# Supplementary material for: Remodeling Activity of ChAHP Restricts Transcription Factor Access to Chromatin
Source: bioRxiv preprint, doi:10.1101/2025.07.03.662926, version 1 (2025-07-05)
Supplement: Plasmid Genebank files [file 662926_file06.zip › Data S1_PlasmidGenbankFiles/pjls2_pc2c_brf1-nt_grna2.gb]

LOCUS       Copy_of_pJLS2_pC2C_BRF1 9296 bp ds-DNA     circular     02-JUN-2025
DEFINITION  .
KEYWORDS    "creator:Matyas Flemr" "marker:AmpR, AAV2 ITR"
COMMENT     originally from pX330-U6-Chimeric_BB-CBh-hSpCas9
            https://www.addgene.org/42230/ Feng Zhang lab for guide RNAs
            (followed by a PAM motif at the 3'end) to be cloned into this
            vector, add the following overhangs: top strand oligo (containing
            target sequence follwed by a NGG PAM at the 3'end):
            5'-caccgGUIDERNASEQ-3' bottom oligo: 5'-aaacGUIDERNASEQc-3'
FEATURES             Location/Qualifiers
     promoter        1..242
                     /label="U6 promoter"
                     /ApEinfo_revcolor="#c6c9d1"
                     /ApEinfo_fwdcolor="#c6c9d1"
     primer          5..27
                     /label="mb07373"
                     /note="sequence: GCCTATTTCCCATGATTCCTTCA"
                     /ApEinfo_revcolor="#c6c9d1"
                     /ApEinfo_fwdcolor="#c6c9d1"
     primer          38..60
                     /label="mb11313"
                     /note="sequence: tacgatacaaggctgttagagag"
                     /ApEinfo_revcolor="#ff9ccd"
                     /ApEinfo_fwdcolor="#ff9ccd"
     primer          174..195
                     /label="mb05656"
                     /note="sequence: ACTATCATATGCTTACCGTAAC"
                     /ApEinfo_revcolor="#b4abac"
                     /ApEinfo_fwdcolor="#b4abac"
     misc_feature    247..250
                     /label="gRNA insertion site"
                     /ApEinfo_revcolor="#ff9ccd"
                     /ApEinfo_fwdcolor="#ff9ccd"
     misc_feature    251..271
                     /label="BRF1-Nt_gRNA2"
                     /ApEinfo_revcolor="#c7b0e3"
                     /ApEinfo_fwdcolor="#c7b0e3"
     primer          complement(251..275)
                     /label="BRF1-Nt_gRNA2_rev"
                     /note="sequence: aaacCGCGCCGCATCCAACTCGATC"
                     /ApEinfo_revcolor="#b7e6d7"
                     /ApEinfo_fwdcolor="#b7e6d7"
     misc_RNA        272..347
                     /label="gRNA scaffold"
                     /ApEinfo_revcolor="#85dae9"
                     /ApEinfo_fwdcolor="#85dae9"
     primer          complement(563..581)
                     /label="mb05640"
                     /note="sequence: CCAAGTGGGCAGTTTACCG"
                     /ApEinfo_revcolor="#b1ff67"
                     /ApEinfo_fwdcolor="#b1ff67"
     promoter        732..1009
                     /label="chicken β-actin promoter"
                     /ApEinfo_revcolor="#c6c9d1"
                     /ApEinfo_fwdcolor="#c6c9d1"
     CDS             1259..1324
                     /label="3xFLAG"
                     /ApEinfo_revcolor="#ff9ccd"
                     /ApEinfo_fwdcolor="#ff9ccd"
     CDS             1331..1351
                     /label="SV40 NLS"
                     /ApEinfo_revcolor="#993366"
                     /ApEinfo_fwdcolor="#993366"
     CDS             1376..5476
                     /label="Cas9"
                     /ApEinfo_revcolor="#993366"
                     /ApEinfo_fwdcolor="#993366"
     CDS             5477..5524
                     /label="nucleoplasmin NLS"
                     /ApEinfo_revcolor="#993366"
                     /ApEinfo_fwdcolor="#993366"
     CDS             5597..6307
                     /label="mCherry"
                     /ApEinfo_revcolor="#ff0000"
                     /ApEinfo_fwdcolor="#ff0000"
     CDS             5597..6307
                     /label="Translation 5597-6307"
                     /translation="MVSKGEEDNMAIIKEFMRFKVHMEGSVNGHEFEIEGEGEGRPYEGTQTAKLKVTKGGPLPFAWDILSPQFMYGSKAYVKHPADIPDYLKLSFPEGFKWERVMNFEDGGVVTVTQDSSLQDGEFIYKVKLRGTNFPSDGPVMQKKTMGWEASSERMYPEDGALKGEIKQRLKLKDGGHYDAEVKTTYKAKKPVQLPGAYNVNIKLDITSHNEDYTIVEQYERAEGRHSTGGMDELYK*"
     polyA_signal    6343..6550
                     /label="bGH poly(A) signal"
                     /ApEinfo_revcolor="#b4abac"
                     /ApEinfo_fwdcolor="#b4abac"
     repeat_region   6559..6699
                     /label="AAV2 ITR"
                     /ApEinfo_revcolor="#f8d3a9"
                     /ApEinfo_fwdcolor="#f8d3a9"
     rep_origin      6774..7229
                     /label="f1 ori"
                     /ApEinfo_revcolor="#ffef86"
                     /ApEinfo_fwdcolor="#ffef86"
     promoter        7511..7615
                     /label="AmpR promoter"
                     /ApEinfo_revcolor="#c6c9d1"
                     /ApEinfo_fwdcolor="#c6c9d1"
     CDS             7616..7684
                     /label="AmpR"
                     /ApEinfo_revcolor="#b7e6d7"
                     /ApEinfo_fwdcolor="#b7e6d7"
     CDS             7685..8476
                     /label="AmpR"
                     /ApEinfo_revcolor="#b7e6d7"
                     /ApEinfo_fwdcolor="#b7e6d7"
     rep_origin      8647..9235
                     /label="ori"
                     /ApEinfo_revcolor="#ffef86"
                     /ApEinfo_fwdcolor="#ffef86"
ORIGIN
        1 gagggcctat ttcccatgat tccttcatat ttgcatatac gatacaaggc tgttagagag
       61 ataattggaa ttaatttgac tgtaaacaca aagatattag tacaaaatac gtcgacgtag
      121 aaagtaataa tttcttgggt agtttgcagt tttaaaatta tgttttaaaa tggactatca
      181 tatgcttacc gtaacttgaa agtatttcga tttcttggct ttatatatct tgtggaaagg
      241 acgaaacacc GATCGAGTTG GATGCGGCGC Ggttttagag ctagaaatag caagttaaaa
      301 taaggctagt ccgttatcaa cttgaaaaag tggcaccgag tcggtgcttt tttgttttag
      361 agctagcaaa tagcaagtta aaataaggct agtccgtttt tagcgcgtgc gccaattctg
      421 cagacaaatg gctctagagg tacccgttac ataacttacg gtaaatggcc cgcctggctg
      481 accgcccaac gacccccgcc cattgacgtc aatagtaacg ccaataggga ctttccattg
      541 acgtcaatgg gtggagtatt tacggtaaac tgcccacttg gcagtacatc aagtgtatca
      601 tatgccaagt acgcccccta ttgacgtcaa tgacggtaaa tggcccgcct ggcattgtgc
      661 ccagtacatg accttatggg actttcctac ttggcagtac atctacgtat tagtcatcgc
      721 tattaccatg gtcgaggtga gccccacgtt ctgcttcact ctccccatct cccccccctc
      781 cccaccccca attttgtatt tatttatttt ttaattattt tgtgcagcga tgggggcggg
      841 gggggggggg gggcgcgcgc caggcggggc ggggcggggc gaggggcggg gcggggcgag
      901 gcggagaggt gcggcggcag ccaatcagag cggcgcgctc cgaaagtttc cttttatggc
      961 gaggcggcgg cggcggcggc cctataaaaa gcgaagcgcg cggcgggcgg gagtcgctgc
     1021 gacgctgcct tcgccccgtg ccccgctccg ccgccgcctc gcgccgcccg ccccggctct
     1081 gactgaccgc gttactccca caggtgagcg ggcgggacgg cccttctcct ccgggctgta
     1141 attagctgag caagaggtaa gggtttaagg gatggttggt tggtggggta ttaatgttta
     1201 attacctgga gcacctgcct gaaatcactt tttttcaggt tggaccggtg ccaccatgga
     1261 ctataaggac cacgacggag actacaagga tcatgatatt gattacaaag acgatgacga
     1321 taagatggcc ccaaagaaga agcggaaggt cggtatccac ggagtcccag cagccgacaa
     1381 gaagtacagc atcggcctgg acatcggcac caactctgtg ggctgggccg tgatcaccga
     1441 cgagtacaag gtgcccagca agaaattcaa ggtgctgggc aacaccgacc ggcacagcat
     1501 caagaagaac ctgatcggag ccctgctgtt cgacagcggc gaaacagccg aggccacccg
     1561 gctgaagaga accgccagaa gaagatacac cagacggaag aaccggatct gctatctgca
     1621 agagatcttc agcaacgaga tggccaaggt ggacgacagc ttcttccaca gactggaaga
     1681 gtccttcctg gtggaagagg ataagaagca cgagcggcac cccatcttcg gcaacatcgt
     1741 ggacgaggtg gcctaccacg agaagtaccc caccatctac cacctgagaa agaaactggt
     1801 ggacagcacc gacaaggccg acctgcggct gatctatctg gccctggccc acatgatcaa
     1861 gttccggggc cacttcctga tcgagggcga cctgaacccc gacaacagcg acgtggacaa
     1921 gctgttcatc cagctggtgc agacctacaa ccagctgttc gaggaaaacc ccatcaacgc
     1981 cagcggcgtg gacgccaagg ccatcctgtc tgccagactg agcaagagca gacggctgga
     2041 aaatctgatc gcccagctgc ccggcgagaa gaagaatggc ctgttcggaa acctgattgc
     2101 cctgagcctg ggcctgaccc ccaacttcaa gagcaacttc gacctggccg aggatgccaa
     2161 actgcagctg agcaaggaca cctacgacga cgacctggac aacctgctgg cccagatcgg
     2221 cgaccagtac gccgacctgt ttctggccgc caagaacctg tccgacgcca tcctgctgag
     2281 cgacatcctg agagtgaaca ccgagatcac caaggccccc ctgagcgcct ctatgatcaa
     2341 gagatacgac gagcaccacc aggacctgac cctgctgaaa gctctcgtgc ggcagcagct
     2401 gcctgagaag tacaaagaga ttttcttcga ccagagcaag aacggctacg ccggctacat
     2461 tgacggcgga gccagccagg aagagttcta caagttcatc aagcccatcc tggaaaagat
     2521 ggacggcacc gaggaactgc tcgtgaagct gaacagagag gacctgctgc ggaagcagcg
     2581 gaccttcgac aacggcagca tcccccacca gatccacctg ggagagctgc acgccattct
     2641 gcggcggcag gaagattttt acccattcct gaaggacaac cgggaaaaga tcgagaagat
     2701 cctgaccttc cgcatcccct actacgtggg ccctctggcc aggggaaaca gcagattcgc
     2761 ctggatgacc agaaagagcg aggaaaccat caccccctgg aacttcgagg aagtggtgga
     2821 caagggcgct tccgcccaga gcttcatcga gcggatgacc aacttcgata agaacctgcc
     2881 caacgagaag gtgctgccca agcacagcct gctgtacgag tacttcaccg tgtataacga
     2941 gctgaccaaa gtgaaatacg tgaccgaggg aatgagaaag cccgccttcc tgagcggcga
     3001 gcagaaaaag gccatcgtgg acctgctgtt caagaccaac cggaaagtga ccgtgaagca
     3061 gctgaaagag gactacttca agaaaatcga gtgcttcgac tccgtggaaa tctccggcgt
     3121 ggaagatcgg ttcaacgcct ccctgggcac ataccacgat ctgctgaaaa ttatcaagga
     3181 caaggacttc ctggacaatg aggaaaacga ggacattctg gaagatatcg tgctgaccct
     3241 gacactgttt gaggacagag agatgatcga ggaacggctg aaaacctatg cccacctgtt
     3301 cgacgacaaa gtgatgaagc agctgaagcg gcggagatac accggctggg gcaggctgag
     3361 ccggaagctg atcaacggca tccgggacaa gcagtccggc aagacaatcc tggatttcct
     3421 gaagtccgac ggcttcgcca acagaaactt catgcagctg atccacgacg acagcctgac
     3481 ctttaaagag gacatccaga aagcccaggt gtccggccag ggcgatagcc tgcacgagca
     3541 cattgccaat ctggccggca gccccgccat taagaagggc atcctgcaga cagtgaaggt
     3601 ggtggacgag ctcgtgaaag tgatgggccg gcacaagccc gagaacatcg tgatcgaaat
     3661 ggccagagag aaccagacca cccagaaggg acagaagaac agccgcgaga gaatgaagcg
     3721 gatcgaagag ggcatcaaag agctgggcag ccagatcctg aaagaacacc ccgtggaaaa
     3781 cacccagctg cagaacgaga agctgtacct gtactacctg cagaatgggc gggatatgta
     3841 cgtggaccag gaactggaca tcaaccggct gtccgactac gatgtggacc atatcgtgcc
     3901 tcagagcttt ctgaaggacg actccatcga caacaaggtg ctgaccagaa gcgacaagaa
     3961 ccggggcaag agcgacaacg tgccctccga agaggtcgtg aagaagatga agaactactg
     4021 gcggcagctg ctgaacgcca agctgattac ccagagaaag ttcgacaatc tgaccaaggc
     4081 cgagagaggc ggcctgagcg aactggataa ggccggcttc atcaagagac agctggtgga
     4141 aacccggcag atcacaaagc acgtggcaca gatcctggac tcccggatga acactaagta
     4201 cgacgagaat gacaagctga tccgggaagt gaaagtgatc accctgaagt ccaagctggt
     4261 gtccgatttc cggaaggatt tccagtttta caaagtgcgc gagatcaaca actaccacca
     4321 cgcccacgac gcctacctga acgccgtcgt gggaaccgcc ctgatcaaaa agtaccctaa
     4381 gctggaaagc gagttcgtgt acggcgacta caaggtgtac gacgtgcgga agatgatcgc
     4441 caagagcgag caggaaatcg gcaaggctac cgccaagtac ttcttctaca gcaacatcat
     4501 gaactttttc aagaccgaga ttaccctggc caacggcgag atccggaagc ggcctctgat
     4561 cgagacaaac ggcgaaaccg gggagatcgt gtgggataag ggccgggatt ttgccaccgt
     4621 gcggaaagtg ctgagcatgc cccaagtgaa tatcgtgaaa aagaccgagg tgcagacagg
     4681 cggcttcagc aaagagtcta tcctgcccaa gaggaacagc gataagctga tcgccagaaa
     4741 gaaggactgg gaccctaaga agtacggcgg cttcgacagc cccaccgtgg cctattctgt
     4801 gctggtggtg gccaaagtgg aaaagggcaa gtccaagaaa ctgaagagtg tgaaagagct
     4861 gctggggatc accatcatgg aaagaagcag cttcgagaag aatcccatcg actttctgga
     4921 agccaagggc tacaaagaag tgaaaaagga cctgatcatc aagctgccta agtactccct
     4981 gttcgagctg gaaaacggcc ggaagagaat gctggcctct gccggcgaac tgcagaaggg
     5041 aaacgaactg gccctgccct ccaaatatgt gaacttcctg tacctggcca gccactatga
     5101 gaagctgaag ggctcccccg aggataatga gcagaaacag ctgtttgtgg aacagcacaa
     5161 gcactacctg gacgagatca tcgagcagat cagcgagttc tccaagagag tgatcctggc
     5221 cgacgctaat ctggacaaag tgctgtccgc ctacaacaag caccgggata agcccatcag
     5281 agagcaggcc gagaatatca tccacctgtt taccctgacc aatctgggag cccctgccgc
     5341 cttcaagtac tttgacacca ccatcgaccg gaagaggtac accagcacca aagaggtgct
     5401 ggacgccacc ctgatccacc agagcatcac cggcctgtac gagacacgga tcgacctgtc
     5461 tcagctggga ggcgacaaaa ggccggcggc cacgaaaaag gccggccagg caaaaaagaa
     5521 aaagctcgag ggcagcggag agggcagagg aagtcttcta acatgcggtg acgtggagga
     5581 gaatcccggc ctcgagatgg tgagcaaggg cgaggaggat aacatggcca tcatcaagga
     5641 gttcatgcgc ttcaaggtgc acatggaggg ctccgtgaac ggccacgagt tcgagatcga
     5701 gggcgagggc gagggccgcc cctacgaggg cacccagacc gccaagctga aggtgaccaa
     5761 gggtggcccc ctgcccttcg cctgggacat cctgtcccct cagttcatgt acggctccaa
     5821 ggcctacgtg aagcaccccg ccgacatccc cgactacttg aagctgtcct tccccgaggg
     5881 cttcaagtgg gagcgcgtga tgaacttcga ggacggcggc gtggtgaccg tgacccagga
     5941 ctcctccctg caggacggcg agttcatcta caaggtgaag ctgcgcggca ccaacttccc
     6001 ctccgacggc cccgtaatgc agaagaagac catgggctgg gaggcctcct ccgagcggat
     6061 gtaccccgag gacggcgccc tgaagggcga gatcaagcag aggctgaagc tgaaggacgg
     6121 cggccactac gacgctgagg tcaagaccac ctacaaggcc aagaagcccg tgcagctgcc
     6181 cggcgcctac aacgtcaaca tcaagttgga catcacctcc cacaacgagg actacaccat
     6241 cgtggaacag tacgaacgcg ccgagggccg ccactccacc ggcggcatgg acgagctgta
     6301 caagtaatcg ataaattcct agagctcgct gatcagcctc gactgtgcct tctagttgcc
     6361 agccatctgt tgtttgcccc tcccccgtgc cttccttgac cctggaaggt gccactccca
     6421 ctgtcctttc ctaataaaat gaggaaattg catcgcattg tctgagtagg tgtcattcta
     6481 ttctgggggg tggggtgggg caggacagca agggggagga ttgggaagag aatagcaggc
     6541 atgctgggga gcggccgcag gaacccctag tgatggagtt ggccactccc tctctgcgcg
     6601 ctcgctcgct cactgaggcc gggcgaccaa aggtcgcccg acgcccgggc tttgcccggg
     6661 cggcctcagt gagcgagcga gcgcgcagct gcctgcaggg gcgcctgatg cggtattttc
     6721 tccttacgca tctgtgcggt atttcacacc gcatannnnn nnnnnnnnnn nnnnnnnnnn
     6781 nnnnnnnnnn nnnnnnnnnn nnnnnnnnnn nnnnnnnnnn nnnnnnnnnn nnnnnnnnnn
     6841 nnnnnnnnnn nnnnnnnnnn nnnnnnnnnn nnnnnnnnnn nnnnnnnnnn nnnnnnncnn
     6901 nnnnnnnnnn nnnnnnnnnn nnnnnnnnnn nnnnnnnnnn nnnnnnnnnn nnnnnnnnnn
     6961 nnnnnnnnnn nnnnnnnnnn nnnnnnnnnn nnnnnnnnnn nnnnnnnnnn nnnnnnnnnn
     7021 nnnnnnnnnn nnnnnnnnnc ctttgacgtt ggagtccacg ttctttaata gtggactctt
     7081 gttccaaact ggaacaacac tcaaccctat ctcgggctat tcttttgatt tataagggat
     7141 tttgccgatt tcggcctatt ggttaaaaaa tgagctgatt taacaaaaat ttaacgcgaa
     7201 ttttaacaaa atattaacgt ttacaatttt atggtgcact ctcagtacaa tctgctctga
     7261 tgccgcatag ttaagccagc cccgacaccc gccaacaccc gctgacgcgc cctgacgggc
     7321 ttgtctgctc ccggcatccg cttacagaca agctgtgacc gtctccggga gctgcatgtg
     7381 tcagaggttt tcaccgtcat caccgaaacg cgcgagacga aagggcctcg tgatacgcct
     7441 atttttatag gttaatgtca tgataataat ggtttcttag acgtcaggtg gcacttttcg
     7501 gggaaatgtg cgcggaaccc ctatttgttt atttttctaa atacattcaa atatgtatcc
     7561 gctcatgaga caataaccct gataaatgct tcaataatat tgaaaaagga agagtatgag
     7621 tattcaacat ttccgtgtcg cccttattcc cttttttgcg gcattttgcc ttcctgtttt
     7681 tgctcaccca gaaacgctgg tgaaagtaaa agatgctgaa gatcagttgg gtgcacgagt
     7741 gggttacatc gaactggatc tcaacagcgg taagatcctt gagagttttc gccccgaaga
     7801 acgttttcca atgatgagca cttttaaagt tctgctatgt ggcgcggtat tatcccgtat
     7861 tgacgccggg caagagcaac tcggtcgccg catacactat tctcagaatg acttggttga
     7921 gtactcacca gtcacagaaa agcatcttac ggatggcatg acagtaagag aattatgcag
     7981 tgctgccata accatgagtg ataacactgc ggccaactta cttctgacaa cgatcggagg
     8041 accgaaggag ctaaccgctt ttttgcacaa catgggggat catgtaactc gccttgatcg
     8101 ttgggaaccg gagctgaatg aagccatacc aaacgacgag cgtgacacca cgatgcctgt
     8161 agcaatggca acaacgttgc gcaaactatt aactggcgaa ctacttactc tagcttcccg
     8221 gcaacaatta atagactgga tggaggcgga taaagttgca ggaccacttc tgcgctcggc
     8281 ccttccggct ggctggttta ttgctgataa atctggagcc ggtgagcgtg gaagccgcgg
     8341 tatcattgca gcactggggc cagatggtaa gccctcccgt atcgtagtta tctacacgac
     8401 ggggagtcag gcaactatgg atgaacgaaa tagacagatc gctgagatag gtgcctcact
     8461 gattaagcat tggtaactgt cagaccaagt ttactcatat atactttaga ttgatttaaa
     8521 acttcatttt taatttaaaa ggatctaggt gaagatcctt tttgataatc tcatgaccaa
     8581 aatcccttaa cgtgagtttt cgttccactg agcgtcagac cccgtagaaa agatcaaagg
     8641 atcttcttga gatccttttt ttctgcgcgt aatctgctgc ttgcaaacaa aaaaaccacc
     8701 gctaccagcg gtggtttgtt tgccggatcc agagctacca actctttttc cgaaggtaac
     8761 tggcttcagc agagcgcaga taccaaatac tgtccttcta gtgtagccgt agttaggcca
     8821 ccacttcaag aactctgtag caccgcctac atacctcgct ctgctaatcc tgttaccagt
     8881 ggctgctgcc agtggcgata agtcgtgtct taccgggttg gactcaagac gatagttacc
     8941 ggataaggcg cagcggtcgg gctgaacggg gggttcgtgc acacagccca gcttggagcg
     9001 aacgacctac accgaactga gatacctaca gcgtgagcta tgagaaagcg ccacgcttcc
     9061 cgaagggaga aaggcggaca ggtatccggt aagcggcagg gtcggaacag gagagcgcac
     9121 gagggagctt ccagggggaa acgcctggta tctttatagt cctgtcgggt ttcgccacct
     9181 ctgacttgag cgtcgatttt tgtgatgctc gtcagggggg cggatcctat ggaaaaacgc
     9241 cagcaacgcg gcctttttac ggttcctggc cttttgctgg ccttttgctc acatgt
//
