# Supplementary material for: Remodeling Activity of ChAHP Restricts Transcription Factor Access to Chromatin
Source: bioRxiv preprint, doi:10.1101/2025.07.03.662926, version 1 (2025-07-05)
Supplement: Plasmid Genebank files [file 662926_file06.zip › Data S1_PlasmidGenbankFiles/pmb2487_pbs_hr_chd4-adnpdninsertion.gb]

LOCUS       pMB2487_pBS_HR_CHD4-AD 10543 bp ds-DNA     circular     02-JUN-2025
DEFINITION  .
KEYWORDS    "creator:NCBI Entrez" "marker:AmpR"
COMMENT     pBluescript II KS(-) vector DNA, phagemid excised from lambda ZAPII
FEATURES             Location/Qualifiers
     rep_origin      4..459
                     /label="f1 ori"
                     /ApEinfo_revcolor="#ffef86"
                     /ApEinfo_fwdcolor="#ffef86"
     CDS             complement(451..8398)
                     /label="lacZα"
                     /ApEinfo_revcolor="#993366"
                     /ApEinfo_fwdcolor="#993366"
     primer_bind     600..616
                     /label="M13 fwd"
                     /ApEinfo_revcolor="#a020f0"
                     /ApEinfo_fwdcolor="#a020f0"
     promoter        626..644
                     /label="T7 promoter"
                     /ApEinfo_revcolor="#c6c9d1"
                     /ApEinfo_fwdcolor="#c6c9d1"
     misc_feature    653..8342
                     /label="MCS"
                     /ApEinfo_revcolor="#84b0dc"
                     /ApEinfo_fwdcolor="#84b0dc"
     primer_bind     677..693
                     /label="SK primer"
                     /ApEinfo_revcolor="#a020f0"
                     /ApEinfo_fwdcolor="#a020f0"
     primer          complement(697..715)
                     /label="pBSII_EcoRV_R"
                     /note="sequence: atcgaattcctgcagcccg"
                     /ApEinfo_revcolor="#ffef86"
                     /ApEinfo_fwdcolor="#ffef86"
     misc_feature    716..1215
                     /label="HA 5'"
                     /ApEinfo_revcolor="#ff9ccd"
                     /ApEinfo_fwdcolor="#ff9ccd"
     primer          822..842
                     /label="mb08217"
                     /note="sequence: ctgagtgatgctgtgaagctc"
                     /ApEinfo_revcolor="#c7b0e3"
                     /ApEinfo_fwdcolor="#c7b0e3"
     primer          complement(1207..1230)
                     /label="ADNP_9-1108_Nt_gRNA1_F"
                     /note="sequence: caccCTGCCAAGCATAGTTTCTAT"
                     /ApEinfo_revcolor="#b4abac"
                     /ApEinfo_fwdcolor="#b4abac"
     exon            1211..7884
                     /label="Adnp-001 Exon 2"
                     /ApEinfo_revcolor="#f8d3a9"
                     /ApEinfo_fwdcolor="#f8d3a9"
     primer          1216..1233
                     /label="mb09536"
                     /note="sequence: GTGAGCAAGGGCGAGGAG"
                     /ApEinfo_revcolor="#75c6a9"
                     /ApEinfo_fwdcolor="#75c6a9"
     CDS             1216..1920
                     /label="mNeonGreen"
                     /ApEinfo_revcolor="#b1ff67"
                     /ApEinfo_fwdcolor="#b1ff67"
     CDS             1216..1920
                     /ApEinfo_revcolor="#84b0dc"
                     /ApEinfo_fwdcolor="#84b0dc"
                     /translation="VSKGEEDNMASLPATHELHIFGSINGVDFDMVGQGTGNPNDGYEELNLKSTKGDLQFSPWILVPHIGYGFHQYLPYPDGMSPFQAAMVDGSGYQVHRTMQFEDGASLTVNYRYTYEGSHIKGEAQVKGTGFPADGPVMTNSLTAADWCRSKKTYPNDKTIISTFKWSYTTGNGKRYRSTARTTYTFAKPMAANYLKNQPMYVFRKTELKHSKTELNFKEWQKAFTDVMGMDELYK"
     primer          1420..1438
                     /label="mb11939"
                     /note="sequence: GGCTTCCATCAGTACCTGC"
                     /ApEinfo_revcolor="#84b0dc"
                     /ApEinfo_fwdcolor="#84b0dc"
     CDS             1921..1929
                     /label="Translation 1921-1929"
                     /translation="GSG"
     misc_feature    1921..1986
                     /label="P2A"
                     /ApEinfo_revcolor="#b1ff67"
                     /ApEinfo_fwdcolor="#b1ff67"
     CDS             1930..1986
                     /label="Translation 1930-1986"
                     /translation="ATNFSLLKQAGDVEENPGP"
     misc_feature    1987..5655
                     /label="CHD4_dCt"
                     /ApEinfo_revcolor="#9eafd2"
                     /ApEinfo_fwdcolor="#9eafd2"
     misc_feature    1987..7731
                     /label="CHD4"
                     /ApEinfo_revcolor="#faac61"
                     /ApEinfo_fwdcolor="#faac61"
     CDS             1987..7731
                     /label="Translation 1987-7731"
                     /translation="MASGLGSPSPCSAGSEEEDMDALLNNSLPPPHPENEEDPDEDLSEAETPKLKKKKKPKKPRDPKIPKSKRQKKELGDSSGEGPEFVEEEEEVALRSDSEGSDYTPGKKKKKKLGPKKEKKSKSKRKEEEEEEDEDDDSKEPKSSAQLLEDWGMEDIDHVFSEEDYRTLTNYKAFSQFVRPLIAAKNPKIAVSKMMMVLGAKWREFSTNNPFKGSSGASVAAAAAAAVAVVESMVTATEVAPPPPPVEVPIRKAKTKEGKGPNARRKPKGSPRVPDAKKPKPKKVAPLKIKLGGFGSKRKRSSSEDDDLDVESDFDDASINSYSVSDGSTSRSSRSRKKLRTAKKKKKGEEEVTAVDGYETDHQDYCEVCQQGGEIILCDTCPRAYHMVCLDPDMEKAPEGKWSCPHCEKEGIQWEAKEDNSEGEEILEEVGGDPEEEDDHHMEFCRVCKDGGELLCCDTCPSSYHIHCLNPPLPEIPNGEWLCPRCTCPALKGKVQKILIWKWGQPPSPTPVPRPPDADPNTPSPKPLEGRPERQFFVKWQGMSYWHCSWVSELQLELHCQVMFRNYQRKNDMDEPPSGDFGGDEEKSRKRKNKDPKFAEMEERFYRYGIKPEWMMIHRILNHSVDKKGHVHYLIKWRDLPYDQASWESEDVEIQDYDLFKQSYWNHRELMRGEEGRPGKKLKKVKLRKLERPPETPTVDPTVKYERQPEYLDATGGTLHPYQMEGLNWLRFSWAQGTDTILADEMGLGKTVQTAVFLYSLYKEGHSKGPFLVSAPLSTIINWEREFEMWAPDMYVVTYVGDKDSRAIIRENEFSFEDNAIRGGKKASRMKKEASVKFHVLLTSYELITIDMAILGSIDWACLIVDEAHRLKNNQSKFFRVLNGYSLQHKLLLTGTPLQNNLEELFHLLNFLTPERFHNLEGFLEEFADIAKEDQIKKLHDMLGPHMLRRLKADVFKNMPSKTELIVRVELSPMQKKYYKYILTRNFEALNARGGGNQVSLLNVVMDLKKCCNHPYLFPVAAMEAPKMPNGMYDGSALIRASGKLLLLQKMLKNLKEGGHRVLIFSQMTKMLDLLEDFLEHEGYKYERIDGGITGNMRQEAIDRFNAPGAQQFCFLLSTRAGGLGINLATADTVIIYDSDWNPHNDIQAFSRAHRIGQNKKVMIYRFVTRASVEERITQVAKKKMMLTHLVVRPGLGSKTGSMSKQELDDILKFGTEELFKDEATDGGGDNKEGEDSSVIHYDDKAIERLLDRNQDETEDTELQGMNEYLSSFKVAQYVVREEEMGEEEEVEREIIKQEESVDPDYWEKLLRHHYEQQQEDLARNLGKGKRIRKQVNYNDGSQEDRDWQDDQSDNQSDYSVASEEGDEDFDERSEAPRRPSRKGLRNDKDKPLPPLLARVGGNIEVLGFNARQRKAFLNAIMRYGMPPQDAFTTQWLVRDLRGKSEKEFKAYVSLFMRHLCEPGADGAETFADGVPREGLSRQHVLTRIGVMSLIRKKVQEFEHVNGRWSMPELAEVEENKKMSQPGSPSPKTPTPSTPGDTQPNTPAPVPPAEDGIKIEENSLKEEESTEGEKEVKSTAPEATVECAQPPAPAPATAPATATAPEDDKAPAEPPEGEEKVEKAEVKERTEEPMETEAKGTTEVEKVEEKSAVDLTPIVVEDKEEKKEEEEKKDVMLQNGETPKDLSDEKQKKNSKQRFMFNIADGGFTELHSLWQNEERAATVTKKTYEIWHRRHDYWLLAGIINHGYARWQDIQNDPRYAILNEPFKGEMNRGNFLEIKNKFLARRFKLLEQALVIEEQLRRAAYLNMSEDPSHPSMALNTRFAEVECLAESHQHLSKESMAGNKPANAVLHKVLKQLEELLSDMKADVTRLPATIARIPPVAVRLQMSERNILSRLANRAPEPPPQQVAQQQ"
     primer          3430..3452
                     /label="mb15543"
                     /note="sequence: ctctgtccccgctgtacttgtcc"
                     /ApEinfo_revcolor="#f7977a"
                     /ApEinfo_fwdcolor="#f7977a"
     primer          complement(3430..3452)
                     /label="mb15542"
                     /note="sequence: ggacaagtacagcggggacagag"
                     /ApEinfo_revcolor="#f7977a"
                     /ApEinfo_fwdcolor="#f7977a"
     primer          3803..3824
                     /label="mb12588"
                     /note="sequence: ACCGCTATGGAATAAAACCGGA"
                     /ApEinfo_revcolor="#d59687"
                     /ApEinfo_fwdcolor="#d59687"
     primer          complement(4214..4242)
                     /label="CHD4_K750A_mut_R"
                     /note="sequence: CACAGTTgcCCCAAGGCCCATCTCATCAG"
                     /ApEinfo_revcolor="#b7e6d7"
                     /ApEinfo_fwdcolor="#b7e6d7"
     primer          4228..4257
                     /label="CHD4_K750A_mut_F"
                     /note="sequence: CTTGGGgcAACTGTGCAGACAGCAGTCTTC"
                     /ApEinfo_revcolor="#c7b0e3"
                     /ApEinfo_fwdcolor="#c7b0e3"
     misc_feature    4234..4236
                     /label="K-A mutaton for helicase-dead"
                     /ApEinfo_revcolor="#b4abac"
                     /ApEinfo_fwdcolor="#b4abac"
     primer          complement(4314..4335)
                     /label="mb14715"
                     /note="sequence: CCAGTTGATGATGGTGGACAGA"
                     /ApEinfo_revcolor="#b1ff67"
                     /ApEinfo_fwdcolor="#b1ff67"
     primer          complement(4405..4425)
                     /label="mb14253"
                     /note="sequence: CTCATTTTCCCGGATGATGGC"
                     /ApEinfo_revcolor="#d59687"
                     /ApEinfo_fwdcolor="#d59687"
     primer          complement(4641..4660)
                     /label="mb17167"
                     /note="sequence: ACAGCTTGTGCTGGAGTGAG"
                     /ApEinfo_revcolor="#f7977a"
                     /ApEinfo_fwdcolor="#f7977a"
     primer          4879..4901
                     /label="mb15552"
                     /note="sequence: ctgattgtgcgcgtggagttgag"
                     /ApEinfo_revcolor="#f7977a"
                     /ApEinfo_fwdcolor="#f7977a"
     primer          complement(4879..4901)
                     /label="mb15551"
                     /note="sequence: ctcaactccacgcgcacaatcag"
                     /ApEinfo_revcolor="#f7977a"
                     /ApEinfo_fwdcolor="#f7977a"
     primer          complement(5629..5679)
                     /label="CHD4_E1230_Gib_R"
                     /note="sequence: GCTTCCGCTTCCGCTTCCGCTTCCTTCATCCTTGAATAGCTCCTCAGTGCC"
                     /ApEinfo_revcolor="#75c6a9"
                     /ApEinfo_fwdcolor="#75c6a9"
     primer          complement(7711..7755)
                     /label="mb15564"
                     /note="sequence: GCTTCCGCTTCCGCTTCCGCTTCCctgctgctgggctacctgctg"
                     /ApEinfo_revcolor="#f7977a"
                     /ApEinfo_fwdcolor="#f7977a"
     primer          complement(7714..7741)
                     /label="CHD4_Ct_AvrII_R"
                     /note="sequence: ggatCCTAGGCTGCTGCTGGGCTACCTG"
                     /ApEinfo_revcolor="#ff9ccd"
                     /ApEinfo_fwdcolor="#ff9ccd"
     misc_feature    7732..7797
                     /label="Long GS linker"
                     /ApEinfo_revcolor="#d6b295"
                     /ApEinfo_fwdcolor="#d6b295"
     CDS             7732..7797
                     /ApEinfo_revcolor="#84b0dc"
                     /ApEinfo_fwdcolor="#84b0dc"
                     /translation="GGGGSGDGSGGGGSGDGSGGGS"
     primer          7777..7801
                     /label="mb09459"
                     /note="sequence: atgttccaacttcctgtcaacaatc"
                     /ApEinfo_revcolor="#85dae9"
                     /ApEinfo_fwdcolor="#85dae9"
     misc_feature    7777..8319
                     /label="gBlock3"
                     /ApEinfo_revcolor="#b7e6d7"
                     /ApEinfo_fwdcolor="#b7e6d7"
     primer          7785..7808
                     /label="ADNP_9-1108_Nt_gRNA1_R"
                     /note="sequence: aaacATAGAAACTATGCTTGGCAG"
                     /ApEinfo_revcolor="#ff9ccd"
                     /ApEinfo_fwdcolor="#ff9ccd"
     primer          7792..7811
                     /label="mb14581"
                     /note="sequence: GTCAACAATCTTGGCAGTTT"
                     /ApEinfo_revcolor="#faac61"
                     /ApEinfo_fwdcolor="#faac61"
     CDS             7798..7884
                     /ApEinfo_revcolor="#84b0dc"
                     /ApEinfo_fwdcolor="#84b0dc"
                     /translation="MLGSLRKARKTVKKILSDIGLEYCKEHIE"
     misc_feature    7798..8297
                     /label="HA 3'"
                     /ApEinfo_revcolor="#b7e6d7"
                     /ApEinfo_fwdcolor="#b7e6d7"
     primer          7802..7821
                     /label="mb14578"
                     /note="sequence: TTGGCAGTTTAAGAAAAGCC"
                     /ApEinfo_revcolor="#9eafd2"
                     /ApEinfo_fwdcolor="#9eafd2"
     primer          complement(7802..7821)
                     /label="mb14579"
                     /note="sequence: GGCTTTTCTTAAACTGCCAA"
                     /ApEinfo_revcolor="#f8d3a9"
                     /ApEinfo_fwdcolor="#f8d3a9"
     primer          complement(7808..7833)
                     /label="mb13964"
                     /note="sequence: CACAGTTTTCCGGGCTTTTCTTAAAC"
                     /ApEinfo_revcolor="#ff9ccd"
                     /ApEinfo_fwdcolor="#ff9ccd"
     primer          7812..7833
                     /label="mb14718"
                     /note="sequence: AAGAAAAGCCCGGAAAACTGTG"
                     /ApEinfo_revcolor="#85dae9"
                     /ApEinfo_fwdcolor="#85dae9"
     primer          7834..7861
                     /label="mb13963"
                     /note="sequence: AAAAAAATACTTAGTGACATTGGGTTGG"
                     /ApEinfo_revcolor="#c6c9d1"
                     /ApEinfo_fwdcolor="#c6c9d1"
     primer          complement(7915..7935)
                     /label="mb08218"
                     /note="sequence: atggatcaggagctgagtcac"
                     /ApEinfo_revcolor="#d6b295"
                     /ApEinfo_fwdcolor="#d6b295"
     primer          8298..8319
                     /label="pBSII_EcoRV_F"
                     /note="sequence: atcaagcttatcgataccgtcg"
                     /ApEinfo_revcolor="#d59687"
                     /ApEinfo_fwdcolor="#d59687"
     primer_bind     complement(8309..8325)
                     /label="KS primer"
                     /ApEinfo_revcolor="#a020f0"
                     /ApEinfo_fwdcolor="#a020f0"
     promoter        complement(8355..8373)
                     /label="T3 promoter"
                     /ApEinfo_revcolor="#c6c9d1"
                     /ApEinfo_fwdcolor="#c6c9d1"
     primer_bind     complement(8394..8410)
                     /label="M13 rev"
                     /ApEinfo_revcolor="#a020f0"
                     /ApEinfo_fwdcolor="#a020f0"
     protein_bind    8418..8434
                     /label="lac operator"
                     /ApEinfo_revcolor="#31849b"
                     /ApEinfo_fwdcolor="#31849b"
     promoter        complement(8442..8448)
                     /label="lac promoter"
                     /ApEinfo_revcolor="#c6c9d1"
                     /ApEinfo_fwdcolor="#c6c9d1"
     promoter        complement(8449..8466)
                     /label="lac promoter"
                     /ApEinfo_revcolor="#c6c9d1"
                     /ApEinfo_fwdcolor="#c6c9d1"
     promoter        complement(8467..8472)
                     /label="lac promoter"
                     /ApEinfo_revcolor="#c6c9d1"
                     /ApEinfo_fwdcolor="#c6c9d1"
     rep_origin      complement(8796..9384)
                     /label="ori"
                     /ApEinfo_revcolor="#ffef86"
                     /ApEinfo_fwdcolor="#ffef86"
     CDS             complement(9555..10346)
                     /label="AmpR"
                     /ApEinfo_revcolor="#b7e6d7"
                     /ApEinfo_fwdcolor="#b7e6d7"
     CDS             complement(10347..10415)
                     /label="AmpR"
                     /ApEinfo_revcolor="#b7e6d7"
                     /ApEinfo_fwdcolor="#b7e6d7"
     promoter        complement(10416..10520)
                     /label="AmpR promoter"
                     /ApEinfo_revcolor="#c6c9d1"
                     /ApEinfo_fwdcolor="#c6c9d1"
ORIGIN
        1 ctgnnnnnnn nnnnnnnnnn nnnnnnnnnn nnnnnnnnnn nnnnnnnnnn nnnnnnnnnn
       61 nnnnnnnnnn nnnnnnnnnn nnnnnnnnnn nnnnnnnnnn nnnnnnnnnn nnnnnnnnnn
      121 nnnnnnncnn nnnnnnnnnn nnnnnnnnnn nnnnnnnnnn nnnnnnnnnn nnnnnnnnnn
      181 nnnnnnnnnn nnnnnnnnnn nnnnnnnnnn nnnnnnnnna nnnnnnnnnn nnnnnnnnnn
      241 nnnnnnnnnn nnnnnnnnnn nnnnnnnnnc ctttgacgtt ggagtccacg ttctttaata
      301 gtggactctt gttccaaact ggaacaacac tcaaccctat ctcggtctat tcttttgatt
      361 tataagggat tttgccgatt tcggcctatt ggttaaaaaa tgagctgatt taacaaaaat
      421 ttaacgcgaa ttttaacaaa atattaacgc ttacaatttc cattcgccat tcaggctgcg
      481 caactgttgg gaagggcgat cggtgcgggc ctcttcgcta ttacgccagc tggcgaaagg
      541 gggatgtgct gcaaggcgat taagttgggt aacgccaggg ttttcccagt cacgacgttg
      601 taaaacgacg gccagtgagc gcgcgtaata cgactcacta tagggcgaat tggagctcca
      661 ccgcggtggc ggccgctcta gaactagtgg atcccccggg ctgcaggaat tcgatTGAGG
      721 AGGAGACCGA AACAGTCACT GAATGACATG TGGCTTCTGT GAGTGTCATG GCCTTGATCA
      781 GGACATTTCA GATGGCAGAA TCCTCCCCTC AGCACTGAAA GCTGAGTGAT GCTGTGAAGC
      841 TCGGAGTGGC TCCAGCTTCG TAGGTCCAGC TTCATCGAGA GGAGACATGC GCACTCGATT
      901 TGGCTTTGAG ATAGCTGGGT GATATTGTTG CCCTCATTTT CCAACCTCAG GTTCATCTCT
      961 GAACAGATTT TTACAGCTTG CTGAGACTTG TGTGCCTCGA CTTGTGGTCT AAAATATCCT
     1021 TTTTTGAAAT AGGGAAGGAA GGAAGGCTAA CAAGCACTCA CCTATTTGCC TGCTACTCTT
     1081 AAGTGTTCCA TACTAGGCGA GGAATTCTCA ACTGAGGGAG CCAGGGTTTG GGATCCTATC
     1141 ATCAGTGGAA TTAGTAACTT TTACAAGTTG TACATGTTTT GACTTTGACT TAAAtttttt
     1201 tttCCAATAG AAACTgtgag caagggcgag gaggataaca tggcctctct cccagcgaca
     1261 catgagttac acatctttgg ctccatcaac ggtgtggact ttgacatggt gggtcagggc
     1321 accggcaatc caaatgatgg ttatgaggag ttaaacctga agtccaccaa gggtgacctc
     1381 cagttctccc cctggattct ggtccctcat atcgggtatg gcttccatca gtacctgccc
     1441 taccctgacg ggatgtcgcc tttccaggcc gccatggtag atggctccgg ataccaagtc
     1501 catcgcacaa tgcagtttga agatggtgcc tcccttactg ttaactaccg ctacacctac
     1561 gagggaagcc acatcaaagg agaggcccag gtgaagggga ctggtttccc tgctgacggt
     1621 cctgtgatga ccaactcgct gaccgctgcg gactggtgca ggtcgaagaa gacttacccc
     1681 aacgacaaaa ccatcatcag tacctttaag tggagttaca ccactggaaa tggcaagcgc
     1741 taccggagca ctgcgcggac cacctacacc tttgccaagc caatggcggc taactatctg
     1801 aagaaccagc cgatgtacgt gttccgtaag acggagctca agcactccaa gaccgagctc
     1861 aacttcaagg agtggcaaaa ggcctttacc gatgtgatgg gcatggacga gctgtacaag
     1921 GGAAGCGGAG CTACTAACTT CAGCCTGCTG AAGCAGGCTG GAGATGTGGA GGAGAACCCT
     1981 GGACCTATGG CGTCGGGCCT GGGCTCCCCG TCCCCCTGCT CAGCGGGCAG TGAGGAGGAG
     2041 GATATGGACG CACTTCTGAA CAACAGCCTG CCCCCACCCC ATCCAGAAAA TGAGGAAGAC
     2101 CCAGACGAGG ATTTATCCGA AGCAGAGACT CCAAAGCTCA AGAAGAAGAA AAAGCCTAAG
     2161 AAACCTCGAG ACCCTAAAAT CCCTAAGAGC AAGCGCCAAA AAAAGGAGCT GGGGGACAGC
     2221 TCTGGGGAGG GGCCAGAGTT TGTGGAGGAG GAGGAAGAGG TGGCTCTGCG CTCAGACAGT
     2281 GAGGGCAGCG ACTATACTCC TGGCAAGAAG AAGAAAAAGA AGCTCGGACC TAAGAAAGAG
     2341 AAGAAGAGCA AATCCAAGCG GAAGGAGGAG GAGGAAGAGG AGGACGAGGA TGATGACTCG
     2401 AAGGAACCTA AGTCATCAGC CCAGCTTTTA GAAGACTGGG GTATGGAAGA CATCGACCAT
     2461 GTGTTCTCAG AGGAGGATTA TCGGACCCTC ACCAACTACA AGGCCTTCAG CCAATTTGTT
     2521 AGACCCCTGA TTGCTGCTAA AAACCCCAAG ATTGCTGTCT CCAAGATGAT GATGGTCTTG
     2581 GGTGCAAAGT GGAGGGAATT CAGTACCAAC AACCCCTTCA AGGGCAGCTC CGGAGCATCA
     2641 GTGGCAGCTG CGGCGGCGGC GGCTGTGGCT GTGGTTGAGA GCATGGTGAC AGCTACTGAA
     2701 GTCGCCCCTC CCCCTCCCCC TGTGGAGGTG CCGATCCGCA AGGCCAAGAC CAAGGAGGGC
     2761 AAAGGTCCCA ATGCTCGGAG GAAGCCGAAA GGCAGCCCGC GAGTGCCTGA CGCCAAGAAG
     2821 CCCAAACCCA AGAAAGTAGC TCCTCTGAAG ATCAAGCTGG GAGGGTTCGG CTCCAAGCGG
     2881 AAGAGATCCT CGAGTGAGGA CGACGATTTA GATGTAGAGT CTGACTTCGA CGATGCCAGT
     2941 ATCAACAGCT ATTCTGTTTC GGATGGTTCC ACCAGCCGCA GTAGTCGGAG CCGTAAGAAA
     3001 CTCCGGACCG CTAAAAAGAA AAAGAAAGGC GAGGAGGAGG TGACTGCTGT GGATGGTTAT
     3061 GAGACAGACC ACCAGGACTA TTGCGAGGTG TGCCAGCAAG GCGGCGAGAT CATCCTGTGT
     3121 GATACCTGTC CCCGAGCCTA CCATATGGTG TGCCTGGACC CAGACATGGA GAAGGCCCCG
     3181 GAGGGCAAGT GGAGCTGTCC GCACTGTGAG AAGGAGGGGA TCCAGTGGGA AGCTAAGGAG
     3241 GACAATTCTG AGGGCGAGGA GATTCTGGAA GAAGTCGGGG GGGACCCAGA AGAGGAGGAT
     3301 GACCATCACA TGGAATTCTG TCGCGTCTGC AAGGACGGCG GGGAGCTCCT GTGCTGTGAC
     3361 ACATGCCCTT CTTCCTACCA CATCCACTGC CTGAACCCCC CGCTGCCAGA GATCCCAAAC
     3421 GGCGAATGGC TCTGTCCCCG CTGTACTTGT CCAGCTCTTA AGGGCAAAGT GCAGAAGATC
     3481 CTAATTTGGA AGTGGGGCCA GCCACCGTCT CCCACACCAG TGCCTCGGCC TCCAGATGCT
     3541 GACCCTAATA CCCCGTCGCC CAAGCCCTTG GAGGGGCGGC CAGAGAGGCA GTTCTTTGTG
     3601 AAATGGCAAG GCATGTCTTA CTGGCACTGC TCCTGGGTGT CAGAACTGCA GTTGGAGCTG
     3661 CACTGTCAGG TGATGTTCAG AAACTACCAG CGGAAGAATG ATATGGACGA GCCGCCTTCT
     3721 GGGGACTTTG GTGGAGATGA AGAGAAGAGC CGGAAGCGAA AGAACAAGGA CCCTAAGTTT
     3781 GCAGAGATGG AAGAGCGCTT CTACCGCTAT GGAATAAAAC CGGAGTGGAT GATGATCCAC
     3841 CGCATCCTCA ACCACAGTGT GGACAAGAAG GGCCACGTTC ACTATTTAAT CAAGTGGCGA
     3901 GACCTGCCCT ATGACCAGGC GTCCTGGGAG AGCGAGGACG TGGAGATTCA GGACTACGAC
     3961 CTGTTCAAGC AGAGCTACTG GAACCACAGG GAGTTAATGA GGGGTGAAGA AGGACGACCC
     4021 GGCAAGAAGC TTAAGAAGGT GAAGCTACGG AAACTGGAAA GGCCTCCGGA GACCCCAACT
     4081 GTTGATCCCA CCGTGAAGTA TGAGCGACAG CCGGAGTATC TGGATGCGAC GGGTGGAACC
     4141 CTGCATCCCT ACCAAATGGA AGGCTTAAAC TGGCTCCGCT TCTCCTGGGC TCAGGGAACC
     4201 GATACTATCT TGGCTGATGA GATGGGCCTT GGGAAAACTG TGCAGACAGC AGTCTTCCTC
     4261 TACTCCCTCT ATAAGGAGGG TCACTCCAAA GGCCCCTTCT TAGTGAGCGC TCCTCTGTCC
     4321 ACCATCATCA ACTGGGAGAG AGAGTTTGAG ATGTGGGCTC CTGATATGTA TGTGGTAACC
     4381 TATGTGGGTG ACAAGGACAG CCGTGCCATC ATCCGGGAAA ATGAGTTCTC CTTTGAAGAC
     4441 AATGCCATTC GTGGTGGCAA GAAGGCCTCG AGGATGAAGA AAGAAGCATC GGTGAAATTC
     4501 CATGTTCTGC TGACATCCTA TGAGTTGATC ACCATTGATA TGGCCATCTT GGGTTCTATT
     4561 GACTGGGCCT GCCTCATTGT GGATGAAGCC CATCGGCTGA AGAACAACCA GTCTAAGTTC
     4621 TTTCGAGTTT TGAATGGTTA CTCACTCCAG CACAAGCTGT TGCTAACTGG AACTCCGTTA
     4681 CAGAACAATC TAGAGGAACT GTTTCATCTG CTCAACTTTC TCACCCCTGA GAGGTTCCAC
     4741 AACTTAGAAG GCTTCTTGGA GGAGTTTGCA GACATTGCCA AAGAGGACCA GATTAAAAAA
     4801 CTCCACGACA TGCTGGGGCC TCATATGTTG CGGCGGCTCA AAGCTGACGT CTTCAAGAAT
     4861 ATGCCATCCA AGACAGAGCT GATTGTGCGC GTGGAGTTGA GTCCTATGCA GAAGAAGTAC
     4921 TACAAGTATA TTCTCACGCG GAATTTCGAA GCACTTAATG CTCGAGGTGG TGGCAACCAG
     4981 GTTTCTCTGC TGAACGTGGT GATGGATCTT AAGAAATGCT GCAACCACCC TTATCTCTTC
     5041 CCTGTGGCAG CAATGGAAGC CCCTAAGATG CCTAATGGTA TGTATGATGG CAGTGCCCTA
     5101 ATCAGAGCAT CTGGGAAGTT GTTGCTGCTG CAGAAGATGC TTAAGAACCT GAAAGAGGGA
     5161 GGGCATCGTG TGCTCATCTT CTCCCAGATG ACCAAGATGT TGGACTTGCT AGAGGATTTT
     5221 TTAGAACATG AAGGTTATAA ATATGAACGT ATTGATGGTG GAATCACTGG GAACATGCGT
     5281 CAGGAGGCCA TTGATCGCTT CAATGCACCG GGTGCTCAAC AGTTCTGCTT CTTGCTTTCC
     5341 ACTCGAGCTG GGGGCCTTGG GATCAATCTG GCCACTGCGG ACACAGTTAT TATATATGAC
     5401 TCTGACTGGA ACCCCCATAA TGACATCCAG GCCTTTAGCA GAGCCCACCG TATTGGGCAA
     5461 AATAAGAAGG TGATGATCTA CCGGTTTGTG ACCCGTGCAT CAGTGGAGGA GCGCATCACG
     5521 CAGGTGGCAA AGAAGAAGAT GATGCTGACA CATTTAGTGG TACGGCCTGG CCTGGGCTCC
     5581 AAGACAGGCT CAATGTCTAA ACAGGAGCTT GATGATATCC TCAAATTTGG CACTGAGGAG
     5641 CTATTCAAGG ATGAAGCCAC GGATGGAGGA GGAGACAACA AGGAGGGAGA AGACAGCAGT
     5701 GTTATCCACT ATGACGATAA GGCCATTGAA CGACTGCTGG ATCGAAACCA GGATGAGACT
     5761 GAAGACACAG AATTGCAGGG CATGAATGAA TATTTGAGCT CATTCAAAGT GGCTCAGTAT
     5821 GTGGTACGGG AAGAAGAGAT GGGGGAGGAA GAGGAGGTAG AACGGGAAAT CATAAAACAG
     5881 GAAGAAAGTG TGGATCCTGA CTACTGGGAG AAATTGCTGC GGCACCATTA TGAGCAGCAG
     5941 CAAGAAGATC TAGCCCGAAA TCTGGGCAAA GGAAAAAGAA TCCGTAAACA GGTCAACTAC
     6001 AATGATGGCT CACAGGAGGA CCGAGATTGG CAGGACGACC AGTCCGACAA CCAGTCCGAT
     6061 TACTCAGTGG CCTCAGAGGA AGGTGATGAA GACTTTGACG AACGGTCAGA AGCTCCCCGC
     6121 AGGCCCAGTC GCAAGGGCCT GCGGAATGAT AAAGATAAGC CATTACCTCC TCTGTTGGCC
     6181 CGTGTTGGTG GGAATATTGA AGTACTTGGT TTTAATGCTC GTCAGCGAAA AGCATTTCTT
     6241 AATGCAATTA TGCGATATGG CATGCCACCT CAGGATGCTT TTACCACTCA GTGGCTTGTG
     6301 AGAGATCTTC GAGGCAAGTC AGAGAAAGAA TTTAAGGCTT ATGTGTCACT CTTCATGCGA
     6361 CATTTGTGTG AGCCTGGGGC AGATGGGGCT GAGACCTTTG CTGATGGCGT CCCACGAGAA
     6421 GGCCTGTCTC GTCAACATGT TCTCACTAGG ATCGGTGTCA TGTCTCTGAT TCGAAAGAAG
     6481 GTTCAGGAGT TTGAACATGT TAATGGACGC TGGAGCATGC CCGAACTGGC TGAAGTAGAG
     6541 GAAAACAAAA AAATGTCTCA GCCAGGTTCA CCTTCTCCAA AGACTCCTAC ACCTTCCACA
     6601 CCAGGGGACA CACAACCCAA TACTCCTGCG CCTGTGCCAC CTGCTGAGGA TGGGATAAAA
     6661 ATAGAGGAAA ATAGCCTTAA AGAAGAAGAG AGCACAGAAG GAGAGAAGGA AGTTAAATCT
     6721 ACAGCCCCTG AGGCGACTGT GGAGTGTGCA CAGCCCCCTG CCCCTGCCCC TGCCACTGCC
     6781 CCTGCCACTG CCACTGCCCC TGAGGATGAC AAGGCTCCTG CTGAGCCTCC TGAGGGGGAG
     6841 GAAAAAGTGG AAAAGGCAGA GGTGAAGGAG AGAACAGAGG AGCCTATGGA GACAGAGGCC
     6901 AAAGGTACTA CTGAGGTGGA GAAAGTGGAG GAGAAGTCTG CGGTAGACCT GACCCCGATC
     6961 GTGGTGGAAG ACAAAGAAGA GAAGAAGGAG GAGGAGGAGA AAAAGGACGT GATGCTTCAG
     7021 AATGGAGAAA CTCCCAAGGA TCTTAGTGAT GAGAAGCAGA AGAAAAACAG CAAACAGCGT
     7081 TTCATGTTCA ACATTGCAGA TGGTGGTTTT ACTGAGTTGC ACTCACTGTG GCAGAATGAA
     7141 GAGCGGGCAG CCACAGTCAC TAAGAAGACT TACGAGATCT GGCACCGTCG CCATGATTAC
     7201 TGGCTGCTGG CTGGCATTAT AAACCACGGC TATGCCCGGT GGCAGGACAT CCAGAATGAC
     7261 CCACGGTATG CCATCCTCAA TGAGCCTTTC AAGGGTGAAA TGAATCGTGG CAATTTTCTA
     7321 GAGATCAAGA ATAAATTTTT AGCTCGAAGA TTCAAGCTCT TAGAACAAGC CCTGGTGATC
     7381 GAGGAGCAGC TTCGCAGGGC AGCTTACCTG AACATGTCCG AGGACCCCTC TCACCCGTCT
     7441 ATGGCCCTTA ACACCCGCTT CGCTGAGGTG GAGTGTTTGG CAGAAAGTCA CCAGCACCTG
     7501 TCCAAGGAGT CGATGGCAGG GAATAAGCCG GCCAATGCAG TCCTACACAA AGTCCTGAAA
     7561 CAGCTGGAGG AACTGTTGAG TGACATGAAA GCTGATGTGA CGCGGCTCCC AGCCACCATT
     7621 GCCCGCATCC CCCCAGTCGC TGTGAGGTTA CAGATGTCAG AGCGGAACAT TCTCAGCCGC
     7681 CTGGCAAACA GGGCGCCAGA ACCTCCCCCA CAGCAGGTAG CCCAGCAGCA Gggaggtgga
     7741 ggtagcggtg atgggtcagg tggaggtgga agcggagatg gttccggtgg aggttccATG
     7801 CTTGGCAGTT TAAGAAAAGC CCGGAAAACT GTGAAAAAAA TACTTAGTGA CATTGGGTTG
     7861 GAATACTGTA AAGAACATAT AGAAGTAAGT AGCATGCCAT TTTTAAATTT TAATGTGACT
     7921 CAGCTCCTGA TCCATTACTG TGTCCATGGG CAAAGATGGT TCACTAATAG GTGTGGTAGT
     7981 AAATTTTAAC TAGACCTTCA GCTTCACCAA AACCTTCTCA CGTAGGATAG CTTACTTCAT
     8041 TTTCCCTGAA AGCCTGTTCA TCTTGGTAAC CTGAGGCAAA ACTAATTACA GCACAGAGAA
     8101 TGTACACAAG TCAGACAGTG CACATGGTGC TTTAAAACTG TCTATGAGCT TTCTCCTTGA
     8161 AATAACCTTT AGGGGCTCTA GGAATTCTTG TCTCCAGTCT ATGAAAGAAG AATTGGGAAA
     8221 GCAGAGATGC CAGGCTCTCA GCTAGGGAAG GGGCAGTGAG GACTGTAGGG CCTGTTCTCC
     8281 TTCTGATAGG CCTGGGTatc aagcttatcg ataccgtcga cctcgagggg gggcccggta
     8341 cccagctttt gttcccttta gtgagggtta attgcgcgct tggcgtaatc atggtcatag
     8401 ctgtttcctg tgtgaaattg ttatccgctc acaattccac acaacatacg agccggaagc
     8461 ataaagtgta aagcctgggg tgcctaatga gtgagctaac tcacattaat tgcgttgcgc
     8521 tcactgcccg ctttccagtc gggaaacctg tcgtgccagc tgcattaatg aatcggccaa
     8581 cgcgcgggga gaggcggttt gcgtattggg cgctcttccg cttcctcgct cactgactcg
     8641 ctgcgctcgg tcgttcggct gcggcgagcg gtatcagctc actcaaaggc ggtaatacgg
     8701 ttatccacag aatcagggga taacgcagga aagaacatgt gagcaaaagg ccagcaaaag
     8761 gccaggaacc gtaaaaaggc cgcgttgctg gcgtttttcc ataggctccg cccccctgac
     8821 gagcatcaca aaaatcgacg ctcaagtcag aggtggcgaa acccgacagg actataaaga
     8881 taccaggcgt ttccccctgg aagctccctc gtgcgctctc ctgttccgac cctgccgctt
     8941 accggatacc tgtccgcctt tctcccttcg ggaagcgtgg cgctttctca tagctcacgc
     9001 tgtaggtatc tcagttcggt gtaggtcgtt cgctccaagc tgggctgtgt gcacgaaccc
     9061 cccgttcagc ccgaccgctg cgccttatcc ggtaactatc gtcttgagtc caacccggta
     9121 agacacgact tatcgccact ggcagcagcc actggtaaca ggattagcag agcgaggtat
     9181 gtaggcggtg ctacagagtt cttgaagtgg tggcctaact acggctacac tagaaggaca
     9241 gtatttggta tctgcgctct gctgaagcca gttaccttcg gaaaaagagt tggtagctct
     9301 tgatccggca aacaaaccac cgctggtagc ggtggttttt ttgtttgcaa gcagcagatt
     9361 acgcgcagaa aaaaaggatc tcaagaagat cctttgatct tttctacggg gtctgacgct
     9421 cagtggaacg aaaactcacg ttaagggatt ttggtcatga gattatcaaa aaggatcttc
     9481 acctagatcc ttttaaatta aaaatgaagt tttaaatcaa tctaaagtat atatgagtaa
     9541 acttggtctg acagttacca atgcttaatc agtgaggcac ctatctcagc gatctgtcta
     9601 tttcgttcat ccatagttgc ctgactcccc gtcgtgtaga taactacgat acgggagggc
     9661 ttaccatctg gccccagtgc tgcaatgata ccgcgagacc cacgctcacc ggctccagat
     9721 ttatcagcaa taaaccagcc agccggaagg gccgagcgca gaagtggtcc tgcaacttta
     9781 tccgcctcca tccagtctat taattgttgc cgggaagcta gagtaagtag ttcgccagtt
     9841 aatagtttgc gcaacgttgt tgccattgct acaggcatcg tggtgtcacg ctcgtcgttt
     9901 ggtatggctt cattcagctc cggttcccaa cgatcaaggc gagttacatg atcccccatg
     9961 ttgtgcaaaa aagcggttag ctccttcggt cctccgatcg ttgtcagaag taagttggcc
    10021 gcagtgttat cactcatggt tatggcagca ctgcataatt ctcttactgt catgccatcc
    10081 gtaagatgct tttctgtgac tggtgagtac tcaaccaagt cattctgaga atagtgtatg
    10141 cggcgaccga gttgctcttg cccggcgtca atacgggata ataccgcgcc acatagcaga
    10201 actttaaaag tgctcatcat tggaaaacgt tcttcggggc gaaaactctc aaggatctta
    10261 ccgctgttga gatccagttc gatgtaaccc actcgtgcac ccaactgatc ttcagcatct
    10321 tttactttca ccagcgtttc tgggtgagca aaaacaggaa ggcaaaatgc cgcaaaaaag
    10381 ggaataaggg cgacacggaa atgttgaata ctcatactct tcctttttca atattattga
    10441 agcatttatc agggttattg tctcatgagc ggatacatat ttgaatgtat ttagaaaaat
    10501 aaacaaatag gggttccgcg cacatttccc cgaaaagtgc cac
//
