# Supplementary material for: Remodeling Activity of ChAHP Restricts Transcription Factor Access to Chromatin
Source: bioRxiv preprint, doi:10.1101/2025.07.03.662926, version 1 (2025-07-05)
Supplement: Plasmid Genebank files [file 662926_file06.zip › Data S1_PlasmidGenbankFiles/pmb1879_pc2c_grna_adnpnt_ostapcuk.gb]

LOCUS       pMB1879_pC2C_gRNA_ADNPN 9295 bp ds-DNA     circular     02-JUN-2025
DEFINITION  .
KEYWORDS    "creator:Matyas Flemr" "marker:AmpR, AAV2 ITR"
COMMENT     originally from pX330-U6-Chimeric_BB-CBh-hSpCas9
            https://www.addgene.org/42230/ Feng Zhang lab for guide RNAs
            (followed by a PAM motif at the 3'end) to be cloned into this
            vector, add the following overhangs: top strand oligo (containing
            target sequence follwed by a NGG PAM at the 3'end):
            5'-caccgGUIDERNASEQ-3' bottom oligo: 5'-aaacGUIDERNASEQc-3'
FEATURES             Location/Qualifiers
     promoter        1..242
                     /label="U6 promoter"
                     /ApEinfo_revcolor="#c6c9d1"
                     /ApEinfo_fwdcolor="#c6c9d1"
     primer          5..27
                     /label="mb07373"
                     /note="sequence: GCCTATTTCCCATGATTCCTTCA"
                     /ApEinfo_revcolor="#c6c9d1"
                     /ApEinfo_fwdcolor="#c6c9d1"
     primer          38..60
                     /label="mb11313"
                     /note="sequence: tacgatacaaggctgttagagag"
                     /ApEinfo_revcolor="#ff9ccd"
                     /ApEinfo_fwdcolor="#ff9ccd"
     primer          174..195
                     /label="mb05656"
                     /note="sequence: ACTATCATATGCTTACCGTAAC"
                     /ApEinfo_revcolor="#b4abac"
                     /ApEinfo_fwdcolor="#b4abac"
     misc_feature    247..270
                     /label="gRNA insertion site"
                     /ApEinfo_revcolor="#ff9ccd"
                     /ApEinfo_fwdcolor="#ff9ccd"
     misc_RNA        271..346
                     /label="gRNA scaffold"
                     /ApEinfo_revcolor="#85dae9"
                     /ApEinfo_fwdcolor="#85dae9"
     primer          complement(562..580)
                     /label="mb05640"
                     /note="sequence: CCAAGTGGGCAGTTTACCG"
                     /ApEinfo_revcolor="#b1ff67"
                     /ApEinfo_fwdcolor="#b1ff67"
     promoter        731..1008
                     /label="chicken β-actin promoter"
                     /ApEinfo_revcolor="#c6c9d1"
                     /ApEinfo_fwdcolor="#c6c9d1"
     CDS             1258..1323
                     /label="3xFLAG"
                     /ApEinfo_revcolor="#ff9ccd"
                     /ApEinfo_fwdcolor="#ff9ccd"
     CDS             1330..1350
                     /label="SV40 NLS"
                     /ApEinfo_revcolor="#993366"
                     /ApEinfo_fwdcolor="#993366"
     CDS             1375..5475
                     /label="Cas9"
                     /ApEinfo_revcolor="#993366"
                     /ApEinfo_fwdcolor="#993366"
     CDS             5476..5523
                     /label="nucleoplasmin NLS"
                     /ApEinfo_revcolor="#993366"
                     /ApEinfo_fwdcolor="#993366"
     CDS             5596..6306
                     /label="mCherry"
                     /ApEinfo_revcolor="#ff0000"
                     /ApEinfo_fwdcolor="#ff0000"
     CDS             5596..6306
                     /label="Translation 5596-6306"
                     /translation="MVSKGEEDNMAIIKEFMRFKVHMEGSVNGHEFEIEGEGEGRPYEGTQTAKLKVTKGGPLPFAWDILSPQFMYGSKAYVKHPADIPDYLKLSFPEGFKWERVMNFEDGGVVTVTQDSSLQDGEFIYKVKLRGTNFPSDGPVMQKKTMGWEASSERMYPEDGALKGEIKQRLKLKDGGHYDAEVKTTYKAKKPVQLPGAYNVNIKLDITSHNEDYTIVEQYERAEGRHSTGGMDELYK*"
     polyA_signal    6342..6549
                     /label="bGH poly(A) signal"
                     /ApEinfo_revcolor="#b4abac"
                     /ApEinfo_fwdcolor="#b4abac"
     repeat_region   6558..6698
                     /label="AAV2 ITR"
                     /ApEinfo_revcolor="#f8d3a9"
                     /ApEinfo_fwdcolor="#f8d3a9"
     rep_origin      6773..7228
                     /label="f1 ori"
                     /ApEinfo_revcolor="#ffef86"
                     /ApEinfo_fwdcolor="#ffef86"
     promoter        7510..7614
                     /label="AmpR promoter"
                     /ApEinfo_revcolor="#c6c9d1"
                     /ApEinfo_fwdcolor="#c6c9d1"
     CDS             7615..7683
                     /label="AmpR"
                     /ApEinfo_revcolor="#b7e6d7"
                     /ApEinfo_fwdcolor="#b7e6d7"
     CDS             7684..8475
                     /label="AmpR"
                     /ApEinfo_revcolor="#b7e6d7"
                     /ApEinfo_fwdcolor="#b7e6d7"
     rep_origin      8646..9234
                     /label="ori"
                     /ApEinfo_revcolor="#ffef86"
                     /ApEinfo_fwdcolor="#ffef86"
ORIGIN
        1 gagggcctat ttcccatgat tccttcatat ttgcatatac gatacaaggc tgttagagag
       61 ataattggaa ttaatttgac tgtaaacaca aagatattag tacaaaatac gtcgacgtag
      121 aaagtaataa tttcttgggt agtttgcagt tttaaaatta tgttttaaaa tggactatca
      181 tatgcttacc gtaacttgaa agtatttcga tttcttggct ttatatatct tgtggaaagg
      241 acgaaacacc AGTTGGAACA TAGTTTCTAT gttttagagc tagaaatagc aagttaaaat
      301 aaggctagtc cgttatcaac ttgaaaaagt ggcaccgagt cggtgctttt ttgttttaga
      361 gctagcaaat agcaagttaa aataaggcta gtccgttttt agcgcgtgcg ccaattctgc
      421 agacaaatgg ctctagaggt acccgttaca taacttacgg taaatggccc gcctggctga
      481 ccgcccaacg acccccgccc attgacgtca atagtaacgc caatagggac tttccattga
      541 cgtcaatggg tggagtattt acggtaaact gcccacttgg cagtacatca agtgtatcat
      601 atgccaagta cgccccctat tgacgtcaat gacggtaaat ggcccgcctg gcattgtgcc
      661 cagtacatga ccttatggga ctttcctact tggcagtaca tctacgtatt agtcatcgct
      721 attaccatgg tcgaggtgag ccccacgttc tgcttcactc tccccatctc ccccccctcc
      781 ccacccccaa ttttgtattt atttattttt taattatttt gtgcagcgat gggggcgggg
      841 gggggggggg ggcgcgcgcc aggcggggcg gggcggggcg aggggcgggg cggggcgagg
      901 cggagaggtg cggcggcagc caatcagagc ggcgcgctcc gaaagtttcc ttttatggcg
      961 aggcggcggc ggcggcggcc ctataaaaag cgaagcgcgc ggcgggcggg agtcgctgcg
     1021 acgctgcctt cgccccgtgc cccgctccgc cgccgcctcg cgccgcccgc cccggctctg
     1081 actgaccgcg ttactcccac aggtgagcgg gcgggacggc ccttctcctc cgggctgtaa
     1141 ttagctgagc aagaggtaag ggtttaaggg atggttggtt ggtggggtat taatgtttaa
     1201 ttacctggag cacctgcctg aaatcacttt ttttcaggtt ggaccggtgc caccatggac
     1261 tataaggacc acgacggaga ctacaaggat catgatattg attacaaaga cgatgacgat
     1321 aagatggccc caaagaagaa gcggaaggtc ggtatccacg gagtcccagc agccgacaag
     1381 aagtacagca tcggcctgga catcggcacc aactctgtgg gctgggccgt gatcaccgac
     1441 gagtacaagg tgcccagcaa gaaattcaag gtgctgggca acaccgaccg gcacagcatc
     1501 aagaagaacc tgatcggagc cctgctgttc gacagcggcg aaacagccga ggccacccgg
     1561 ctgaagagaa ccgccagaag aagatacacc agacggaaga accggatctg ctatctgcaa
     1621 gagatcttca gcaacgagat ggccaaggtg gacgacagct tcttccacag actggaagag
     1681 tccttcctgg tggaagagga taagaagcac gagcggcacc ccatcttcgg caacatcgtg
     1741 gacgaggtgg cctaccacga gaagtacccc accatctacc acctgagaaa gaaactggtg
     1801 gacagcaccg acaaggccga cctgcggctg atctatctgg ccctggccca catgatcaag
     1861 ttccggggcc acttcctgat cgagggcgac ctgaaccccg acaacagcga cgtggacaag
     1921 ctgttcatcc agctggtgca gacctacaac cagctgttcg aggaaaaccc catcaacgcc
     1981 agcggcgtgg acgccaaggc catcctgtct gccagactga gcaagagcag acggctggaa
     2041 aatctgatcg cccagctgcc cggcgagaag aagaatggcc tgttcggaaa cctgattgcc
     2101 ctgagcctgg gcctgacccc caacttcaag agcaacttcg acctggccga ggatgccaaa
     2161 ctgcagctga gcaaggacac ctacgacgac gacctggaca acctgctggc ccagatcggc
     2221 gaccagtacg ccgacctgtt tctggccgcc aagaacctgt ccgacgccat cctgctgagc
     2281 gacatcctga gagtgaacac cgagatcacc aaggcccccc tgagcgcctc tatgatcaag
     2341 agatacgacg agcaccacca ggacctgacc ctgctgaaag ctctcgtgcg gcagcagctg
     2401 cctgagaagt acaaagagat tttcttcgac cagagcaaga acggctacgc cggctacatt
     2461 gacggcggag ccagccagga agagttctac aagttcatca agcccatcct ggaaaagatg
     2521 gacggcaccg aggaactgct cgtgaagctg aacagagagg acctgctgcg gaagcagcgg
     2581 accttcgaca acggcagcat cccccaccag atccacctgg gagagctgca cgccattctg
     2641 cggcggcagg aagattttta cccattcctg aaggacaacc gggaaaagat cgagaagatc
     2701 ctgaccttcc gcatccccta ctacgtgggc cctctggcca ggggaaacag cagattcgcc
     2761 tggatgacca gaaagagcga ggaaaccatc accccctgga acttcgagga agtggtggac
     2821 aagggcgctt ccgcccagag cttcatcgag cggatgacca acttcgataa gaacctgccc
     2881 aacgagaagg tgctgcccaa gcacagcctg ctgtacgagt acttcaccgt gtataacgag
     2941 ctgaccaaag tgaaatacgt gaccgaggga atgagaaagc ccgccttcct gagcggcgag
     3001 cagaaaaagg ccatcgtgga cctgctgttc aagaccaacc ggaaagtgac cgtgaagcag
     3061 ctgaaagagg actacttcaa gaaaatcgag tgcttcgact ccgtggaaat ctccggcgtg
     3121 gaagatcggt tcaacgcctc cctgggcaca taccacgatc tgctgaaaat tatcaaggac
     3181 aaggacttcc tggacaatga ggaaaacgag gacattctgg aagatatcgt gctgaccctg
     3241 acactgtttg aggacagaga gatgatcgag gaacggctga aaacctatgc ccacctgttc
     3301 gacgacaaag tgatgaagca gctgaagcgg cggagataca ccggctgggg caggctgagc
     3361 cggaagctga tcaacggcat ccgggacaag cagtccggca agacaatcct ggatttcctg
     3421 aagtccgacg gcttcgccaa cagaaacttc atgcagctga tccacgacga cagcctgacc
     3481 tttaaagagg acatccagaa agcccaggtg tccggccagg gcgatagcct gcacgagcac
     3541 attgccaatc tggccggcag ccccgccatt aagaagggca tcctgcagac agtgaaggtg
     3601 gtggacgagc tcgtgaaagt gatgggccgg cacaagcccg agaacatcgt gatcgaaatg
     3661 gccagagaga accagaccac ccagaaggga cagaagaaca gccgcgagag aatgaagcgg
     3721 atcgaagagg gcatcaaaga gctgggcagc cagatcctga aagaacaccc cgtggaaaac
     3781 acccagctgc agaacgagaa gctgtacctg tactacctgc agaatgggcg ggatatgtac
     3841 gtggaccagg aactggacat caaccggctg tccgactacg atgtggacca tatcgtgcct
     3901 cagagctttc tgaaggacga ctccatcgac aacaaggtgc tgaccagaag cgacaagaac
     3961 cggggcaaga gcgacaacgt gccctccgaa gaggtcgtga agaagatgaa gaactactgg
     4021 cggcagctgc tgaacgccaa gctgattacc cagagaaagt tcgacaatct gaccaaggcc
     4081 gagagaggcg gcctgagcga actggataag gccggcttca tcaagagaca gctggtggaa
     4141 acccggcaga tcacaaagca cgtggcacag atcctggact cccggatgaa cactaagtac
     4201 gacgagaatg acaagctgat ccgggaagtg aaagtgatca ccctgaagtc caagctggtg
     4261 tccgatttcc ggaaggattt ccagttttac aaagtgcgcg agatcaacaa ctaccaccac
     4321 gcccacgacg cctacctgaa cgccgtcgtg ggaaccgccc tgatcaaaaa gtaccctaag
     4381 ctggaaagcg agttcgtgta cggcgactac aaggtgtacg acgtgcggaa gatgatcgcc
     4441 aagagcgagc aggaaatcgg caaggctacc gccaagtact tcttctacag caacatcatg
     4501 aactttttca agaccgagat taccctggcc aacggcgaga tccggaagcg gcctctgatc
     4561 gagacaaacg gcgaaaccgg ggagatcgtg tgggataagg gccgggattt tgccaccgtg
     4621 cggaaagtgc tgagcatgcc ccaagtgaat atcgtgaaaa agaccgaggt gcagacaggc
     4681 ggcttcagca aagagtctat cctgcccaag aggaacagcg ataagctgat cgccagaaag
     4741 aaggactggg accctaagaa gtacggcggc ttcgacagcc ccaccgtggc ctattctgtg
     4801 ctggtggtgg ccaaagtgga aaagggcaag tccaagaaac tgaagagtgt gaaagagctg
     4861 ctggggatca ccatcatgga aagaagcagc ttcgagaaga atcccatcga ctttctggaa
     4921 gccaagggct acaaagaagt gaaaaaggac ctgatcatca agctgcctaa gtactccctg
     4981 ttcgagctgg aaaacggccg gaagagaatg ctggcctctg ccggcgaact gcagaaggga
     5041 aacgaactgg ccctgccctc caaatatgtg aacttcctgt acctggccag ccactatgag
     5101 aagctgaagg gctcccccga ggataatgag cagaaacagc tgtttgtgga acagcacaag
     5161 cactacctgg acgagatcat cgagcagatc agcgagttct ccaagagagt gatcctggcc
     5221 gacgctaatc tggacaaagt gctgtccgcc tacaacaagc accgggataa gcccatcaga
     5281 gagcaggccg agaatatcat ccacctgttt accctgacca atctgggagc ccctgccgcc
     5341 ttcaagtact ttgacaccac catcgaccgg aagaggtaca ccagcaccaa agaggtgctg
     5401 gacgccaccc tgatccacca gagcatcacc ggcctgtacg agacacggat cgacctgtct
     5461 cagctgggag gcgacaaaag gccggcggcc acgaaaaagg ccggccaggc aaaaaagaaa
     5521 aagctcgagg gcagcggaga gggcagagga agtcttctaa catgcggtga cgtggaggag
     5581 aatcccggcc tcgagatggt gagcaagggc gaggaggata acatggccat catcaaggag
     5641 ttcatgcgct tcaaggtgca catggagggc tccgtgaacg gccacgagtt cgagatcgag
     5701 ggcgagggcg agggccgccc ctacgagggc acccagaccg ccaagctgaa ggtgaccaag
     5761 ggtggccccc tgcccttcgc ctgggacatc ctgtcccctc agttcatgta cggctccaag
     5821 gcctacgtga agcaccccgc cgacatcccc gactacttga agctgtcctt ccccgagggc
     5881 ttcaagtggg agcgcgtgat gaacttcgag gacggcggcg tggtgaccgt gacccaggac
     5941 tcctccctgc aggacggcga gttcatctac aaggtgaagc tgcgcggcac caacttcccc
     6001 tccgacggcc ccgtaatgca gaagaagacc atgggctggg aggcctcctc cgagcggatg
     6061 taccccgagg acggcgccct gaagggcgag atcaagcaga ggctgaagct gaaggacggc
     6121 ggccactacg acgctgaggt caagaccacc tacaaggcca agaagcccgt gcagctgccc
     6181 ggcgcctaca acgtcaacat caagttggac atcacctccc acaacgagga ctacaccatc
     6241 gtggaacagt acgaacgcgc cgagggccgc cactccaccg gcggcatgga cgagctgtac
     6301 aagtaatcga taaattccta gagctcgctg atcagcctcg actgtgcctt ctagttgcca
     6361 gccatctgtt gtttgcccct cccccgtgcc ttccttgacc ctggaaggtg ccactcccac
     6421 tgtcctttcc taataaaatg aggaaattgc atcgcattgt ctgagtaggt gtcattctat
     6481 tctggggggt ggggtggggc aggacagcaa gggggaggat tgggaagaga atagcaggca
     6541 tgctggggag cggccgcagg aacccctagt gatggagttg gccactccct ctctgcgcgc
     6601 tcgctcgctc actgaggccg ggcgaccaaa ggtcgcccga cgcccgggct ttgcccgggc
     6661 ggcctcagtg agcgagcgag cgcgcagctg cctgcagggg cgcctgatgc ggtattttct
     6721 ccttacgcat ctgtgcggta tttcacaccg catannnnnn nnnnnnnnnn nnnnnnnnnn
     6781 nnnnnnnnnn nnnnnnnnnn nnnnnnnnnn nnnnnnnnnn nnnnnnnnnn nnnnnnnnnn
     6841 nnnnnnnnnn nnnnnnnnnn nnnnnnnnnn nnnnnnnnnn nnnnnnnnnn nnnnnncnnn
     6901 nnnnnnnnnn nnnnnnnnnn nnnnnnnnnn nnnnnnnnnn nnnnnnnnnn nnnnnnnnnn
     6961 nnnnnnnnnn nnnnnnnnnn nnnnnnnnnn nnnnnnnnnn nnnnnnnnnn nnnnnnnnnn
     7021 nnnnnnnnnn nnnnnnnncc tttgacgttg gagtccacgt tctttaatag tggactcttg
     7081 ttccaaactg gaacaacact caaccctatc tcgggctatt cttttgattt ataagggatt
     7141 ttgccgattt cggcctattg gttaaaaaat gagctgattt aacaaaaatt taacgcgaat
     7201 tttaacaaaa tattaacgtt tacaatttta tggtgcactc tcagtacaat ctgctctgat
     7261 gccgcatagt taagccagcc ccgacacccg ccaacacccg ctgacgcgcc ctgacgggct
     7321 tgtctgctcc cggcatccgc ttacagacaa gctgtgaccg tctccgggag ctgcatgtgt
     7381 cagaggtttt caccgtcatc accgaaacgc gcgagacgaa agggcctcgt gatacgccta
     7441 tttttatagg ttaatgtcat gataataatg gtttcttaga cgtcaggtgg cacttttcgg
     7501 ggaaatgtgc gcggaacccc tatttgttta tttttctaaa tacattcaaa tatgtatccg
     7561 ctcatgagac aataaccctg ataaatgctt caataatatt gaaaaaggaa gagtatgagt
     7621 attcaacatt tccgtgtcgc ccttattccc ttttttgcgg cattttgcct tcctgttttt
     7681 gctcacccag aaacgctggt gaaagtaaaa gatgctgaag atcagttggg tgcacgagtg
     7741 ggttacatcg aactggatct caacagcggt aagatccttg agagttttcg ccccgaagaa
     7801 cgttttccaa tgatgagcac ttttaaagtt ctgctatgtg gcgcggtatt atcccgtatt
     7861 gacgccgggc aagagcaact cggtcgccgc atacactatt ctcagaatga cttggttgag
     7921 tactcaccag tcacagaaaa gcatcttacg gatggcatga cagtaagaga attatgcagt
     7981 gctgccataa ccatgagtga taacactgcg gccaacttac ttctgacaac gatcggagga
     8041 ccgaaggagc taaccgcttt tttgcacaac atgggggatc atgtaactcg ccttgatcgt
     8101 tgggaaccgg agctgaatga agccatacca aacgacgagc gtgacaccac gatgcctgta
     8161 gcaatggcaa caacgttgcg caaactatta actggcgaac tacttactct agcttcccgg
     8221 caacaattaa tagactggat ggaggcggat aaagttgcag gaccacttct gcgctcggcc
     8281 cttccggctg gctggtttat tgctgataaa tctggagccg gtgagcgtgg aagccgcggt
     8341 atcattgcag cactggggcc agatggtaag ccctcccgta tcgtagttat ctacacgacg
     8401 gggagtcagg caactatgga tgaacgaaat agacagatcg ctgagatagg tgcctcactg
     8461 attaagcatt ggtaactgtc agaccaagtt tactcatata tactttagat tgatttaaaa
     8521 cttcattttt aatttaaaag gatctaggtg aagatccttt ttgataatct catgaccaaa
     8581 atcccttaac gtgagttttc gttccactga gcgtcagacc ccgtagaaaa gatcaaagga
     8641 tcttcttgag atcctttttt tctgcgcgta atctgctgct tgcaaacaaa aaaaccaccg
     8701 ctaccagcgg tggtttgttt gccggatcca gagctaccaa ctctttttcc gaaggtaact
     8761 ggcttcagca gagcgcagat accaaatact gtccttctag tgtagccgta gttaggccac
     8821 cacttcaaga actctgtagc accgcctaca tacctcgctc tgctaatcct gttaccagtg
     8881 gctgctgcca gtggcgataa gtcgtgtctt accgggttgg actcaagacg atagttaccg
     8941 gataaggcgc agcggtcggg ctgaacgggg ggttcgtgca cacagcccag cttggagcga
     9001 acgacctaca ccgaactgag atacctacag cgtgagctat gagaaagcgc cacgcttccc
     9061 gaagggagaa aggcggacag gtatccggta agcggcaggg tcggaacagg agagcgcacg
     9121 agggagcttc cagggggaaa cgcctggtat ctttatagtc ctgtcgggtt tcgccacctc
     9181 tgacttgagc gtcgattttt gtgatgctcg tcaggggggc ggatcctatg gaaaaacgcc
     9241 agcaacgcgg cctttttacg gttcctggcc ttttgctggc cttttgctca catgt
//
