# Supplementary material for: Remodeling Activity of ChAHP Restricts Transcription Factor Access to Chromatin
Source: bioRxiv preprint, doi:10.1101/2025.07.03.662926, version 1 (2025-07-05)
Supplement: Plasmid Genebank files [file 662926_file06.zip › Data S1_PlasmidGenbankFiles/pmb2579_pbs_hr_chd4e867q-adnpdninsertion.gb]

LOCUS       pMB2579_pBS_HR_CHD4(E8 10543 bp ds-DNA     circular     02-JUN-2025
DEFINITION  .
KEYWORDS    "creator:NCBI Entrez" "marker:AmpR"
COMMENT     pBluescript II KS(-) vector DNA, phagemid excised from lambda ZAPII
FEATURES             Location/Qualifiers
     rep_origin      4..459
                     /label="f1 ori"
                     /ApEinfo_revcolor="#ffef86"
                     /ApEinfo_fwdcolor="#ffef86"
     CDS             complement(451..8398)
                     /label="lacZα"
                     /ApEinfo_revcolor="#993366"
                     /ApEinfo_fwdcolor="#993366"
     primer_bind     600..616
                     /label="M13 fwd"
                     /ApEinfo_revcolor="#a020f0"
                     /ApEinfo_fwdcolor="#a020f0"
     promoter        626..644
                     /label="T7 promoter"
                     /ApEinfo_revcolor="#c6c9d1"
                     /ApEinfo_fwdcolor="#c6c9d1"
     misc_feature    653..8342
                     /label="MCS"
                     /ApEinfo_revcolor="#84b0dc"
                     /ApEinfo_fwdcolor="#84b0dc"
     primer_bind     677..693
                     /label="SK primer"
                     /ApEinfo_revcolor="#a020f0"
                     /ApEinfo_fwdcolor="#a020f0"
     primer          complement(697..715)
                     /label="pBSII_EcoRV_R"
                     /note="sequence: atcgaattcctgcagcccg"
                     /ApEinfo_revcolor="#ffef86"
                     /ApEinfo_fwdcolor="#ffef86"
     misc_feature    716..1215
                     /label="HA 5'"
                     /ApEinfo_revcolor="#ff9ccd"
                     /ApEinfo_fwdcolor="#ff9ccd"
     primer          822..842
                     /label="mb08217"
                     /note="sequence: ctgagtgatgctgtgaagctc"
                     /ApEinfo_revcolor="#c7b0e3"
                     /ApEinfo_fwdcolor="#c7b0e3"
     primer          complement(1207..1230)
                     /label="ADNP_9-1108_Nt_gRNA1_F"
                     /note="sequence: caccCTGCCAAGCATAGTTTCTAT"
                     /ApEinfo_revcolor="#b4abac"
                     /ApEinfo_fwdcolor="#b4abac"
     exon            1211..7884
                     /label="Adnp-001 Exon 2"
                     /ApEinfo_revcolor="#f8d3a9"
                     /ApEinfo_fwdcolor="#f8d3a9"
     primer          1216..1233
                     /label="mb09536"
                     /note="sequence: GTGAGCAAGGGCGAGGAG"
                     /ApEinfo_revcolor="#75c6a9"
                     /ApEinfo_fwdcolor="#75c6a9"
     CDS             1216..1920
                     /label="mNeonGreen"
                     /ApEinfo_revcolor="#b1ff67"
                     /ApEinfo_fwdcolor="#b1ff67"
     CDS             1216..1920
                     /ApEinfo_revcolor="#84b0dc"
                     /ApEinfo_fwdcolor="#84b0dc"
                     /translation="VSKGEEDNMASLPATHELHIFGSINGVDFDMVGQGTGNPNDGYEELNLKSTKGDLQFSPWILVPHIGYGFHQYLPYPDGMSPFQAAMVDGSGYQVHRTMQFEDGASLTVNYRYTYEGSHIKGEAQVKGTGFPADGPVMTNSLTAADWCRSKKTYPNDKTIISTFKWSYTTGNGKRYRSTARTTYTFAKPMAANYLKNQPMYVFRKTELKHSKTELNFKEWQKAFTDVMGMDELYK"
     primer          1420..1438
                     /label="mb11939"
                     /note="sequence: GGCTTCCATCAGTACCTGC"
                     /ApEinfo_revcolor="#84b0dc"
                     /ApEinfo_fwdcolor="#84b0dc"
     CDS             1921..1929
                     /label="Translation 1921-1929"
                     /translation="GSG"
     misc_feature    1921..1986
                     /label="P2A"
                     /ApEinfo_revcolor="#b1ff67"
                     /ApEinfo_fwdcolor="#b1ff67"
     CDS             1930..1986
                     /label="Translation 1930-1986"
                     /translation="ATNFSLLKQAGDVEENPGP"
     misc_feature    1987..5655
                     /label="CHD4_dCt"
                     /ApEinfo_revcolor="#9eafd2"
                     /ApEinfo_fwdcolor="#9eafd2"
     misc_feature    1987..7731
                     /label="CHD4"
                     /ApEinfo_revcolor="#faac61"
                     /ApEinfo_fwdcolor="#faac61"
     CDS             1987..7731
                     /label="Translation 1987-7731"
                     /translation="MASGLGSPSPCSAGSEEEDMDALLNNSLPPPHPENEEDPDEDLSEAETPKLKKKKKPKKPRDPKIPKSKRQKKELGDSSGEGPEFVEEEEEVALRSDSEGSDYTPGKKKKKKLGPKKEKKSKSKRKEEEEEEDEDDDSKEPKSSAQLLEDWGMEDIDHVFSEEDYRTLTNYKAFSQFVRPLIAAKNPKIAVSKMMMVLGAKWREFSTNNPFKGSSGASVAAAAAAAVAVVESMVTATEVAPPPPPVEVPIRKAKTKEGKGPNARRKPKGSPRVPDAKKPKPKKVAPLKIKLGGFGSKRKRSSSEDDDLDVESDFDDASINSYSVSDGSTSRSSRSRKKLRTAKKKKKGEEEVTAVDGYETDHQDYCEVCQQGGEIILCDTCPRAYHMVCLDPDMEKAPEGKWSCPHCEKEGIQWEAKEDNSEGEEILEEVGGDPEEEDDHHMEFCRVCKDGGELLCCDTCPSSYHIHCLNPPLPEIPNGEWLCPRCTCPALKGKVQKILIWKWGQPPSPTPVPRPPDADPNTPSPKPLEGRPERQFFVKWQGMSYWHCSWVSELQLELHCQVMFRNYQRKNDMDEPPSGDFGGDEEKSRKRKNKDPKFAEMEERFYRYGIKPEWMMIHRILNHSVDKKGHVHYLIKWRDLPYDQASWESEDVEIQDYDLFKQSYWNHRELMRGEEGRPGKKLKKVKLRKLERPPETPTVDPTVKYERQPEYLDATGGTLHPYQMEGLNWLRFSWAQGTDTILADEMGLGKTVQTAVFLYSLYKEGHSKGPFLVSAPLSTIINWEREFEMWAPDMYVVTYVGDKDSRAIIRENEFSFEDNAIRGGKKASRMKKEASVKFHVLLTSYELITIDMAILGSIDWACLIVDQAHRLKNNQSKFFRVLNGYSLQHKLLLTGTPLQNNLEELFHLLNFLTPERFHNLEGFLEEFADIAKEDQIKKLHDMLGPHMLRRLKADVFKNMPSKTELIVRVELSPMQKKYYKYILTRNFEALNARGGGNQVSLLNVVMDLKKCCNHPYLFPVAAMEAPKMPNGMYDGSALIRASGKLLLLQKMLKNLKEGGHRVLIFSQMTKMLDLLEDFLEHEGYKYERIDGGITGNMRQEAIDRFNAPGAQQFCFLLSTRAGGLGINLATADTVIIYDSDWNPHNDIQAFSRAHRIGQNKKVMIYRFVTRASVEERITQVAKKKMMLTHLVVRPGLGSKTGSMSKQELDDILKFGTEELFKDEATDGGGDNKEGEDSSVIHYDDKAIERLLDRNQDETEDTELQGMNEYLSSFKVAQYVVREEEMGEEEEVEREIIKQEESVDPDYWEKLLRHHYEQQQEDLARNLGKGKRIRKQVNYNDGSQEDRDWQDDQSDNQSDYSVASEEGDEDFDERSEAPRRPSRKGLRNDKDKPLPPLLARVGGNIEVLGFNARQRKAFLNAIMRYGMPPQDAFTTQWLVRDLRGKSEKEFKAYVSLFMRHLCEPGADGAETFADGVPREGLSRQHVLTRIGVMSLIRKKVQEFEHVNGRWSMPELAEVEENKKMSQPGSPSPKTPTPSTPGDTQPNTPAPVPPAEDGIKIEENSLKEEESTEGEKEVKSTAPEATVECAQPPAPAPATAPATATAPEDDKAPAEPPEGEEKVEKAEVKERTEEPMETEAKGTTEVEKVEEKSAVDLTPIVVEDKEEKKEEEEKKDVMLQNGETPKDLSDEKQKKNSKQRFMFNIADGGFTELHSLWQNEERAATVTKKTYEIWHRRHDYWLLAGIINHGYARWQDIQNDPRYAILNEPFKGEMNRGNFLEIKNKFLARRFKLLEQALVIEEQLRRAAYLNMSEDPSHPSMALNTRFAEVECLAESHQHLSKESMAGNKPANAVLHKVLKQLEELLSDMKADVTRLPATIARIPPVAVRLQMSERNILSRLANRAPEPPPQQVAQQQ"
     primer          3430..3452
                     /label="mb15543"
                     /note="sequence: ctctgtccccgctgtacttgtcc"
                     /ApEinfo_revcolor="#f7977a"
                     /ApEinfo_fwdcolor="#f7977a"
     primer          complement(3430..3452)
                     /label="mb15542"
                     /note="sequence: ggacaagtacagcggggacagag"
                     /ApEinfo_revcolor="#f7977a"
                     /ApEinfo_fwdcolor="#f7977a"
     primer          3803..3824
                     /label="mb12588"
                     /note="sequence: ACCGCTATGGAATAAAACCGGA"
                     /ApEinfo_revcolor="#d59687"
                     /ApEinfo_fwdcolor="#d59687"
     primer          complement(4214..4242)
                     /label="CHD4_K750A_mut_R"
                     /note="sequence: CACAGTTgcCCCAAGGCCCATCTCATCAG"
                     /ApEinfo_revcolor="#b7e6d7"
                     /ApEinfo_fwdcolor="#b7e6d7"
     primer          4228..4257
                     /label="CHD4_K750A_mut_F"
                     /note="sequence: CTTGGGgcAACTGTGCAGACAGCAGTCTTC"
                     /ApEinfo_revcolor="#c7b0e3"
                     /ApEinfo_fwdcolor="#c7b0e3"
     misc_feature    4234..4236
                     /label="K-A mutaton for helicase-dead"
                     /ApEinfo_revcolor="#b4abac"
                     /ApEinfo_fwdcolor="#b4abac"
     primer          complement(4314..4335)
                     /label="mb14715"
                     /note="sequence: CCAGTTGATGATGGTGGACAGA"
                     /ApEinfo_revcolor="#b1ff67"
                     /ApEinfo_fwdcolor="#b1ff67"
     primer          complement(4405..4425)
                     /label="mb14253"
                     /note="sequence: CTCATTTTCCCGGATGATGGC"
                     /ApEinfo_revcolor="#d59687"
                     /ApEinfo_fwdcolor="#d59687"
     primer          complement(4641..4660)
                     /label="mb17167"
                     /note="sequence: ACAGCTTGTGCTGGAGTGAG"
                     /ApEinfo_revcolor="#f7977a"
                     /ApEinfo_fwdcolor="#f7977a"
     primer          4879..4901
                     /label="mb15552"
                     /note="sequence: ctgattgtgcgcgtggagttgag"
                     /ApEinfo_revcolor="#f7977a"
                     /ApEinfo_fwdcolor="#f7977a"
     primer          complement(4879..4901)
                     /label="mb15551"
                     /note="sequence: ctcaactccacgcgcacaatcag"
                     /ApEinfo_revcolor="#f7977a"
                     /ApEinfo_fwdcolor="#f7977a"
     primer          complement(5629..5679)
                     /label="CHD4_E1230_Gib_R"
                     /note="sequence: GCTTCCGCTTCCGCTTCCGCTTCCTTCATCCTTGAATAGCTCCTCAGTGCC"
                     /ApEinfo_revcolor="#75c6a9"
                     /ApEinfo_fwdcolor="#75c6a9"
     primer          complement(7711..7755)
                     /label="mb15564"
                     /note="sequence: GCTTCCGCTTCCGCTTCCGCTTCCctgctgctgggctacctgctg"
                     /ApEinfo_revcolor="#f7977a"
                     /ApEinfo_fwdcolor="#f7977a"
     primer          complement(7714..7741)
                     /label="CHD4_Ct_AvrII_R"
                     /note="sequence: ggatCCTAGGCTGCTGCTGGGCTACCTG"
                     /ApEinfo_revcolor="#ff9ccd"
                     /ApEinfo_fwdcolor="#ff9ccd"
     misc_feature    7732..7797
                     /label="Long GS linker"
                     /ApEinfo_revcolor="#d6b295"
                     /ApEinfo_fwdcolor="#d6b295"
     CDS             7732..7797
                     /ApEinfo_revcolor="#84b0dc"
                     /ApEinfo_fwdcolor="#84b0dc"
                     /translation="GGGGSGDGSGGGGSGDGSGGGS"
     primer          7777..7801
                     /label="mb09459"
                     /note="sequence: atgttccaacttcctgtcaacaatc"
                     /ApEinfo_revcolor="#85dae9"
                     /ApEinfo_fwdcolor="#85dae9"
     misc_feature    7777..8319
                     /label="gBlock3"
                     /ApEinfo_revcolor="#b7e6d7"
                     /ApEinfo_fwdcolor="#b7e6d7"
     primer          7785..7808
                     /label="ADNP_9-1108_Nt_gRNA1_R"
                     /note="sequence: aaacATAGAAACTATGCTTGGCAG"
                     /ApEinfo_revcolor="#ff9ccd"
                     /ApEinfo_fwdcolor="#ff9ccd"
     primer          7792..7811
                     /label="mb14581"
                     /note="sequence: GTCAACAATCTTGGCAGTTT"
                     /ApEinfo_revcolor="#faac61"
                     /ApEinfo_fwdcolor="#faac61"
     CDS             7798..7884
                     /ApEinfo_revcolor="#84b0dc"
                     /ApEinfo_fwdcolor="#84b0dc"
                     /translation="MLGSLRKARKTVKKILSDIGLEYCKEHIE"
     misc_feature    7798..8297
                     /label="HA 3'"
                     /ApEinfo_revcolor="#b7e6d7"
                     /ApEinfo_fwdcolor="#b7e6d7"
     primer          7802..7821
                     /label="mb14578"
                     /note="sequence: TTGGCAGTTTAAGAAAAGCC"
                     /ApEinfo_revcolor="#9eafd2"
                     /ApEinfo_fwdcolor="#9eafd2"
     primer          complement(7802..7821)
                     /label="mb14579"
                     /note="sequence: GGCTTTTCTTAAACTGCCAA"
                     /ApEinfo_revcolor="#f8d3a9"
                     /ApEinfo_fwdcolor="#f8d3a9"
     primer          complement(7808..7833)
                     /label="mb13964"
                     /note="sequence: CACAGTTTTCCGGGCTTTTCTTAAAC"
                     /ApEinfo_revcolor="#ff9ccd"
                     /ApEinfo_fwdcolor="#ff9ccd"
     primer          7812..7833
                     /label="mb14718"
                     /note="sequence: AAGAAAAGCCCGGAAAACTGTG"
                     /ApEinfo_revcolor="#85dae9"
                     /ApEinfo_fwdcolor="#85dae9"
     primer          7834..7861
                     /label="mb13963"
                     /note="sequence: AAAAAAATACTTAGTGACATTGGGTTGG"
                     /ApEinfo_revcolor="#c6c9d1"
                     /ApEinfo_fwdcolor="#c6c9d1"
     primer          complement(7915..7935)
                     /label="mb08218"
                     /note="sequence: atggatcaggagctgagtcac"
                     /ApEinfo_revcolor="#d6b295"
                     /ApEinfo_fwdcolor="#d6b295"
     primer          8298..8319
                     /label="pBSII_EcoRV_F"
                     /note="sequence: atcaagcttatcgataccgtcg"
                     /ApEinfo_revcolor="#d59687"
                     /ApEinfo_fwdcolor="#d59687"
     primer_bind     complement(8309..8325)
                     /label="KS primer"
                     /ApEinfo_revcolor="#a020f0"
                     /ApEinfo_fwdcolor="#a020f0"
     promoter        complement(8355..8373)
                     /label="T3 promoter"
                     /ApEinfo_revcolor="#c6c9d1"
                     /ApEinfo_fwdcolor="#c6c9d1"
     primer_bind     complement(8394..8410)
                     /label="M13 rev"
                     /ApEinfo_revcolor="#a020f0"
                     /ApEinfo_fwdcolor="#a020f0"
     protein_bind    8418..8434
                     /label="lac operator"
                     /ApEinfo_revcolor="#31849b"
                     /ApEinfo_fwdcolor="#31849b"
     promoter        complement(8442..8448)
                     /label="lac promoter"
                     /ApEinfo_revcolor="#c6c9d1"
                     /ApEinfo_fwdcolor="#c6c9d1"
     promoter        complement(8449..8466)
                     /label="lac promoter"
                     /ApEinfo_revcolor="#c6c9d1"
                     /ApEinfo_fwdcolor="#c6c9d1"
     promoter        complement(8467..8472)
                     /label="lac promoter"
                     /ApEinfo_revcolor="#c6c9d1"
                     /ApEinfo_fwdcolor="#c6c9d1"
     rep_origin      complement(8796..9384)
                     /label="ori"
                     /ApEinfo_revcolor="#ffef86"
                     /ApEinfo_fwdcolor="#ffef86"
     CDS             complement(9555..10346)
                     /label="AmpR"
                     /ApEinfo_revcolor="#b7e6d7"
                     /ApEinfo_fwdcolor="#b7e6d7"
     CDS             complement(10347..10415)
                     /label="AmpR"
                     /ApEinfo_revcolor="#b7e6d7"
                     /ApEinfo_fwdcolor="#b7e6d7"
     promoter        complement(10416..10520)
                     /label="AmpR promoter"
                     /ApEinfo_revcolor="#c6c9d1"
                     /ApEinfo_fwdcolor="#c6c9d1"
ORIGIN
        1 ctgnnnnnnn nnnnnnnnnn nnnnnnnnnn nnnnnnnnnn nnnnnnnnnn nnnnnnnnnn
       61 nnnnnnnnnn nnnnnnnnnn nnnnnnnnnn nnnnnnnnnn nnnnnnnnnn nnnnnnnnnn
      121 nnnnnnncnn nnnnnnnnnn nnnnnnnnnn nnnnnnnnnn nnnnnnnnnn nnnnnnnnnn
      181 nnnnnnnnnn nnnnnnnnnn nnnnnnnnnn nnnnnnnnna nnnnnnnnnn nnnnnnnnnn
      241 nnnnnnnnnn nnnnnnnnnn nnnnnnnnnc ctttgacgtt ggagtccacg ttctttaata
      301 gtggactctt gttccaaact ggaacaacac tcaaccctat ctcggtctat tcttttgatt
      361 tataagggat tttgccgatt tcggcctatt ggttaaaaaa tgagctgatt taacaaaaat
      421 ttaacgcgaa ttttaacaaa atattaacgc ttacaatttc cattcgccat tcaggctgcg
      481 caactgttgg gaagggcgat cggtgcgggc ctcttcgcta ttacgccagc tggcgaaagg
      541 gggatgtgct gcaaggcgat taagttgggt aacgccaggg ttttcccagt cacgacgttg
      601 taaaacgacg gccagtgagc gcgcgtaata cgactcacta tagggcgaat tggagctcca
      661 ccgcggtggc ggccgctcta gaactagtgg atcccccggg ctgcaggaat tcgatTGAGG
      721 AGGAGACCGA AACAGTCACT GAATGACATG TGGCTTCTGT GAGTGTCATG GCCTTGATCA
      781 GGACATTTCA GATGGCAGAA TCCTCCCCTC AGCACTGAAA GCTGAGTGAT GCTGTGAAGC
      841 TCGGAGTGGC TCCAGCTTCG TAGGTCCAGC TTCATCGAGA GGAGACATGC GCACTCGATT
      901 TGGCTTTGAG ATAGCTGGGT GATATTGTTG CCCTCATTTT CCAACCTCAG GTTCATCTCT
      961 GAACAGATTT TTACAGCTTG CTGAGACTTG TGTGCCTCGA CTTGTGGTCT AAAATATCCT
     1021 TTTTTGAAAT AGGGAAGGAA GGAAGGCTAA CAAGCACTCA CCTATTTGCC TGCTACTCTT
     1081 AAGTGTTCCA TACTAGGCGA GGAATTCTCA ACTGAGGGAG CCAGGGTTTG GGATCCTATC
     1141 ATCAGTGGAA TTAGTAACTT TTACAAGTTG TACATGTTTT GACTTTGACT TAAAtttttt
     1201 tttCCAATAG AAACTgtgag caagggcgag gaggataaca tggcctctct cccagcgaca
     1261 catgagttac acatctttgg ctccatcaac ggtgtggact ttgacatggt gggtcagggc
     1321 accggcaatc caaatgatgg ttatgaggag ttaaacctga agtccaccaa gggtgacctc
     1381 cagttctccc cctggattct ggtccctcat atcgggtatg gcttccatca gtacctgccc
     1441 taccctgacg ggatgtcgcc tttccaggcc gccatggtag atggctccgg ataccaagtc
     1501 catcgcacaa tgcagtttga agatggtgcc tcccttactg ttaactaccg ctacacctac
     1561 gagggaagcc acatcaaagg agaggcccag gtgaagggga ctggtttccc tgctgacggt
     1621 cctgtgatga ccaactcgct gaccgctgcg gactggtgca ggtcgaagaa gacttacccc
     1681 aacgacaaaa ccatcatcag tacctttaag tggagttaca ccactggaaa tggcaagcgc
     1741 taccggagca ctgcgcggac cacctacacc tttgccaagc caatggcggc taactatctg
     1801 aagaaccagc cgatgtacgt gttccgtaag acggagctca agcactccaa gaccgagctc
     1861 aacttcaagg agtggcaaaa ggcctttacc gatgtgatgg gcatggacga gctgtacaag
     1921 GGAAGCGGAG CTACTAACTT CAGCCTGCTG AAGCAGGCTG GAGATGTGGA GGAGAACCCT
     1981 GGACCTATGG CGTCGGGCCT GGGCTCCCCG TCCCCCTGCT CAGCGGGCAG TGAGGAGGAG
     2041 GATATGGACG CACTTCTGAA CAACAGCCTG CCCCCACCCC ATCCAGAAAA TGAGGAAGAC
     2101 CCAGACGAGG ATTTATCCGA AGCAGAGACT CCAAAGCTCA AGAAGAAGAA AAAGCCTAAG
     2161 AAACCTCGAG ACCCTAAAAT CCCTAAGAGC AAGCGCCAAA AAAAGGAGCT GGGGGACAGC
     2221 TCTGGGGAGG GGCCAGAGTT TGTGGAGGAG GAGGAAGAGG TGGCTCTGCG CTCAGACAGT
     2281 GAGGGCAGCG ACTATACTCC TGGCAAGAAG AAGAAAAAGA AGCTCGGACC TAAGAAAGAG
     2341 AAGAAGAGCA AATCCAAGCG GAAGGAGGAG GAGGAAGAGG AGGACGAGGA TGATGACTCG
     2401 AAGGAACCTA AGTCATCAGC CCAGCTTTTA GAAGACTGGG GTATGGAAGA CATCGACCAT
     2461 GTGTTCTCAG AGGAGGATTA TCGGACCCTC ACCAACTACA AGGCCTTCAG CCAATTTGTT
     2521 AGACCCCTGA TTGCTGCTAA AAACCCCAAG ATTGCTGTCT CCAAGATGAT GATGGTCTTG
     2581 GGTGCAAAGT GGAGGGAATT CAGTACCAAC AACCCCTTCA AGGGCAGCTC CGGAGCATCA
     2641 GTGGCAGCTG CGGCGGCGGC GGCTGTGGCT GTGGTTGAGA GCATGGTGAC AGCTACTGAA
     2701 GTCGCCCCTC CCCCTCCCCC TGTGGAGGTG CCGATCCGCA AGGCCAAGAC CAAGGAGGGC
     2761 AAAGGTCCCA ATGCTCGGAG GAAGCCGAAA GGCAGCCCGC GAGTGCCTGA CGCCAAGAAG
     2821 CCCAAACCCA AGAAAGTAGC TCCTCTGAAG ATCAAGCTGG GAGGGTTCGG CTCCAAGCGG
     2881 AAGAGATCCT CGAGTGAGGA CGACGATTTA GATGTAGAGT CTGACTTCGA CGATGCCAGT
     2941 ATCAACAGCT ATTCTGTTTC GGATGGTTCC ACCAGCCGCA GTAGTCGGAG CCGTAAGAAA
     3001 CTCCGGACCG CTAAAAAGAA AAAGAAAGGC GAGGAGGAGG TGACTGCTGT GGATGGTTAT
     3061 GAGACAGACC ACCAGGACTA TTGCGAGGTG TGCCAGCAAG GCGGCGAGAT CATCCTGTGT
     3121 GATACCTGTC CCCGAGCCTA CCATATGGTG TGCCTGGACC CAGACATGGA GAAGGCCCCG
     3181 GAGGGCAAGT GGAGCTGTCC GCACTGTGAG AAGGAGGGGA TCCAGTGGGA AGCTAAGGAG
     3241 GACAATTCTG AGGGCGAGGA GATTCTGGAA GAAGTCGGGG GGGACCCAGA AGAGGAGGAT
     3301 GACCATCACA TGGAATTCTG TCGCGTCTGC AAGGACGGCG GGGAGCTCCT GTGCTGTGAC
     3361 ACATGCCCTT CTTCCTACCA CATCCACTGC CTGAACCCCC CGCTGCCAGA GATCCCAAAC
     3421 GGCGAATGGC TCTGTCCCCG CTGTACTTGT CCAGCTCTTA AGGGCAAAGT GCAGAAGATC
     3481 CTAATTTGGA AGTGGGGCCA GCCACCGTCT CCCACACCAG TGCCTCGGCC TCCAGATGCT
     3541 GACCCTAATA CCCCGTCGCC CAAGCCCTTG GAGGGGCGGC CAGAGAGGCA GTTCTTTGTG
     3601 AAATGGCAAG GCATGTCTTA CTGGCACTGC TCCTGGGTGT CAGAACTGCA GTTGGAGCTG
     3661 CACTGTCAGG TGATGTTCAG AAACTACCAG CGGAAGAATG ATATGGACGA GCCGCCTTCT
     3721 GGGGACTTTG GTGGAGATGA AGAGAAGAGC CGGAAGCGAA AGAACAAGGA CCCTAAGTTT
     3781 GCAGAGATGG AAGAGCGCTT CTACCGCTAT GGAATAAAAC CGGAGTGGAT GATGATCCAC
     3841 CGCATCCTCA ACCACAGTGT GGACAAGAAG GGCCACGTTC ACTATTTAAT CAAGTGGCGA
     3901 GACCTGCCCT ATGACCAGGC GTCCTGGGAG AGCGAGGACG TGGAGATTCA GGACTACGAC
     3961 CTGTTCAAGC AGAGCTACTG GAACCACAGG GAGTTAATGA GGGGTGAAGA AGGACGACCC
     4021 GGCAAGAAGC TTAAGAAGGT GAAGCTACGG AAACTGGAAA GGCCTCCGGA GACCCCAACT
     4081 GTTGATCCCA CCGTGAAGTA TGAGCGACAG CCGGAGTATC TGGATGCGAC GGGTGGAACC
     4141 CTGCATCCCT ACCAAATGGA AGGCTTAAAC TGGCTCCGCT TCTCCTGGGC TCAGGGAACC
     4201 GATACTATCT TGGCTGATGA GATGGGCCTT GGGAAAACTG TGCAGACAGC AGTCTTCCTC
     4261 TACTCCCTCT ATAAGGAGGG TCACTCCAAA GGCCCCTTCT TAGTGAGCGC TCCTCTGTCC
     4321 ACCATCATCA ACTGGGAGAG AGAGTTTGAG ATGTGGGCTC CTGATATGTA TGTGGTAACC
     4381 TATGTGGGTG ACAAGGACAG CCGTGCCATC ATCCGGGAAA ATGAGTTCTC CTTTGAAGAC
     4441 AATGCCATTC GTGGTGGCAA GAAGGCCTCG AGGATGAAGA AAGAAGCATC GGTGAAATTC
     4501 CATGTTCTGC TGACATCCTA TGAGTTGATC ACCATTGATA TGGCCATCTT GGGTTCTATT
     4561 GACTGGGCCT GCCTCATTGT GGATcaaGCC CATCGGCTGA AGAACAACCA GTCTAAGTTC
     4621 TTTCGAGTTT TGAATGGTTA CTCACTCCAG CACAAGCTGT TGCTAACTGG AACTCCGTTA
     4681 CAGAACAATC TAGAGGAACT GTTTCATCTG CTCAACTTTC TCACCCCTGA GAGGTTCCAC
     4741 AACTTAGAAG GCTTCTTGGA GGAGTTTGCA GACATTGCCA AAGAGGACCA GATTAAAAAA
     4801 CTCCACGACA TGCTGGGGCC TCATATGTTG CGGCGGCTCA AAGCTGACGT CTTCAAGAAT
     4861 ATGCCATCCA AGACAGAGCT GATTGTGCGC GTGGAGTTGA GTCCTATGCA GAAGAAGTAC
     4921 TACAAGTATA TTCTCACGCG GAATTTCGAA GCACTTAATG CTCGAGGTGG TGGCAACCAG
     4981 GTTTCTCTGC TGAACGTGGT GATGGATCTT AAGAAATGCT GCAACCACCC TTATCTCTTC
     5041 CCTGTGGCAG CAATGGAAGC CCCTAAGATG CCTAATGGTA TGTATGATGG CAGTGCCCTA
     5101 ATCAGAGCAT CTGGGAAGTT GTTGCTGCTG CAGAAGATGC TTAAGAACCT GAAAGAGGGA
     5161 GGGCATCGTG TGCTCATCTT CTCCCAGATG ACCAAGATGT TGGACTTGCT AGAGGATTTT
     5221 TTAGAACATG AAGGTTATAA ATATGAACGT ATTGATGGTG GAATCACTGG GAACATGCGT
     5281 CAGGAGGCCA TTGATCGCTT CAATGCACCG GGTGCTCAAC AGTTCTGCTT CTTGCTTTCC
     5341 ACTCGAGCTG GGGGCCTTGG GATCAATCTG GCCACTGCGG ACACAGTTAT TATATATGAC
     5401 TCTGACTGGA ACCCCCATAA TGACATCCAG GCCTTTAGCA GAGCCCACCG TATTGGGCAA
     5461 AATAAGAAGG TGATGATCTA CCGGTTTGTG ACCCGTGCAT CAGTGGAGGA GCGCATCACG
     5521 CAGGTGGCAA AGAAGAAGAT GATGCTGACA CATTTAGTGG TACGGCCTGG CCTGGGCTCC
     5581 AAGACAGGCT CAATGTCTAA ACAGGAGCTT GATGATATCC TCAAATTTGG CACTGAGGAG
     5641 CTATTCAAGG ATGAAGCCAC GGATGGAGGA GGAGACAACA AGGAGGGAGA AGACAGCAGT
     5701 GTTATCCACT ATGACGATAA GGCCATTGAA CGACTGCTGG ATCGAAACCA GGATGAGACT
     5761 GAAGACACAG AATTGCAGGG CATGAATGAA TATTTGAGCT CATTCAAAGT GGCTCAGTAT
     5821 GTGGTACGGG AAGAAGAGAT GGGGGAGGAA GAGGAGGTAG AACGGGAAAT CATAAAACAG
     5881 GAAGAAAGTG TGGATCCTGA CTACTGGGAG AAATTGCTGC GGCACCATTA TGAGCAGCAG
     5941 CAAGAAGATC TAGCCCGAAA TCTGGGCAAA GGAAAAAGAA TCCGTAAACA GGTCAACTAC
     6001 AATGATGGCT CACAGGAGGA CCGAGATTGG CAGGACGACC AGTCCGACAA CCAGTCCGAT
     6061 TACTCAGTGG CCTCAGAGGA AGGTGATGAA GACTTTGACG AACGGTCAGA AGCTCCCCGC
     6121 AGGCCCAGTC GCAAGGGCCT GCGGAATGAT AAAGATAAGC CATTACCTCC TCTGTTGGCC
     6181 CGTGTTGGTG GGAATATTGA AGTACTTGGT TTTAATGCTC GTCAGCGAAA AGCATTTCTT
     6241 AATGCAATTA TGCGATATGG CATGCCACCT CAGGATGCTT TTACCACTCA GTGGCTTGTG
     6301 AGAGATCTTC GAGGCAAGTC AGAGAAAGAA TTTAAGGCTT ATGTGTCACT CTTCATGCGA
     6361 CATTTGTGTG AGCCTGGGGC AGATGGGGCT GAGACCTTTG CTGATGGCGT CCCACGAGAA
     6421 GGCCTGTCTC GTCAACATGT TCTCACTAGG ATCGGTGTCA TGTCTCTGAT TCGAAAGAAG
     6481 GTTCAGGAGT TTGAACATGT TAATGGACGC TGGAGCATGC CCGAACTGGC TGAAGTAGAG
     6541 GAAAACAAAA AAATGTCTCA GCCAGGTTCA CCTTCTCCAA AGACTCCTAC ACCTTCCACA
     6601 CCAGGGGACA CACAACCCAA TACTCCTGCG CCTGTGCCAC CTGCTGAGGA TGGGATAAAA
     6661 ATAGAGGAAA ATAGCCTTAA AGAAGAAGAG AGCACAGAAG GAGAGAAGGA AGTTAAATCT
     6721 ACAGCCCCTG AGGCGACTGT GGAGTGTGCA CAGCCCCCTG CCCCTGCCCC TGCCACTGCC
     6781 CCTGCCACTG CCACTGCCCC TGAGGATGAC AAGGCTCCTG CTGAGCCTCC TGAGGGGGAG
     6841 GAAAAAGTGG AAAAGGCAGA GGTGAAGGAG AGAACAGAGG AGCCTATGGA GACAGAGGCC
     6901 AAAGGTACTA CTGAGGTGGA GAAAGTGGAG GAGAAGTCTG CGGTAGACCT GACCCCGATC
     6961 GTGGTGGAAG ACAAAGAAGA GAAGAAGGAG GAGGAGGAGA AAAAGGACGT GATGCTTCAG
     7021 AATGGAGAAA CTCCCAAGGA TCTTAGTGAT GAGAAGCAGA AGAAAAACAG CAAACAGCGT
     7081 TTCATGTTCA ACATTGCAGA TGGTGGTTTT ACTGAGTTGC ACTCACTGTG GCAGAATGAA
     7141 GAGCGGGCAG CCACAGTCAC TAAGAAGACT TACGAGATCT GGCACCGTCG CCATGATTAC
     7201 TGGCTGCTGG CTGGCATTAT AAACCACGGC TATGCCCGGT GGCAGGACAT CCAGAATGAC
     7261 CCACGGTATG CCATCCTCAA TGAGCCTTTC AAGGGTGAAA TGAATCGTGG CAATTTTCTA
     7321 GAGATCAAGA ATAAATTTTT AGCTCGAAGA TTCAAGCTCT TAGAACAAGC CCTGGTGATC
     7381 GAGGAGCAGC TTCGCAGGGC AGCTTACCTG AACATGTCCG AGGACCCCTC TCACCCGTCT
     7441 ATGGCCCTTA ACACCCGCTT CGCTGAGGTG GAGTGTTTGG CAGAAAGTCA CCAGCACCTG
     7501 TCCAAGGAGT CGATGGCAGG GAATAAGCCG GCCAATGCAG TCCTACACAA AGTCCTGAAA
     7561 CAGCTGGAGG AACTGTTGAG TGACATGAAA GCTGATGTGA CGCGGCTCCC AGCCACCATT
     7621 GCCCGCATCC CCCCAGTCGC TGTGAGGTTA CAGATGTCAG AGCGGAACAT TCTCAGCCGC
     7681 CTGGCAAACA GGGCGCCAGA ACCTCCCCCA CAGCAGGTAG CCCAGCAGCA Gggaggtgga
     7741 ggtagcggtg atgggtcagg tggaggtgga agcggagatg gttccggtgg aggttccATG
     7801 CTTGGCAGTT TAAGAAAAGC CCGGAAAACT GTGAAAAAAA TACTTAGTGA CATTGGGTTG
     7861 GAATACTGTA AAGAACATAT AGAAGTAAGT AGCATGCCAT TTTTAAATTT TAATGTGACT
     7921 CAGCTCCTGA TCCATTACTG TGTCCATGGG CAAAGATGGT TCACTAATAG GTGTGGTAGT
     7981 AAATTTTAAC TAGACCTTCA GCTTCACCAA AACCTTCTCA CGTAGGATAG CTTACTTCAT
     8041 TTTCCCTGAA AGCCTGTTCA TCTTGGTAAC CTGAGGCAAA ACTAATTACA GCACAGAGAA
     8101 TGTACACAAG TCAGACAGTG CACATGGTGC TTTAAAACTG TCTATGAGCT TTCTCCTTGA
     8161 AATAACCTTT AGGGGCTCTA GGAATTCTTG TCTCCAGTCT ATGAAAGAAG AATTGGGAAA
     8221 GCAGAGATGC CAGGCTCTCA GCTAGGGAAG GGGCAGTGAG GACTGTAGGG CCTGTTCTCC
     8281 TTCTGATAGG CCTGGGTatc aagcttatcg ataccgtcga cctcgagggg gggcccggta
     8341 cccagctttt gttcccttta gtgagggtta attgcgcgct tggcgtaatc atggtcatag
     8401 ctgtttcctg tgtgaaattg ttatccgctc acaattccac acaacatacg agccggaagc
     8461 ataaagtgta aagcctgggg tgcctaatga gtgagctaac tcacattaat tgcgttgcgc
     8521 tcactgcccg ctttccagtc gggaaacctg tcgtgccagc tgcattaatg aatcggccaa
     8581 cgcgcgggga gaggcggttt gcgtattggg cgctcttccg cttcctcgct cactgactcg
     8641 ctgcgctcgg tcgttcggct gcggcgagcg gtatcagctc actcaaaggc ggtaatacgg
     8701 ttatccacag aatcagggga taacgcagga aagaacatgt gagcaaaagg ccagcaaaag
     8761 gccaggaacc gtaaaaaggc cgcgttgctg gcgtttttcc ataggctccg cccccctgac
     8821 gagcatcaca aaaatcgacg ctcaagtcag aggtggcgaa acccgacagg actataaaga
     8881 taccaggcgt ttccccctgg aagctccctc gtgcgctctc ctgttccgac cctgccgctt
     8941 accggatacc tgtccgcctt tctcccttcg ggaagcgtgg cgctttctca tagctcacgc
     9001 tgtaggtatc tcagttcggt gtaggtcgtt cgctccaagc tgggctgtgt gcacgaaccc
     9061 cccgttcagc ccgaccgctg cgccttatcc ggtaactatc gtcttgagtc caacccggta
     9121 agacacgact tatcgccact ggcagcagcc actggtaaca ggattagcag agcgaggtat
     9181 gtaggcggtg ctacagagtt cttgaagtgg tggcctaact acggctacac tagaaggaca
     9241 gtatttggta tctgcgctct gctgaagcca gttaccttcg gaaaaagagt tggtagctct
     9301 tgatccggca aacaaaccac cgctggtagc ggtggttttt ttgtttgcaa gcagcagatt
     9361 acgcgcagaa aaaaaggatc tcaagaagat cctttgatct tttctacggg gtctgacgct
     9421 cagtggaacg aaaactcacg ttaagggatt ttggtcatga gattatcaaa aaggatcttc
     9481 acctagatcc ttttaaatta aaaatgaagt tttaaatcaa tctaaagtat atatgagtaa
     9541 acttggtctg acagttacca atgcttaatc agtgaggcac ctatctcagc gatctgtcta
     9601 tttcgttcat ccatagttgc ctgactcccc gtcgtgtaga taactacgat acgggagggc
     9661 ttaccatctg gccccagtgc tgcaatgata ccgcgagacc cacgctcacc ggctccagat
     9721 ttatcagcaa taaaccagcc agccggaagg gccgagcgca gaagtggtcc tgcaacttta
     9781 tccgcctcca tccagtctat taattgttgc cgggaagcta gagtaagtag ttcgccagtt
     9841 aatagtttgc gcaacgttgt tgccattgct acaggcatcg tggtgtcacg ctcgtcgttt
     9901 ggtatggctt cattcagctc cggttcccaa cgatcaaggc gagttacatg atcccccatg
     9961 ttgtgcaaaa aagcggttag ctccttcggt cctccgatcg ttgtcagaag taagttggcc
    10021 gcagtgttat cactcatggt tatggcagca ctgcataatt ctcttactgt catgccatcc
    10081 gtaagatgct tttctgtgac tggtgagtac tcaaccaagt cattctgaga atagtgtatg
    10141 cggcgaccga gttgctcttg cccggcgtca atacgggata ataccgcgcc acatagcaga
    10201 actttaaaag tgctcatcat tggaaaacgt tcttcggggc gaaaactctc aaggatctta
    10261 ccgctgttga gatccagttc gatgtaaccc actcgtgcac ccaactgatc ttcagcatct
    10321 tttactttca ccagcgtttc tgggtgagca aaaacaggaa ggcaaaatgc cgcaaaaaag
    10381 ggaataaggg cgacacggaa atgttgaata ctcatactct tcctttttca atattattga
    10441 agcatttatc agggttattg tctcatgagc ggatacatat ttgaatgtat ttagaaaaat
    10501 aaacaaatag gggttccgcg cacatttccc cgaaaagtgc cac
//
