# Supplementary material for: Remodeling Activity of ChAHP Restricts Transcription Factor Access to Chromatin
Source: bioRxiv preprint, doi:10.1101/2025.07.03.662926, version 1 (2025-07-05)
Supplement: Plasmid Genebank files [file 662926_file06.zip › Data S1_PlasmidGenbankFiles/pmb2367_pc2p_grna_adnpnt.gb]

LOCUS       pMB2367_pC2P_gRNA_ADNPN 9186 bp ds-DNA     circular     11-DEC-2024
DEFINITION  .
KEYWORDS    "creator:Matyas Flemr" "marker:AmpR, PuroR, AAV2 ITR"
FEATURES             Location/Qualifiers
     CDS             984..1031
                     /label="nucleoplasmin NLS"
                     /ApEinfo_revcolor="#993366"
                     /ApEinfo_fwdcolor="#993366"
     CDS             1047..1103
                     /label="P2A"
                     /ApEinfo_revcolor="#ff9ccd"
                     /ApEinfo_fwdcolor="#ff9ccd"
     CDS             1110..1706
                     /label="PuroR"
                     /ApEinfo_revcolor="#b7e6d7"
                     /ApEinfo_fwdcolor="#b7e6d7"
     polyA_signal    1742..1949
                     /label="bGH poly(A) signal"
                     /ApEinfo_revcolor="#b4abac"
                     /ApEinfo_fwdcolor="#b4abac"
     repeat_region   1958..2098
                     /label="AAV2 ITR"
                     /ApEinfo_revcolor="#f8d3a9"
                     /ApEinfo_fwdcolor="#f8d3a9"
     rep_origin      2173..2628
                     /label="f1 ori"
                     /ApEinfo_revcolor="#ffef86"
                     /ApEinfo_fwdcolor="#ffef86"
     promoter        2910..3014
                     /label="AmpR promoter"
                     /ApEinfo_revcolor="#c6c9d1"
                     /ApEinfo_fwdcolor="#c6c9d1"
     CDS             3015..3083
                     /label="AmpR"
                     /ApEinfo_revcolor="#b7e6d7"
                     /ApEinfo_fwdcolor="#b7e6d7"
     CDS             3084..3875
                     /label="AmpR"
                     /ApEinfo_revcolor="#b7e6d7"
                     /ApEinfo_fwdcolor="#b7e6d7"
     rep_origin      4046..4634
                     /label="ori"
                     /ApEinfo_revcolor="#ffef86"
                     /ApEinfo_fwdcolor="#ffef86"
     promoter        4696..4936
                     /label="U6 promoter"
                     /ApEinfo_revcolor="#c6c9d1"
                     /ApEinfo_fwdcolor="#c6c9d1"
     misc_RNA        4966..5041
                     /label="gRNA scaffold"
                     /ApEinfo_revcolor="#85dae9"
                     /ApEinfo_fwdcolor="#85dae9"
     misc_feature    5138..5424
                     /label="CMV enhancer"
                     /ApEinfo_revcolor="#b7e6d7"
                     /ApEinfo_fwdcolor="#b7e6d7"
     promoter        5425..5702
                     /label="chicken β-actin promoter"
                     /ApEinfo_revcolor="#c6c9d1"
                     /ApEinfo_fwdcolor="#c6c9d1"
     CDS             5952..6017
                     /label="3xFLAG"
                     /ApEinfo_revcolor="#ff9ccd"
                     /ApEinfo_fwdcolor="#ff9ccd"
     CDS             6024..6044
                     /label="SV40 NLS"
                     /ApEinfo_revcolor="#993366"
                     /ApEinfo_fwdcolor="#993366"
     CDS             6069..983
                     /label="Cas9"
                     /ApEinfo_revcolor="#993366"
                     /ApEinfo_fwdcolor="#993366"
ORIGIN
        1 acatcatgaa ctttttcaag accgagatta ccctggccaa cggcgagatc cggaagcggc
       61 ctctgatcga gacaaacggc gaaaccgggg agatcgtgtg ggataagggc cgggattttg
      121 ccaccgtgcg gaaagtgctg agcatgcccc aagtgaatat cgtgaaaaag accgaggtgc
      181 agacaggcgg cttcagcaaa gagtctatcc tgcccaagag gaacagcgat aagctgatcg
      241 ccagaaagaa ggactgggac cctaagaagt acggcggctt cgacagcccc accgtggcct
      301 attctgtgct ggtggtggcc aaagtggaaa agggcaagtc caagaaactg aagagtgtga
      361 aagagctgct ggggatcacc atcatggaaa gaagcagctt cgagaagaat cccatcgact
      421 ttctggaagc caagggctac aaagaagtga aaaaggacct gatcatcaag ctgcctaagt
      481 actccctgtt cgagctggaa aacggccgga agagaatgct ggcctctgcc ggcgaactgc
      541 agaagggaaa cgaactggcc ctgccctcca aatatgtgaa cttcctgtac ctggccagcc
      601 actatgagaa gctgaagggc tcccccgagg ataatgagca gaaacagctg tttgtggaac
      661 agcacaagca ctacctggac gagatcatcg agcagatcag cgagttctcc aagagagtga
      721 tcctggccga cgctaatctg gacaaagtgc tgtccgccta caacaagcac cgggataagc
      781 ccatcagaga gcaggccgag aatatcatcc acctgtttac cctgaccaat ctgggagccc
      841 ctgccgcctt caagtacttt gacaccacca tcgaccggaa gaggtacacc agcaccaaag
      901 aggtgctgga cgccaccctg atccaccaga gcatcaccgg cctgtacgag acacggatcg
      961 acctgtctca gctgggaggc gacaaaaggc cggcggccac gaaaaaggcc ggccaggcaa
     1021 aaaagaaaaa gctcgaggga agcggagcta ctaacttcag cctgctgaag caggctggag
     1081 atgtggagga gaaccctgga cctactagta ccgagtacaa gcccacggtg cgcctcgcca
     1141 cccgcgacga cgtccccagg gccgtacgca ccctcgccgc cgcgttcgcc gactaccccg
     1201 ccacgcgcca caccgtcgat ccggaccgcc acatcgagcg ggtcaccgag ctgcaagaac
     1261 tcttcctcac gcgcgtcggg ctcgacatcg gcaaggtgtg ggtcgcggac gacggcgccg
     1321 cggtggcggt ctggaccacg ccggagagcg tcgaagcggg ggcggtgttc gccgagatcg
     1381 gcccgcgcat ggccgagttg agcggttccc ggctggccgc gcagcaacag atggaaggcc
     1441 tcctggcgcc gcaccggccc aaggagcccg cgtggttcct ggccaccgtc ggcgtctcgc
     1501 ccgaccacca gggcaagggt ctgggcagcg ccgtcgtgct ccccggagtg gaggcggccg
     1561 agcgcgccgg ggtgcccgcc ttcctggaaa cctccgcgcc ccgcaacctc cccttctacg
     1621 agcggctcgg cttcaccgtc accgccgacg tcgaggtgcc cgaaggaccg cgcacctggt
     1681 gcatgacccg caagcccggt gcctgatcga taaattccta gagctcgctg atcagcctcg
     1741 actgtgcctt ctagttgcca gccatctgtt gtttgcccct cccccgtgcc ttccttgacc
     1801 ctggaaggtg ccactcccac tgtcctttcc taataaaatg aggaaattgc atcgcattgt
     1861 ctgagtaggt gtcattctat tctggggggt ggggtggggc aggacagcaa gggggaggat
     1921 tgggaagaga atagcaggca tgctggggag cggccgcagg aacccctagt gatggagttg
     1981 gccactccct ctctgcgcgc tcgctcgctc actgaggccg ggcgaccaaa ggtcgcccga
     2041 cgcccgggct ttgcccgggc ggcctcagtg agcgagcgag cgcgcagctg cctgcagggg
     2101 cgcctgatgc ggtattttct ccttacgcat ctgtgcggta tttcacaccg catannnnnn
     2161 nnnnnnnnnn nnnnnnnnnn nnnnnnnnnn nnnnnnnnnn nnnnnnnnnn nnnnnnnnnn
     2221 nnnnnnnnnn nnnnnnnnnn nnnnnnnnnn nnnnnnnnnn nnnnnnnnnn nnnnnnnnnn
     2281 nnnnnnnnnn nnnnnncnnn nnnnnnnnnn nnnnnnnnnn nnnnnnnnnn nnnnnnnnnn
     2341 nnnnnnnnnn nnnnnnnnnn nnnnnnnnnn nnnnnnnnnn nnnnnnnnnn nnnnnnnnnn
     2401 nnnnnnnnnn nnnnnnnnnn nnnnnnnnnn nnnnnnnncc tttgacgttg gagtccacgt
     2461 tctttaatag tggactcttg ttccaaactg gaacaacact caaccctatc tcgggctatt
     2521 cttttgattt ataagggatt ttgccgattt cggcctattg gttaaaaaat gagctgattt
     2581 aacaaaaatt taacgcgaat tttaacaaaa tattaacgtt tacaatttta tggtgcactc
     2641 tcagtacaat ctgctctgat gccgcatagt taagccagcc ccgacacccg ccaacacccg
     2701 ctgacgcgcc ctgacgggct tgtctgctcc cggcatccgc ttacagacaa gctgtgaccg
     2761 tctccgggag ctgcatgtgt cagaggtttt caccgtcatc accgaaacgc gcgagacgaa
     2821 agggcctcgt gatacgccta tttttatagg ttaatgtcat gataataatg gtttcttaga
     2881 cgtcaggtgg cacttttcgg ggaaatgtgc gcggaacccc tatttgttta tttttctaaa
     2941 tacattcaaa tatgtatccg ctcatgagac aataaccctg ataaatgctt caataatatt
     3001 gaaaaaggaa gagtatgagt attcaacatt tccgtgtcgc ccttattccc ttttttgcgg
     3061 cattttgcct tcctgttttt gctcacccag aaacgctggt gaaagtaaaa gatgctgaag
     3121 atcagttggg tgcacgagtg ggttacatcg aactggatct caacagcggt aagatccttg
     3181 agagttttcg ccccgaagaa cgttttccaa tgatgagcac ttttaaagtt ctgctatgtg
     3241 gcgcggtatt atcccgtatt gacgccgggc aagagcaact cggtcgccgc atacactatt
     3301 ctcagaatga cttggttgag tactcaccag tcacagaaaa gcatcttacg gatggcatga
     3361 cagtaagaga attatgcagt gctgccataa ccatgagtga taacactgcg gccaacttac
     3421 ttctgacaac gatcggagga ccgaaggagc taaccgcttt tttgcacaac atgggggatc
     3481 atgtaactcg ccttgatcgt tgggaaccgg agctgaatga agccatacca aacgacgagc
     3541 gtgacaccac gatgcctgta gcaatggcaa caacgttgcg caaactatta actggcgaac
     3601 tacttactct agcttcccgg caacaattaa tagactggat ggaggcggat aaagttgcag
     3661 gaccacttct gcgctcggcc cttccggctg gctggtttat tgctgataaa tctggagccg
     3721 gtgagcgtgg aagccgcggt atcattgcag cactggggcc agatggtaag ccctcccgta
     3781 tcgtagttat ctacacgacg gggagtcagg caactatgga tgaacgaaat agacagatcg
     3841 ctgagatagg tgcctcactg attaagcatt ggtaactgtc agaccaagtt tactcatata
     3901 tactttagat tgatttaaaa cttcattttt aatttaaaag gatctaggtg aagatccttt
     3961 ttgataatct catgaccaaa atcccttaac gtgagttttc gttccactga gcgtcagacc
     4021 ccgtagaaaa gatcaaagga tcttcttgag atcctttttt tctgcgcgta atctgctgct
     4081 tgcaaacaaa aaaaccaccg ctaccagcgg tggtttgttt gccggatcaa gagctaccaa
     4141 ctctttttcc gaaggtaact ggcttcagca gagcgcagat accaaatact gtccttctag
     4201 tgtagccgta gttaggccac cacttcaaga actctgtagc accgcctaca tacctcgctc
     4261 tgctaatcct gttaccagtg gctgctgcca gtggcgataa gtcgtgtctt accgggttgg
     4321 actcaagacg atagttaccg gataaggcgc agcggtcggg ctgaacgggg ggttcgtgca
     4381 cacagcccag cttggagcga acgacctaca ccgaactgag atacctacag cgtgagctat
     4441 gagaaagcgc cacgcttccc gaagggagaa aggcggacag gtatccggta agcggcaggg
     4501 tcggaacagg agagcgcacg agggagcttc cagggggaaa cgcctggtat ctttatagtc
     4561 ctgtcgggtt tcgccacctc tgacttgagc gtcgattttt gtgatgctcg tcaggggggc
     4621 ggatcctatg gaaaaacgcc agcaacgcgg cctttttacg gttcctggcc ttttgctggc
     4681 cttttgctca catgtgaggg cctatttccc atgattcctt catatttgca tatacgatac
     4741 aaggctgtta gagagataat tggaattaat ttgactgtaa acacaaagat attagtacaa
     4801 aatacgtgac gtagaaagta ataatttctt gggtagtttg cagttttaaa attatgtttt
     4861 aaaatggact atcatatgct taccgtaact tgaaagtatt tcgatttctt ggctttatat
     4921 atcttgtgga aaggacgaaa caccGCAAGA TTGTTGACAG GAAGTgtttt agagctagaa
     4981 atagcaagtt aaaataaggc tagtccgtta tcaacttgaa aaagtggcac cgagtcggtg
     5041 cttttttgtt ttagagctag aaatagcaag ttaaaataag gctagtccgt ttttagcgcg
     5101 tgcgccaatt ctgcagacaa atggctctag aggtacccgt tacataactt acggtaaatg
     5161 gcccgcctgg ctgaccgccc aacgaccccc gcccattgac gtcaatagta acgccaatag
     5221 ggactttcca ttgacgtcaa tgggtggagt atttacggta aactgcccac ttggcagtac
     5281 atcaagtgta tcatatgcca agtacgcccc ctattgacgt caatgacggt aaatggcccg
     5341 cctggcattg tgcccagtac atgaccttat gggactttcc tacttggcag tacatctacg
     5401 tattagtcat cgctattacc atggtcgagg tgagccccac gttctgcttc actctcccca
     5461 tctccccccc ctccccaccc ccaattttgt atttatttat tttttaatta ttttgtgcag
     5521 cgatgggggc gggggggggg ggggggcgcg cgccaggcgg ggcggggcgg ggcgaggggc
     5581 ggggcggggc gaggcggaga ggtgcggcgg cagccaatca gagcggcgcg ctccgaaagt
     5641 ttccttttat ggcgaggcgg cggcggcggc ggccctataa aaagcgaagc gcgcggcggg
     5701 cgggagtcgc tgcgacgctg ccttcgcccc gtgccccgct ccgccgccgc ctcgcgccgc
     5761 ccgccccggc tctgactgac cgcgttactc ccacaggtga gcgggcggga cggcccttct
     5821 cctccgggct gtaattagct gagcaagagg taagggttta agggatggtt ggttggtggg
     5881 gtattaatgt ttaattacct ggagcacctg cctgaaatca ctttttttca ggttggaccg
     5941 gtgccaccat ggactataag gaccacgacg gagactacaa ggatcatgat attgattaca
     6001 aagacgatga cgataagatg gccccaaaga agaagcggaa ggtcggtatc cacggagtcc
     6061 cagcagccga caagaagtac agcatcggcc tggacatcgg caccaactct gtgggctggg
     6121 ccgtgatcac cgacgagtac aaggtgccca gcaagaaatt caaggtgctg ggcaacaccg
     6181 accggcacag catcaagaag aacctgatcg gagccctgct gttcgacagc ggcgaaacag
     6241 ccgaggccac ccggctgaag agaaccgcca gaagaagata caccagacgg aagaaccgga
     6301 tctgctatct gcaagagatc ttcagcaacg agatggccaa ggtggacgac agcttcttcc
     6361 acagactgga agagtccttc ctggtggaag aggataagaa gcacgagcgg caccccatct
     6421 tcggcaacat cgtggacgag gtggcctacc acgagaagta ccccaccatc taccacctga
     6481 gaaagaaact ggtggacagc accgacaagg ccgacctgcg gctgatctat ctggccctgg
     6541 cccacatgat caagttccgg ggccacttcc tgatcgaggg cgacctgaac cccgacaaca
     6601 gcgacgtgga caagctgttc atccagctgg tgcagaccta caaccagctg ttcgaggaaa
     6661 accccatcaa cgccagcggc gtggacgcca aggccatcct gtctgccaga ctgagcaaga
     6721 gcagacggct ggaaaatctg atcgcccagc tgcccggcga gaagaagaat ggcctgttcg
     6781 gaaacctgat tgccctgagc ctgggcctga cccccaactt caagagcaac ttcgacctgg
     6841 ccgaggatgc caaactgcag ctgagcaagg acacctacga cgacgacctg gacaacctgc
     6901 tggcccagat cggcgaccag tacgccgacc tgtttctggc cgccaagaac ctgtccgacg
     6961 ccatcctgct gagcgacatc ctgagagtga acaccgagat caccaaggcc cccctgagcg
     7021 cctctatgat caagagatac gacgagcacc accaggacct gaccctgctg aaagctctcg
     7081 tgcggcagca gctgcctgag aagtacaaag agattttctt cgaccagagc aagaacggct
     7141 acgccggcta cattgacggc ggagccagcc aggaagagtt ctacaagttc atcaagccca
     7201 tcctggaaaa gatggacggc accgaggaac tgctcgtgaa gctgaacaga gaggacctgc
     7261 tgcggaagca gcggaccttc gacaacggca gcatccccca ccagatccac ctgggagagc
     7321 tgcacgccat tctgcggcgg caggaagatt tttacccatt cctgaaggac aaccgggaaa
     7381 agatcgagaa gatcctgacc ttccgcatcc cctactacgt gggccctctg gccaggggaa
     7441 acagcagatt cgcctggatg accagaaaga gcgaggaaac catcaccccc tggaacttcg
     7501 aggaagtggt ggacaagggc gcttccgccc agagcttcat cgagcggatg accaacttcg
     7561 ataagaacct gcccaacgag aaggtgctgc ccaagcacag cctgctgtac gagtacttca
     7621 ccgtgtataa cgagctgacc aaagtgaaat acgtgaccga gggaatgaga aagcccgcct
     7681 tcctgagcgg cgagcagaaa aaggccatcg tggacctgct gttcaagacc aaccggaaag
     7741 tgaccgtgaa gcagctgaaa gaggactact tcaagaaaat cgagtgcttc gactccgtgg
     7801 aaatctccgg cgtggaagat cggttcaacg cctccctggg cacataccac gatctgctga
     7861 aaattatcaa ggacaaggac ttcctggaca atgaggaaaa cgaggacatt ctggaagata
     7921 tcgtgctgac cctgacactg tttgaggaca gagagatgat cgaggaacgg ctgaaaacct
     7981 atgcccacct gttcgacgac aaagtgatga agcagctgaa gcggcggaga tacaccggct
     8041 ggggcaggct gagccggaag ctgatcaacg gcatccggga caagcagtcc ggcaagacaa
     8101 tcctggattt cctgaagtcc gacggcttcg ccaacagaaa cttcatgcag ctgatccacg
     8161 acgacagcct gacctttaaa gaggacatcc agaaagccca ggtgtccggc cagggcgata
     8221 gcctgcacga gcacattgcc aatctggccg gcagccccgc cattaagaag ggcatcctgc
     8281 agacagtgaa ggtggtggac gagctcgtga aagtgatggg ccggcacaag cccgagaaca
     8341 tcgtgatcga aatggccaga gagaaccaga ccacccagaa gggacagaag aacagccgcg
     8401 agagaatgaa gcggatcgaa gagggcatca aagagctggg cagccagatc ctgaaagaac
     8461 accccgtgga aaacacccag ctgcagaacg agaagctgta cctgtactac ctgcagaatg
     8521 ggcgggatat gtacgtggac caggaactgg acatcaaccg gctgtccgac tacgatgtgg
     8581 accatatcgt gcctcagagc tttctgaagg acgactccat cgacaacaag gtgctgacca
     8641 gaagcgacaa gaaccggggc aagagcgaca acgtgccctc cgaagaggtc gtgaagaaga
     8701 tgaagaacta ctggcggcag ctgctgaacg ccaagctgat tacccagaga aagttcgaca
     8761 atctgaccaa ggccgagaga ggcggcctga gcgaactgga taaggccggc ttcatcaaga
     8821 gacagctggt ggaaacccgg cagatcacaa agcacgtggc acagatcctg gactcccgga
     8881 tgaacactaa gtacgacgag aatgacaagc tgatccggga agtgaaagtg atcaccctga
     8941 agtccaagct ggtgtccgat ttccggaagg atttccagtt ttacaaagtg cgcgagatca
     9001 acaactacca ccacgcccac gacgcctacc tgaacgccgt cgtgggaacc gccctgatca
     9061 aaaagtaccc taagctggaa agcgagttcg tgtacggcga ctacaaggtg tacgacgtgc
     9121 ggaagatgat cgccaagagc gagcaggaaa tcggcaaggc taccgccaag tacttcttct
     9181 acagca
//
