# Supplementary material for: Remodeling Activity of ChAHP Restricts Transcription Factor Access to Chromatin
Source: bioRxiv preprint, doi:10.1101/2025.07.03.662926, version 1 (2025-07-05)
Supplement: Plasmid Genebank files [file 662926_file06.zip › Data S1_PlasmidGenbankFiles/pmb2495_pbs_hr_chd4-adnpinsertion.gb]

LOCUS       pMB2495_pBS_HR_CHD4-AD 10545 bp ds-DNA     circular     02-JUN-2025
DEFINITION  .
KEYWORDS    "creator:NCBI Entrez" "marker:AmpR"
COMMENT     pBluescript II KS(-) vector DNA, phagemid excised from lambda ZAPII
FEATURES             Location/Qualifiers
     rep_origin      4..459
                     /label="f1 ori"
                     /ApEinfo_revcolor="#ffef86"
                     /ApEinfo_fwdcolor="#ffef86"
     CDS             complement(451..8400)
                     /label="lacZα"
                     /ApEinfo_revcolor="#993366"
                     /ApEinfo_fwdcolor="#993366"
     primer_bind     600..616
                     /label="M13 fwd"
                     /ApEinfo_revcolor="#a020f0"
                     /ApEinfo_fwdcolor="#a020f0"
     promoter        626..644
                     /label="T7 promoter"
                     /ApEinfo_revcolor="#c6c9d1"
                     /ApEinfo_fwdcolor="#c6c9d1"
     misc_feature    653..8344
                     /label="MCS"
                     /ApEinfo_revcolor="#84b0dc"
                     /ApEinfo_fwdcolor="#84b0dc"
     primer_bind     677..693
                     /label="SK primer"
                     /ApEinfo_revcolor="#a020f0"
                     /ApEinfo_fwdcolor="#a020f0"
     primer          complement(697..715)
                     /label="pBSII_EcoRV_R"
                     /note="sequence: atcgaattcctgcagcccg"
                     /ApEinfo_revcolor="#ffef86"
                     /ApEinfo_fwdcolor="#ffef86"
     misc_feature    697..1244
                     /label="gBlock1"
                     /ApEinfo_revcolor="#b1ff67"
                     /ApEinfo_fwdcolor="#b1ff67"
     misc_feature    716..1217
                     /label="HA 5'"
                     /ApEinfo_revcolor="#b1ff67"
                     /ApEinfo_fwdcolor="#b1ff67"
     primer          1218..1235
                     /label="mb09536"
                     /note="sequence: GTGAGCAAGGGCGAGGAG"
                     /ApEinfo_revcolor="#75c6a9"
                     /ApEinfo_fwdcolor="#75c6a9"
     CDS             1218..1922
                     /label="mNeonGreen"
                     /ApEinfo_revcolor="#b1ff67"
                     /ApEinfo_fwdcolor="#b1ff67"
     CDS             1218..1922
                     /ApEinfo_revcolor="#84b0dc"
                     /ApEinfo_fwdcolor="#84b0dc"
                     /translation="VSKGEEDNMASLPATHELHIFGSINGVDFDMVGQGTGNPNDGYEELNLKSTKGDLQFSPWILVPHIGYGFHQYLPYPDGMSPFQAAMVDGSGYQVHRTMQFEDGASLTVNYRYTYEGSHIKGEAQVKGTGFPADGPVMTNSLTAADWCRSKKTYPNDKTIISTFKWSYTTGNGKRYRSTARTTYTFAKPMAANYLKNQPMYVFRKTELKHSKTELNFKEWQKAFTDVMGMDELYK"
     exon            1218..7799
                     /label="Adnp-001 Exon 2"
                     /ApEinfo_revcolor="#f8d3a9"
                     /ApEinfo_fwdcolor="#f8d3a9"
     primer          1422..1440
                     /label="mb11939"
                     /note="sequence: GGCTTCCATCAGTACCTGC"
                     /ApEinfo_revcolor="#84b0dc"
                     /ApEinfo_fwdcolor="#84b0dc"
     primer          complement(1781..1806)
                     /label="mb11067"
                     /note="sequence: tcttcagatagttagccgccattggc"
                     /ApEinfo_revcolor="#85dae9"
                     /ApEinfo_fwdcolor="#85dae9"
     CDS             1923..1931
                     /label="Translation 1923-1931"
                     /translation="GSG"
     misc_feature    1923..1988
                     /label="P2A"
                     /ApEinfo_revcolor="#b1ff67"
                     /ApEinfo_fwdcolor="#b1ff67"
     CDS             1932..1988
                     /label="Translation 1932-1988"
                     /translation="ATNFSLLKQAGDVEENPGP"
     primer          1968..2008
                     /label="P2A-CHD4_Gib_F"
                     /note="sequence: GTGGAGGAGAACCCTGGACCTATGGCGTCGGGCCTGGGCTC"
                     /ApEinfo_revcolor="#84b0dc"
                     /ApEinfo_fwdcolor="#84b0dc"
     misc_feature    1989..5657
                     /label="CHD4_dCt"
                     /ApEinfo_revcolor="#9eafd2"
                     /ApEinfo_fwdcolor="#9eafd2"
     misc_feature    1989..7733
                     /label="CHD4"
                     /ApEinfo_revcolor="#faac61"
                     /ApEinfo_fwdcolor="#faac61"
     CDS             1989..7733
                     /label="Translation 1989-7733"
                     /translation="MASGLGSPSPCSAGSEEEDMDALLNNSLPPPHPENEEDPDEDLSEAETPKLKKKKKPKKPRDPKIPKSKRQKKELGDSSGEGPEFVEEEEEVALRSDSEGSDYTPGKKKKKKLGPKKEKKSKSKRKEEEEEEDEDDDSKEPKSSAQLLEDWGMEDIDHVFSEEDYRTLTNYKAFSQFVRPLIAAKNPKIAVSKMMMVLGAKWREFSTNNPFKGSSGASVAAAAAAAVAVVESMVTATEVAPPPPPVEVPIRKAKTKEGKGPNARRKPKGSPRVPDAKKPKPKKVAPLKIKLGGFGSKRKRSSSEDDDLDVESDFDDASINSYSVSDGSTSRSSRSRKKLRTAKKKKKGEEEVTAVDGYETDHQDYCEVCQQGGEIILCDTCPRAYHMVCLDPDMEKAPEGKWSCPHCEKEGIQWEAKEDNSEGEEILEEVGGDPEEEDDHHMEFCRVCKDGGELLCCDTCPSSYHIHCLNPPLPEIPNGEWLCPRCTCPALKGKVQKILIWKWGQPPSPTPVPRPPDADPNTPSPKPLEGRPERQFFVKWQGMSYWHCSWVSELQLELHCQVMFRNYQRKNDMDEPPSGDFGGDEEKSRKRKNKDPKFAEMEERFYRYGIKPEWMMIHRILNHSVDKKGHVHYLIKWRDLPYDQASWESEDVEIQDYDLFKQSYWNHRELMRGEEGRPGKKLKKVKLRKLERPPETPTVDPTVKYERQPEYLDATGGTLHPYQMEGLNWLRFSWAQGTDTILADEMGLGKTVQTAVFLYSLYKEGHSKGPFLVSAPLSTIINWEREFEMWAPDMYVVTYVGDKDSRAIIRENEFSFEDNAIRGGKKASRMKKEASVKFHVLLTSYELITIDMAILGSIDWACLIVDEAHRLKNNQSKFFRVLNGYSLQHKLLLTGTPLQNNLEELFHLLNFLTPERFHNLEGFLEEFADIAKEDQIKKLHDMLGPHMLRRLKADVFKNMPSKTELIVRVELSPMQKKYYKYILTRNFEALNARGGGNQVSLLNVVMDLKKCCNHPYLFPVAAMEAPKMPNGMYDGSALIRASGKLLLLQKMLKNLKEGGHRVLIFSQMTKMLDLLEDFLEHEGYKYERIDGGITGNMRQEAIDRFNAPGAQQFCFLLSTRAGGLGINLATADTVIIYDSDWNPHNDIQAFSRAHRIGQNKKVMIYRFVTRASVEERITQVAKKKMMLTHLVVRPGLGSKTGSMSKQELDDILKFGTEELFKDEATDGGGDNKEGEDSSVIHYDDKAIERLLDRNQDETEDTELQGMNEYLSSFKVAQYVVREEEMGEEEEVEREIIKQEESVDPDYWEKLLRHHYEQQQEDLARNLGKGKRIRKQVNYNDGSQEDRDWQDDQSDNQSDYSVASEEGDEDFDERSEAPRRPSRKGLRNDKDKPLPPLLARVGGNIEVLGFNARQRKAFLNAIMRYGMPPQDAFTTQWLVRDLRGKSEKEFKAYVSLFMRHLCEPGADGAETFADGVPREGLSRQHVLTRIGVMSLIRKKVQEFEHVNGRWSMPELAEVEENKKMSQPGSPSPKTPTPSTPGDTQPNTPAPVPPAEDGIKIEENSLKEEESTEGEKEVKSTAPEATVECAQPPAPAPATAPATATAPEDDKAPAEPPEGEEKVEKAEVKERTEEPMETEAKGTTEVEKVEEKSAVDLTPIVVEDKEEKKEEEEKKDVMLQNGETPKDLSDEKQKKNSKQRFMFNIADGGFTELHSLWQNEERAATVTKKTYEIWHRRHDYWLLAGIINHGYARWQDIQNDPRYAILNEPFKGEMNRGNFLEIKNKFLARRFKLLEQALVIEEQLRRAAYLNMSEDPSHPSMALNTRFAEVECLAESHQHLSKESMAGNKPANAVLHKVLKQLEELLSDMKADVTRLPATIARIPPVAVRLQMSERNILSRLANRAPEPPPQQVAQQQ"
     primer          3432..3454
                     /label="mb15543"
                     /note="sequence: ctctgtccccgctgtacttgtcc"
                     /ApEinfo_revcolor="#f7977a"
                     /ApEinfo_fwdcolor="#f7977a"
     primer          complement(3432..3454)
                     /label="mb15542"
                     /note="sequence: ggacaagtacagcggggacagag"
                     /ApEinfo_revcolor="#f7977a"
                     /ApEinfo_fwdcolor="#f7977a"
     primer          3805..3826
                     /label="mb12588"
                     /note="sequence: ACCGCTATGGAATAAAACCGGA"
                     /ApEinfo_revcolor="#d59687"
                     /ApEinfo_fwdcolor="#d59687"
     primer          complement(4216..4244)
                     /label="CHD4_K750A_mut_R"
                     /note="sequence: CACAGTTgcCCCAAGGCCCATCTCATCAG"
                     /ApEinfo_revcolor="#b7e6d7"
                     /ApEinfo_fwdcolor="#b7e6d7"
     primer          4230..4259
                     /label="CHD4_K750A_mut_F"
                     /note="sequence: CTTGGGgcAACTGTGCAGACAGCAGTCTTC"
                     /ApEinfo_revcolor="#c7b0e3"
                     /ApEinfo_fwdcolor="#c7b0e3"
     misc_feature    4236..4238
                     /label="K-A mutaton for helicase-dead"
                     /ApEinfo_revcolor="#b4abac"
                     /ApEinfo_fwdcolor="#b4abac"
     primer          complement(4316..4337)
                     /label="mb14715"
                     /note="sequence: CCAGTTGATGATGGTGGACAGA"
                     /ApEinfo_revcolor="#b1ff67"
                     /ApEinfo_fwdcolor="#b1ff67"
     primer          complement(4407..4427)
                     /label="mb14253"
                     /note="sequence: CTCATTTTCCCGGATGATGGC"
                     /ApEinfo_revcolor="#d59687"
                     /ApEinfo_fwdcolor="#d59687"
     primer          complement(4565..4596)
                     /label="CHD4_E867Q_R"
                     /note="sequence: GATGGGCTTgATCCACAATGAGGCAGGCCCAG"
                     /ApEinfo_revcolor="#ff9ccd"
                     /ApEinfo_fwdcolor="#ff9ccd"
     primer          4581..4610
                     /label="CHD4_E867Q_F"
                     /note="sequence: GTGGATcAAGCCCATCGGCTGAAGAACAAC"
                     /ApEinfo_revcolor="#84b0dc"
                     /ApEinfo_fwdcolor="#84b0dc"
     primer          complement(4643..4662)
                     /label="mb17167"
                     /note="sequence: ACAGCTTGTGCTGGAGTGAG"
                     /ApEinfo_revcolor="#f7977a"
                     /ApEinfo_fwdcolor="#f7977a"
     primer          4881..4903
                     /label="mb15552"
                     /note="sequence: ctgattgtgcgcgtggagttgag"
                     /ApEinfo_revcolor="#f7977a"
                     /ApEinfo_fwdcolor="#f7977a"
     primer          complement(4881..4903)
                     /label="mb15551"
                     /note="sequence: ctcaactccacgcgcacaatcag"
                     /ApEinfo_revcolor="#f7977a"
                     /ApEinfo_fwdcolor="#f7977a"
     primer          complement(5631..5681)
                     /label="CHD4_E1230_Gib_R"
                     /note="sequence: GCTTCCGCTTCCGCTTCCGCTTCCTTCATCCTTGAATAGCTCCTCAGTGCC"
                     /ApEinfo_revcolor="#75c6a9"
                     /ApEinfo_fwdcolor="#75c6a9"
     primer          complement(7713..7757)
                     /label="mb15564"
                     /note="sequence: GCTTCCGCTTCCGCTTCCGCTTCCctgctgctgggctacctgctg"
                     /ApEinfo_revcolor="#f7977a"
                     /ApEinfo_fwdcolor="#f7977a"
     primer          7713..7799
                     /label="CHD4-longGS_Ultramer"
                     /note="sequence: CAGCAGGTAGCCCAGCAGCAGggaggtggaggtagcggtgatgggtcaggtggaggtggaagcggagatggttccggtggaggttcc"
                     /ApEinfo_revcolor="#9eafd2"
                     /ApEinfo_fwdcolor="#9eafd2"
     primer          complement(7716..7733)
                     /label="mb09464"
                     /note="sequence: ctgctgctgggctacctg"
                     /ApEinfo_revcolor="#c7b0e3"
                     /ApEinfo_fwdcolor="#c7b0e3"
     primer          complement(7716..7743)
                     /label="CHD4_Ct_AvrII_R"
                     /note="sequence: ggatCCTAGGCTGCTGCTGGGCTACCTG"
                     /ApEinfo_revcolor="#ff9ccd"
                     /ApEinfo_fwdcolor="#ff9ccd"
     misc_feature    7734..7799
                     /label="Long GS linker"
                     /ApEinfo_revcolor="#d6b295"
                     /ApEinfo_fwdcolor="#d6b295"
     CDS             7734..7799
                     /ApEinfo_revcolor="#84b0dc"
                     /ApEinfo_fwdcolor="#84b0dc"
                     /translation="GGGGSGDGSGGGGSGDGSGGGS"
     misc_feature    7779..8321
                     /label="gBlock2"
                     /ApEinfo_revcolor="#ff9ccd"
                     /ApEinfo_fwdcolor="#ff9ccd"
     misc_feature    7800..8299
                     /label="HA3', mutated PAM"
                     /ApEinfo_revcolor="#d6b295"
                     /ApEinfo_fwdcolor="#d6b295"
     primer          complement(7806..7835)
                     /label="ADNP2_dN_screen_notRepaired_R"
                     /note="sequence: GATGTTGTCAAGATTCTGCACAGGAATTTG"
                     /ApEinfo_revcolor="#ffef86"
                     /ApEinfo_fwdcolor="#ffef86"
     primer          7811..7835
                     /label="ADNP2_Nt_gRNA1_R"
                     /note="sequence: aaacGTGCAGAATCTTGACAACATc"
                     /ApEinfo_revcolor="#c7b0e3"
                     /ApEinfo_fwdcolor="#c7b0e3"
     primer          complement(7815..7834)
                     /label="Adnp2-001 (ENSMUST00000066743, CCDS50332) 8742-8761 REV"
                     /note="sequence: ATGTTGTCAAGATTCTGCAC"
                     /ApEinfo_revcolor="#c7b0e3"
                     /ApEinfo_fwdcolor="#c7b0e3"
     primer          complement(7815..7839)
                     /label="ADNP2_Nt_gRNA1_F"
                     /note="sequence: caccgATGTTGTCAAGATTCTGCAC"
                     /ApEinfo_revcolor="#ff9ccd"
                     /ApEinfo_fwdcolor="#ff9ccd"
     misc_feature    7838..7838
                     /label="mutated PAM"
                     /ApEinfo_revcolor="#84b0dc"
                     /ApEinfo_fwdcolor="#84b0dc"
     primer          complement(7846..7867)
                     /label="mb12738"
                     /note="sequence: AGGATGCCTTTCACCCTCTTCC"
                     /ApEinfo_revcolor="#d59687"
                     /ApEinfo_fwdcolor="#d59687"
     primer          complement(7988..8015)
                     /label="ADNP2_dN_screen_R"
                     /note="sequence: CCATTCTCAACTCTCCAATCTCCACTCC"
                     /ApEinfo_revcolor="#c6c9d1"
                     /ApEinfo_fwdcolor="#c6c9d1"
     primer          8300..8321
                     /label="pBSII_EcoRV_F"
                     /note="sequence: atcaagcttatcgataccgtcg"
                     /ApEinfo_revcolor="#d59687"
                     /ApEinfo_fwdcolor="#d59687"
     primer_bind     complement(8311..8327)
                     /label="KS primer"
                     /ApEinfo_revcolor="#a020f0"
                     /ApEinfo_fwdcolor="#a020f0"
     promoter        complement(8357..8375)
                     /label="T3 promoter"
                     /ApEinfo_revcolor="#c6c9d1"
                     /ApEinfo_fwdcolor="#c6c9d1"
     primer_bind     complement(8396..8412)
                     /label="M13 rev"
                     /ApEinfo_revcolor="#a020f0"
                     /ApEinfo_fwdcolor="#a020f0"
     protein_bind    8420..8436
                     /label="lac operator"
                     /ApEinfo_revcolor="#31849b"
                     /ApEinfo_fwdcolor="#31849b"
     promoter        complement(8444..8450)
                     /label="lac promoter"
                     /ApEinfo_revcolor="#c6c9d1"
                     /ApEinfo_fwdcolor="#c6c9d1"
     promoter        complement(8451..8468)
                     /label="lac promoter"
                     /ApEinfo_revcolor="#c6c9d1"
                     /ApEinfo_fwdcolor="#c6c9d1"
     promoter        complement(8469..8474)
                     /label="lac promoter"
                     /ApEinfo_revcolor="#c6c9d1"
                     /ApEinfo_fwdcolor="#c6c9d1"
     rep_origin      complement(8798..9386)
                     /label="ori"
                     /ApEinfo_revcolor="#ffef86"
                     /ApEinfo_fwdcolor="#ffef86"
     CDS             complement(9557..10348)
                     /label="AmpR"
                     /ApEinfo_revcolor="#b7e6d7"
                     /ApEinfo_fwdcolor="#b7e6d7"
     CDS             complement(10349..10417)
                     /label="AmpR"
                     /ApEinfo_revcolor="#b7e6d7"
                     /ApEinfo_fwdcolor="#b7e6d7"
     promoter        complement(10418..10522)
                     /label="AmpR promoter"
                     /ApEinfo_revcolor="#c6c9d1"
                     /ApEinfo_fwdcolor="#c6c9d1"
ORIGIN
        1 ctgnnnnnnn nnnnnnnnnn nnnnnnnnnn nnnnnnnnnn nnnnnnnnnn nnnnnnnnnn
       61 nnnnnnnnnn nnnnnnnnnn nnnnnnnnnn nnnnnnnnnn nnnnnnnnnn nnnnnnnnnn
      121 nnnnnnncnn nnnnnnnnnn nnnnnnnnnn nnnnnnnnnn nnnnnnnnnn nnnnnnnnnn
      181 nnnnnnnnnn nnnnnnnnnn nnnnnnnnnn nnnnnnnnna nnnnnnnnnn nnnnnnnnnn
      241 nnnnnnnnnn nnnnnnnnnn nnnnnnnnnc ctttgacgtt ggagtccacg ttctttaata
      301 gtggactctt gttccaaact ggaacaacac tcaaccctat ctcggtctat tcttttgatt
      361 tataagggat tttgccgatt tcggcctatt ggttaaaaaa tgagctgatt taacaaaaat
      421 ttaacgcgaa ttttaacaaa atattaacgc ttacaatttc cattcgccat tcaggctgcg
      481 caactgttgg gaagggcgat cggtgcgggc ctcttcgcta ttacgccagc tggcgaaagg
      541 gggatgtgct gcaaggcgat taagttgggt aacgccaggg ttttcccagt cacgacgttg
      601 taaaacgacg gccagtgagc gcgcgtaata cgactcacta tagggcgaat tggagctcca
      661 ccgcggtggc ggccgctcta gaactagtgg atcccccggg ctgcaggaat tcgatatgag
      721 ttctgagaac tgaacctgca agagcaacaa gtgctctgaa ctgctgagcc atctctccag
      781 tcctgttcag ttatgagttc tttattctgg atatatcaga aatgtaattt aaaaaaattc
      841 ccctcttttt gtggaatttt tgcttttttg atggtgcccc tggaggcatt aactttgttg
      901 aagtctgcct agtagacttt ttcttttgtt ttgtgtactt tttggtgcca tagtgaggct
      961 ctgttggcag atccaaagcc atcaaaatgt attcctaggt tttcatctaa gagtctgcag
     1021 tttagcttct gttttaatgc taagttctga tgctggaggg aagagtcatg cttctgtctt
     1081 gcatggttgt agtttcctca gcaccacctg ctacaaaTGA TGCTGTAATG TGTTAACTAG
     1141 CTCTGCTGAA ACCATATTTG TATGTGTGCA TGTTAGTTAC AGTTCTTTCT TCTTTTTTAA
     1201 GGAAAATCTC CAAAatggtg agcaagggcg aggaggataa catggcctct ctcccagcga
     1261 cacatgagtt acacatcttt ggctccatca acggtgtgga ctttgacatg gtgggtcagg
     1321 gcaccggcaa tccaaatgat ggttatgagg agttaaacct gaagtccacc aagggtgacc
     1381 tccagttctc cccctggatt ctggtccctc atatcgggta tggcttccat cagtacctgc
     1441 cctaccctga cgggatgtcg cctttccagg ccgccatggt agatggctcc ggataccaag
     1501 tccatcgcac aatgcagttt gaagatggtg cctcccttac tgttaactac cgctacacct
     1561 acgagggaag ccacatcaaa ggagaggccc aggtgaaggg gactggtttc cctgctgacg
     1621 gtcctgtgat gaccaactcg ctgaccgctg cggactggtg caggtcgaag aagacttacc
     1681 ccaacgacaa aaccatcatc agtaccttta agtggagtta caccactgga aatggcaagc
     1741 gctaccggag cactgcgcgg accacctaca cctttgccaa gccaatggcg gctaactatc
     1801 tgaagaacca gccgatgtac gtgttccgta agacggagct caagcactcc aagaccgagc
     1861 tcaacttcaa ggagtggcaa aaggccttta ccgatgtgat gggcatggac gagctgtaca
     1921 agGGAAGCGG AGCTACTAAC TTCAGCCTGC TGAAGCAGGC TGGAGATGTG GAGGAGAACC
     1981 CTGGACCTAT GGCGTCGGGC CTGGGCTCCC CGTCCCCCTG CTCAGCGGGC AGTGAGGAGG
     2041 AGGATATGGA CGCACTTCTG AACAACAGCC TGCCCCCACC CCATCCAGAA AATGAGGAAG
     2101 ACCCAGACGA GGATTTATCC GAAGCAGAGA CTCCAAAGCT CAAGAAGAAG AAAAAGCCTA
     2161 AGAAACCTCG AGACCCTAAA ATCCCTAAGA GCAAGCGCCA AAAAAAGGAG CTGGGGGACA
     2221 GCTCTGGGGA GGGGCCAGAG TTTGTGGAGG AGGAGGAAGA GGTGGCTCTG CGCTCAGACA
     2281 GTGAGGGCAG CGACTATACT CCTGGCAAGA AGAAGAAAAA GAAGCTCGGA CCTAAGAAAG
     2341 AGAAGAAGAG CAAATCCAAG CGGAAGGAGG AGGAGGAAGA GGAGGACGAG GATGATGACT
     2401 CGAAGGAACC TAAGTCATCA GCCCAGCTTT TAGAAGACTG GGGTATGGAA GACATCGACC
     2461 ATGTGTTCTC AGAGGAGGAT TATCGGACCC TCACCAACTA CAAGGCCTTC AGCCAATTTG
     2521 TTAGACCCCT GATTGCTGCT AAAAACCCCA AGATTGCTGT CTCCAAGATG ATGATGGTCT
     2581 TGGGTGCAAA GTGGAGGGAA TTCAGTACCA ACAACCCCTT CAAGGGCAGC TCCGGAGCAT
     2641 CAGTGGCAGC TGCGGCGGCG GCGGCTGTGG CTGTGGTTGA GAGCATGGTG ACAGCTACTG
     2701 AAGTCGCCCC TCCCCCTCCC CCTGTGGAGG TGCCGATCCG CAAGGCCAAG ACCAAGGAGG
     2761 GCAAAGGTCC CAATGCTCGG AGGAAGCCGA AAGGCAGCCC GCGAGTGCCT GACGCCAAGA
     2821 AGCCCAAACC CAAGAAAGTA GCTCCTCTGA AGATCAAGCT GGGAGGGTTC GGCTCCAAGC
     2881 GGAAGAGATC CTCGAGTGAG GACGACGATT TAGATGTAGA GTCTGACTTC GACGATGCCA
     2941 GTATCAACAG CTATTCTGTT TCGGATGGTT CCACCAGCCG CAGTAGTCGG AGCCGTAAGA
     3001 AACTCCGGAC CGCTAAAAAG AAAAAGAAAG GCGAGGAGGA GGTGACTGCT GTGGATGGTT
     3061 ATGAGACAGA CCACCAGGAC TATTGCGAGG TGTGCCAGCA AGGCGGCGAG ATCATCCTGT
     3121 GTGATACCTG TCCCCGAGCC TACCATATGG TGTGCCTGGA CCCAGACATG GAGAAGGCCC
     3181 CGGAGGGCAA GTGGAGCTGT CCGCACTGTG AGAAGGAGGG GATCCAGTGG GAAGCTAAGG
     3241 AGGACAATTC TGAGGGCGAG GAGATTCTGG AAGAAGTCGG GGGGGACCCA GAAGAGGAGG
     3301 ATGACCATCA CATGGAATTC TGTCGCGTCT GCAAGGACGG CGGGGAGCTC CTGTGCTGTG
     3361 ACACATGCCC TTCTTCCTAC CACATCCACT GCCTGAACCC CCCGCTGCCA GAGATCCCAA
     3421 ACGGCGAATG GCTCTGTCCC CGCTGTACTT GTCCAGCTCT TAAGGGCAAA GTGCAGAAGA
     3481 TCCTAATTTG GAAGTGGGGC CAGCCACCGT CTCCCACACC AGTGCCTCGG CCTCCAGATG
     3541 CTGACCCTAA TACCCCGTCG CCCAAGCCCT TGGAGGGGCG GCCAGAGAGG CAGTTCTTTG
     3601 TGAAATGGCA AGGCATGTCT TACTGGCACT GCTCCTGGGT GTCAGAACTG CAGTTGGAGC
     3661 TGCACTGTCA GGTGATGTTC AGAAACTACC AGCGGAAGAA TGATATGGAC GAGCCGCCTT
     3721 CTGGGGACTT TGGTGGAGAT GAAGAGAAGA GCCGGAAGCG AAAGAACAAG GACCCTAAGT
     3781 TTGCAGAGAT GGAAGAGCGC TTCTACCGCT ATGGAATAAA ACCGGAGTGG ATGATGATCC
     3841 ACCGCATCCT CAACCACAGT GTGGACAAGA AGGGCCACGT TCACTATTTA ATCAAGTGGC
     3901 GAGACCTGCC CTATGACCAG GCGTCCTGGG AGAGCGAGGA CGTGGAGATT CAGGACTACG
     3961 ACCTGTTCAA GCAGAGCTAC TGGAACCACA GGGAGTTAAT GAGGGGTGAA GAAGGACGAC
     4021 CCGGCAAGAA GCTTAAGAAG GTGAAGCTAC GGAAACTGGA AAGGCCTCCG GAGACCCCAA
     4081 CTGTTGATCC CACCGTGAAG TATGAGCGAC AGCCGGAGTA TCTGGATGCG ACGGGTGGAA
     4141 CCCTGCATCC CTACCAAATG GAAGGCTTAA ACTGGCTCCG CTTCTCCTGG GCTCAGGGAA
     4201 CCGATACTAT CTTGGCTGAT GAGATGGGCC TTGGGAAAAC TGTGCAGACA GCAGTCTTCC
     4261 TCTACTCCCT CTATAAGGAG GGTCACTCCA AAGGCCCCTT CTTAGTGAGC GCTCCTCTGT
     4321 CCACCATCAT CAACTGGGAG AGAGAGTTTG AGATGTGGGC TCCTGATATG TATGTGGTAA
     4381 CCTATGTGGG TGACAAGGAC AGCCGTGCCA TCATCCGGGA AAATGAGTTC TCCTTTGAAG
     4441 ACAATGCCAT TCGTGGTGGC AAGAAGGCCT CGAGGATGAA GAAAGAAGCA TCGGTGAAAT
     4501 TCCATGTTCT GCTGACATCC TATGAGTTGA TCACCATTGA TATGGCCATC TTGGGTTCTA
     4561 TTGACTGGGC CTGCCTCATT GTGGATGAAG CCCATCGGCT GAAGAACAAC CAGTCTAAGT
     4621 TCTTTCGAGT TTTGAATGGT TACTCACTCC AGCACAAGCT GTTGCTAACT GGAACTCCGT
     4681 TACAGAACAA TCTAGAGGAA CTGTTTCATC TGCTCAACTT TCTCACCCCT GAGAGGTTCC
     4741 ACAACTTAGA AGGCTTCTTG GAGGAGTTTG CAGACATTGC CAAAGAGGAC CAGATTAAAA
     4801 AACTCCACGA CATGCTGGGG CCTCATATGT TGCGGCGGCT CAAAGCTGAC GTCTTCAAGA
     4861 ATATGCCATC CAAGACAGAG CTGATTGTGC GCGTGGAGTT GAGTCCTATG CAGAAGAAGT
     4921 ACTACAAGTA TATTCTCACG CGGAATTTCG AAGCACTTAA TGCTCGAGGT GGTGGCAACC
     4981 AGGTTTCTCT GCTGAACGTG GTGATGGATC TTAAGAAATG CTGCAACCAC CCTTATCTCT
     5041 TCCCTGTGGC AGCAATGGAA GCCCCTAAGA TGCCTAATGG TATGTATGAT GGCAGTGCCC
     5101 TAATCAGAGC ATCTGGGAAG TTGTTGCTGC TGCAGAAGAT GCTTAAGAAC CTGAAAGAGG
     5161 GAGGGCATCG TGTGCTCATC TTCTCCCAGA TGACCAAGAT GTTGGACTTG CTAGAGGATT
     5221 TTTTAGAACA TGAAGGTTAT AAATATGAAC GTATTGATGG TGGAATCACT GGGAACATGC
     5281 GTCAGGAGGC CATTGATCGC TTCAATGCAC CGGGTGCTCA ACAGTTCTGC TTCTTGCTTT
     5341 CCACTCGAGC TGGGGGCCTT GGGATCAATC TGGCCACTGC GGACACAGTT ATTATATATG
     5401 ACTCTGACTG GAACCCCCAT AATGACATCC AGGCCTTTAG CAGAGCCCAC CGTATTGGGC
     5461 AAAATAAGAA GGTGATGATC TACCGGTTTG TGACCCGTGC ATCAGTGGAG GAGCGCATCA
     5521 CGCAGGTGGC AAAGAAGAAG ATGATGCTGA CACATTTAGT GGTACGGCCT GGCCTGGGCT
     5581 CCAAGACAGG CTCAATGTCT AAACAGGAGC TTGATGATAT CCTCAAATTT GGCACTGAGG
     5641 AGCTATTCAA GGATGAAGCC ACGGATGGAG GAGGAGACAA CAAGGAGGGA GAAGACAGCA
     5701 GTGTTATCCA CTATGACGAT AAGGCCATTG AACGACTGCT GGATCGAAAC CAGGATGAGA
     5761 CTGAAGACAC AGAATTGCAG GGCATGAATG AATATTTGAG CTCATTCAAA GTGGCTCAGT
     5821 ATGTGGTACG GGAAGAAGAG ATGGGGGAGG AAGAGGAGGT AGAACGGGAA ATCATAAAAC
     5881 AGGAAGAAAG TGTGGATCCT GACTACTGGG AGAAATTGCT GCGGCACCAT TATGAGCAGC
     5941 AGCAAGAAGA TCTAGCCCGA AATCTGGGCA AAGGAAAAAG AATCCGTAAA CAGGTCAACT
     6001 ACAATGATGG CTCACAGGAG GACCGAGATT GGCAGGACGA CCAGTCCGAC AACCAGTCCG
     6061 ATTACTCAGT GGCCTCAGAG GAAGGTGATG AAGACTTTGA CGAACGGTCA GAAGCTCCCC
     6121 GCAGGCCCAG TCGCAAGGGC CTGCGGAATG ATAAAGATAA GCCATTACCT CCTCTGTTGG
     6181 CCCGTGTTGG TGGGAATATT GAAGTACTTG GTTTTAATGC TCGTCAGCGA AAAGCATTTC
     6241 TTAATGCAAT TATGCGATAT GGCATGCCAC CTCAGGATGC TTTTACCACT CAGTGGCTTG
     6301 TGAGAGATCT TCGAGGCAAG TCAGAGAAAG AATTTAAGGC TTATGTGTCA CTCTTCATGC
     6361 GACATTTGTG TGAGCCTGGG GCAGATGGGG CTGAGACCTT TGCTGATGGC GTCCCACGAG
     6421 AAGGCCTGTC TCGTCAACAT GTTCTCACTA GGATCGGTGT CATGTCTCTG ATTCGAAAGA
     6481 AGGTTCAGGA GTTTGAACAT GTTAATGGAC GCTGGAGCAT GCCCGAACTG GCTGAAGTAG
     6541 AGGAAAACAA AAAAATGTCT CAGCCAGGTT CACCTTCTCC AAAGACTCCT ACACCTTCCA
     6601 CACCAGGGGA CACACAACCC AATACTCCTG CGCCTGTGCC ACCTGCTGAG GATGGGATAA
     6661 AAATAGAGGA AAATAGCCTT AAAGAAGAAG AGAGCACAGA AGGAGAGAAG GAAGTTAAAT
     6721 CTACAGCCCC TGAGGCGACT GTGGAGTGTG CACAGCCCCC TGCCCCTGCC CCTGCCACTG
     6781 CCCCTGCCAC TGCCACTGCC CCTGAGGATG ACAAGGCTCC TGCTGAGCCT CCTGAGGGGG
     6841 AGGAAAAAGT GGAAAAGGCA GAGGTGAAGG AGAGAACAGA GGAGCCTATG GAGACAGAGG
     6901 CCAAAGGTAC TACTGAGGTG GAGAAAGTGG AGGAGAAGTC TGCGGTAGAC CTGACCCCGA
     6961 TCGTGGTGGA AGACAAAGAA GAGAAGAAGG AGGAGGAGGA GAAAAAGGAC GTGATGCTTC
     7021 AGAATGGAGA AACTCCCAAG GATCTTAGTG ATGAGAAGCA GAAGAAAAAC AGCAAACAGC
     7081 GTTTCATGTT CAACATTGCA GATGGTGGTT TTACTGAGTT GCACTCACTG TGGCAGAATG
     7141 AAGAGCGGGC AGCCACAGTC ACTAAGAAGA CTTACGAGAT CTGGCACCGT CGCCATGATT
     7201 ACTGGCTGCT GGCTGGCATT ATAAACCACG GCTATGCCCG GTGGCAGGAC ATCCAGAATG
     7261 ACCCACGGTA TGCCATCCTC AATGAGCCTT TCAAGGGTGA AATGAATCGT GGCAATTTTC
     7321 TAGAGATCAA GAATAAATTT TTAGCTCGAA GATTCAAGCT CTTAGAACAA GCCCTGGTGA
     7381 TCGAGGAGCA GCTTCGCAGG GCAGCTTACC TGAACATGTC CGAGGACCCC TCTCACCCGT
     7441 CTATGGCCCT TAACACCCGC TTCGCTGAGG TGGAGTGTTT GGCAGAAAGT CACCAGCACC
     7501 TGTCCAAGGA GTCGATGGCA GGGAATAAGC CGGCCAATGC AGTCCTACAC AAAGTCCTGA
     7561 AACAGCTGGA GGAACTGTTG AGTGACATGA AAGCTGATGT GACGCGGCTC CCAGCCACCA
     7621 TTGCCCGCAT CCCCCCAGTC GCTGTGAGGT TACAGATGTC AGAGCGGAAC ATTCTCAGCC
     7681 GCCTGGCAAA CAGGGCGCCA GAACCTCCCC CACAGCAGGT AGCCCAGCAG CAGggaggtg
     7741 gaggtagcgg tgatgggtca ggtggaggtg gaagcggaga tggttccggt ggaggttccA
     7801 TGTTTCAAAT TCCTGTGCAG AATCTTGACA ACATCAGcAA GGTGCGGAAG AGGGTGAAAG
     7861 GCATCCTTGT GGATATTGGC CTTGACAGCT GCAAGGAGCT GATGAAGGTG AGTGACAGGG
     7921 GACAGCGAGG CCAGAGAGTG GCCAGGTAAT GAGGAGTCCA GTGTTAGAAG TCACAGAGCA
     7981 GGCCTTTGGA GTGGAGATTG GAGAGTTGAG AATGGATAAA ATTCCTCAAA AAAATGGGAT
     8041 TTCCTAAAGC TTTGAAAGAC AGTAGGATGA AATCTAAGAG ATGTAAGGTA ATGACAGATC
     8101 ACTAAGGTAC CGGCATCCCA CGGGGCTCTC TGAGAAGGGA TAGAAACTAT CGGGGGCTCT
     8161 TCAACAATAT TTATACTTAC CTACTTATTG TTAAGAATCC TGGTAACTTA GTTGTTCACT
     8221 ACTAGATTTC AGTTACAAAT AAAGCCTAAT TCAAAGCCTG AAATATTCTT AATAAGATTA
     8281 AGAAACTGGC CAGGAATTCa tcaagcttat cgataccgtc gacctcgagg gggggcccgg
     8341 tacccagctt ttgttccctt tagtgagggt taattgcgcg cttggcgtaa tcatggtcat
     8401 agctgtttcc tgtgtgaaat tgttatccgc tcacaattcc acacaacata cgagccggaa
     8461 gcataaagtg taaagcctgg ggtgcctaat gagtgagcta actcacatta attgcgttgc
     8521 gctcactgcc cgctttccag tcgggaaacc tgtcgtgcca gctgcattaa tgaatcggcc
     8581 aacgcgcggg gagaggcggt ttgcgtattg ggcgctcttc cgcttcctcg ctcactgact
     8641 cgctgcgctc ggtcgttcgg ctgcggcgag cggtatcagc tcactcaaag gcggtaatac
     8701 ggttatccac agaatcaggg gataacgcag gaaagaacat gtgagcaaaa ggccagcaaa
     8761 aggccaggaa ccgtaaaaag gccgcgttgc tggcgttttt ccataggctc cgcccccctg
     8821 acgagcatca caaaaatcga cgctcaagtc agaggtggcg aaacccgaca ggactataaa
     8881 gataccaggc gtttccccct ggaagctccc tcgtgcgctc tcctgttccg accctgccgc
     8941 ttaccggata cctgtccgcc tttctccctt cgggaagcgt ggcgctttct catagctcac
     9001 gctgtaggta tctcagttcg gtgtaggtcg ttcgctccaa gctgggctgt gtgcacgaac
     9061 cccccgttca gcccgaccgc tgcgccttat ccggtaacta tcgtcttgag tccaacccgg
     9121 taagacacga cttatcgcca ctggcagcag ccactggtaa caggattagc agagcgaggt
     9181 atgtaggcgg tgctacagag ttcttgaagt ggtggcctaa ctacggctac actagaagga
     9241 cagtatttgg tatctgcgct ctgctgaagc cagttacctt cggaaaaaga gttggtagct
     9301 cttgatccgg caaacaaacc accgctggta gcggtggttt ttttgtttgc aagcagcaga
     9361 ttacgcgcag aaaaaaagga tctcaagaag atcctttgat cttttctacg gggtctgacg
     9421 ctcagtggaa cgaaaactca cgttaaggga ttttggtcat gagattatca aaaaggatct
     9481 tcacctagat ccttttaaat taaaaatgaa gttttaaatc aatctaaagt atatatgagt
     9541 aaacttggtc tgacagttac caatgcttaa tcagtgaggc acctatctca gcgatctgtc
     9601 tatttcgttc atccatagtt gcctgactcc ccgtcgtgta gataactacg atacgggagg
     9661 gcttaccatc tggccccagt gctgcaatga taccgcgaga cccacgctca ccggctccag
     9721 atttatcagc aataaaccag ccagccggaa gggccgagcg cagaagtggt cctgcaactt
     9781 tatccgcctc catccagtct attaattgtt gccgggaagc tagagtaagt agttcgccag
     9841 ttaatagttt gcgcaacgtt gttgccattg ctacaggcat cgtggtgtca cgctcgtcgt
     9901 ttggtatggc ttcattcagc tccggttccc aacgatcaag gcgagttaca tgatccccca
     9961 tgttgtgcaa aaaagcggtt agctccttcg gtcctccgat cgttgtcaga agtaagttgg
    10021 ccgcagtgtt atcactcatg gttatggcag cactgcataa ttctcttact gtcatgccat
    10081 ccgtaagatg cttttctgtg actggtgagt actcaaccaa gtcattctga gaatagtgta
    10141 tgcggcgacc gagttgctct tgcccggcgt caatacggga taataccgcg ccacatagca
    10201 gaactttaaa agtgctcatc attggaaaac gttcttcggg gcgaaaactc tcaaggatct
    10261 taccgctgtt gagatccagt tcgatgtaac ccactcgtgc acccaactga tcttcagcat
    10321 cttttacttt caccagcgtt tctgggtgag caaaaacagg aaggcaaaat gccgcaaaaa
    10381 agggaataag ggcgacacgg aaatgttgaa tactcatact cttccttttt caatattatt
    10441 gaagcattta tcagggttat tgtctcatga gcggatacat atttgaatgt atttagaaaa
    10501 ataaacaaat aggggttccg cgcacatttc cccgaaaagt gccac
//
