# Supplementary material for: Remodeling Activity of ChAHP Restricts Transcription Factor Access to Chromatin
Source: bioRxiv preprint, doi:10.1101/2025.07.03.662926, version 1 (2025-07-05)
Supplement: Plasmid Genebank files [file 662926_file06.zip › Data S1_PlasmidGenbankFiles/pmb2580_pbs_hr_chd4e867q-adnpinsertion.gb]

LOCUS       pMB2580_pBS_HR_CHD4(E8 10545 bp ds-DNA     circular     02-JUN-2025
DEFINITION  .
KEYWORDS    "creator:NCBI Entrez" "marker:AmpR"
COMMENT     pBluescript II KS(-) vector DNA, phagemid excised from lambda ZAPII
FEATURES             Location/Qualifiers
     rep_origin      4..459
                     /label="f1 ori"
                     /ApEinfo_revcolor="#ffef86"
                     /ApEinfo_fwdcolor="#ffef86"
     CDS             complement(451..8400)
                     /label="lacZα"
                     /ApEinfo_revcolor="#993366"
                     /ApEinfo_fwdcolor="#993366"
     primer_bind     600..616
                     /label="M13 fwd"
                     /ApEinfo_revcolor="#a020f0"
                     /ApEinfo_fwdcolor="#a020f0"
     promoter        626..644
                     /label="T7 promoter"
                     /ApEinfo_revcolor="#c6c9d1"
                     /ApEinfo_fwdcolor="#c6c9d1"
     misc_feature    653..8344
                     /label="MCS"
                     /ApEinfo_revcolor="#84b0dc"
                     /ApEinfo_fwdcolor="#84b0dc"
     primer_bind     677..693
                     /label="SK primer"
                     /ApEinfo_revcolor="#a020f0"
                     /ApEinfo_fwdcolor="#a020f0"
     primer          complement(697..715)
                     /label="pBSII_EcoRV_R"
                     /note="sequence: atcgaattcctgcagcccg"
                     /ApEinfo_revcolor="#ffef86"
                     /ApEinfo_fwdcolor="#ffef86"
     misc_feature    697..1244
                     /label="gBlock1"
                     /ApEinfo_revcolor="#b1ff67"
                     /ApEinfo_fwdcolor="#b1ff67"
     misc_feature    716..1217
                     /label="HA 5'"
                     /ApEinfo_revcolor="#b1ff67"
                     /ApEinfo_fwdcolor="#b1ff67"
     primer          1218..1235
                     /label="mb09536"
                     /note="sequence: GTGAGCAAGGGCGAGGAG"
                     /ApEinfo_revcolor="#75c6a9"
                     /ApEinfo_fwdcolor="#75c6a9"
     CDS             1218..1922
                     /label="mNeonGreen"
                     /ApEinfo_revcolor="#b1ff67"
                     /ApEinfo_fwdcolor="#b1ff67"
     CDS             1218..1922
                     /ApEinfo_revcolor="#84b0dc"
                     /ApEinfo_fwdcolor="#84b0dc"
                     /translation="VSKGEEDNMASLPATHELHIFGSINGVDFDMVGQGTGNPNDGYEELNLKSTKGDLQFSPWILVPHIGYGFHQYLPYPDGMSPFQAAMVDGSGYQVHRTMQFEDGASLTVNYRYTYEGSHIKGEAQVKGTGFPADGPVMTNSLTAADWCRSKKTYPNDKTIISTFKWSYTTGNGKRYRSTARTTYTFAKPMAANYLKNQPMYVFRKTELKHSKTELNFKEWQKAFTDVMGMDELYK"
     exon            1218..7799
                     /label="Adnp-001 Exon 2"
                     /ApEinfo_revcolor="#f8d3a9"
                     /ApEinfo_fwdcolor="#f8d3a9"
     primer          1422..1440
                     /label="mb11939"
                     /note="sequence: GGCTTCCATCAGTACCTGC"
                     /ApEinfo_revcolor="#84b0dc"
                     /ApEinfo_fwdcolor="#84b0dc"
     primer          complement(1781..1806)
                     /label="mb11067"
                     /note="sequence: tcttcagatagttagccgccattggc"
                     /ApEinfo_revcolor="#85dae9"
                     /ApEinfo_fwdcolor="#85dae9"
     CDS             1923..1931
                     /label="Translation 1923-1931"
                     /translation="GSG"
     misc_feature    1923..1988
                     /label="P2A"
                     /ApEinfo_revcolor="#b1ff67"
                     /ApEinfo_fwdcolor="#b1ff67"
     CDS             1932..1988
                     /label="Translation 1932-1988"
                     /translation="ATNFSLLKQAGDVEENPGP"
     primer          1968..2008
                     /label="P2A-CHD4_Gib_F"
                     /note="sequence: GTGGAGGAGAACCCTGGACCTATGGCGTCGGGCCTGGGCTC"
                     /ApEinfo_revcolor="#84b0dc"
                     /ApEinfo_fwdcolor="#84b0dc"
     misc_feature    1989..5657
                     /label="CHD4_dCt"
                     /ApEinfo_revcolor="#9eafd2"
                     /ApEinfo_fwdcolor="#9eafd2"
     misc_feature    1989..7733
                     /label="CHD4"
                     /ApEinfo_revcolor="#faac61"
                     /ApEinfo_fwdcolor="#faac61"
     CDS             1989..7733
                     /label="Translation 1989-7733"
                     /translation="MASGLGSPSPCSAGSEEEDMDALLNNSLPPPHPENEEDPDEDLSEAETPKLKKKKKPKKPRDPKIPKSKRQKKELGDSSGEGPEFVEEEEEVALRSDSEGSDYTPGKKKKKKLGPKKEKKSKSKRKEEEEEEDEDDDSKEPKSSAQLLEDWGMEDIDHVFSEEDYRTLTNYKAFSQFVRPLIAAKNPKIAVSKMMMVLGAKWREFSTNNPFKGSSGASVAAAAAAAVAVVESMVTATEVAPPPPPVEVPIRKAKTKEGKGPNARRKPKGSPRVPDAKKPKPKKVAPLKIKLGGFGSKRKRSSSEDDDLDVESDFDDASINSYSVSDGSTSRSSRSRKKLRTAKKKKKGEEEVTAVDGYETDHQDYCEVCQQGGEIILCDTCPRAYHMVCLDPDMEKAPEGKWSCPHCEKEGIQWEAKEDNSEGEEILEEVGGDPEEEDDHHMEFCRVCKDGGELLCCDTCPSSYHIHCLNPPLPEIPNGEWLCPRCTCPALKGKVQKILIWKWGQPPSPTPVPRPPDADPNTPSPKPLEGRPERQFFVKWQGMSYWHCSWVSELQLELHCQVMFRNYQRKNDMDEPPSGDFGGDEEKSRKRKNKDPKFAEMEERFYRYGIKPEWMMIHRILNHSVDKKGHVHYLIKWRDLPYDQASWESEDVEIQDYDLFKQSYWNHRELMRGEEGRPGKKLKKVKLRKLERPPETPTVDPTVKYERQPEYLDATGGTLHPYQMEGLNWLRFSWAQGTDTILADEMGLGKTVQTAVFLYSLYKEGHSKGPFLVSAPLSTIINWEREFEMWAPDMYVVTYVGDKDSRAIIRENEFSFEDNAIRGGKKASRMKKEASVKFHVLLTSYELITIDMAILGSIDWACLIVDQAHRLKNNQSKFFRVLNGYSLQHKLLLTGTPLQNNLEELFHLLNFLTPERFHNLEGFLEEFADIAKEDQIKKLHDMLGPHMLRRLKADVFKNMPSKTELIVRVELSPMQKKYYKYILTRNFEALNARGGGNQVSLLNVVMDLKKCCNHPYLFPVAAMEAPKMPNGMYDGSALIRASGKLLLLQKMLKNLKEGGHRVLIFSQMTKMLDLLEDFLEHEGYKYERIDGGITGNMRQEAIDRFNAPGAQQFCFLLSTRAGGLGINLATADTVIIYDSDWNPHNDIQAFSRAHRIGQNKKVMIYRFVTRASVEERITQVAKKKMMLTHLVVRPGLGSKTGSMSKQELDDILKFGTEELFKDEATDGGGDNKEGEDSSVIHYDDKAIERLLDRNQDETEDTELQGMNEYLSSFKVAQYVVREEEMGEEEEVEREIIKQEESVDPDYWEKLLRHHYEQQQEDLARNLGKGKRIRKQVNYNDGSQEDRDWQDDQSDNQSDYSVASEEGDEDFDERSEAPRRPSRKGLRNDKDKPLPPLLARVGGNIEVLGFNARQRKAFLNAIMRYGMPPQDAFTTQWLVRDLRGKSEKEFKAYVSLFMRHLCEPGADGAETFADGVPREGLSRQHVLTRIGVMSLIRKKVQEFEHVNGRWSMPELAEVEENKKMSQPGSPSPKTPTPSTPGDTQPNTPAPVPPAEDGIKIEENSLKEEESTEGEKEVKSTAPEATVECAQPPAPAPATAPATATAPEDDKAPAEPPEGEEKVEKAEVKERTEEPMETEAKGTTEVEKVEEKSAVDLTPIVVEDKEEKKEEEEKKDVMLQNGETPKDLSDEKQKKNSKQRFMFNIADGGFTELHSLWQNEERAATVTKKTYEIWHRRHDYWLLAGIINHGYARWQDIQNDPRYAILNEPFKGEMNRGNFLEIKNKFLARRFKLLEQALVIEEQLRRAAYLNMSEDPSHPSMALNTRFAEVECLAESHQHLSKESMAGNKPANAVLHKVLKQLEELLSDMKADVTRLPATIARIPPVAVRLQMSERNILSRLANRAPEPPPQQVAQQQ"
     primer          3432..3454
                     /label="mb15543"
                     /note="sequence: ctctgtccccgctgtacttgtcc"
                     /ApEinfo_revcolor="#f7977a"
                     /ApEinfo_fwdcolor="#f7977a"
     primer          complement(3432..3454)
                     /label="mb15542"
                     /note="sequence: ggacaagtacagcggggacagag"
                     /ApEinfo_revcolor="#f7977a"
                     /ApEinfo_fwdcolor="#f7977a"
     primer          3805..3826
                     /label="mb12588"
                     /note="sequence: ACCGCTATGGAATAAAACCGGA"
                     /ApEinfo_revcolor="#d59687"
                     /ApEinfo_fwdcolor="#d59687"
     primer          complement(4216..4244)
                     /label="CHD4_K750A_mut_R"
                     /note="sequence: CACAGTTgcCCCAAGGCCCATCTCATCAG"
                     /ApEinfo_revcolor="#b7e6d7"
                     /ApEinfo_fwdcolor="#b7e6d7"
     primer          4230..4259
                     /label="CHD4_K750A_mut_F"
                     /note="sequence: CTTGGGgcAACTGTGCAGACAGCAGTCTTC"
                     /ApEinfo_revcolor="#c7b0e3"
                     /ApEinfo_fwdcolor="#c7b0e3"
     misc_feature    4236..4238
                     /label="K-A mutaton for helicase-dead"
                     /ApEinfo_revcolor="#b4abac"
                     /ApEinfo_fwdcolor="#b4abac"
     primer          complement(4316..4337)
                     /label="mb14715"
                     /note="sequence: CCAGTTGATGATGGTGGACAGA"
                     /ApEinfo_revcolor="#b1ff67"
                     /ApEinfo_fwdcolor="#b1ff67"
     primer          complement(4407..4427)
                     /label="mb14253"
                     /note="sequence: CTCATTTTCCCGGATGATGGC"
                     /ApEinfo_revcolor="#d59687"
                     /ApEinfo_fwdcolor="#d59687"
     primer          complement(4565..4596)
                     /label="CHD4_E867Q_R"
                     /note="sequence: GATGGGCTTgATCCACAATGAGGCAGGCCCAG"
                     /ApEinfo_revcolor="#ff9ccd"
                     /ApEinfo_fwdcolor="#ff9ccd"
     primer          4581..4610
                     /label="CHD4_E867Q_F"
                     /note="sequence: GTGGATcAAGCCCATCGGCTGAAGAACAAC"
                     /ApEinfo_revcolor="#84b0dc"
                     /ApEinfo_fwdcolor="#84b0dc"
     primer          complement(4643..4662)
                     /label="mb17167"
                     /note="sequence: ACAGCTTGTGCTGGAGTGAG"
                     /ApEinfo_revcolor="#f7977a"
                     /ApEinfo_fwdcolor="#f7977a"
     primer          4881..4903
                     /label="mb15552"
                     /note="sequence: ctgattgtgcgcgtggagttgag"
                     /ApEinfo_revcolor="#f7977a"
                     /ApEinfo_fwdcolor="#f7977a"
     primer          complement(4881..4903)
                     /label="mb15551"
                     /note="sequence: ctcaactccacgcgcacaatcag"
                     /ApEinfo_revcolor="#f7977a"
                     /ApEinfo_fwdcolor="#f7977a"
     primer          complement(5631..5681)
                     /label="CHD4_E1230_Gib_R"
                     /note="sequence: GCTTCCGCTTCCGCTTCCGCTTCCTTCATCCTTGAATAGCTCCTCAGTGCC"
                     /ApEinfo_revcolor="#75c6a9"
                     /ApEinfo_fwdcolor="#75c6a9"
     primer          complement(7713..7757)
                     /label="mb15564"
                     /note="sequence: GCTTCCGCTTCCGCTTCCGCTTCCctgctgctgggctacctgctg"
                     /ApEinfo_revcolor="#f7977a"
                     /ApEinfo_fwdcolor="#f7977a"
     primer          7713..7799
                     /label="CHD4-longGS_Ultramer"
                     /note="sequence: CAGCAGGTAGCCCAGCAGCAGggaggtggaggtagcggtgatgggtcaggtggaggtggaagcggagatggttccggtggaggttcc"
                     /ApEinfo_revcolor="#9eafd2"
                     /ApEinfo_fwdcolor="#9eafd2"
     primer          complement(7716..7733)
                     /label="mb09464"
                     /note="sequence: ctgctgctgggctacctg"
                     /ApEinfo_revcolor="#c7b0e3"
                     /ApEinfo_fwdcolor="#c7b0e3"
     primer          complement(7716..7743)
                     /label="CHD4_Ct_AvrII_R"
                     /note="sequence: ggatCCTAGGCTGCTGCTGGGCTACCTG"
                     /ApEinfo_revcolor="#ff9ccd"
                     /ApEinfo_fwdcolor="#ff9ccd"
     misc_feature    7734..7799
                     /label="Long GS linker"
                     /ApEinfo_revcolor="#d6b295"
                     /ApEinfo_fwdcolor="#d6b295"
     CDS             7734..7799
                     /ApEinfo_revcolor="#84b0dc"
                     /ApEinfo_fwdcolor="#84b0dc"
                     /translation="GGGGSGDGSGGGGSGDGSGGGS"
     misc_feature    7779..8321
                     /label="gBlock2"
                     /ApEinfo_revcolor="#ff9ccd"
                     /ApEinfo_fwdcolor="#ff9ccd"
     misc_feature    7800..8299
                     /label="HA3', mutated PAM"
                     /ApEinfo_revcolor="#d6b295"
                     /ApEinfo_fwdcolor="#d6b295"
     primer          complement(7806..7835)
                     /label="ADNP2_dN_screen_notRepaired_R"
                     /note="sequence: GATGTTGTCAAGATTCTGCACAGGAATTTG"
                     /ApEinfo_revcolor="#ffef86"
                     /ApEinfo_fwdcolor="#ffef86"
     primer          7811..7835
                     /label="ADNP2_Nt_gRNA1_R"
                     /note="sequence: aaacGTGCAGAATCTTGACAACATc"
                     /ApEinfo_revcolor="#c7b0e3"
                     /ApEinfo_fwdcolor="#c7b0e3"
     primer          complement(7815..7834)
                     /label="Adnp2-001 (ENSMUST00000066743, CCDS50332) 8742-8761 REV"
                     /note="sequence: ATGTTGTCAAGATTCTGCAC"
                     /ApEinfo_revcolor="#c7b0e3"
                     /ApEinfo_fwdcolor="#c7b0e3"
     primer          complement(7815..7839)
                     /label="ADNP2_Nt_gRNA1_F"
                     /note="sequence: caccgATGTTGTCAAGATTCTGCAC"
                     /ApEinfo_revcolor="#ff9ccd"
                     /ApEinfo_fwdcolor="#ff9ccd"
     misc_feature    7838..7838
                     /label="mutated PAM"
                     /ApEinfo_revcolor="#84b0dc"
                     /ApEinfo_fwdcolor="#84b0dc"
     primer          complement(7846..7867)
                     /label="mb12738"
                     /note="sequence: AGGATGCCTTTCACCCTCTTCC"
                     /ApEinfo_revcolor="#d59687"
                     /ApEinfo_fwdcolor="#d59687"
     primer          complement(7988..8015)
                     /label="ADNP2_dN_screen_R"
                     /note="sequence: CCATTCTCAACTCTCCAATCTCCACTCC"
                     /ApEinfo_revcolor="#c6c9d1"
                     /ApEinfo_fwdcolor="#c6c9d1"
     primer          8300..8321
                     /label="pBSII_EcoRV_F"
                     /note="sequence: atcaagcttatcgataccgtcg"
                     /ApEinfo_revcolor="#d59687"
                     /ApEinfo_fwdcolor="#d59687"
     primer_bind     complement(8311..8327)
                     /label="KS primer"
                     /ApEinfo_revcolor="#a020f0"
                     /ApEinfo_fwdcolor="#a020f0"
     promoter        complement(8357..8375)
                     /label="T3 promoter"
                     /ApEinfo_revcolor="#c6c9d1"
                     /ApEinfo_fwdcolor="#c6c9d1"
     primer_bind     complement(8396..8412)
                     /label="M13 rev"
                     /ApEinfo_revcolor="#a020f0"
                     /ApEinfo_fwdcolor="#a020f0"
     protein_bind    8420..8436
                     /label="lac operator"
                     /ApEinfo_revcolor="#31849b"
                     /ApEinfo_fwdcolor="#31849b"
     promoter        complement(8444..8450)
                     /label="lac promoter"
                     /ApEinfo_revcolor="#c6c9d1"
                     /ApEinfo_fwdcolor="#c6c9d1"
     promoter        complement(8451..8468)
                     /label="lac promoter"
                     /ApEinfo_revcolor="#c6c9d1"
                     /ApEinfo_fwdcolor="#c6c9d1"
     promoter        complement(8469..8474)
                     /label="lac promoter"
                     /ApEinfo_revcolor="#c6c9d1"
                     /ApEinfo_fwdcolor="#c6c9d1"
     rep_origin      complement(8798..9386)
                     /label="ori"
                     /ApEinfo_revcolor="#ffef86"
                     /ApEinfo_fwdcolor="#ffef86"
     CDS             complement(9557..10348)
                     /label="AmpR"
                     /ApEinfo_revcolor="#b7e6d7"
                     /ApEinfo_fwdcolor="#b7e6d7"
     CDS             complement(10349..10417)
                     /label="AmpR"
                     /ApEinfo_revcolor="#b7e6d7"
                     /ApEinfo_fwdcolor="#b7e6d7"
     promoter        complement(10418..10522)
                     /label="AmpR promoter"
                     /ApEinfo_revcolor="#c6c9d1"
                     /ApEinfo_fwdcolor="#c6c9d1"
ORIGIN
        1 ctgnnnnnnn nnnnnnnnnn nnnnnnnnnn nnnnnnnnnn nnnnnnnnnn nnnnnnnnnn
       61 nnnnnnnnnn nnnnnnnnnn nnnnnnnnnn nnnnnnnnnn nnnnnnnnnn nnnnnnnnnn
      121 nnnnnnncnn nnnnnnnnnn nnnnnnnnnn nnnnnnnnnn nnnnnnnnnn nnnnnnnnnn
      181 nnnnnnnnnn nnnnnnnnnn nnnnnnnnnn nnnnnnnnna nnnnnnnnnn nnnnnnnnnn
      241 nnnnnnnnnn nnnnnnnnnn nnnnnnnnnc ctttgacgtt ggagtccacg ttctttaata
      301 gtggactctt gttccaaact ggaacaacac tcaaccctat ctcggtctat tcttttgatt
      361 tataagggat tttgccgatt tcggcctatt ggttaaaaaa tgagctgatt taacaaaaat
      421 ttaacgcgaa ttttaacaaa atattaacgc ttacaatttc cattcgccat tcaggctgcg
      481 caactgttgg gaagggcgat cggtgcgggc ctcttcgcta ttacgccagc tggcgaaagg
      541 gggatgtgct gcaaggcgat taagttgggt aacgccaggg ttttcccagt cacgacgttg
      601 taaaacgacg gccagtgagc gcgcgtaata cgactcacta tagggcgaat tggagctcca
      661 ccgcggtggc ggccgctcta gaactagtgg atcccccggg ctgcaggaat tcgatatgag
      721 ttctgagaac tgaacctgca agagcaacaa gtgctctgaa ctgctgagcc atctctccag
      781 tcctgttcag ttatgagttc tttattctgg atatatcaga aatgtaattt aaaaaaattc
      841 ccctcttttt gtggaatttt tgcttttttg atggtgcccc tggaggcatt aactttgttg
      901 aagtctgcct agtagacttt ttcttttgtt ttgtgtactt tttggtgcca tagtgaggct
      961 ctgttggcag atccaaagcc atcaaaatgt attcctaggt tttcatctaa gagtctgcag
     1021 tttagcttct gttttaatgc taagttctga tgctggaggg aagagtcatg cttctgtctt
     1081 gcatggttgt agtttcctca gcaccacctg ctacaaaTGA TGCTGTAATG TGTTAACTAG
     1141 CTCTGCTGAA ACCATATTTG TATGTGTGCA TGTTAGTTAC AGTTCTTTCT TCTTTTTTAA
     1201 GGAAAATCTC CAAAatggtg agcaagggcg aggaggataa catggcctct ctcccagcga
     1261 cacatgagtt acacatcttt ggctccatca acggtgtgga ctttgacatg gtgggtcagg
     1321 gcaccggcaa tccaaatgat ggttatgagg agttaaacct gaagtccacc aagggtgacc
     1381 tccagttctc cccctggatt ctggtccctc atatcgggta tggcttccat cagtacctgc
     1441 cctaccctga cgggatgtcg cctttccagg ccgccatggt agatggctcc ggataccaag
     1501 tccatcgcac aatgcagttt gaagatggtg cctcccttac tgttaactac cgctacacct
     1561 acgagggaag ccacatcaaa ggagaggccc aggtgaaggg gactggtttc cctgctgacg
     1621 gtcctgtgat gaccaactcg ctgaccgctg cggactggtg caggtcgaag aagacttacc
     1681 ccaacgacaa aaccatcatc agtaccttta agtggagtta caccactgga aatggcaagc
     1741 gctaccggag cactgcgcgg accacctaca cctttgccaa gccaatggcg gctaactatc
     1801 tgaagaacca gccgatgtac gtgttccgta agacggagct caagcactcc aagaccgagc
     1861 tcaacttcaa ggagtggcaa aaggccttta ccgatgtgat gggcatggac gagctgtaca
     1921 agGGAAGCGG AGCTACTAAC TTCAGCCTGC TGAAGCAGGC TGGAGATGTG GAGGAGAACC
     1981 CTGGACCTAT GGCGTCGGGC CTGGGCTCCC CGTCCCCCTG CTCAGCGGGC AGTGAGGAGG
     2041 AGGATATGGA CGCACTTCTG AACAACAGCC TGCCCCCACC CCATCCAGAA AATGAGGAAG
     2101 ACCCAGACGA GGATTTATCC GAAGCAGAGA CTCCAAAGCT CAAGAAGAAG AAAAAGCCTA
     2161 AGAAACCTCG AGACCCTAAA ATCCCTAAGA GCAAGCGCCA AAAAAAGGAG CTGGGGGACA
     2221 GCTCTGGGGA GGGGCCAGAG TTTGTGGAGG AGGAGGAAGA GGTGGCTCTG CGCTCAGACA
     2281 GTGAGGGCAG CGACTATACT CCTGGCAAGA AGAAGAAAAA GAAGCTCGGA CCTAAGAAAG
     2341 AGAAGAAGAG CAAATCCAAG CGGAAGGAGG AGGAGGAAGA GGAGGACGAG GATGATGACT
     2401 CGAAGGAACC TAAGTCATCA GCCCAGCTTT TAGAAGACTG GGGTATGGAA GACATCGACC
     2461 ATGTGTTCTC AGAGGAGGAT TATCGGACCC TCACCAACTA CAAGGCCTTC AGCCAATTTG
     2521 TTAGACCCCT GATTGCTGCT AAAAACCCCA AGATTGCTGT CTCCAAGATG ATGATGGTCT
     2581 TGGGTGCAAA GTGGAGGGAA TTCAGTACCA ACAACCCCTT CAAGGGCAGC TCCGGAGCAT
     2641 CAGTGGCAGC TGCGGCGGCG GCGGCTGTGG CTGTGGTTGA GAGCATGGTG ACAGCTACTG
     2701 AAGTCGCCCC TCCCCCTCCC CCTGTGGAGG TGCCGATCCG CAAGGCCAAG ACCAAGGAGG
     2761 GCAAAGGTCC CAATGCTCGG AGGAAGCCGA AAGGCAGCCC GCGAGTGCCT GACGCCAAGA
     2821 AGCCCAAACC CAAGAAAGTA GCTCCTCTGA AGATCAAGCT GGGAGGGTTC GGCTCCAAGC
     2881 GGAAGAGATC CTCGAGTGAG GACGACGATT TAGATGTAGA GTCTGACTTC GACGATGCCA
     2941 GTATCAACAG CTATTCTGTT TCGGATGGTT CCACCAGCCG CAGTAGTCGG AGCCGTAAGA
     3001 AACTCCGGAC CGCTAAAAAG AAAAAGAAAG GCGAGGAGGA GGTGACTGCT GTGGATGGTT
     3061 ATGAGACAGA CCACCAGGAC TATTGCGAGG TGTGCCAGCA AGGCGGCGAG ATCATCCTGT
     3121 GTGATACCTG TCCCCGAGCC TACCATATGG TGTGCCTGGA CCCAGACATG GAGAAGGCCC
     3181 CGGAGGGCAA GTGGAGCTGT CCGCACTGTG AGAAGGAGGG GATCCAGTGG GAAGCTAAGG
     3241 AGGACAATTC TGAGGGCGAG GAGATTCTGG AAGAAGTCGG GGGGGACCCA GAAGAGGAGG
     3301 ATGACCATCA CATGGAATTC TGTCGCGTCT GCAAGGACGG CGGGGAGCTC CTGTGCTGTG
     3361 ACACATGCCC TTCTTCCTAC CACATCCACT GCCTGAACCC CCCGCTGCCA GAGATCCCAA
     3421 ACGGCGAATG GCTCTGTCCC CGCTGTACTT GTCCAGCTCT TAAGGGCAAA GTGCAGAAGA
     3481 TCCTAATTTG GAAGTGGGGC CAGCCACCGT CTCCCACACC AGTGCCTCGG CCTCCAGATG
     3541 CTGACCCTAA TACCCCGTCG CCCAAGCCCT TGGAGGGGCG GCCAGAGAGG CAGTTCTTTG
     3601 TGAAATGGCA AGGCATGTCT TACTGGCACT GCTCCTGGGT GTCAGAACTG CAGTTGGAGC
     3661 TGCACTGTCA GGTGATGTTC AGAAACTACC AGCGGAAGAA TGATATGGAC GAGCCGCCTT
     3721 CTGGGGACTT TGGTGGAGAT GAAGAGAAGA GCCGGAAGCG AAAGAACAAG GACCCTAAGT
     3781 TTGCAGAGAT GGAAGAGCGC TTCTACCGCT ATGGAATAAA ACCGGAGTGG ATGATGATCC
     3841 ACCGCATCCT CAACCACAGT GTGGACAAGA AGGGCCACGT TCACTATTTA ATCAAGTGGC
     3901 GAGACCTGCC CTATGACCAG GCGTCCTGGG AGAGCGAGGA CGTGGAGATT CAGGACTACG
     3961 ACCTGTTCAA GCAGAGCTAC TGGAACCACA GGGAGTTAAT GAGGGGTGAA GAAGGACGAC
     4021 CCGGCAAGAA GCTTAAGAAG GTGAAGCTAC GGAAACTGGA AAGGCCTCCG GAGACCCCAA
     4081 CTGTTGATCC CACCGTGAAG TATGAGCGAC AGCCGGAGTA TCTGGATGCG ACGGGTGGAA
     4141 CCCTGCATCC CTACCAAATG GAAGGCTTAA ACTGGCTCCG CTTCTCCTGG GCTCAGGGAA
     4201 CCGATACTAT CTTGGCTGAT GAGATGGGCC TTGGGAAAAC TGTGCAGACA GCAGTCTTCC
     4261 TCTACTCCCT CTATAAGGAG GGTCACTCCA AAGGCCCCTT CTTAGTGAGC GCTCCTCTGT
     4321 CCACCATCAT CAACTGGGAG AGAGAGTTTG AGATGTGGGC TCCTGATATG TATGTGGTAA
     4381 CCTATGTGGG TGACAAGGAC AGCCGTGCCA TCATCCGGGA AAATGAGTTC TCCTTTGAAG
     4441 ACAATGCCAT TCGTGGTGGC AAGAAGGCCT CGAGGATGAA GAAAGAAGCA TCGGTGAAAT
     4501 TCCATGTTCT GCTGACATCC TATGAGTTGA TCACCATTGA TATGGCCATC TTGGGTTCTA
     4561 TTGACTGGGC CTGCCTCATT GTGGATcaaG CCCATCGGCT GAAGAACAAC CAGTCTAAGT
     4621 TCTTTCGAGT TTTGAATGGT TACTCACTCC AGCACAAGCT GTTGCTAACT GGAACTCCGT
     4681 TACAGAACAA TCTAGAGGAA CTGTTTCATC TGCTCAACTT TCTCACCCCT GAGAGGTTCC
     4741 ACAACTTAGA AGGCTTCTTG GAGGAGTTTG CAGACATTGC CAAAGAGGAC CAGATTAAAA
     4801 AACTCCACGA CATGCTGGGG CCTCATATGT TGCGGCGGCT CAAAGCTGAC GTCTTCAAGA
     4861 ATATGCCATC CAAGACAGAG CTGATTGTGC GCGTGGAGTT GAGTCCTATG CAGAAGAAGT
     4921 ACTACAAGTA TATTCTCACG CGGAATTTCG AAGCACTTAA TGCTCGAGGT GGTGGCAACC
     4981 AGGTTTCTCT GCTGAACGTG GTGATGGATC TTAAGAAATG CTGCAACCAC CCTTATCTCT
     5041 TCCCTGTGGC AGCAATGGAA GCCCCTAAGA TGCCTAATGG TATGTATGAT GGCAGTGCCC
     5101 TAATCAGAGC ATCTGGGAAG TTGTTGCTGC TGCAGAAGAT GCTTAAGAAC CTGAAAGAGG
     5161 GAGGGCATCG TGTGCTCATC TTCTCCCAGA TGACCAAGAT GTTGGACTTG CTAGAGGATT
     5221 TTTTAGAACA TGAAGGTTAT AAATATGAAC GTATTGATGG TGGAATCACT GGGAACATGC
     5281 GTCAGGAGGC CATTGATCGC TTCAATGCAC CGGGTGCTCA ACAGTTCTGC TTCTTGCTTT
     5341 CCACTCGAGC TGGGGGCCTT GGGATCAATC TGGCCACTGC GGACACAGTT ATTATATATG
     5401 ACTCTGACTG GAACCCCCAT AATGACATCC AGGCCTTTAG CAGAGCCCAC CGTATTGGGC
     5461 AAAATAAGAA GGTGATGATC TACCGGTTTG TGACCCGTGC ATCAGTGGAG GAGCGCATCA
     5521 CGCAGGTGGC AAAGAAGAAG ATGATGCTGA CACATTTAGT GGTACGGCCT GGCCTGGGCT
     5581 CCAAGACAGG CTCAATGTCT AAACAGGAGC TTGATGATAT CCTCAAATTT GGCACTGAGG
     5641 AGCTATTCAA GGATGAAGCC ACGGATGGAG GAGGAGACAA CAAGGAGGGA GAAGACAGCA
     5701 GTGTTATCCA CTATGACGAT AAGGCCATTG AACGACTGCT GGATCGAAAC CAGGATGAGA
     5761 CTGAAGACAC AGAATTGCAG GGCATGAATG AATATTTGAG CTCATTCAAA GTGGCTCAGT
     5821 ATGTGGTACG GGAAGAAGAG ATGGGGGAGG AAGAGGAGGT AGAACGGGAA ATCATAAAAC
     5881 AGGAAGAAAG TGTGGATCCT GACTACTGGG AGAAATTGCT GCGGCACCAT TATGAGCAGC
     5941 AGCAAGAAGA TCTAGCCCGA AATCTGGGCA AAGGAAAAAG AATCCGTAAA CAGGTCAACT
     6001 ACAATGATGG CTCACAGGAG GACCGAGATT GGCAGGACGA CCAGTCCGAC AACCAGTCCG
     6061 ATTACTCAGT GGCCTCAGAG GAAGGTGATG AAGACTTTGA CGAACGGTCA GAAGCTCCCC
     6121 GCAGGCCCAG TCGCAAGGGC CTGCGGAATG ATAAAGATAA GCCATTACCT CCTCTGTTGG
     6181 CCCGTGTTGG TGGGAATATT GAAGTACTTG GTTTTAATGC TCGTCAGCGA AAAGCATTTC
     6241 TTAATGCAAT TATGCGATAT GGCATGCCAC CTCAGGATGC TTTTACCACT CAGTGGCTTG
     6301 TGAGAGATCT TCGAGGCAAG TCAGAGAAAG AATTTAAGGC TTATGTGTCA CTCTTCATGC
     6361 GACATTTGTG TGAGCCTGGG GCAGATGGGG CTGAGACCTT TGCTGATGGC GTCCCACGAG
     6421 AAGGCCTGTC TCGTCAACAT GTTCTCACTA GGATCGGTGT CATGTCTCTG ATTCGAAAGA
     6481 AGGTTCAGGA GTTTGAACAT GTTAATGGAC GCTGGAGCAT GCCCGAACTG GCTGAAGTAG
     6541 AGGAAAACAA AAAAATGTCT CAGCCAGGTT CACCTTCTCC AAAGACTCCT ACACCTTCCA
     6601 CACCAGGGGA CACACAACCC AATACTCCTG CGCCTGTGCC ACCTGCTGAG GATGGGATAA
     6661 AAATAGAGGA AAATAGCCTT AAAGAAGAAG AGAGCACAGA AGGAGAGAAG GAAGTTAAAT
     6721 CTACAGCCCC TGAGGCGACT GTGGAGTGTG CACAGCCCCC TGCCCCTGCC CCTGCCACTG
     6781 CCCCTGCCAC TGCCACTGCC CCTGAGGATG ACAAGGCTCC TGCTGAGCCT CCTGAGGGGG
     6841 AGGAAAAAGT GGAAAAGGCA GAGGTGAAGG AGAGAACAGA GGAGCCTATG GAGACAGAGG
     6901 CCAAAGGTAC TACTGAGGTG GAGAAAGTGG AGGAGAAGTC TGCGGTAGAC CTGACCCCGA
     6961 TCGTGGTGGA AGACAAAGAA GAGAAGAAGG AGGAGGAGGA GAAAAAGGAC GTGATGCTTC
     7021 AGAATGGAGA AACTCCCAAG GATCTTAGTG ATGAGAAGCA GAAGAAAAAC AGCAAACAGC
     7081 GTTTCATGTT CAACATTGCA GATGGTGGTT TTACTGAGTT GCACTCACTG TGGCAGAATG
     7141 AAGAGCGGGC AGCCACAGTC ACTAAGAAGA CTTACGAGAT CTGGCACCGT CGCCATGATT
     7201 ACTGGCTGCT GGCTGGCATT ATAAACCACG GCTATGCCCG GTGGCAGGAC ATCCAGAATG
     7261 ACCCACGGTA TGCCATCCTC AATGAGCCTT TCAAGGGTGA AATGAATCGT GGCAATTTTC
     7321 TAGAGATCAA GAATAAATTT TTAGCTCGAA GATTCAAGCT CTTAGAACAA GCCCTGGTGA
     7381 TCGAGGAGCA GCTTCGCAGG GCAGCTTACC TGAACATGTC CGAGGACCCC TCTCACCCGT
     7441 CTATGGCCCT TAACACCCGC TTCGCTGAGG TGGAGTGTTT GGCAGAAAGT CACCAGCACC
     7501 TGTCCAAGGA GTCGATGGCA GGGAATAAGC CGGCCAATGC AGTCCTACAC AAAGTCCTGA
     7561 AACAGCTGGA GGAACTGTTG AGTGACATGA AAGCTGATGT GACGCGGCTC CCAGCCACCA
     7621 TTGCCCGCAT CCCCCCAGTC GCTGTGAGGT TACAGATGTC AGAGCGGAAC ATTCTCAGCC
     7681 GCCTGGCAAA CAGGGCGCCA GAACCTCCCC CACAGCAGGT AGCCCAGCAG CAGggaggtg
     7741 gaggtagcgg tgatgggtca ggtggaggtg gaagcggaga tggttccggt ggaggttccA
     7801 TGTTTCAAAT TCCTGTGCAG AATCTTGACA ACATCAGcAA GGTGCGGAAG AGGGTGAAAG
     7861 GCATCCTTGT GGATATTGGC CTTGACAGCT GCAAGGAGCT GATGAAGGTG AGTGACAGGG
     7921 GACAGCGAGG CCAGAGAGTG GCCAGGTAAT GAGGAGTCCA GTGTTAGAAG TCACAGAGCA
     7981 GGCCTTTGGA GTGGAGATTG GAGAGTTGAG AATGGATAAA ATTCCTCAAA AAAATGGGAT
     8041 TTCCTAAAGC TTTGAAAGAC AGTAGGATGA AATCTAAGAG ATGTAAGGTA ATGACAGATC
     8101 ACTAAGGTAC CGGCATCCCA CGGGGCTCTC TGAGAAGGGA TAGAAACTAT CGGGGGCTCT
     8161 TCAACAATAT TTATACTTAC CTACTTATTG TTAAGAATCC TGGTAACTTA GTTGTTCACT
     8221 ACTAGATTTC AGTTACAAAT AAAGCCTAAT TCAAAGCCTG AAATATTCTT AATAAGATTA
     8281 AGAAACTGGC CAGGAATTCa tcaagcttat cgataccgtc gacctcgagg gggggcccgg
     8341 tacccagctt ttgttccctt tagtgagggt taattgcgcg cttggcgtaa tcatggtcat
     8401 agctgtttcc tgtgtgaaat tgttatccgc tcacaattcc acacaacata cgagccggaa
     8461 gcataaagtg taaagcctgg ggtgcctaat gagtgagcta actcacatta attgcgttgc
     8521 gctcactgcc cgctttccag tcgggaaacc tgtcgtgcca gctgcattaa tgaatcggcc
     8581 aacgcgcggg gagaggcggt ttgcgtattg ggcgctcttc cgcttcctcg ctcactgact
     8641 cgctgcgctc ggtcgttcgg ctgcggcgag cggtatcagc tcactcaaag gcggtaatac
     8701 ggttatccac agaatcaggg gataacgcag gaaagaacat gtgagcaaaa ggccagcaaa
     8761 aggccaggaa ccgtaaaaag gccgcgttgc tggcgttttt ccataggctc cgcccccctg
     8821 acgagcatca caaaaatcga cgctcaagtc agaggtggcg aaacccgaca ggactataaa
     8881 gataccaggc gtttccccct ggaagctccc tcgtgcgctc tcctgttccg accctgccgc
     8941 ttaccggata cctgtccgcc tttctccctt cgggaagcgt ggcgctttct catagctcac
     9001 gctgtaggta tctcagttcg gtgtaggtcg ttcgctccaa gctgggctgt gtgcacgaac
     9061 cccccgttca gcccgaccgc tgcgccttat ccggtaacta tcgtcttgag tccaacccgg
     9121 taagacacga cttatcgcca ctggcagcag ccactggtaa caggattagc agagcgaggt
     9181 atgtaggcgg tgctacagag ttcttgaagt ggtggcctaa ctacggctac actagaagga
     9241 cagtatttgg tatctgcgct ctgctgaagc cagttacctt cggaaaaaga gttggtagct
     9301 cttgatccgg caaacaaacc accgctggta gcggtggttt ttttgtttgc aagcagcaga
     9361 ttacgcgcag aaaaaaagga tctcaagaag atcctttgat cttttctacg gggtctgacg
     9421 ctcagtggaa cgaaaactca cgttaaggga ttttggtcat gagattatca aaaaggatct
     9481 tcacctagat ccttttaaat taaaaatgaa gttttaaatc aatctaaagt atatatgagt
     9541 aaacttggtc tgacagttac caatgcttaa tcagtgaggc acctatctca gcgatctgtc
     9601 tatttcgttc atccatagtt gcctgactcc ccgtcgtgta gataactacg atacgggagg
     9661 gcttaccatc tggccccagt gctgcaatga taccgcgaga cccacgctca ccggctccag
     9721 atttatcagc aataaaccag ccagccggaa gggccgagcg cagaagtggt cctgcaactt
     9781 tatccgcctc catccagtct attaattgtt gccgggaagc tagagtaagt agttcgccag
     9841 ttaatagttt gcgcaacgtt gttgccattg ctacaggcat cgtggtgtca cgctcgtcgt
     9901 ttggtatggc ttcattcagc tccggttccc aacgatcaag gcgagttaca tgatccccca
     9961 tgttgtgcaa aaaagcggtt agctccttcg gtcctccgat cgttgtcaga agtaagttgg
    10021 ccgcagtgtt atcactcatg gttatggcag cactgcataa ttctcttact gtcatgccat
    10081 ccgtaagatg cttttctgtg actggtgagt actcaaccaa gtcattctga gaatagtgta
    10141 tgcggcgacc gagttgctct tgcccggcgt caatacggga taataccgcg ccacatagca
    10201 gaactttaaa agtgctcatc attggaaaac gttcttcggg gcgaaaactc tcaaggatct
    10261 taccgctgtt gagatccagt tcgatgtaac ccactcgtgc acccaactga tcttcagcat
    10321 cttttacttt caccagcgtt tctgggtgag caaaaacagg aaggcaaaat gccgcaaaaa
    10381 agggaataag ggcgacacgg aaatgttgaa tactcatact cttccttttt caatattatt
    10441 gaagcattta tcagggttat tgtctcatga gcggatacat atttgaatgt atttagaaaa
    10501 ataaacaaat aggggttccg cgcacatttc cccgaaaagt gccac
//
