# Supplementary material for: Remodeling Activity of ChAHP Restricts Transcription Factor Access to Chromatin
Source: bioRxiv preprint, doi:10.1101/2025.07.03.662926, version 1 (2025-07-05)
Supplement: Plasmid Genebank files [file 662926_file06.zip › Data S1_PlasmidGenbankFiles/pmb2439_pc2p_grna_adnpdn.gb]

LOCUS       pMB2439_pC2P_gRNA_ADNPd 9185 bp ds-DNA     circular     02-JUN-2025
DEFINITION  .
KEYWORDS    "creator:Matyas Flemr" "marker:AmpR, PuroR, AAV2 ITR"
FEATURES             Location/Qualifiers
     promoter        1..241
                     /label="U6 promoter"
                     /ApEinfo_revcolor="#c6c9d1"
                     /ApEinfo_fwdcolor="#c6c9d1"
     misc_feature    250..269
                     /label="gRNA sequence"
                     /ApEinfo_revcolor="#d6b295"
                     /ApEinfo_fwdcolor="#d6b295"
     misc_RNA        270..345
                     /label="gRNA scaffold"
                     /ApEinfo_revcolor="#85dae9"
                     /ApEinfo_fwdcolor="#85dae9"
     misc_feature    442..728
                     /label="CMV enhancer"
                     /ApEinfo_revcolor="#b7e6d7"
                     /ApEinfo_fwdcolor="#b7e6d7"
     promoter        729..1006
                     /label="chicken β-actin promoter"
                     /ApEinfo_revcolor="#c6c9d1"
                     /ApEinfo_fwdcolor="#c6c9d1"
     CDS             1256..1321
                     /label="3xFLAG"
                     /ApEinfo_revcolor="#ff9ccd"
                     /ApEinfo_fwdcolor="#ff9ccd"
     CDS             1328..1348
                     /label="SV40 NLS"
                     /ApEinfo_revcolor="#993366"
                     /ApEinfo_fwdcolor="#993366"
     CDS             1373..5473
                     /label="Cas9"
                     /ApEinfo_revcolor="#993366"
                     /ApEinfo_fwdcolor="#993366"
     CDS             5474..5521
                     /label="nucleoplasmin NLS"
                     /ApEinfo_revcolor="#993366"
                     /ApEinfo_fwdcolor="#993366"
     CDS             5537..5593
                     /label="P2A"
                     /ApEinfo_revcolor="#ff9ccd"
                     /ApEinfo_fwdcolor="#ff9ccd"
     CDS             5600..6196
                     /label="PuroR"
                     /ApEinfo_revcolor="#b7e6d7"
                     /ApEinfo_fwdcolor="#b7e6d7"
     polyA_signal    6232..6439
                     /label="bGH poly(A) signal"
                     /ApEinfo_revcolor="#b4abac"
                     /ApEinfo_fwdcolor="#b4abac"
     repeat_region   6448..6588
                     /label="AAV2 ITR"
                     /ApEinfo_revcolor="#f8d3a9"
                     /ApEinfo_fwdcolor="#f8d3a9"
     rep_origin      6663..7118
                     /label="f1 ori"
                     /ApEinfo_revcolor="#ffef86"
                     /ApEinfo_fwdcolor="#ffef86"
     promoter        7400..7504
                     /label="AmpR promoter"
                     /ApEinfo_revcolor="#c6c9d1"
                     /ApEinfo_fwdcolor="#c6c9d1"
     CDS             7505..7573
                     /label="AmpR"
                     /ApEinfo_revcolor="#b7e6d7"
                     /ApEinfo_fwdcolor="#b7e6d7"
     CDS             7574..8365
                     /label="AmpR"
                     /ApEinfo_revcolor="#b7e6d7"
                     /ApEinfo_fwdcolor="#b7e6d7"
     rep_origin      8536..9124
                     /label="ori"
                     /ApEinfo_revcolor="#ffef86"
                     /ApEinfo_fwdcolor="#ffef86"
ORIGIN
        1 gagggcctat ttcccatgat tccttcatat ttgcatatac gatacaaggc tgttagagag
       61 ataattggaa ttaatttgac tgtaaacaca aagatattag tacaaaatac gtgacgtaga
      121 aagtaataat ttcttgggta gtttgcagtt ttaaaattat gttttaaaat ggactatcat
      181 atgcttaccg taacttgaaa gtatttcgat ttcttggctt tatatatctt gtggaaagga
      241 cgaaacaccC TGCCAAGCAT AGTTTCTATg ttttagagct agaaatagca agttaaaata
      301 aggctagtcc gttatcaact tgaaaaagtg gcaccgagtc ggtgcttttt tgttttagag
      361 ctagaaatag caagttaaaa taaggctagt ccgtttttag cgcgtgcgcc aattctgcag
      421 acaaatggct ctagaggtac ccgttacata acttacggta aatggcccgc ctggctgacc
      481 gcccaacgac ccccgcccat tgacgtcaat agtaacgcca atagggactt tccattgacg
      541 tcaatgggtg gagtatttac ggtaaactgc ccacttggca gtacatcaag tgtatcatat
      601 gccaagtacg ccccctattg acgtcaatga cggtaaatgg cccgcctggc attgtgccca
      661 gtacatgacc ttatgggact ttcctacttg gcagtacatc tacgtattag tcatcgctat
      721 taccatggtc gaggtgagcc ccacgttctg cttcactctc cccatctccc ccccctcccc
      781 acccccaatt ttgtatttat ttatttttta attattttgt gcagcgatgg gggcgggggg
      841 gggggggggg cgcgcgccag gcggggcggg gcggggcgag gggcggggcg gggcgaggcg
      901 gagaggtgcg gcggcagcca atcagagcgg cgcgctccga aagtttcctt ttatggcgag
      961 gcggcggcgg cggcggccct ataaaaagcg aagcgcgcgg cgggcgggag tcgctgcgac
     1021 gctgccttcg ccccgtgccc cgctccgccg ccgcctcgcg ccgcccgccc cggctctgac
     1081 tgaccgcgtt actcccacag gtgagcgggc gggacggccc ttctcctccg ggctgtaatt
     1141 agctgagcaa gaggtaaggg tttaagggat ggttggttgg tggggtatta atgtttaatt
     1201 acctggagca cctgcctgaa atcacttttt ttcaggttgg accggtgcca ccatggacta
     1261 taaggaccac gacggagact acaaggatca tgatattgat tacaaagacg atgacgataa
     1321 gatggcccca aagaagaagc ggaaggtcgg tatccacgga gtcccagcag ccgacaagaa
     1381 gtacagcatc ggcctggaca tcggcaccaa ctctgtgggc tgggccgtga tcaccgacga
     1441 gtacaaggtg cccagcaaga aattcaaggt gctgggcaac accgaccggc acagcatcaa
     1501 gaagaacctg atcggagccc tgctgttcga cagcggcgaa acagccgagg ccacccggct
     1561 gaagagaacc gccagaagaa gatacaccag acggaagaac cggatctgct atctgcaaga
     1621 gatcttcagc aacgagatgg ccaaggtgga cgacagcttc ttccacagac tggaagagtc
     1681 cttcctggtg gaagaggata agaagcacga gcggcacccc atcttcggca acatcgtgga
     1741 cgaggtggcc taccacgaga agtaccccac catctaccac ctgagaaaga aactggtgga
     1801 cagcaccgac aaggccgacc tgcggctgat ctatctggcc ctggcccaca tgatcaagtt
     1861 ccggggccac ttcctgatcg agggcgacct gaaccccgac aacagcgacg tggacaagct
     1921 gttcatccag ctggtgcaga cctacaacca gctgttcgag gaaaacccca tcaacgccag
     1981 cggcgtggac gccaaggcca tcctgtctgc cagactgagc aagagcagac ggctggaaaa
     2041 tctgatcgcc cagctgcccg gcgagaagaa gaatggcctg ttcggaaacc tgattgccct
     2101 gagcctgggc ctgaccccca acttcaagag caacttcgac ctggccgagg atgccaaact
     2161 gcagctgagc aaggacacct acgacgacga cctggacaac ctgctggccc agatcggcga
     2221 ccagtacgcc gacctgtttc tggccgccaa gaacctgtcc gacgccatcc tgctgagcga
     2281 catcctgaga gtgaacaccg agatcaccaa ggcccccctg agcgcctcta tgatcaagag
     2341 atacgacgag caccaccagg acctgaccct gctgaaagct ctcgtgcggc agcagctgcc
     2401 tgagaagtac aaagagattt tcttcgacca gagcaagaac ggctacgccg gctacattga
     2461 cggcggagcc agccaggaag agttctacaa gttcatcaag cccatcctgg aaaagatgga
     2521 cggcaccgag gaactgctcg tgaagctgaa cagagaggac ctgctgcgga agcagcggac
     2581 cttcgacaac ggcagcatcc cccaccagat ccacctggga gagctgcacg ccattctgcg
     2641 gcggcaggaa gatttttacc cattcctgaa ggacaaccgg gaaaagatcg agaagatcct
     2701 gaccttccgc atcccctact acgtgggccc tctggccagg ggaaacagca gattcgcctg
     2761 gatgaccaga aagagcgagg aaaccatcac cccctggaac ttcgaggaag tggtggacaa
     2821 gggcgcttcc gcccagagct tcatcgagcg gatgaccaac ttcgataaga acctgcccaa
     2881 cgagaaggtg ctgcccaagc acagcctgct gtacgagtac ttcaccgtgt ataacgagct
     2941 gaccaaagtg aaatacgtga ccgagggaat gagaaagccc gccttcctga gcggcgagca
     3001 gaaaaaggcc atcgtggacc tgctgttcaa gaccaaccgg aaagtgaccg tgaagcagct
     3061 gaaagaggac tacttcaaga aaatcgagtg cttcgactcc gtggaaatct ccggcgtgga
     3121 agatcggttc aacgcctccc tgggcacata ccacgatctg ctgaaaatta tcaaggacaa
     3181 ggacttcctg gacaatgagg aaaacgagga cattctggaa gatatcgtgc tgaccctgac
     3241 actgtttgag gacagagaga tgatcgagga acggctgaaa acctatgccc acctgttcga
     3301 cgacaaagtg atgaagcagc tgaagcggcg gagatacacc ggctggggca ggctgagccg
     3361 gaagctgatc aacggcatcc gggacaagca gtccggcaag acaatcctgg atttcctgaa
     3421 gtccgacggc ttcgccaaca gaaacttcat gcagctgatc cacgacgaca gcctgacctt
     3481 taaagaggac atccagaaag cccaggtgtc cggccagggc gatagcctgc acgagcacat
     3541 tgccaatctg gccggcagcc ccgccattaa gaagggcatc ctgcagacag tgaaggtggt
     3601 ggacgagctc gtgaaagtga tgggccggca caagcccgag aacatcgtga tcgaaatggc
     3661 cagagagaac cagaccaccc agaagggaca gaagaacagc cgcgagagaa tgaagcggat
     3721 cgaagagggc atcaaagagc tgggcagcca gatcctgaaa gaacaccccg tggaaaacac
     3781 ccagctgcag aacgagaagc tgtacctgta ctacctgcag aatgggcggg atatgtacgt
     3841 ggaccaggaa ctggacatca accggctgtc cgactacgat gtggaccata tcgtgcctca
     3901 gagctttctg aaggacgact ccatcgacaa caaggtgctg accagaagcg acaagaaccg
     3961 gggcaagagc gacaacgtgc cctccgaaga ggtcgtgaag aagatgaaga actactggcg
     4021 gcagctgctg aacgccaagc tgattaccca gagaaagttc gacaatctga ccaaggccga
     4081 gagaggcggc ctgagcgaac tggataaggc cggcttcatc aagagacagc tggtggaaac
     4141 ccggcagatc acaaagcacg tggcacagat cctggactcc cggatgaaca ctaagtacga
     4201 cgagaatgac aagctgatcc gggaagtgaa agtgatcacc ctgaagtcca agctggtgtc
     4261 cgatttccgg aaggatttcc agttttacaa agtgcgcgag atcaacaact accaccacgc
     4321 ccacgacgcc tacctgaacg ccgtcgtggg aaccgccctg atcaaaaagt accctaagct
     4381 ggaaagcgag ttcgtgtacg gcgactacaa ggtgtacgac gtgcggaaga tgatcgccaa
     4441 gagcgagcag gaaatcggca aggctaccgc caagtacttc ttctacagca acatcatgaa
     4501 ctttttcaag accgagatta ccctggccaa cggcgagatc cggaagcggc ctctgatcga
     4561 gacaaacggc gaaaccgggg agatcgtgtg ggataagggc cgggattttg ccaccgtgcg
     4621 gaaagtgctg agcatgcccc aagtgaatat cgtgaaaaag accgaggtgc agacaggcgg
     4681 cttcagcaaa gagtctatcc tgcccaagag gaacagcgat aagctgatcg ccagaaagaa
     4741 ggactgggac cctaagaagt acggcggctt cgacagcccc accgtggcct attctgtgct
     4801 ggtggtggcc aaagtggaaa agggcaagtc caagaaactg aagagtgtga aagagctgct
     4861 ggggatcacc atcatggaaa gaagcagctt cgagaagaat cccatcgact ttctggaagc
     4921 caagggctac aaagaagtga aaaaggacct gatcatcaag ctgcctaagt actccctgtt
     4981 cgagctggaa aacggccgga agagaatgct ggcctctgcc ggcgaactgc agaagggaaa
     5041 cgaactggcc ctgccctcca aatatgtgaa cttcctgtac ctggccagcc actatgagaa
     5101 gctgaagggc tcccccgagg ataatgagca gaaacagctg tttgtggaac agcacaagca
     5161 ctacctggac gagatcatcg agcagatcag cgagttctcc aagagagtga tcctggccga
     5221 cgctaatctg gacaaagtgc tgtccgccta caacaagcac cgggataagc ccatcagaga
     5281 gcaggccgag aatatcatcc acctgtttac cctgaccaat ctgggagccc ctgccgcctt
     5341 caagtacttt gacaccacca tcgaccggaa gaggtacacc agcaccaaag aggtgctgga
     5401 cgccaccctg atccaccaga gcatcaccgg cctgtacgag acacggatcg acctgtctca
     5461 gctgggaggc gacaaaaggc cggcggccac gaaaaaggcc ggccaggcaa aaaagaaaaa
     5521 gctcgaggga agcggagcta ctaacttcag cctgctgaag caggctggag atgtggagga
     5581 gaaccctgga cctactagta ccgagtacaa gcccacggtg cgcctcgcca cccgcgacga
     5641 cgtccccagg gccgtacgca ccctcgccgc cgcgttcgcc gactaccccg ccacgcgcca
     5701 caccgtcgat ccggaccgcc acatcgagcg ggtcaccgag ctgcaagaac tcttcctcac
     5761 gcgcgtcggg ctcgacatcg gcaaggtgtg ggtcgcggac gacggcgccg cggtggcggt
     5821 ctggaccacg ccggagagcg tcgaagcggg ggcggtgttc gccgagatcg gcccgcgcat
     5881 ggccgagttg agcggttccc ggctggccgc gcagcaacag atggaaggcc tcctggcgcc
     5941 gcaccggccc aaggagcccg cgtggttcct ggccaccgtc ggcgtctcgc ccgaccacca
     6001 gggcaagggt ctgggcagcg ccgtcgtgct ccccggagtg gaggcggccg agcgcgccgg
     6061 ggtgcccgcc ttcctggaaa cctccgcgcc ccgcaacctc cccttctacg agcggctcgg
     6121 cttcaccgtc accgccgacg tcgaggtgcc cgaaggaccg cgcacctggt gcatgacccg
     6181 caagcccggt gcctgatcga taaattccta gagctcgctg atcagcctcg actgtgcctt
     6241 ctagttgcca gccatctgtt gtttgcccct cccccgtgcc ttccttgacc ctggaaggtg
     6301 ccactcccac tgtcctttcc taataaaatg aggaaattgc atcgcattgt ctgagtaggt
     6361 gtcattctat tctggggggt ggggtggggc aggacagcaa gggggaggat tgggaagaga
     6421 atagcaggca tgctggggag cggccgcagg aacccctagt gatggagttg gccactccct
     6481 ctctgcgcgc tcgctcgctc actgaggccg ggcgaccaaa ggtcgcccga cgcccgggct
     6541 ttgcccgggc ggcctcagtg agcgagcgag cgcgcagctg cctgcagggg cgcctgatgc
     6601 ggtattttct ccttacgcat ctgtgcggta tttcacaccg catannnnnn nnnnnnnnnn
     6661 nnnnnnnnnn nnnnnnnnnn nnnnnnnnnn nnnnnnnnnn nnnnnnnnnn nnnnnnnnnn
     6721 nnnnnnnnnn nnnnnnnnnn nnnnnnnnnn nnnnnnnnnn nnnnnnnnnn nnnnnnnnnn
     6781 nnnnnncnnn nnnnnnnnnn nnnnnnnnnn nnnnnnnnnn nnnnnnnnnn nnnnnnnnnn
     6841 nnnnnnnnnn nnnnnnnnnn nnnnnnnnnn nnnnnnnnnn nnnnnnnnnn nnnnnnnnnn
     6901 nnnnnnnnnn nnnnnnnnnn nnnnnnnncc tttgacgttg gagtccacgt tctttaatag
     6961 tggactcttg ttccaaactg gaacaacact caaccctatc tcgggctatt cttttgattt
     7021 ataagggatt ttgccgattt cggcctattg gttaaaaaat gagctgattt aacaaaaatt
     7081 taacgcgaat tttaacaaaa tattaacgtt tacaatttta tggtgcactc tcagtacaat
     7141 ctgctctgat gccgcatagt taagccagcc ccgacacccg ccaacacccg ctgacgcgcc
     7201 ctgacgggct tgtctgctcc cggcatccgc ttacagacaa gctgtgaccg tctccgggag
     7261 ctgcatgtgt cagaggtttt caccgtcatc accgaaacgc gcgagacgaa agggcctcgt
     7321 gatacgccta tttttatagg ttaatgtcat gataataatg gtttcttaga cgtcaggtgg
     7381 cacttttcgg ggaaatgtgc gcggaacccc tatttgttta tttttctaaa tacattcaaa
     7441 tatgtatccg ctcatgagac aataaccctg ataaatgctt caataatatt gaaaaaggaa
     7501 gagtatgagt attcaacatt tccgtgtcgc ccttattccc ttttttgcgg cattttgcct
     7561 tcctgttttt gctcacccag aaacgctggt gaaagtaaaa gatgctgaag atcagttggg
     7621 tgcacgagtg ggttacatcg aactggatct caacagcggt aagatccttg agagttttcg
     7681 ccccgaagaa cgttttccaa tgatgagcac ttttaaagtt ctgctatgtg gcgcggtatt
     7741 atcccgtatt gacgccgggc aagagcaact cggtcgccgc atacactatt ctcagaatga
     7801 cttggttgag tactcaccag tcacagaaaa gcatcttacg gatggcatga cagtaagaga
     7861 attatgcagt gctgccataa ccatgagtga taacactgcg gccaacttac ttctgacaac
     7921 gatcggagga ccgaaggagc taaccgcttt tttgcacaac atgggggatc atgtaactcg
     7981 ccttgatcgt tgggaaccgg agctgaatga agccatacca aacgacgagc gtgacaccac
     8041 gatgcctgta gcaatggcaa caacgttgcg caaactatta actggcgaac tacttactct
     8101 agcttcccgg caacaattaa tagactggat ggaggcggat aaagttgcag gaccacttct
     8161 gcgctcggcc cttccggctg gctggtttat tgctgataaa tctggagccg gtgagcgtgg
     8221 aagccgcggt atcattgcag cactggggcc agatggtaag ccctcccgta tcgtagttat
     8281 ctacacgacg gggagtcagg caactatgga tgaacgaaat agacagatcg ctgagatagg
     8341 tgcctcactg attaagcatt ggtaactgtc agaccaagtt tactcatata tactttagat
     8401 tgatttaaaa cttcattttt aatttaaaag gatctaggtg aagatccttt ttgataatct
     8461 catgaccaaa atcccttaac gtgagttttc gttccactga gcgtcagacc ccgtagaaaa
     8521 gatcaaagga tcttcttgag atcctttttt tctgcgcgta atctgctgct tgcaaacaaa
     8581 aaaaccaccg ctaccagcgg tggtttgttt gccggatcaa gagctaccaa ctctttttcc
     8641 gaaggtaact ggcttcagca gagcgcagat accaaatact gtccttctag tgtagccgta
     8701 gttaggccac cacttcaaga actctgtagc accgcctaca tacctcgctc tgctaatcct
     8761 gttaccagtg gctgctgcca gtggcgataa gtcgtgtctt accgggttgg actcaagacg
     8821 atagttaccg gataaggcgc agcggtcggg ctgaacgggg ggttcgtgca cacagcccag
     8881 cttggagcga acgacctaca ccgaactgag atacctacag cgtgagctat gagaaagcgc
     8941 cacgcttccc gaagggagaa aggcggacag gtatccggta agcggcaggg tcggaacagg
     9001 agagcgcacg agggagcttc cagggggaaa cgcctggtat ctttatagtc ctgtcgggtt
     9061 tcgccacctc tgacttgagc gtcgattttt gtgatgctcg tcaggggggc ggatcctatg
     9121 gaaaaacgcc agcaacgcgg cctttttacg gttcctggcc ttttgctggc cttttgctca
     9181 catgt
//
