# Supplementary material for: Remodeling Activity of ChAHP Restricts Transcription Factor Access to Chromatin
Source: bioRxiv preprint, doi:10.1101/2025.07.03.662926, version 1 (2025-07-05)
Supplement: Plasmid Genebank files [file 662926_file06.zip › Data S1_PlasmidGenbankFiles/pmb1996_pef1-b_adnp_43-1108-3flagavi.gb]

LOCUS       pMB1996_pEF1-B_ADNP_43- 8280 bp ds-DNA     circular     22-APR-2022
DEFINITION  .
KEYWORDS    "creator:Matyas Flemr" "marker:AmpR"
FEATURES             Location/Qualifiers
     promoter        10..1191
                     /label="EF-1α promoter"
                     /ApEinfo_revcolor="#c6c9d1"
                     /ApEinfo_fwdcolor="#c6c9d1"
     intron          240..1182
                     /label="EF-1α intron A"
                     /ApEinfo_revcolor="#a187be"
                     /ApEinfo_fwdcolor="#a187be"
     primer          1047..1066
                     /label="mb11938"
                     /note="sequence: tgagtgggtggagactgaag"
                     /ApEinfo_revcolor="#b4abac"
                     /ApEinfo_fwdcolor="#b4abac"
     primer          1139..1159
                     /label="mb04620"
                     /note="sequence: tcaagcctcagacagtggttc"
                     /ApEinfo_revcolor="#c7b0e3"
                     /ApEinfo_fwdcolor="#c7b0e3"
     primer          complement(1156..1191)
                     /label="pEF1B_Gib_R"
                     /note="sequence: tcacgacacctgaaatggaagaaaaaaactttgaac"
                     /ApEinfo_revcolor="#d59687"
                     /ApEinfo_fwdcolor="#d59687"
     CDS             1192..1194
                     /label="Translation 1192-1194"
                     /translation="M"
     CDS             1192..4389
                     /label="ADNP"
                     /ApEinfo_revcolor="#b7e6d7"
                     /ApEinfo_fwdcolor="#b7e6d7"
     CDS             1192..4536
                     /label="Translation 1192-4536"
                     /translation="MNDFYLKNTTWEDVGLWDPSLTKNQDYRTKPFCCSACPFSSKFFSAYKSHFRNVHSEDFENRILLNCPYCTFNADKKTLETHIKIFHAPNSSAPSSSLSTFKDKNKNDGLKPKQADNVEQAVYYCKKCTYRDPLYEIVRKHIYREHFQHVAAPYIAKAGEKSLNGAVSLGTNAREECNIHCKRCLFMPKSYEALVQHVIEDHERIGYQVTAMIGHTNVVVPRAKPLMLIAPKPQDKKGMGLPPRISSLASGNVRSLPSQQMVNRLSIPKPNLNSTGVNMMSNVHLQQNNYGVKSVGQSYGVGQSVRLGLGGNAPVSIPQQSQSVKQLLPSGNGRSFGLGAEQRPPAAARYSLQTANTSLPPGQVKSPSVSQSQASRVLGQSSSKPPPAATGPPPSNHCATQKWKICTICNELFPENVYSVHFEKEHKAEKVPAVANYIMKIHNFTSKCLYCNRYLPTDTLLNHMLIHGLSCPYCRSTFNDVEKMAAHMRMVHIDEEMGPKTDSTLSFDLTLQQGSHTNIHLLVTTYNLRDAPAESVAYHAQNNAPVPPKPQPKVQEKADVPVKSSPQAAVPYKKDVGKTLCPLCFSILKGPISDALAHHLRERHQVIQTVHPVEKKLTYKCIHCLGVYTSNMTASTITLHLVHCRGVGKTQNGQDKTNAPSRLNQSPGLAPVKRTYEQMEFPLLKKRKLEEDADSPSCFEEKPEEPVVLALDPKGHEDDSYEARKSFLTKYFNKQPYPTRREIEKLAASLWLWKSDIASHFSNKRKKCVRDCEKYKPGVLLGFNMKELNKVKHEMDFDAEWLFENHDEKDSRVNASKTVDKKHNLGKEDDSFSDSFEHLEEESNGSGSPFDPVFEVEPKIPSDNLEEPVPKVIPEGALESEKLDQKEEEEEEEEEDGSKYETIHLTEEPAKLMHDASDSEVDQDDVVEWKDGASPSESGPGSQQISDFEDNTCEMKPGTWSDESSQSEDARSSKPAAKKKATVQDDTEQLKWKNSSYGKVEGFWSKDQSQWENASENAERLPNPQIEWQNSTIDSEDGEQFDSMTDGVADPMHGSLTGVKLSSQQAGSGSGSGSGSGDYKDHDGDYKDHDIDYKDDDDKAGLNDIFEAQKIEWHE"
     CDS             1195..4389
                     /label="Translation 1195-4389"
                     /translation="NDFYLKNTTWEDVGLWDPSLTKNQDYRTKPFCCSACPFSSKFFSAYKSHFRNVHSEDFENRILLNCPYCTFNADKKTLETHIKIFHAPNSSAPSSSLSTFKDKNKNDGLKPKQADNVEQAVYYCKKCTYRDPLYEIVRKHIYREHFQHVAAPYIAKAGEKSLNGAVSLGTNAREECNIHCKRCLFMPKSYEALVQHVIEDHERIGYQVTAMIGHTNVVVPRAKPLMLIAPKPQDKKGMGLPPRISSLASGNVRSLPSQQMVNRLSIPKPNLNSTGVNMMSNVHLQQNNYGVKSVGQSYGVGQSVRLGLGGNAPVSIPQQSQSVKQLLPSGNGRSFGLGAEQRPPAAARYSLQTANTSLPPGQVKSPSVSQSQASRVLGQSSSKPPPAATGPPPSNHCATQKWKICTICNELFPENVYSVHFEKEHKAEKVPAVANYIMKIHNFTSKCLYCNRYLPTDTLLNHMLIHGLSCPYCRSTFNDVEKMAAHMRMVHIDEEMGPKTDSTLSFDLTLQQGSHTNIHLLVTTYNLRDAPAESVAYHAQNNAPVPPKPQPKVQEKADVPVKSSPQAAVPYKKDVGKTLCPLCFSILKGPISDALAHHLRERHQVIQTVHPVEKKLTYKCIHCLGVYTSNMTASTITLHLVHCRGVGKTQNGQDKTNAPSRLNQSPGLAPVKRTYEQMEFPLLKKRKLEEDADSPSCFEEKPEEPVVLALDPKGHEDDSYEARKSFLTKYFNKQPYPTRREIEKLAASLWLWKSDIASHFSNKRKKCVRDCEKYKPGVLLGFNMKELNKVKHEMDFDAEWLFENHDEKDSRVNASKTVDKKHNLGKEDDSFSDSFEHLEEESNGSGSPFDPVFEVEPKIPSDNLEEPVPKVIPEGALESEKLDQKEEEEEEEEEDGSKYETIHLTEEPAKLMHDASDSEVDQDDVVEWKDGASPSESGPGSQQISDFEDNTCEMKPGTWSDESSQSEDARSSKPAAKKKATVQDDTEQLKWKNSSYGKVEGFWSKDQSQWENASENAERLPNPQIEWQNSTIDSEDGEQFDSMTDGVADPMHGSLTGVKLSSQQA"
     primer          1472..1491
                     /label="mb08786"
                     /note="sequence: caagtagcagcctcagcact"
                     /ApEinfo_revcolor="#b7e6d7"
                     /ApEinfo_fwdcolor="#b7e6d7"
     primer          2149..2169
                     /label="mb11774"
                     /note="sequence: CAGTCTCAGTCCGTGAAACAG"
                     /ApEinfo_revcolor="#f58a5e"
                     /ApEinfo_fwdcolor="#f58a5e"
     primer          3167..3186
                     /label="mb13923"
                     /note="sequence: CACCTTCTCGGCTCAATCAG"
                     /ApEinfo_revcolor="#9eafd2"
                     /ApEinfo_fwdcolor="#9eafd2"
     primer          3986..4006
                     /label="mb08219"
                     /note="sequence: gtgcttcaccatctgagagtg"
                     /ApEinfo_revcolor="#ff9ccd"
                     /ApEinfo_fwdcolor="#ff9ccd"
     primer          complement(4366..4389)
                     /label="ADNP-4GS_Gib_R"
                     /note="sequence: GCTTCCGCTTCCGCTTCCGCTTCCGGCTTGCTGGCTGCTCAGCTTCAC"
                     /ApEinfo_revcolor="#84b0dc"
                     /ApEinfo_fwdcolor="#84b0dc"
     misc_feature    4396..4419
                     /label="4xGS linker"
                     /ApEinfo_revcolor="#b1ff67"
                     /ApEinfo_fwdcolor="#b1ff67"
     Affinity tag    4423..4488
                     /label="3xFLAG"
                     /ApEinfo_revcolor="#b7e6d7"
                     /ApEinfo_fwdcolor="#b7e6d7"
     CDS             4423..4536
                     /label="Translation 4423-4536"
                     /translation="DYKDHDGDYKDHDIDYKDDDDKAGLNDIFEAQKIEWHE"
     Affinity tag    4492..4536
                     /label="AviTag"
                     /ApEinfo_revcolor="#85dae9"
                     /ApEinfo_fwdcolor="#85dae9"
     CDS             4542..4560
                     /label="Translation 4542-4560"
                     /translation="GR*SAS"
     primer          4542..4561
                     /label="pEF1_Gib_F"
                     /note="sequence: ggccgctgatcagcctcgac"
                     /ApEinfo_revcolor="#ffef86"
                     /ApEinfo_fwdcolor="#ffef86"
     polyA_signal    4561..4785
                     /label="bGH poly(A) signal"
                     /ApEinfo_revcolor="#b4abac"
                     /ApEinfo_fwdcolor="#b4abac"
     primer          complement(4661..4688)
                     /label="mb09945"
                     /note="sequence: cctactcagacaatgcgatgcaatttcc"
                     /ApEinfo_revcolor="#b1ff67"
                     /ApEinfo_fwdcolor="#b1ff67"
     CDS             5265..5663
                     /label="BSD"
                     /ApEinfo_revcolor="#b7e6d7"
                     /ApEinfo_fwdcolor="#b7e6d7"
     polyA_signal    5821..5942
                     /label="SV40 poly(A) signal"
                     /ApEinfo_revcolor="#b4abac"
                     /ApEinfo_fwdcolor="#b4abac"
     rep_origin      complement(6067..6655)
                     /label="ori"
                     /ApEinfo_revcolor="#ffef86"
                     /ApEinfo_fwdcolor="#ffef86"
     CDS             complement(6826..7617)
                     /label="AmpR"
                     /ApEinfo_revcolor="#b7e6d7"
                     /ApEinfo_fwdcolor="#b7e6d7"
     CDS             complement(7618..7686)
                     /label="AmpR"
                     /ApEinfo_revcolor="#b7e6d7"
                     /ApEinfo_fwdcolor="#b7e6d7"
     promoter        complement(7694..7798)
                     /label="AmpR promoter"
                     /ApEinfo_revcolor="#c6c9d1"
                     /ApEinfo_fwdcolor="#c6c9d1"
     rep_origin      7825..8280
                     /label="f1 ori"
                     /ApEinfo_revcolor="#ffef86"
                     /ApEinfo_fwdcolor="#ffef86"
ORIGIN
        1 acgcgtgagg ctccggtgcc cgtcagtggg cagagcgcac atcgcccaca gtccccgaga
       61 agttgggggg aggggtcggc aattgaaccg gtgcctagag aaagtggcgc ggggtaaact
      121 gggaaagtga tgtcgtgtac tggctccgcc tttttcccga gggtggggga gaaccgtata
      181 taagtgcagt agtcgccgtg aacgttcttt ttcgcaacgg gtttgccgcc agaacacagg
      241 taagtgccgt gtgtggttcc cgcgggcctg gcctctttac gggttatggc ccttgcgtgc
      301 cttgaattac ttccacgccc ctggctgcag tacgtgattc ttgatcccga gcttcgggtt
      361 ggaagtgggt gggagagttc gaggccttgc gcttaaggag ccccttcgcc tcgtgcttga
      421 gttgaggcct ggcctgggcg ctggggccgc cgcgtgcgaa tctggtggca ccttcgcgcc
      481 tgtctcgctg ctttcgataa gtctctagcc atttaaaatt tttgatgacc tgctgcgacg
      541 ctttttttct ggcaagatag tcttgtaaat gcgggccaag atctgcacac tggtatttcg
      601 gtttttgggg ccgcgggcgg cgacggggcc cgtgcgtccc agcgcacatg ttcggcgagg
      661 cggggcctgc gagcgcggcc accgagaatc ggacgggggt agtctcaagc tggccggcct
      721 gctctggtgc ctggcctcgc gccgccgtgt atcgccccgc cctgggcggc aaggctggcc
      781 cggtcggcac cagttgcgtg agcggaaaga tggccgcttc ccggccctgc tgcagggagc
      841 tcaaaatgga ggacgcggcg ctcgggagag cgggcgggtg agtcacccac acaaaggaaa
      901 agggcctttc cgtcctcagc cgtcgcttca tgtgactcca cggagtaccg ggcgccgtcc
      961 aggcacctcg attagttctc gagcttttgg agtacgtcgt ctttaggttg gggggagggg
     1021 ttttatgcga tggagtttcc ccacactgag tgggtggaga ctgaagttag gccagcttgg
     1081 cacttgatgt aattctcctt ggaatttgcc ctttttgagt ttggatcttg gttcattctc
     1141 aagcctcaga cagtggttca aagttttttt cttccatttc aggtgtcgtg aatgAATGAC
     1201 TTTTATTTGA AAAACACTAC ATGGGAGGAT GTAGGACTGT GGGACCCTTC TCTTACGAAA
     1261 AATCAGGACT ATCGGACAAA ACCTTTTTGC TGCAGTGCTT GTCCGTTTTC CTCAAAATTC
     1321 TTCTCTGCCT ACAAAAGTCA TTTCCGGAAT GTCCATAGTG AAGACTTTGA AAATAGGATT
     1381 CTCCTTAACT GCCCTTACTG TACCTTCAAT GCAGATAAAA AGACTTTGGA AACACACATT
     1441 AAAATATTTC ATGCTCCAAA CTCCAGCGCA CCAAGTAGCA GCCTCAGCAC TTTCAAAGAT
     1501 AAAAACAAAA ACGATGGCCT TAAACCTAAG CAGGCTGACA ATGTAGAGCA AGCCGTGTAT
     1561 TACTGCAAGA AGTGCACTTA CCGAGACCCT CTCTACGAGA TCGTCAGGAA GCACATCTAC
     1621 AGGGAACATT TTCAACACGT GGCAGCACCC TACATAGCAA AAGCAGGAGA AAAATCACTC
     1681 AATGGTGCAG TCTCCCTGGG CACAAATGCC CGAGAGGAGT GTAACATCCA CTGCAAGCGA
     1741 TGCCTTTTCA TGCCCAAGTC CTATGAAGCT TTGGTACAGC ATGTCATTGA GGACCATGAA
     1801 CGGATAGGCT ATCAGGTCAC TGCCATGATC GGACACACAA ATGTTGTAGT TCCCCGAGCC
     1861 AAGCCCTTGA TGCTGATAGC TCCCAAACCT CAAGACAAAA AGGGCATGGG ACTCCCACCA
     1921 CGAATCAGCT CCCTTGCTTC TGGAAATGTC CGGTCGTTGC CATCACAGCA GATGGTAAAC
     1981 CGATTGTCAA TACCAAAGCC CAACTTAAAT TCAACGGGAG TCAACATGAT GTCCAATGTT
     2041 CACCTGCAGC AAAACAACTA TGGAGTCAAA TCTGTGGGCC AGAGCTATGG TGTTGGCCAG
     2101 TCAGTGAGGC TGGGACTAGG TGGCAATGCT CCAGTTTCCA TCCCTCAACA GTCTCAGTCC
     2161 GTGAAACAGT TACTTCCAAG TGGGAATGGG AGGTCTTTTG GGCTAGGTGC TGAGCAGAGG
     2221 CCCCCAGCAG CAGCCAGGTA CTCCCTGCAG ACTGCCAACA CCTCTCTACC CCCAGGCCAA
     2281 GTGAAGTCTC CCTCTGTGTC TCAGTCACAG GCATCTAGAG TATTAGGTCA GTCCAGTTCT
     2341 AAACCTCCAC CAGCCGCCAC AGGCCCTCCT CCAAGCAACC ACTGTGCCAC TCAGAAGTGG
     2401 AAAATCTGTA CAATCTGTAA CGAGCTTTTC CCTGAGAATG TCTATAGCGT TCACTTCGAA
     2461 AAGGAGCATA AAGCTGAGAA AGTCCCAGCC GTAGCTAACT ACATTATGAA AATACACAAT
     2521 TTTACTAGCA AATGCCTCTA CTGTAATCGC TATTTGCCTA CAGATACCCT ACTCAACCAT
     2581 ATGTTAATTC ATGGTCTGTC TTGTCCGTAT TGCCGTTCCA CCTTCAATGA TGTAGAGAAG
     2641 ATGGCAGCAC ACATGCGAAT GGTTCATATT GATGAAGAGA TGGGGCCTAA AACGGATTCT
     2701 ACTTTGAGCT TTGATTTGAC ATTGCAACAG GGCAGTCACA CCAACATTCA TCTCCTGGTG
     2761 ACCACATACA ACCTGAGGGA TGCCCCGGCT GAATCAGTTG CTTACCATGC CCAAAATAAT
     2821 GCCCCAGTTC CTCCAAAGCC ACAACCAAAA GTTCAGGAAA AAGCAGATGT CCCGGTTAAA
     2881 AGTTCACCTC AAGCTGCAGT GCCCTATAAA AAAGATGTTG GGAAGACCCT TTGCCCTCTT
     2941 TGCTTTTCAA TACTAAAAGG ACCCATATCT GATGCACTTG CACATCATTT ACGAGAAAGA
     3001 CACCAAGTTA TTCAGACAGT TCATCCGGTT GAGAAAAAGC TAACTTACAA ATGTATCCAT
     3061 TGCCTTGGTG TGTATACTAG CAACATGACA GCCTCAACCA TCACTCTGCA TCTAGTCCAC
     3121 TGCAGGGGTG TTGGAAAAAC CCAGAATGGC CAGGACAAGA CAAACGCACC TTCTCGGCTC
     3181 AATCAGTCTC CAGGCCTGGC CCCTGTGAAG CGCACGTATG AGCAGATGGA GTTTCCACTG
     3241 CTAAAAAAGC GGAAGCTGGA GGAGGATGCT GATTCCCCTA GCTGCTTTGA AGAGAAGCCA
     3301 GAAGAGCCTG TTGTTTTAGC TTTAGACCCC AAGGGTCATG AAGATGATTC TTATGAGGCT
     3361 AGGAAAAGCT TTCTCACAAA GTACTTCAAC AAACAGCCCT ATCCCACCAG GAGAGAAATT
     3421 GAGAAGTTAG CTGCCAGTCT ATGGCTATGG AAGAGTGACA TTGCCTCCCA TTTCAGTAAC
     3481 AAGAGGAAGA AGTGTGTCCG CGACTGTGAA AAGTACAAGC CTGGTGTGCT GCTAGGTTTT
     3541 AACATGAAAG AATTAAATAA AGTCAAACAC GAGATGGATT TTGATGCTGA GTGGCTGTTT
     3601 GAAAATCACG ATGAGAAAGA CTCAAGAGTC AATGCTAGCA AGACTGTTGA CAAAAAGCAT
     3661 AACCTTGGGA AAGAAGATGA TAGCTTCTCA GATAGTTTTG AACATTTGGA AGAAGAATCC
     3721 AATGGAAGCG GGAGTCCTTT TGACCCTGTC TTTGAAGTTG AGCCTAAAAT TCCCAGTGAT
     3781 AATTTAGAGG AGCCTGTACC GAAGGTTATT CCGGAAGGTG CTTTGGAATC TGAGAAGCTA
     3841 GACCAAAAAg aggaggagga ggaggaggag gaggaggaTG GTTCAAAATA TGAAACTATC
     3901 CATTTGACTG AGGAACCAGC CAAATTAATG CATGATGCCT CTGATAGTGA GGTAGACCAA
     3961 GATGATGTAG TTGAGTGGAA AGATGGTGCT TCACCATCTG AGAGTGGGCC TGGTTCCCAA
     4021 CAAATCTCAG ACTTTGAGGA TAATACATGT GAAATGAAAC CAGGAACCTG GTCTGATGAG
     4081 TCTTCCCAGA GTGAAGATGC AAGGAGCAGT AAGCCAGCTG CCaaaaaaaa GGCTACAGTG
     4141 CAAGATGACA CAGAGCAGTT AAAATGGAAG AATAGTTCCT ATGGAAAAGT TGAAGGGTTT
     4201 TGGTCCAAGG ACCAGTCACA GTGGGAAAAT GCATCTGAGA ATGCAGAGCG CTTACCAAAC
     4261 CCACAGATTG AGTGGCAGAA TAGCACAATT GACAGTGAGG ACGGGGAGCA GTTTGACAGC
     4321 ATGACTGACG GAGTTGCTGA TCCCATGCAT GGCAGCTTAA CTGGAGTGAA GCTGAGCAGC
     4381 CAGCAAGCCg gatccGGAAG CGGAAGCGGA AGCGGAAGCg gagactataa ggaccacgac
     4441 ggagactaca aggatcatga tattgattac aaagacgatg acgataaggc tGGCCTGAAC
     4501 GACATCTTCG AGGCTCAGAA AATCGAATGG CACGAAtaag cggccgctga tcagcctcga
     4561 ctgtgccttc tagttgccag ccatctgttg tttgcccctc ccccgtgcct tccttgaccc
     4621 tggaaggtgc cactcccact gtcctttcct aataaaatga ggaaattgca tcgcattgtc
     4681 tgagtaggtg tcattctatt ctggggggtg gggtggggca ggacagcaag ggggaggatt
     4741 gggaagacaa tagcaggcat gctggggatg cggtgggctc tatggcttct gaggcggaaa
     4801 gaacccggta ggcgccaacc ggctccgttc tttggtggcc ccttcgcgcc accttctact
     4861 cctcccctag tcaggaagtt cccccccgcc ccgcagctcg cgtcgtgcag gacgtgacaa
     4921 atggaagtag cacgtctcac tagtctcgtg cagatggaca gcaccgctga gcaatggaag
     4981 cgggtaggcc tttggggcag cggccaatag cagctttgct ccttcgcttt ctgggctcag
     5041 aggctgggaa ggggtgggtc cgggggcggg ctcaggggcg ggctcagggg cggggcgggc
     5101 gcccgaaggt cctccggagg cccggcattc tgcacgcttc aaaagcgcac gtctgccgcg
     5161 ctgttctcct cttcctcatc tccgggcctt tcgacctgca gcccaagcta gcatcggcat
     5221 agtatatcgg catagtataa tacgacaagg tgaggaacta aaccatggcc aagcctttgt
     5281 ctcaagaaga atccaccctc attgaaagag caacggctac aatcaacagc atccccatct
     5341 ctgaagacta cagcgtcgcc agcgcagctc tctctagcga cggccgcatc ttcactggtg
     5401 tcaatgtata tcattttact gggggacctt gtgcagaact cgtggtgctg ggcactgctg
     5461 ctgctgcggc agctggcaac ctgacttgta tcgtcgcgat cggaaatgag aacaggggca
     5521 tcttgagccc ctgcggacgg tgccgacagg tgcttctcga tctgcatcct gggatcaaag
     5581 ccatagtgaa ggacagtgat ggacagccga cggcagttgg gattcgtgaa ttgctgccct
     5641 ctggttatgt gtgggagggc taagcacttc gtggccgagg agcaggactg acacgtgcta
     5701 cgagatttcg attccaccgc cgccttctat gaaaggttgg gcttcggaat cgttttccgg
     5761 gacgccggct ggatgatcct ccagcgcggg gatctcatgc tggagttctt cgcccacccc
     5821 aacttgttta ttgcagctta taatggttac aaataaagca atagcatcac aaatttcaca
     5881 aataaagcat ttttttcact gcattctagt tgtggtttgt ccaaactcat caatgtatct
     5941 tatcatgtct gtatgcatgg cggtaatacg gttatccaca gaatcagggg ataacgcagg
     6001 aaagaacatg tgagcaaaag gccagcaaaa ggccaggaac cgtaaaaagg ccgcgttgct
     6061 ggcgtttttc cataggctcc gcccccctga cgagcatcac aaaaatcgac gctcaagtca
     6121 gaggtggcga aacccgacag gactataaag ataccaggcg tttccccctg gaagctccct
     6181 cgtgcgctct cctgttccga ccctgccgct taccggatac ctgtccgcct ttctcccttc
     6241 gggaagcgtg gcgctttctc atagctcacg ctgtaggtat ctcagttcgg tgtaggtcgt
     6301 tcgctccaag ctgggctgtg tgcacgaacc ccccgttcag cccgaccgct gcgccttatc
     6361 cggtaactat cgtcttgagt ccaacccggt aagacacgac ttatcgccac tggcagcagc
     6421 cactggtaac aggattagca gagcgaggta tgtaggcggt gctacagagt tcttgaagtg
     6481 gtggcctaac tacggctaca ctagaaggac agtatttggt atctgcgctc tgctgaagcc
     6541 agttaccttc ggaaaaagag ttggtagctc ttgatccggc aaacaaacca ccgctggtag
     6601 cggtggtttt tttgtttgca agcagcagat tacgcgcaga aaaaaaggat ctcaagaaga
     6661 tcctttgatc ttttctacgg ggtctgacgc tcagtggaac gaaaactcac gttaagggat
     6721 tttggtcatg agattatcaa aaaggatctt cacctagatc cttttaaatt aaaaatgaag
     6781 ttttaaatca atctaaagta tatatgagta acctgaggct gacagttacc aatgcttaat
     6841 cagtgaggca cctatctcag cgatctgtct atttcgttca tccatagttg cctgactccc
     6901 cgtcgtgtag ataactacga tacgggaggg cttaccatct ggccccagtg ctgcaatgat
     6961 accgcgagac ccacgctcac cggctccaga tttatcagca ataaaccagc cagccggaag
     7021 ggccgagcgc agaagtggtc ctgcaacttt atccgcctcc atccagtcta ttaattgttg
     7081 ccgggaagct agagtaagta gttcgccagt taatagtttg cgcaacgttg ttgccattgc
     7141 tacaggcatc gtggtgtcac gctcgtcgtt tggtatggct tcattcagct ccggttccca
     7201 acgatcaagg cgagttacat gatcccccat gttgtgcaaa aaagcggtta gctccttcgg
     7261 tcctccgatc gttgtcagaa gtaagttggc cgcagtgtta tcactcatgg ttatggcagc
     7321 actgcataat tctcttactg tcatgccatc cgtaagatgc ttttctgtga ctggtgagta
     7381 ctcaaccaag tcattctgag aatagtgtat gcggcgaccg agttgctctt gcccggcgtc
     7441 aatacgggat aataccgcgc cacatagcag aactttaaaa gtgctcatca ttggaaaacg
     7501 ttcttcgggg cgaaaactct caaggatctt accgctgttg agatccagtt cgatgtaacc
     7561 cactcgtgca cccaactgat cttcagcatc ttttactttc accagcgttt cagggtgagc
     7621 aaaaacagga aggcaaaatg ccgcaaaaaa gggaataagg gcgacacgga aatgttgaat
     7681 actcatcctc aggactctcc ctttttcaat attattgaag catttatcag ggttattgtc
     7741 tcatgagcgg atacatattt gaatgtattt agaaaaataa acaaataggg gttccgcgca
     7801 catttccccg aaaagtgcca cctgnnnnnn nnnnnnnnnn nnnnnnnnnn nnnnnnnnnn
     7861 nnnnnnnnnn nnnnnnnnnn nnnnnnnnnn nnnnnnnnnn nnnnnnnnnn nnnnnnnnnn
     7921 nnnnnnnnnn nnnnnnnnnn nnnnnnnncn nnnnnnnnnn nnnnnnnnnn nnnnnnnnnn
     7981 nnnnnnnnnn nnnnnnnnnn nnnnnnnnnn nnnnnnnnnn nnnnnnnnnn nnnnnnnnnn
     8041 annnnnnnnn nnnnnnnnnn nnnnnnnnnn nnnnnnnnnn nnnnnnnnnn cctttgacgt
     8101 tggagtccac gttctttaat agtggactct tgttccaaac tggaacaaca ctcaacccta
     8161 tctcggtcta ttcttttgat ttataaggga ttttgccgat ttcggcctat tggttaaaaa
     8221 atgagctgat ttaacaaaaa tttaacgcga attttaacaa aatattaacg cttacaattt
//
