# Supplementary material for: Remodeling Activity of ChAHP Restricts Transcription Factor Access to Chromatin
Source: bioRxiv preprint, doi:10.1101/2025.07.03.662926, version 1 (2025-07-05)
Supplement: Plasmid Genebank files [file 662926_file06.zip › Data S1_PlasmidGenbankFiles/pmb2023_pef1-b_adnp_9-1108-3flagavi.gb]

LOCUS       pMB2023_pEF1-B_ADNP_9-1 8376 bp ds-DNA     circular     27-APR-2022
DEFINITION  .
KEYWORDS    "creator:Matyas Flemr" "marker:AmpR"
FEATURES             Location/Qualifiers
     promoter        10..1191
                     /label="EF-1α promoter"
                     /ApEinfo_revcolor="#c6c9d1"
                     /ApEinfo_fwdcolor="#c6c9d1"
     intron          240..1182
                     /label="EF-1α intron A"
                     /ApEinfo_revcolor="#a187be"
                     /ApEinfo_fwdcolor="#a187be"
     primer          1047..1066
                     /label="mb11938"
                     /note="sequence: tgagtgggtggagactgaag"
                     /ApEinfo_revcolor="#b4abac"
                     /ApEinfo_fwdcolor="#b4abac"
     primer          1139..1159
                     /label="mb04620"
                     /note="sequence: tcaagcctcagacagtggttc"
                     /ApEinfo_revcolor="#c7b0e3"
                     /ApEinfo_fwdcolor="#c7b0e3"
     primer          complement(1156..1191)
                     /label="pEF1B_Gib_R"
                     /note="sequence: tcacgacacctgaaatggaagaaaaaaactttgaac"
                     /ApEinfo_revcolor="#d59687"
                     /ApEinfo_fwdcolor="#d59687"
     CDS             1192..4494
                     /label="ADNP"
                     /ApEinfo_revcolor="#b7e6d7"
                     /ApEinfo_fwdcolor="#b7e6d7"
     CDS             1192..4632
                     /label="Translation 1192-4632"
                     /translation="MLGSLRKARKTVKKILSDIGLEYCKEHIEDFKQFEPNDFYLKNTTWEDVGLWDPSLTKNQDYRTKPFCCSACPFSSKFFSAYKSHFRNVHSEDFENRILLNCPYCTFNADKKTLETHIKIFHAPNSSAPSSSLSTFKDKNKNDGLKPKQADNVEQAVYYCKKCTYRDPLYEIVRKHIYREHFQHVAAPYIAKAGEKSLNGAVSLGTNAREECNIHCKRCLFMPKSYEALVQHVIEDHERIGYQVTAMIGHTNVVVPRAKPLMLIAPKPQDKKGMGLPPRISSLASGNVRSLPSQQMVNRLSIPKPNLNSTGVNMMSNVHLQQNNYGVKSVGQSYGVGQSVRLGLGGNAPVSIPQQSQSVKQLLPSGNGRSFGLGAEQRPPAAARYSLQTANTSLPPGQVKSPSVSQSQASRVLGQSSSKPPPAATGPPPSNHCATQKWKICTICNELFPENVYSVHFEKEHKAEKVPAVANYIMKIHNFTSKCLYCNRYLPTDTLLNHMLIHGLSCPYCRSTFNDVEKMAAHMRMVHIDEEMGPKTDSTLSFDLTLQQGSHTNIHLLVTTYNLRDAPAESVAYHAQNNAPVPPKPQPKVQEKADVPVKSSPQAAVPYKKDVGKTLCPLCFSILKGPISDALAHHLRERHQVIQTVHPVEKKLTYKCIHCLGVYTSNMTASTITLHLVHCRGVGKTQNGQDKTNAPSRLNQSPGLAPVKRTYEQMEFPLLKKRKLEEDADSPSCFEEKPEEPVVLALDPKGHEDDSYEARKSFLTKYFNKQPYPTRREIEKLAASLWLWKSDIASHFSNKRKKCVRDCEKYKPGVLLGFNMKELNKVKHEMDFDAEWLFENHDEKDSRVNASKTVDKKHNLGKEDDSFSDSFEHLEEESNGSGSPFDPVFEVEPKIPSDNLEEPVPKVIPEGALESEKLDQKEEEEEEEEEDGSKYETIHLTEEPAKLMHDASDSEVDQDDVVEWKDGASPSESGPGSQQISDFEDNTCEMKPGTWSDESSQSEDARSSKPAAKKKATVQDDTEQLKWKNSSYGKVEGFWSKDQSQWENASENAERLPNPQIEWQNSTIDSEDGEQFDSMTDGVADPMHGSLTGVKLSSQQAGSGSGSGSDYKDHDGDYKDHDIDYKDDDDKAGLNDIFEAQKIEWHE"
     primer          1193..1251
                     /label="ADNP_V19_pEF1B_Gib_F"
                     /note="sequence: gtttttttcttccatttcaggtgtcgtgaatgGTGAAAAAAATACTTAGTGACATTGGG"
                     /ApEinfo_revcolor="#ffef86"
                     /ApEinfo_fwdcolor="#ffef86"
     primer          1202..1249
                     /label="ADNP_RKARK13AAAAA_F"
                     /note="sequence: GTTTAGCAGCTGCCGGGGCAACTGTGAAAAAAATACTTAGTGACATTG"
                     /ApEinfo_revcolor="#84b0dc"
                     /ApEinfo_fwdcolor="#84b0dc"
     primer          1208..1249
                     /label="ADNP_RKT16AAA_F"
                     /note="sequence: GAAAAGCCgcggcagctGTGAAAAAAATACTTAGTGACATTG"
                     /ApEinfo_revcolor="#d6b295"
                     /ApEinfo_fwdcolor="#d6b295"
     primer          1229..1288
                     /label="ADNP_C31_pEF1B_Gib_F"
                     /note="sequence: gtttttttcttccatttcaggtgtcgtgaatgTGTAAAGAACATATAGAAGATTTTAAAC"
                     /ApEinfo_revcolor="#d59687"
                     /ApEinfo_fwdcolor="#d59687"
     primer          1300..1329
                     /label="ADNP_N43_pEF1B_Gib_F"
                     /note="sequence: gtttttttcttccatttcaggtgtcgtgaatgAATGACTTTTATTTGAAAAACACTACATGG"
                     /ApEinfo_revcolor="#b1ff67"
                     /ApEinfo_fwdcolor="#b1ff67"
     primer          complement(1300..1330)
                     /label="ADNP_N43_4GS_R"
                     /note="sequence: GGAAGCGGAAGCGGAAGCGGAAGCCCATGTAGTGTTTTTCAAATAAAAGTCATT"
                     /ApEinfo_revcolor="#b4abac"
                     /ApEinfo_fwdcolor="#b4abac"
     primer          1334..1387
                     /label="ADNP_N65_pEF1B_Gib_F"
                     /note="sequence: gtttttttcttccatttcaggtgtcgtgaatgAATCAGGACTATCGGACAAAAC"
                     /ApEinfo_revcolor="#85dae9"
                     /ApEinfo_fwdcolor="#85dae9"
     primer          complement(1344..1368)
                     /label="ADNP_N65_4GS_Gib_R"
                     /note="sequence: GCTTCCGCTTCCGCTTCCGCTTCCATTTTTCGTAAGAGAAGGGTCCCAC"
                     /ApEinfo_revcolor="#85dae9"
                     /ApEinfo_fwdcolor="#85dae9"
     primer          complement(1369..1415)
                     /label="ADNP_CSAC76ASAA_R"
                     /note="sequence: GAAAACGGagcAGCACTagcGCAAAAAGGTTTTGTCCGATAGTCCTG"
                     /ApEinfo_revcolor="#d6b295"
                     /ApEinfo_fwdcolor="#d6b295"
     misc_feature    1390..1410
                     /label="fwd4"
                     /ApEinfo_revcolor="#f8d3a9"
                     /ApEinfo_fwdcolor="#f8d3a9"
     misc_feature    1390..1461
                     /label="Zn-finger 1"
                     /ApEinfo_revcolor="#ff9ccd"
                     /ApEinfo_fwdcolor="#ff9ccd"
     misc_feature    1489..1557
                     /label="Zn-finger 2"
                     /ApEinfo_revcolor="#ff9ccd"
                     /ApEinfo_fwdcolor="#ff9ccd"
     misc_feature    complement(1496..1517)
                     /label="rev"
                     /ApEinfo_revcolor="#f58a5e"
                     /ApEinfo_fwdcolor="#f58a5e"
     misc_feature    1663..1734
                     /label="Zn-finger 3"
                     /ApEinfo_revcolor="#ff9ccd"
                     /ApEinfo_fwdcolor="#ff9ccd"
     misc_feature    1831..1902
                     /label="Zn-finger 4"
                     /ApEinfo_revcolor="#ff9ccd"
                     /ApEinfo_fwdcolor="#ff9ccd"
     primer          1895..1953
                     /label="pEF1B-ADNP_A246_Gib_F"
                     /note="sequence: gtttttttcttccatttcaggtgtcgtgaatgGCCATGATCGGACACACAAATGTTGTA"
                     /ApEinfo_revcolor="#c6c9d1"
                     /ApEinfo_fwdcolor="#c6c9d1"
     primer          complement(1906..1953)
                     /label="ADNP_A246-4GS_Gib_R"
                     /note="sequence: GCTTCCGCTTCCGCTTCCGCTTCCGGCAGTGACCTGATAGCCTATCCG"
                     /ApEinfo_revcolor="#9eafd2"
                     /ApEinfo_fwdcolor="#9eafd2"
     primer          complement(1974..2001)
                     /label="ZnF4-5 linker del f"
                     /note="sequence: GTCTTGAGGTTTGGGAGCTATCAGCATC"
                     /ApEinfo_revcolor="#b7e6d7"
                     /ApEinfo_fwdcolor="#b7e6d7"
     primer          2057..2117
                     /label="pEF1B-ADNP_L300_Gib_F"
                     /note="sequence: gtttttttcttccatttcaggtgtcgtgaatgTTGTCAATACCAAAGCCCAACTTAAATTC"
                     /ApEinfo_revcolor="#c6c9d1"
                     /ApEinfo_fwdcolor="#c6c9d1"
     primer          complement(2065..2115)
                     /label="ADNP_L300-4GS_Gib_R"
                     /note="sequence: GCTTCCGCTTCCGCTTCCGCTTCCCAATCGGTTTACCATCTGCTGTGATGG"
                     /ApEinfo_revcolor="#d6b295"
                     /ApEinfo_fwdcolor="#d6b295"
     misc_feature    2230..2253
                     /label="neuroprotective peptide"
                     /ApEinfo_revcolor="#c6c9d1"
                     /ApEinfo_fwdcolor="#c6c9d1"
     primer          2354..2411
                     /label="pEF1B-ADNP_V399_Gib_F"
                     /note="sequence: gtttttttcttccatttcaggtgtcgtgaatgGTGAAGTCTCCCTCTGTGTCTCAGTC"
                     /ApEinfo_revcolor="#c6c9d1"
                     /ApEinfo_fwdcolor="#c6c9d1"
     primer          complement(2367..2412)
                     /label="ADNP_V99-4GS_Gib_R"
                     /note="sequence: GCTTCCGCTTCCGCTTCCGCTTCCCACTTGGCCTGGGGGTAGAGAG"
                     /ApEinfo_revcolor="#f8d3a9"
                     /ApEinfo_fwdcolor="#f8d3a9"
     primer          2486..2516
                     /label="ZnF4-5 linker del r"
                     /note="sequence: ACTGTGCCACTCAGAAGTGGAAAATCTGTAC"
                     /ApEinfo_revcolor="#ff9ccd"
                     /ApEinfo_fwdcolor="#ff9ccd"
     misc_feature    2506..2574
                     /label="Zn-finger 5"
                     /ApEinfo_revcolor="#ff9ccd"
                     /ApEinfo_fwdcolor="#ff9ccd"
     primer          2579..2639
                     /label="pEF1B-ADNP_M474_Gib_F"
                     /note="sequence: gtttttttcttccatttcaggtgtcgtgaatgATGAAAATACACAATTTTACTAGCAAATG"
                     /ApEinfo_revcolor="#b1ff67"
                     /ApEinfo_fwdcolor="#b1ff67"
     primer          complement(2587..2613)
                     /label="Adnp_Zn5_r"
                     /note="sequence: CATAATGTAGTTAGCTACGGCTGGGAC"
                     /ApEinfo_revcolor="#84b0dc"
                     /ApEinfo_fwdcolor="#84b0dc"
     primer          complement(2587..2637)
                     /label="ADNP_M474-4GS_Gib_R"
                     /note="sequence: GCTTCCGCTTCCGCTTCCGCTTCCCATAATGTAGTTAGCTACGGCTGGGAC"
                     /ApEinfo_revcolor="#f8d3a9"
                     /ApEinfo_fwdcolor="#f8d3a9"
     misc_feature    2632..2697
                     /label="Zn-finger 6"
                     /ApEinfo_revcolor="#ff9ccd"
                     /ApEinfo_fwdcolor="#ff9ccd"
     misc_feature    2701..2772
                     /label="Zn-finger 7"
                     /ApEinfo_revcolor="#ff9ccd"
                     /ApEinfo_fwdcolor="#ff9ccd"
     primer          complement(2791..2825)
                     /label="Adnp_Zn7_r"
                     /note="sequence: GTCAAATCAAAGCTCAAAGTAGAATCCGTTTTAGG"
                     /ApEinfo_revcolor="#d6b295"
                     /ApEinfo_fwdcolor="#d6b295"
     primer          2981..3038
                     /label="pEF1B-ADNP_K608_Gib_F"
                     /note="sequence: gtttttttcttccatttcaggtgtcgtgaatgAAAAAAGATGTTGGGAAGACCCTTTG"
                     /ApEinfo_revcolor="#b4abac"
                     /ApEinfo_fwdcolor="#b4abac"
     primer          complement(2990..3039)
                     /label="ADNP_K608-4GS_Gib_R"
                     /note="sequence: GCTTCCGCTTCCGCTTCCGCTTCCTTTATAGGGCACTGCAGCTTGAGGTG"
                     /ApEinfo_revcolor="#d59687"
                     /ApEinfo_fwdcolor="#d59687"
     misc_feature    3031..3108
                     /label="Zn-finger 8"
                     /ApEinfo_revcolor="#ff9ccd"
                     /ApEinfo_fwdcolor="#ff9ccd"
     misc_feature    3151..3225
                     /label="Zn-finger 9"
                     /ApEinfo_revcolor="#ff9ccd"
                     /ApEinfo_fwdcolor="#ff9ccd"
     primer          3281..3334
                     /label="pEF1B-ADNP_K708_Gib_F"
                     /note="sequence: gtttttttcttccatttcaggtgtcgtgaatgAAGCGCACGTATGAGCAGATGG"
                     /ApEinfo_revcolor="#85dae9"
                     /ApEinfo_fwdcolor="#85dae9"
     primer          complement(3296..3339)
                     /label="ADNP_K708-4GS_Gib_R"
                     /note="sequence: GCTTCCGCTTCCGCTTCCGCTTCCCTTCACAGGGGCCAGGCCTG"
                     /ApEinfo_revcolor="#faac61"
                     /ApEinfo_fwdcolor="#faac61"
     misc_feature    3313..3363
                     /label="predicted NLS"
                     /ApEinfo_revcolor="#ffef86"
                     /ApEinfo_fwdcolor="#ffef86"
     misc_feature    3322..3324
                     /label="M1 PTC718"
                     /ApEinfo_revcolor="#ffef86"
                     /ApEinfo_fwdcolor="#ffef86"
     misc_feature    3427..3609
                     /label="Homeobox "
                     /ApEinfo_revcolor="#faac61"
                     /ApEinfo_fwdcolor="#faac61"
     primer          3581..3636
                     /label="pEF1B-ADNP_E808_Gib_F"
                     /note="sequence: gtttttttcttccatttcaggtgtcgtgaatgGAAAAGTACAAGCCTGGTGTGCTG"
                     /ApEinfo_revcolor="#faac61"
                     /ApEinfo_fwdcolor="#faac61"
     primer          complement(3591..3639)
                     /label="ADNP_E808-4GS_Gib_R"
                     /note="sequence: GCTTCCGCTTCCGCTTCCGCTTCCTTCACAGTCGCGGACACACTTCTTC"
                     /ApEinfo_revcolor="#84b0dc"
                     /ApEinfo_fwdcolor="#84b0dc"
     misc_feature    3625..3639
                     /label="PxVxL motif"
                     /ApEinfo_revcolor="#ff9ccd"
                     /ApEinfo_fwdcolor="#ff9ccd"
     primer          3881..3935
                     /label="pEF1B-ADNP_I908_Gib_F"
                     /note="sequence: gtttttttcttccatttcaggtgtcgtgaatgATTCCGGAAGGTGCTTTGGAATC"
                     /ApEinfo_revcolor="#b4abac"
                     /ApEinfo_fwdcolor="#b4abac"
     primer          complement(3892..3939)
                     /label="ADNP_I908-4GS_Gib_R"
                     /note="sequence: GCTTCCGCTTCCGCTTCCGCTTCCAATAACCTTCGGTACAGGCTCCTC"
                     /ApEinfo_revcolor="#faac61"
                     /ApEinfo_fwdcolor="#faac61"
     primer          4091..4111
                     /label="mb08219"
                     /note="sequence: gtgcttcaccatctgagagtg"
                     /ApEinfo_revcolor="#ff9ccd"
                     /ApEinfo_fwdcolor="#ff9ccd"
     primer          4181..4238
                     /label="pEF1B-ADNP_S1008_Gib_F"
                     /note="sequence: gtttttttcttccatttcaggtgtcgtgaatgAGTAAGCCAGCTGCCaaaaaaaaGGC"
                     /ApEinfo_revcolor="#9eafd2"
                     /ApEinfo_fwdcolor="#9eafd2"
     primer          complement(4191..4239)
                     /label="ADNP_S1008-4GS_Gib_R"
                     /note="sequence: GCTTCCGCTTCCGCTTCCGCTTCCACTGCTCCTTGCATCTTCACTCTGG"
                     /ApEinfo_revcolor="#c7b0e3"
                     /ApEinfo_fwdcolor="#c7b0e3"
     primer          complement(4471..4494)
                     /label="ADNP-4GS_Gib_R"
                     /note="sequence: GCTTCCGCTTCCGCTTCCGCTTCCGGCTTGCTGGCTGCTCAGCTTCAC"
                     /ApEinfo_revcolor="#84b0dc"
                     /ApEinfo_fwdcolor="#84b0dc"
     misc_feature    4495..4518
                     /label="4xGS linker"
                     /ApEinfo_revcolor="#b1ff67"
                     /ApEinfo_fwdcolor="#b1ff67"
     Affinity tag    4519..4584
                     /label="3xFLAG"
                     /ApEinfo_revcolor="#b7e6d7"
                     /ApEinfo_fwdcolor="#b7e6d7"
     Affinity tag    4588..4632
                     /label="AviTag"
                     /ApEinfo_revcolor="#85dae9"
                     /ApEinfo_fwdcolor="#85dae9"
     CDS             4638..4656
                     /label="Translation 4638-4656"
                     /translation="GR*SAS"
     primer          4638..4657
                     /label="pEF1_Gib_F"
                     /note="sequence: ggccgctgatcagcctcgac"
                     /ApEinfo_revcolor="#ffef86"
                     /ApEinfo_fwdcolor="#ffef86"
     polyA_signal    4657..4881
                     /label="bGH poly(A) signal"
                     /ApEinfo_revcolor="#b4abac"
                     /ApEinfo_fwdcolor="#b4abac"
     primer          complement(4757..4784)
                     /label="mb09945"
                     /note="sequence: cctactcagacaatgcgatgcaatttcc"
                     /ApEinfo_revcolor="#b1ff67"
                     /ApEinfo_fwdcolor="#b1ff67"
     CDS             5361..5759
                     /label="BSD"
                     /ApEinfo_revcolor="#b7e6d7"
                     /ApEinfo_fwdcolor="#b7e6d7"
     polyA_signal    5917..6038
                     /label="SV40 poly(A) signal"
                     /ApEinfo_revcolor="#b4abac"
                     /ApEinfo_fwdcolor="#b4abac"
     rep_origin      complement(6163..6751)
                     /label="ori"
                     /ApEinfo_revcolor="#ffef86"
                     /ApEinfo_fwdcolor="#ffef86"
     CDS             complement(6922..7713)
                     /label="AmpR"
                     /ApEinfo_revcolor="#b7e6d7"
                     /ApEinfo_fwdcolor="#b7e6d7"
     CDS             complement(7714..7782)
                     /label="AmpR"
                     /ApEinfo_revcolor="#b7e6d7"
                     /ApEinfo_fwdcolor="#b7e6d7"
     promoter        complement(7790..7894)
                     /label="AmpR promoter"
                     /ApEinfo_revcolor="#c6c9d1"
                     /ApEinfo_fwdcolor="#c6c9d1"
     rep_origin      7921..8376
                     /label="f1 ori"
                     /ApEinfo_revcolor="#ffef86"
                     /ApEinfo_fwdcolor="#ffef86"
ORIGIN
        1 acgcgtgagg ctccggtgcc cgtcagtggg cagagcgcac atcgcccaca gtccccgaga
       61 agttgggggg aggggtcggc aattgaaccg gtgcctagag aaagtggcgc ggggtaaact
      121 gggaaagtga tgtcgtgtac tggctccgcc tttttcccga gggtggggga gaaccgtata
      181 taagtgcagt agtcgccgtg aacgttcttt ttcgcaacgg gtttgccgcc agaacacagg
      241 taagtgccgt gtgtggttcc cgcgggcctg gcctctttac gggttatggc ccttgcgtgc
      301 cttgaattac ttccacgccc ctggctgcag tacgtgattc ttgatcccga gcttcgggtt
      361 ggaagtgggt gggagagttc gaggccttgc gcttaaggag ccccttcgcc tcgtgcttga
      421 gttgaggcct ggcctgggcg ctggggccgc cgcgtgcgaa tctggtggca ccttcgcgcc
      481 tgtctcgctg ctttcgataa gtctctagcc atttaaaatt tttgatgacc tgctgcgacg
      541 ctttttttct ggcaagatag tcttgtaaat gcgggccaag atctgcacac tggtatttcg
      601 gtttttgggg ccgcgggcgg cgacggggcc cgtgcgtccc agcgcacatg ttcggcgagg
      661 cggggcctgc gagcgcggcc accgagaatc ggacgggggt agtctcaagc tggccggcct
      721 gctctggtgc ctggcctcgc gccgccgtgt atcgccccgc cctgggcggc aaggctggcc
      781 cggtcggcac cagttgcgtg agcggaaaga tggccgcttc ccggccctgc tgcagggagc
      841 tcaaaatgga ggacgcggcg ctcgggagag cgggcgggtg agtcacccac acaaaggaaa
      901 agggcctttc cgtcctcagc cgtcgcttca tgtgactcca cggagtaccg ggcgccgtcc
      961 aggcacctcg attagttctc gagcttttgg agtacgtcgt ctttaggttg gggggagggg
     1021 ttttatgcga tggagtttcc ccacactgag tgggtggaga ctgaagttag gccagcttgg
     1081 cacttgatgt aattctcctt ggaatttgcc ctttttgagt ttggatcttg gttcattctc
     1141 aagcctcaga cagtggttca aagttttttt cttccatttc aggtgtcgtg aatgCTTGGC
     1201 AGTTTAAGAA AAGCCCGGAA AACTGTGAAA AAAATACTTA GTGACATTGG GTTGGAATAC
     1261 TGTAAAGAAC ATATAGAAGA TTTTAAACAG TTTGAACCTA ATGACTTTTA TTTGAAAAAC
     1321 ACTACATGGG AGGATGTAGG ACTGTGGGAC CCTTCTCTTA CGAAAAATCA GGACTATCGG
     1381 ACAAAACCTT TTTGCTGCAG TGCTTGTCCG TTTTCCTCAA AATTCTTCTC TGCCTACAAA
     1441 AGTCATTTCC GGAATGTCCA TAGTGAAGAC TTTGAAAATA GGATTCTCCT TAACTGCCCT
     1501 TACTGTACCT TCAATGCAGA TAAAAAGACT TTGGAAACAC ACATTAAAAT ATTTCATGCT
     1561 CCAAACTCCA GCGCACCAAG TAGCAGCCTC AGCACTTTCA AAGATAAAAA CAAAAACGAT
     1621 GGCCTTAAAC CTAAGCAGGC TGACAATGTA GAGCAAGCCG TGTATTACTG CAAGAAGTGC
     1681 ACTTACCGAG ACCCTCTCTA CGAGATCGTC AGGAAGCACA TCTACAGGGA ACATTTTCAA
     1741 CACGTGGCAG CACCCTACAT AGCAAAAGCA GGAGAAAAAT CACTCAATGG TGCAGTCTCC
     1801 CTGGGCACAA ATGCCCGAGA GGAGTGTAAC ATCCACTGCA AGCGATGCCT TTTCATGCCC
     1861 AAGTCCTATG AAGCTTTGGT ACAGCATGTC ATTGAGGACC ATGAACGGAT AGGCTATCAG
     1921 GTCACTGCCA TGATCGGACA CACAAATGTT GTAGTTCCCC GAGCCAAGCC CTTGATGCTG
     1981 ATAGCTCCCA AACCTCAAGA CAAAAAGGGC ATGGGACTCC CACCACGAAT CAGCTCCCTT
     2041 GCTTCTGGAA ATGTCCGGTC GTTGCCATCA CAGCAGATGG TAAACCGATT GTCAATACCA
     2101 AAGCCCAACT TAAATTCAAC GGGAGTCAAC ATGATGTCCA ATGTTCACCT GCAGCAAAAC
     2161 AACTATGGAG TCAAATCTGT GGGCCAGAGC TATGGTGTTG GCCAGTCAGT GAGGCTGGGA
     2221 CTAGGTGGCA ATGCTCCAGT TTCCATCCCT CAACAGTCTC AGTCCGTGAA ACAGTTACTT
     2281 CCAAGTGGGA ATGGGAGGTC TTTTGGGCTA GGTGCTGAGC AGAGGCCCCC AGCAGCAGCC
     2341 AGGTACTCCC TGCAGACTGC CAACACCTCT CTACCCCCAG GCCAAGTGAA GTCTCCCTCT
     2401 GTGTCTCAGT CACAGGCATC TAGAGTATTA GGTCAGTCCA GTTCTAAACC TCCACCAGCC
     2461 GCCACAGGCC CTCCTCCAAG CAACCACTGT GCCACTCAGA AGTGGAAAAT CTGTACAATC
     2521 TGTAACGAGC TTTTCCCTGA GAATGTCTAT AGCGTTCACT TCGAAAAGGA GCATAAAGCT
     2581 GAGAAAGTCC CAGCCGTAGC TAACTACATT ATGAAAATAC ACAATTTTAC TAGCAAATGC
     2641 CTCTACTGTA ATCGCTATTT GCCTACAGAT ACCCTACTCA ACCATATGTT AATTCATGGT
     2701 CTGTCTTGTC CGTATTGCCG TTCCACCTTC AATGATGTAG AGAAGATGGC AGCACACATG
     2761 CGAATGGTTC ATATTGATGA AGAGATGGGG CCTAAAACGG ATTCTACTTT GAGCTTTGAT
     2821 TTGACATTGC AACAGGGCAG TCACACCAAC ATTCATCTCC TGGTGACCAC ATACAACCTG
     2881 AGGGATGCCC CGGCTGAATC AGTTGCTTAC CATGCCCAAA ATAATGCCCC AGTTCCTCCA
     2941 AAGCCACAAC CAAAAGTTCA GGAAAAAGCA GATGTCCCGG TTAAAAGTTC ACCTCAAGCT
     3001 GCAGTGCCCT ATAAAAAAGA TGTTGGGAAG ACCCTTTGCC CTCTTTGCTT TTCAATACTA
     3061 AAAGGACCCA TATCTGATGC ACTTGCACAT CATTTACGAG AAAGACACCA AGTTATTCAG
     3121 ACAGTTCATC CGGTTGAGAA AAAGCTAACT TACAAATGTA TCCATTGCCT TGGTGTGTAT
     3181 ACTAGCAACA TGACAGCCTC AACCATCACT CTGCATCTAG TCCACTGCAG GGGTGTTGGA
     3241 AAAACCCAGA ATGGCCAGGA CAAGACAAAC GCACCTTCTC GGCTCAATCA GTCTCCAGGC
     3301 CTGGCCCCTG TGAAGCGCAC GTATGAGCAG ATGGAGTTTC CACTGCTAAA AAAGCGGAAG
     3361 CTGGAGGAGG ATGCTGATTC CCCTAGCTGC TTTGAAGAGA AGCCAGAAGA GCCTGTTGTT
     3421 TTAGCTTTAG ACCCCAAGGG TCATGAAGAT GATTCTTATG AGGCTAGGAA AAGCTTTCTC
     3481 ACAAAGTACT TCAACAAACA GCCCTATCCC ACCAGGAGAG AAATTGAGAA GTTAGCTGCC
     3541 AGTCTATGGC TATGGAAGAG TGACATTGCC TCCCATTTCA GTAACAAGAG GAAGAAGTGT
     3601 GTCCGCGACT GTGAAAAGTA CAAGCCTGGT GTGCTGCTAG GTTTTAACAT GAAAGAATTA
     3661 AATAAAGTCA AACACGAGAT GGATTTTGAT GCTGAGTGGC TGTTTGAAAA TCACGATGAG
     3721 AAAGACTCAA GAGTCAATGC TAGCAAGACT GTTGACAAAA AGCATAACCT TGGGAAAGAA
     3781 GATGATAGCT TCTCAGATAG TTTTGAACAT TTGGAAGAAG AATCCAATGG AAGCGGGAGT
     3841 CCTTTTGACC CTGTCTTTGA AGTTGAGCCT AAAATTCCCA GTGATAATTT AGAGGAGCCT
     3901 GTACCGAAGG TTATTCCGGA AGGTGCTTTG GAATCTGAGA AGCTAGACCA AAAAgaggag
     3961 gaggaggagg aggaggagga ggaTGGTTCA AAATATGAAA CTATCCATTT GACTGAGGAA
     4021 CCAGCCAAAT TAATGCATGA TGCCTCTGAT AGTGAGGTAG ACCAAGATGA TGTAGTTGAG
     4081 TGGAAAGATG GTGCTTCACC ATCTGAGAGT GGGCCTGGTT CCCAACAAAT CTCAGACTTT
     4141 GAGGATAATA CATGTGAAAT GAAACCAGGA ACCTGGTCTG ATGAGTCTTC CCAGAGTGAA
     4201 GATGCAAGGA GCAGTAAGCC AGCTGCCaaa aaaaaGGCTA CAGTGCAAGA TGACACAGAG
     4261 CAGTTAAAAT GGAAGAATAG TTCCTATGGA AAAGTTGAAG GGTTTTGGTC CAAGGACCAG
     4321 TCACAGTGGG AAAATGCATC TGAGAATGCA GAGCGCTTAC CAAACCCACA GATTGAGTGG
     4381 CAGAATAGCA CAATTGACAG TGAGGACGGG GAGCAGTTTG ACAGCATGAC TGACGGAGTT
     4441 GCTGATCCCA TGCATGGCAG CTTAACTGGA GTGAAGCTGA GCAGCCAGCA AGCCGGAAGC
     4501 GGAAGCGGAA GCGGAAGCga ctataaggac cacgacggag actacaagga tcatgatatt
     4561 gattacaaag acgatgacga taaggctGGC CTGAACGACA TCTTCGAGGC TCAGAAAATC
     4621 GAATGGCACG AAtaagcggc cgctgatcag cctcgactgt gccttctagt tgccagccat
     4681 ctgttgtttg cccctccccc gtgccttcct tgaccctgga aggtgccact cccactgtcc
     4741 tttcctaata aaatgaggaa attgcatcgc attgtctgag taggtgtcat tctattctgg
     4801 ggggtggggt ggggcaggac agcaaggggg aggattggga agacaatagc aggcatgctg
     4861 gggatgcggt gggctctatg gcttctgagg cggaaagaac ccggtaggcg ccaaccggct
     4921 ccgttctttg gtggcccctt cgcgccacct tctactcctc ccctagtcag gaagttcccc
     4981 cccgccccgc agctcgcgtc gtgcaggacg tgacaaatgg aagtagcacg tctcactagt
     5041 ctcgtgcaga tggacagcac cgctgagcaa tggaagcggg taggcctttg gggcagcggc
     5101 caatagcagc tttgctcctt cgctttctgg gctcagaggc tgggaagggg tgggtccggg
     5161 ggcgggctca ggggcgggct caggggcggg gcgggcgccc gaaggtcctc cggaggcccg
     5221 gcattctgca cgcttcaaaa gcgcacgtct gccgcgctgt tctcctcttc ctcatctccg
     5281 ggcctttcga cctgcagccc aagctagcat cggcatagta tatcggcata gtataatacg
     5341 acaaggtgag gaactaaacc atggccaagc ctttgtctca agaagaatcc accctcattg
     5401 aaagagcaac ggctacaatc aacagcatcc ccatctctga agactacagc gtcgccagcg
     5461 cagctctctc tagcgacggc cgcatcttca ctggtgtcaa tgtatatcat tttactgggg
     5521 gaccttgtgc agaactcgtg gtgctgggca ctgctgctgc tgcggcagct ggcaacctga
     5581 cttgtatcgt cgcgatcgga aatgagaaca ggggcatctt gagcccctgc ggacggtgcc
     5641 gacaggtgct tctcgatctg catcctggga tcaaagccat agtgaaggac agtgatggac
     5701 agccgacggc agttgggatt cgtgaattgc tgccctctgg ttatgtgtgg gagggctaag
     5761 cacttcgtgg ccgaggagca ggactgacac gtgctacgag atttcgattc caccgccgcc
     5821 ttctatgaaa ggttgggctt cggaatcgtt ttccgggacg ccggctggat gatcctccag
     5881 cgcggggatc tcatgctgga gttcttcgcc caccccaact tgtttattgc agcttataat
     5941 ggttacaaat aaagcaatag catcacaaat ttcacaaata aagcattttt ttcactgcat
     6001 tctagttgtg gtttgtccaa actcatcaat gtatcttatc atgtctgtat gcatggcggt
     6061 aatacggtta tccacagaat caggggataa cgcaggaaag aacatgtgag caaaaggcca
     6121 gcaaaaggcc aggaaccgta aaaaggccgc gttgctggcg tttttccata ggctccgccc
     6181 ccctgacgag catcacaaaa atcgacgctc aagtcagagg tggcgaaacc cgacaggact
     6241 ataaagatac caggcgtttc cccctggaag ctccctcgtg cgctctcctg ttccgaccct
     6301 gccgcttacc ggatacctgt ccgcctttct cccttcggga agcgtggcgc tttctcatag
     6361 ctcacgctgt aggtatctca gttcggtgta ggtcgttcgc tccaagctgg gctgtgtgca
     6421 cgaacccccc gttcagcccg accgctgcgc cttatccggt aactatcgtc ttgagtccaa
     6481 cccggtaaga cacgacttat cgccactggc agcagccact ggtaacagga ttagcagagc
     6541 gaggtatgta ggcggtgcta cagagttctt gaagtggtgg cctaactacg gctacactag
     6601 aaggacagta tttggtatct gcgctctgct gaagccagtt accttcggaa aaagagttgg
     6661 tagctcttga tccggcaaac aaaccaccgc tggtagcggt ggtttttttg tttgcaagca
     6721 gcagattacg cgcagaaaaa aaggatctca agaagatcct ttgatctttt ctacggggtc
     6781 tgacgctcag tggaacgaaa actcacgtta agggattttg gtcatgagat tatcaaaaag
     6841 gatcttcacc tagatccttt taaattaaaa atgaagtttt aaatcaatct aaagtatata
     6901 tgagtaacct gaggctgaca gttaccaatg cttaatcagt gaggcaccta tctcagcgat
     6961 ctgtctattt cgttcatcca tagttgcctg actccccgtc gtgtagataa ctacgatacg
     7021 ggagggctta ccatctggcc ccagtgctgc aatgataccg cgagacccac gctcaccggc
     7081 tccagattta tcagcaataa accagccagc cggaagggcc gagcgcagaa gtggtcctgc
     7141 aactttatcc gcctccatcc agtctattaa ttgttgccgg gaagctagag taagtagttc
     7201 gccagttaat agtttgcgca acgttgttgc cattgctaca ggcatcgtgg tgtcacgctc
     7261 gtcgtttggt atggcttcat tcagctccgg ttcccaacga tcaaggcgag ttacatgatc
     7321 ccccatgttg tgcaaaaaag cggttagctc cttcggtcct ccgatcgttg tcagaagtaa
     7381 gttggccgca gtgttatcac tcatggttat ggcagcactg cataattctc ttactgtcat
     7441 gccatccgta agatgctttt ctgtgactgg tgagtactca accaagtcat tctgagaata
     7501 gtgtatgcgg cgaccgagtt gctcttgccc ggcgtcaata cgggataata ccgcgccaca
     7561 tagcagaact ttaaaagtgc tcatcattgg aaaacgttct tcggggcgaa aactctcaag
     7621 gatcttaccg ctgttgagat ccagttcgat gtaacccact cgtgcaccca actgatcttc
     7681 agcatctttt actttcacca gcgtttcagg gtgagcaaaa acaggaaggc aaaatgccgc
     7741 aaaaaaggga ataagggcga cacggaaatg ttgaatactc atcctcagga ctctcccttt
     7801 ttcaatatta ttgaagcatt tatcagggtt attgtctcat gagcggatac atatttgaat
     7861 gtatttagaa aaataaacaa ataggggttc cgcgcacatt tccccgaaaa gtgccacctg
     7921 nnnnnnnnnn nnnnnnnnnn nnnnnnnnnn nnnnnnnnnn nnnnnnnnnn nnnnnnnnnn
     7981 nnnnnnnnnn nnnnnnnnnn nnnnnnnnnn nnnnnnnnnn nnnnnnnnnn nnnnnnnnnn
     8041 nnnncnnnnn nnnnnnnnnn nnnnnnnnnn nnnnnnnnnn nnnnnnnnnn nnnnnnnnnn
     8101 nnnnnnnnnn nnnnnnnnnn nnnnnnnnnn nnnnnnannn nnnnnnnnnn nnnnnnnnnn
     8161 nnnnnnnnnn nnnnnnnnnn nnnnnncctt tgacgttgga gtccacgttc tttaatagtg
     8221 gactcttgtt ccaaactgga acaacactca accctatctc ggtctattct tttgatttat
     8281 aagggatttt gccgatttcg gcctattggt taaaaaatga gctgatttaa caaaaattta
     8341 acgcgaattt taacaaaata ttaacgctta caattt
//
