# Supplementary material for: Remodeling Activity of ChAHP Restricts Transcription Factor Access to Chromatin
Source: bioRxiv preprint, doi:10.1101/2025.07.03.662926, version 1 (2025-07-05)
Supplement: Plasmid Genebank files [file 662926_file06.zip › Data S1_PlasmidGenbankFiles/pmb2001_pef1-b_adnp_1-133-3flagavi.gb]

LOCUS       pMB2001_pEF1-B_ADNP_1-1 5484 bp ds-DNA     circular     22-APR-2022
DEFINITION  .
KEYWORDS    "creator:Matyas Flemr" "marker:AmpR"
FEATURES             Location/Qualifiers
     promoter        10..1191
                     /label="EF-1α promoter"
                     /ApEinfo_revcolor="#c6c9d1"
                     /ApEinfo_fwdcolor="#c6c9d1"
     intron          240..1182
                     /label="EF-1α intron A"
                     /ApEinfo_revcolor="#a187be"
                     /ApEinfo_fwdcolor="#a187be"
     primer          1047..1066
                     /label="mb11938"
                     /note="sequence: tgagtgggtggagactgaag"
                     /ApEinfo_revcolor="#b4abac"
                     /ApEinfo_fwdcolor="#b4abac"
     primer          1139..1159
                     /label="mb04620"
                     /note="sequence: tcaagcctcagacagtggttc"
                     /ApEinfo_revcolor="#c7b0e3"
                     /ApEinfo_fwdcolor="#c7b0e3"
     primer          complement(1156..1191)
                     /label="pEF1B_Gib_R"
                     /note="sequence: tcacgacacctgaaatggaagaaaaaaactttgaac"
                     /ApEinfo_revcolor="#d59687"
                     /ApEinfo_fwdcolor="#d59687"
     CDS             1192..1194
                     /label="Translation 1192-1194"
                     /translation="M"
     CDS             1192..1590
                     /label="ADNP"
                     /ApEinfo_revcolor="#b7e6d7"
                     /ApEinfo_fwdcolor="#b7e6d7"
     CDS             1192..1740
                     /label="Translation 1192-1740"
                     /translation="MFQLPVNNLGSLRKARKTVKKILSDIGLEYCKEHIEDFKQFEPNDFYLKNTTWEDVGLWDPSLTKNQDYRTKPFCCSACPFSSKFFSAYKSHFRNVHSEDFENRILLNCPYCTFNADKKTLETHIKIFHAPNSSGSGSGSGSGSGDYKDHDGDYKDHDIDYKDDDDKAGLNDIFEAQKIEWHE"
     CDS             1195..1590
                     /label="Translation 1195-1590"
                     /translation="FQLPVNNLGSLRKARKTVKKILSDIGLEYCKEHIEDFKQFEPNDFYLKNTTWEDVGLWDPSLTKNQDYRTKPFCCSACPFSSKFFSAYKSHFRNVHSEDFENRILLNCPYCTFNADKKTLETHIKIFHAPNS"
     misc_feature    1600..1623
                     /label="4xGS linker"
                     /ApEinfo_revcolor="#b1ff67"
                     /ApEinfo_fwdcolor="#b1ff67"
     Affinity tag    1627..1692
                     /label="3xFLAG"
                     /ApEinfo_revcolor="#b7e6d7"
                     /ApEinfo_fwdcolor="#b7e6d7"
     CDS             1627..1740
                     /label="Translation 1627-1740"
                     /translation="DYKDHDGDYKDHDIDYKDDDDKAGLNDIFEAQKIEWHE"
     Affinity tag    1696..1740
                     /label="AviTag"
                     /ApEinfo_revcolor="#85dae9"
                     /ApEinfo_fwdcolor="#85dae9"
     CDS             1746..1764
                     /label="Translation 1746-1764"
                     /translation="GR*SAS"
     primer          1746..1765
                     /label="pEF1_Gib_F"
                     /note="sequence: ggccgctgatcagcctcgac"
                     /ApEinfo_revcolor="#ffef86"
                     /ApEinfo_fwdcolor="#ffef86"
     polyA_signal    1765..1989
                     /label="bGH poly(A) signal"
                     /ApEinfo_revcolor="#b4abac"
                     /ApEinfo_fwdcolor="#b4abac"
     primer          complement(1865..1892)
                     /label="mb09945"
                     /note="sequence: cctactcagacaatgcgatgcaatttcc"
                     /ApEinfo_revcolor="#b1ff67"
                     /ApEinfo_fwdcolor="#b1ff67"
     CDS             2469..2867
                     /label="BSD"
                     /ApEinfo_revcolor="#b7e6d7"
                     /ApEinfo_fwdcolor="#b7e6d7"
     polyA_signal    3025..3146
                     /label="SV40 poly(A) signal"
                     /ApEinfo_revcolor="#b4abac"
                     /ApEinfo_fwdcolor="#b4abac"
     rep_origin      complement(3271..3859)
                     /label="ori"
                     /ApEinfo_revcolor="#ffef86"
                     /ApEinfo_fwdcolor="#ffef86"
     CDS             complement(4030..4821)
                     /label="AmpR"
                     /ApEinfo_revcolor="#b7e6d7"
                     /ApEinfo_fwdcolor="#b7e6d7"
     CDS             complement(4822..4890)
                     /label="AmpR"
                     /ApEinfo_revcolor="#b7e6d7"
                     /ApEinfo_fwdcolor="#b7e6d7"
     promoter        complement(4898..5002)
                     /label="AmpR promoter"
                     /ApEinfo_revcolor="#c6c9d1"
                     /ApEinfo_fwdcolor="#c6c9d1"
     rep_origin      5029..5484
                     /label="f1 ori"
                     /ApEinfo_revcolor="#ffef86"
                     /ApEinfo_fwdcolor="#ffef86"
ORIGIN
        1 acgcgtgagg ctccggtgcc cgtcagtggg cagagcgcac atcgcccaca gtccccgaga
       61 agttgggggg aggggtcggc aattgaaccg gtgcctagag aaagtggcgc ggggtaaact
      121 gggaaagtga tgtcgtgtac tggctccgcc tttttcccga gggtggggga gaaccgtata
      181 taagtgcagt agtcgccgtg aacgttcttt ttcgcaacgg gtttgccgcc agaacacagg
      241 taagtgccgt gtgtggttcc cgcgggcctg gcctctttac gggttatggc ccttgcgtgc
      301 cttgaattac ttccacgccc ctggctgcag tacgtgattc ttgatcccga gcttcgggtt
      361 ggaagtgggt gggagagttc gaggccttgc gcttaaggag ccccttcgcc tcgtgcttga
      421 gttgaggcct ggcctgggcg ctggggccgc cgcgtgcgaa tctggtggca ccttcgcgcc
      481 tgtctcgctg ctttcgataa gtctctagcc atttaaaatt tttgatgacc tgctgcgacg
      541 ctttttttct ggcaagatag tcttgtaaat gcgggccaag atctgcacac tggtatttcg
      601 gtttttgggg ccgcgggcgg cgacggggcc cgtgcgtccc agcgcacatg ttcggcgagg
      661 cggggcctgc gagcgcggcc accgagaatc ggacgggggt agtctcaagc tggccggcct
      721 gctctggtgc ctggcctcgc gccgccgtgt atcgccccgc cctgggcggc aaggctggcc
      781 cggtcggcac cagttgcgtg agcggaaaga tggccgcttc ccggccctgc tgcagggagc
      841 tcaaaatgga ggacgcggcg ctcgggagag cgggcgggtg agtcacccac acaaaggaaa
      901 agggcctttc cgtcctcagc cgtcgcttca tgtgactcca cggagtaccg ggcgccgtcc
      961 aggcacctcg attagttctc gagcttttgg agtacgtcgt ctttaggttg gggggagggg
     1021 ttttatgcga tggagtttcc ccacactgag tgggtggaga ctgaagttag gccagcttgg
     1081 cacttgatgt aattctcctt ggaatttgcc ctttttgagt ttggatcttg gttcattctc
     1141 aagcctcaga cagtggttca aagttttttt cttccatttc aggtgtcgtg aatgTTCCAA
     1201 CTTCCTGTCA ACAATCTTGG CAGTTTAAGA AAAGCCCGGA AAACTGTGAA AAAAATACTT
     1261 AGTGACATTG GGTTGGAATA CTGTAAAGAA CATATAGAAG ATTTTAAACA GTTTGAACCT
     1321 AATGACTTTT ATTTGAAAAA CACTACATGG GAGGATGTAG GACTGTGGGA CCCTTCTCTT
     1381 ACGAAAAATC AGGACTATCG GACAAAACCT TTTTGCTGCA GTGCTTGTCC GTTTTCCTCA
     1441 AAATTCTTCT CTGCCTACAA AAGTCATTTC CGGAATGTCC ATAGTGAAGA CTTTGAAAAT
     1501 AGGATTCTCC TTAACTGCCC TTACTGTACC TTCAATGCAG ATAAAAAGAC TTTGGAAACA
     1561 CACATTAAAA TATTTCATGC TCCAAACTCC AGCggatccG GAAGCGGAAG CGGAAGCGGA
     1621 AGCggagact ataaggacca cgacggagac tacaaggatc atgatattga ttacaaagac
     1681 gatgacgata aggctGGCCT GAACGACATC TTCGAGGCTC AGAAAATCGA ATGGCACGAA
     1741 taagcggccg ctgatcagcc tcgactgtgc cttctagttg ccagccatct gttgtttgcc
     1801 cctcccccgt gccttccttg accctggaag gtgccactcc cactgtcctt tcctaataaa
     1861 atgaggaaat tgcatcgcat tgtctgagta ggtgtcattc tattctgggg ggtggggtgg
     1921 ggcaggacag caagggggag gattgggaag acaatagcag gcatgctggg gatgcggtgg
     1981 gctctatggc ttctgaggcg gaaagaaccc ggtaggcgcc aaccggctcc gttctttggt
     2041 ggccccttcg cgccaccttc tactcctccc ctagtcagga agttcccccc cgccccgcag
     2101 ctcgcgtcgt gcaggacgtg acaaatggaa gtagcacgtc tcactagtct cgtgcagatg
     2161 gacagcaccg ctgagcaatg gaagcgggta ggcctttggg gcagcggcca atagcagctt
     2221 tgctccttcg ctttctgggc tcagaggctg ggaaggggtg ggtccggggg cgggctcagg
     2281 ggcgggctca ggggcggggc gggcgcccga aggtcctccg gaggcccggc attctgcacg
     2341 cttcaaaagc gcacgtctgc cgcgctgttc tcctcttcct catctccggg cctttcgacc
     2401 tgcagcccaa gctagcatcg gcatagtata tcggcatagt ataatacgac aaggtgagga
     2461 actaaaccat ggccaagcct ttgtctcaag aagaatccac cctcattgaa agagcaacgg
     2521 ctacaatcaa cagcatcccc atctctgaag actacagcgt cgccagcgca gctctctcta
     2581 gcgacggccg catcttcact ggtgtcaatg tatatcattt tactggggga ccttgtgcag
     2641 aactcgtggt gctgggcact gctgctgctg cggcagctgg caacctgact tgtatcgtcg
     2701 cgatcggaaa tgagaacagg ggcatcttga gcccctgcgg acggtgccga caggtgcttc
     2761 tcgatctgca tcctgggatc aaagccatag tgaaggacag tgatggacag ccgacggcag
     2821 ttgggattcg tgaattgctg ccctctggtt atgtgtggga gggctaagca cttcgtggcc
     2881 gaggagcagg actgacacgt gctacgagat ttcgattcca ccgccgcctt ctatgaaagg
     2941 ttgggcttcg gaatcgtttt ccgggacgcc ggctggatga tcctccagcg cggggatctc
     3001 atgctggagt tcttcgccca ccccaacttg tttattgcag cttataatgg ttacaaataa
     3061 agcaatagca tcacaaattt cacaaataaa gcattttttt cactgcattc tagttgtggt
     3121 ttgtccaaac tcatcaatgt atcttatcat gtctgtatgc atggcggtaa tacggttatc
     3181 cacagaatca ggggataacg caggaaagaa catgtgagca aaaggccagc aaaaggccag
     3241 gaaccgtaaa aaggccgcgt tgctggcgtt tttccatagg ctccgccccc ctgacgagca
     3301 tcacaaaaat cgacgctcaa gtcagaggtg gcgaaacccg acaggactat aaagatacca
     3361 ggcgtttccc cctggaagct ccctcgtgcg ctctcctgtt ccgaccctgc cgcttaccgg
     3421 atacctgtcc gcctttctcc cttcgggaag cgtggcgctt tctcatagct cacgctgtag
     3481 gtatctcagt tcggtgtagg tcgttcgctc caagctgggc tgtgtgcacg aaccccccgt
     3541 tcagcccgac cgctgcgcct tatccggtaa ctatcgtctt gagtccaacc cggtaagaca
     3601 cgacttatcg ccactggcag cagccactgg taacaggatt agcagagcga ggtatgtagg
     3661 cggtgctaca gagttcttga agtggtggcc taactacggc tacactagaa ggacagtatt
     3721 tggtatctgc gctctgctga agccagttac cttcggaaaa agagttggta gctcttgatc
     3781 cggcaaacaa accaccgctg gtagcggtgg tttttttgtt tgcaagcagc agattacgcg
     3841 cagaaaaaaa ggatctcaag aagatccttt gatcttttct acggggtctg acgctcagtg
     3901 gaacgaaaac tcacgttaag ggattttggt catgagatta tcaaaaagga tcttcaccta
     3961 gatcctttta aattaaaaat gaagttttaa atcaatctaa agtatatatg agtaacctga
     4021 ggctgacagt taccaatgct taatcagtga ggcacctatc tcagcgatct gtctatttcg
     4081 ttcatccata gttgcctgac tccccgtcgt gtagataact acgatacggg agggcttacc
     4141 atctggcccc agtgctgcaa tgataccgcg agacccacgc tcaccggctc cagatttatc
     4201 agcaataaac cagccagccg gaagggccga gcgcagaagt ggtcctgcaa ctttatccgc
     4261 ctccatccag tctattaatt gttgccggga agctagagta agtagttcgc cagttaatag
     4321 tttgcgcaac gttgttgcca ttgctacagg catcgtggtg tcacgctcgt cgtttggtat
     4381 ggcttcattc agctccggtt cccaacgatc aaggcgagtt acatgatccc ccatgttgtg
     4441 caaaaaagcg gttagctcct tcggtcctcc gatcgttgtc agaagtaagt tggccgcagt
     4501 gttatcactc atggttatgg cagcactgca taattctctt actgtcatgc catccgtaag
     4561 atgcttttct gtgactggtg agtactcaac caagtcattc tgagaatagt gtatgcggcg
     4621 accgagttgc tcttgcccgg cgtcaatacg ggataatacc gcgccacata gcagaacttt
     4681 aaaagtgctc atcattggaa aacgttcttc ggggcgaaaa ctctcaagga tcttaccgct
     4741 gttgagatcc agttcgatgt aacccactcg tgcacccaac tgatcttcag catcttttac
     4801 tttcaccagc gtttcagggt gagcaaaaac aggaaggcaa aatgccgcaa aaaagggaat
     4861 aagggcgaca cggaaatgtt gaatactcat cctcaggact ctcccttttt caatattatt
     4921 gaagcattta tcagggttat tgtctcatga gcggatacat atttgaatgt atttagaaaa
     4981 ataaacaaat aggggttccg cgcacatttc cccgaaaagt gccacctgnn nnnnnnnnnn
     5041 nnnnnnnnnn nnnnnnnnnn nnnnnnnnnn nnnnnnnnnn nnnnnnnnnn nnnnnnnnnn
     5101 nnnnnnnnnn nnnnnnnnnn nnnnnnnnnn nnnnnnnnnn nnnnnnnnnn nncnnnnnnn
     5161 nnnnnnnnnn nnnnnnnnnn nnnnnnnnnn nnnnnnnnnn nnnnnnnnnn nnnnnnnnnn
     5221 nnnnnnnnnn nnnnnnnnnn nnnnannnnn nnnnnnnnnn nnnnnnnnnn nnnnnnnnnn
     5281 nnnnnnnnnn nnnncctttg acgttggagt ccacgttctt taatagtgga ctcttgttcc
     5341 aaactggaac aacactcaac cctatctcgg tctattcttt tgatttataa gggattttgc
     5401 cgatttcggc ctattggtta aaaaatgagc tgatttaaca aaaatttaac gcgaatttta
     5461 acaaaatatt aacgcttaca attt
//
