# Supplementary material for: Remodeling Activity of ChAHP Restricts Transcription Factor Access to Chromatin
Source: bioRxiv preprint, doi:10.1101/2025.07.03.662926, version 1 (2025-07-05)
Supplement: Plasmid Genebank files [file 662926_file06.zip › Data S1_PlasmidGenbankFiles/pmb1999_pef1-b_adnp_206-1108-3flagavi.gb]

LOCUS       pMB1999_pEF1-B_ADNP_206 7786 bp ds-DNA     circular     22-APR-2022
DEFINITION  .
KEYWORDS    "creator:Matyas Flemr" "marker:AmpR"
FEATURES             Location/Qualifiers
     promoter        10..1191
                     /label="EF-1α promoter"
                     /ApEinfo_revcolor="#c6c9d1"
                     /ApEinfo_fwdcolor="#c6c9d1"
     intron          240..1182
                     /label="EF-1α intron A"
                     /ApEinfo_revcolor="#a187be"
                     /ApEinfo_fwdcolor="#a187be"
     primer          1047..1066
                     /label="mb11938"
                     /note="sequence: tgagtgggtggagactgaag"
                     /ApEinfo_revcolor="#b4abac"
                     /ApEinfo_fwdcolor="#b4abac"
     primer          1139..1159
                     /label="mb04620"
                     /note="sequence: tcaagcctcagacagtggttc"
                     /ApEinfo_revcolor="#c7b0e3"
                     /ApEinfo_fwdcolor="#c7b0e3"
     primer          complement(1156..1191)
                     /label="pEF1B_Gib_R"
                     /note="sequence: tcacgacacctgaaatggaagaaaaaaactttgaac"
                     /ApEinfo_revcolor="#d59687"
                     /ApEinfo_fwdcolor="#d59687"
     CDS             1192..1194
                     /label="Translation 1192-1194"
                     /translation="M"
     CDS             1192..3900
                     /label="ADNP"
                     /ApEinfo_revcolor="#b7e6d7"
                     /ApEinfo_fwdcolor="#b7e6d7"
     CDS             1192..4047
                     /label="Translation 1192-4047"
                     /translation="MGAVSLGTNAREECNIHCKRCLFMPKSYEALVQHVIEDHERIGYQVTAMIGHTNVVVPRAKPLMLIAPKPQDKKGMGLPPRISSLASGNVRSLPSQQMVNRLSIPKPNLNSTGVNMMSNVHLQQNNYGVKSVGQSYGVGQSVRLGLGGNAPVSIPQQSQSVKQLLPSGNGRSFGLGAEQRPPAAARYSLQTANTSLPPGQVKSPSVSQSQASRVLGQSSSKPPPAATGPPPSNHCATQKWKICTICNELFPENVYSVHFEKEHKAEKVPAVANYIMKIHNFTSKCLYCNRYLPTDTLLNHMLIHGLSCPYCRSTFNDVEKMAAHMRMVHIDEEMGPKTDSTLSFDLTLQQGSHTNIHLLVTTYNLRDAPAESVAYHAQNNAPVPPKPQPKVQEKADVPVKSSPQAAVPYKKDVGKTLCPLCFSILKGPISDALAHHLRERHQVIQTVHPVEKKLTYKCIHCLGVYTSNMTASTITLHLVHCRGVGKTQNGQDKTNAPSRLNQSPGLAPVKRTYEQMEFPLLKKRKLEEDADSPSCFEEKPEEPVVLALDPKGHEDDSYEARKSFLTKYFNKQPYPTRREIEKLAASLWLWKSDIASHFSNKRKKCVRDCEKYKPGVLLGFNMKELNKVKHEMDFDAEWLFENHDEKDSRVNASKTVDKKHNLGKEDDSFSDSFEHLEEESNGSGSPFDPVFEVEPKIPSDNLEEPVPKVIPEGALESEKLDQKEEEEEEEEEDGSKYETIHLTEEPAKLMHDASDSEVDQDDVVEWKDGASPSESGPGSQQISDFEDNTCEMKPGTWSDESSQSEDARSSKPAAKKKATVQDDTEQLKWKNSSYGKVEGFWSKDQSQWENASENAERLPNPQIEWQNSTIDSEDGEQFDSMTDGVADPMHGSLTGVKLSSQQAGSGSGSGSGSGDYKDHDGDYKDHDIDYKDDDDKAGLNDIFEAQKIEWHE"
     CDS             1195..3900
                     /label="Translation 1195-3900"
                     /translation="GAVSLGTNAREECNIHCKRCLFMPKSYEALVQHVIEDHERIGYQVTAMIGHTNVVVPRAKPLMLIAPKPQDKKGMGLPPRISSLASGNVRSLPSQQMVNRLSIPKPNLNSTGVNMMSNVHLQQNNYGVKSVGQSYGVGQSVRLGLGGNAPVSIPQQSQSVKQLLPSGNGRSFGLGAEQRPPAAARYSLQTANTSLPPGQVKSPSVSQSQASRVLGQSSSKPPPAATGPPPSNHCATQKWKICTICNELFPENVYSVHFEKEHKAEKVPAVANYIMKIHNFTSKCLYCNRYLPTDTLLNHMLIHGLSCPYCRSTFNDVEKMAAHMRMVHIDEEMGPKTDSTLSFDLTLQQGSHTNIHLLVTTYNLRDAPAESVAYHAQNNAPVPPKPQPKVQEKADVPVKSSPQAAVPYKKDVGKTLCPLCFSILKGPISDALAHHLRERHQVIQTVHPVEKKLTYKCIHCLGVYTSNMTASTITLHLVHCRGVGKTQNGQDKTNAPSRLNQSPGLAPVKRTYEQMEFPLLKKRKLEEDADSPSCFEEKPEEPVVLALDPKGHEDDSYEARKSFLTKYFNKQPYPTRREIEKLAASLWLWKSDIASHFSNKRKKCVRDCEKYKPGVLLGFNMKELNKVKHEMDFDAEWLFENHDEKDSRVNASKTVDKKHNLGKEDDSFSDSFEHLEEESNGSGSPFDPVFEVEPKIPSDNLEEPVPKVIPEGALESEKLDQKEEEEEEEEEDGSKYETIHLTEEPAKLMHDASDSEVDQDDVVEWKDGASPSESGPGSQQISDFEDNTCEMKPGTWSDESSQSEDARSSKPAAKKKATVQDDTEQLKWKNSSYGKVEGFWSKDQSQWENASENAERLPNPQIEWQNSTIDSEDGEQFDSMTDGVADPMHGSLTGVKLSSQQA"
     primer          1660..1680
                     /label="mb11774"
                     /note="sequence: CAGTCTCAGTCCGTGAAACAG"
                     /ApEinfo_revcolor="#f58a5e"
                     /ApEinfo_fwdcolor="#f58a5e"
     primer          2678..2697
                     /label="mb13923"
                     /note="sequence: CACCTTCTCGGCTCAATCAG"
                     /ApEinfo_revcolor="#9eafd2"
                     /ApEinfo_fwdcolor="#9eafd2"
     primer          3497..3517
                     /label="mb08219"
                     /note="sequence: gtgcttcaccatctgagagtg"
                     /ApEinfo_revcolor="#ff9ccd"
                     /ApEinfo_fwdcolor="#ff9ccd"
     primer          complement(3877..3900)
                     /label="ADNP-4GS_Gib_R"
                     /note="sequence: GCTTCCGCTTCCGCTTCCGCTTCCGGCTTGCTGGCTGCTCAGCTTCAC"
                     /ApEinfo_revcolor="#84b0dc"
                     /ApEinfo_fwdcolor="#84b0dc"
     misc_feature    3907..3930
                     /label="4xGS linker"
                     /ApEinfo_revcolor="#b1ff67"
                     /ApEinfo_fwdcolor="#b1ff67"
     Affinity tag    3934..3999
                     /label="3xFLAG"
                     /ApEinfo_revcolor="#b7e6d7"
                     /ApEinfo_fwdcolor="#b7e6d7"
     CDS             3934..4047
                     /label="Translation 3934-4047"
                     /translation="DYKDHDGDYKDHDIDYKDDDDKAGLNDIFEAQKIEWHE"
     Affinity tag    4003..4047
                     /label="AviTag"
                     /ApEinfo_revcolor="#85dae9"
                     /ApEinfo_fwdcolor="#85dae9"
     CDS             4048..4066
                     /label="Translation 4048-4066"
                     /translation="GR*SAS"
     primer          4048..4067
                     /label="pEF1_Gib_F"
                     /note="sequence: ggccgctgatcagcctcgac"
                     /ApEinfo_revcolor="#ffef86"
                     /ApEinfo_fwdcolor="#ffef86"
     polyA_signal    4067..4291
                     /label="bGH poly(A) signal"
                     /ApEinfo_revcolor="#b4abac"
                     /ApEinfo_fwdcolor="#b4abac"
     primer          complement(4167..4194)
                     /label="mb09945"
                     /note="sequence: cctactcagacaatgcgatgcaatttcc"
                     /ApEinfo_revcolor="#b1ff67"
                     /ApEinfo_fwdcolor="#b1ff67"
     CDS             4771..5169
                     /label="BSD"
                     /ApEinfo_revcolor="#b7e6d7"
                     /ApEinfo_fwdcolor="#b7e6d7"
     polyA_signal    5327..5448
                     /label="SV40 poly(A) signal"
                     /ApEinfo_revcolor="#b4abac"
                     /ApEinfo_fwdcolor="#b4abac"
     rep_origin      complement(5573..6161)
                     /label="ori"
                     /ApEinfo_revcolor="#ffef86"
                     /ApEinfo_fwdcolor="#ffef86"
     CDS             complement(6332..7123)
                     /label="AmpR"
                     /ApEinfo_revcolor="#b7e6d7"
                     /ApEinfo_fwdcolor="#b7e6d7"
     CDS             complement(7124..7192)
                     /label="AmpR"
                     /ApEinfo_revcolor="#b7e6d7"
                     /ApEinfo_fwdcolor="#b7e6d7"
     promoter        complement(7200..7304)
                     /label="AmpR promoter"
                     /ApEinfo_revcolor="#c6c9d1"
                     /ApEinfo_fwdcolor="#c6c9d1"
     rep_origin      7331..7786
                     /label="f1 ori"
                     /ApEinfo_revcolor="#ffef86"
                     /ApEinfo_fwdcolor="#ffef86"
ORIGIN
        1 acgcgtgagg ctccggtgcc cgtcagtggg cagagcgcac atcgcccaca gtccccgaga
       61 agttgggggg aggggtcggc aattgaaccg gtgcctagag aaagtggcgc ggggtaaact
      121 gggaaagtga tgtcgtgtac tggctccgcc tttttcccga gggtggggga gaaccgtata
      181 taagtgcagt agtcgccgtg aacgttcttt ttcgcaacgg gtttgccgcc agaacacagg
      241 taagtgccgt gtgtggttcc cgcgggcctg gcctctttac gggttatggc ccttgcgtgc
      301 cttgaattac ttccacgccc ctggctgcag tacgtgattc ttgatcccga gcttcgggtt
      361 ggaagtgggt gggagagttc gaggccttgc gcttaaggag ccccttcgcc tcgtgcttga
      421 gttgaggcct ggcctgggcg ctggggccgc cgcgtgcgaa tctggtggca ccttcgcgcc
      481 tgtctcgctg ctttcgataa gtctctagcc atttaaaatt tttgatgacc tgctgcgacg
      541 ctttttttct ggcaagatag tcttgtaaat gcgggccaag atctgcacac tggtatttcg
      601 gtttttgggg ccgcgggcgg cgacggggcc cgtgcgtccc agcgcacatg ttcggcgagg
      661 cggggcctgc gagcgcggcc accgagaatc ggacgggggt agtctcaagc tggccggcct
      721 gctctggtgc ctggcctcgc gccgccgtgt atcgccccgc cctgggcggc aaggctggcc
      781 cggtcggcac cagttgcgtg agcggaaaga tggccgcttc ccggccctgc tgcagggagc
      841 tcaaaatgga ggacgcggcg ctcgggagag cgggcgggtg agtcacccac acaaaggaaa
      901 agggcctttc cgtcctcagc cgtcgcttca tgtgactcca cggagtaccg ggcgccgtcc
      961 aggcacctcg attagttctc gagcttttgg agtacgtcgt ctttaggttg gggggagggg
     1021 ttttatgcga tggagtttcc ccacactgag tgggtggaga ctgaagttag gccagcttgg
     1081 cacttgatgt aattctcctt ggaatttgcc ctttttgagt ttggatcttg gttcattctc
     1141 aagcctcaga cagtggttca aagttttttt cttccatttc aggtgtcgtg aatgGGTGCA
     1201 GTCTCCCTGG GCACAAATGC CCGAGAGGAG TGTAACATCC ACTGCAAGCG ATGCCTTTTC
     1261 ATGCCCAAGT CCTATGAAGC TTTGGTACAG CATGTCATTG AGGACCATGA ACGGATAGGC
     1321 TATCAGGTCA CTGCCATGAT CGGACACACA AATGTTGTAG TTCCCCGAGC CAAGCCCTTG
     1381 ATGCTGATAG CTCCCAAACC TCAAGACAAA AAGGGCATGG GACTCCCACC ACGAATCAGC
     1441 TCCCTTGCTT CTGGAAATGT CCGGTCGTTG CCATCACAGC AGATGGTAAA CCGATTGTCA
     1501 ATACCAAAGC CCAACTTAAA TTCAACGGGA GTCAACATGA TGTCCAATGT TCACCTGCAG
     1561 CAAAACAACT ATGGAGTCAA ATCTGTGGGC CAGAGCTATG GTGTTGGCCA GTCAGTGAGG
     1621 CTGGGACTAG GTGGCAATGC TCCAGTTTCC ATCCCTCAAC AGTCTCAGTC CGTGAAACAG
     1681 TTACTTCCAA GTGGGAATGG GAGGTCTTTT GGGCTAGGTG CTGAGCAGAG GCCCCCAGCA
     1741 GCAGCCAGGT ACTCCCTGCA GACTGCCAAC ACCTCTCTAC CCCCAGGCCA AGTGAAGTCT
     1801 CCCTCTGTGT CTCAGTCACA GGCATCTAGA GTATTAGGTC AGTCCAGTTC TAAACCTCCA
     1861 CCAGCCGCCA CAGGCCCTCC TCCAAGCAAC CACTGTGCCA CTCAGAAGTG GAAAATCTGT
     1921 ACAATCTGTA ACGAGCTTTT CCCTGAGAAT GTCTATAGCG TTCACTTCGA AAAGGAGCAT
     1981 AAAGCTGAGA AAGTCCCAGC CGTAGCTAAC TACATTATGA AAATACACAA TTTTACTAGC
     2041 AAATGCCTCT ACTGTAATCG CTATTTGCCT ACAGATACCC TACTCAACCA TATGTTAATT
     2101 CATGGTCTGT CTTGTCCGTA TTGCCGTTCC ACCTTCAATG ATGTAGAGAA GATGGCAGCA
     2161 CACATGCGAA TGGTTCATAT TGATGAAGAG ATGGGGCCTA AAACGGATTC TACTTTGAGC
     2221 TTTGATTTGA CATTGCAACA GGGCAGTCAC ACCAACATTC ATCTCCTGGT GACCACATAC
     2281 AACCTGAGGG ATGCCCCGGC TGAATCAGTT GCTTACCATG CCCAAAATAA TGCCCCAGTT
     2341 CCTCCAAAGC CACAACCAAA AGTTCAGGAA AAAGCAGATG TCCCGGTTAA AAGTTCACCT
     2401 CAAGCTGCAG TGCCCTATAA AAAAGATGTT GGGAAGACCC TTTGCCCTCT TTGCTTTTCA
     2461 ATACTAAAAG GACCCATATC TGATGCACTT GCACATCATT TACGAGAAAG ACACCAAGTT
     2521 ATTCAGACAG TTCATCCGGT TGAGAAAAAG CTAACTTACA AATGTATCCA TTGCCTTGGT
     2581 GTGTATACTA GCAACATGAC AGCCTCAACC ATCACTCTGC ATCTAGTCCA CTGCAGGGGT
     2641 GTTGGAAAAA CCCAGAATGG CCAGGACAAG ACAAACGCAC CTTCTCGGCT CAATCAGTCT
     2701 CCAGGCCTGG CCCCTGTGAA GCGCACGTAT GAGCAGATGG AGTTTCCACT GCTAAAAAAG
     2761 CGGAAGCTGG AGGAGGATGC TGATTCCCCT AGCTGCTTTG AAGAGAAGCC AGAAGAGCCT
     2821 GTTGTTTTAG CTTTAGACCC CAAGGGTCAT GAAGATGATT CTTATGAGGC TAGGAAAAGC
     2881 TTTCTCACAA AGTACTTCAA CAAACAGCCC TATCCCACCA GGAGAGAAAT TGAGAAGTTA
     2941 GCTGCCAGTC TATGGCTATG GAAGAGTGAC ATTGCCTCCC ATTTCAGTAA CAAGAGGAAG
     3001 AAGTGTGTCC GCGACTGTGA AAAGTACAAG CCTGGTGTGC TGCTAGGTTT TAACATGAAA
     3061 GAATTAAATA AAGTCAAACA CGAGATGGAT TTTGATGCTG AGTGGCTGTT TGAAAATCAC
     3121 GATGAGAAAG ACTCAAGAGT CAATGCTAGC AAGACTGTTG ACAAAAAGCA TAACCTTGGG
     3181 AAAGAAGATG ATAGCTTCTC AGATAGTTTT GAACATTTGG AAGAAGAATC CAATGGAAGC
     3241 GGGAGTCCTT TTGACCCTGT CTTTGAAGTT GAGCCTAAAA TTCCCAGTGA TAATTTAGAG
     3301 GAGCCTGTAC CGAAGGTTAT TCCGGAAGGT GCTTTGGAAT CTGAGAAGCT AGACCAAAAA
     3361 gaggaggagg aggaggagga ggaggaggaT GGTTCAAAAT ATGAAACTAT CCATTTGACT
     3421 GAGGAACCAG CCAAATTAAT GCATGATGCC TCTGATAGTG AGGTAGACCA AGATGATGTA
     3481 GTTGAGTGGA AAGATGGTGC TTCACCATCT GAGAGTGGGC CTGGTTCCCA ACAAATCTCA
     3541 GACTTTGAGG ATAATACATG TGAAATGAAA CCAGGAACCT GGTCTGATGA GTCTTCCCAG
     3601 AGTGAAGATG CAAGGAGCAG TAAGCCAGCT GCCaaaaaaa aGGCTACAGT GCAAGATGAC
     3661 ACAGAGCAGT TAAAATGGAA GAATAGTTCC TATGGAAAAG TTGAAGGGTT TTGGTCCAAG
     3721 GACCAGTCAC AGTGGGAAAA TGCATCTGAG AATGCAGAGC GCTTACCAAA CCCACAGATT
     3781 GAGTGGCAGA ATAGCACAAT TGACAGTGAG GACGGGGAGC AGTTTGACAG CATGACTGAC
     3841 GGAGTTGCTG ATCCCATGCA TGGCAGCTTA ACTGGAGTGA AGCTGAGCAG CCAGCAAGCC
     3901 ggatccGGAA GCGGAAGCGG AAGCGGAAGC ggagactata aggaccacga cggagactac
     3961 aaggatcatg atattgatta caaagacgat gacgataagg ctGGCCTGAA CGACATCTTC
     4021 GAGGCTCAGA AAATCGAATG GCACGAAggc cgctgatcag cctcgactgt gccttctagt
     4081 tgccagccat ctgttgtttg cccctccccc gtgccttcct tgaccctgga aggtgccact
     4141 cccactgtcc tttcctaata aaatgaggaa attgcatcgc attgtctgag taggtgtcat
     4201 tctattctgg ggggtggggt ggggcaggac agcaaggggg aggattggga agacaatagc
     4261 aggcatgctg gggatgcggt gggctctatg gcttctgagg cggaaagaac ccggtaggcg
     4321 ccaaccggct ccgttctttg gtggcccctt cgcgccacct tctactcctc ccctagtcag
     4381 gaagttcccc cccgccccgc agctcgcgtc gtgcaggacg tgacaaatgg aagtagcacg
     4441 tctcactagt ctcgtgcaga tggacagcac cgctgagcaa tggaagcggg taggcctttg
     4501 gggcagcggc caatagcagc tttgctcctt cgctttctgg gctcagaggc tgggaagggg
     4561 tgggtccggg ggcgggctca ggggcgggct caggggcggg gcgggcgccc gaaggtcctc
     4621 cggaggcccg gcattctgca cgcttcaaaa gcgcacgtct gccgcgctgt tctcctcttc
     4681 ctcatctccg ggcctttcga cctgcagccc aagctagcat cggcatagta tatcggcata
     4741 gtataatacg acaaggtgag gaactaaacc atggccaagc ctttgtctca agaagaatcc
     4801 accctcattg aaagagcaac ggctacaatc aacagcatcc ccatctctga agactacagc
     4861 gtcgccagcg cagctctctc tagcgacggc cgcatcttca ctggtgtcaa tgtatatcat
     4921 tttactgggg gaccttgtgc agaactcgtg gtgctgggca ctgctgctgc tgcggcagct
     4981 ggcaacctga cttgtatcgt cgcgatcgga aatgagaaca ggggcatctt gagcccctgc
     5041 ggacggtgcc gacaggtgct tctcgatctg catcctggga tcaaagccat agtgaaggac
     5101 agtgatggac agccgacggc agttgggatt cgtgaattgc tgccctctgg ttatgtgtgg
     5161 gagggctaag cacttcgtgg ccgaggagca ggactgacac gtgctacgag atttcgattc
     5221 caccgccgcc ttctatgaaa ggttgggctt cggaatcgtt ttccgggacg ccggctggat
     5281 gatcctccag cgcggggatc tcatgctgga gttcttcgcc caccccaact tgtttattgc
     5341 agcttataat ggttacaaat aaagcaatag catcacaaat ttcacaaata aagcattttt
     5401 ttcactgcat tctagttgtg gtttgtccaa actcatcaat gtatcttatc atgtctgtat
     5461 gcatggcggt aatacggtta tccacagaat caggggataa cgcaggaaag aacatgtgag
     5521 caaaaggcca gcaaaaggcc aggaaccgta aaaaggccgc gttgctggcg tttttccata
     5581 ggctccgccc ccctgacgag catcacaaaa atcgacgctc aagtcagagg tggcgaaacc
     5641 cgacaggact ataaagatac caggcgtttc cccctggaag ctccctcgtg cgctctcctg
     5701 ttccgaccct gccgcttacc ggatacctgt ccgcctttct cccttcggga agcgtggcgc
     5761 tttctcatag ctcacgctgt aggtatctca gttcggtgta ggtcgttcgc tccaagctgg
     5821 gctgtgtgca cgaacccccc gttcagcccg accgctgcgc cttatccggt aactatcgtc
     5881 ttgagtccaa cccggtaaga cacgacttat cgccactggc agcagccact ggtaacagga
     5941 ttagcagagc gaggtatgta ggcggtgcta cagagttctt gaagtggtgg cctaactacg
     6001 gctacactag aaggacagta tttggtatct gcgctctgct gaagccagtt accttcggaa
     6061 aaagagttgg tagctcttga tccggcaaac aaaccaccgc tggtagcggt ggtttttttg
     6121 tttgcaagca gcagattacg cgcagaaaaa aaggatctca agaagatcct ttgatctttt
     6181 ctacggggtc tgacgctcag tggaacgaaa actcacgtta agggattttg gtcatgagat
     6241 tatcaaaaag gatcttcacc tagatccttt taaattaaaa atgaagtttt aaatcaatct
     6301 aaagtatata tgagtaacct gaggctgaca gttaccaatg cttaatcagt gaggcaccta
     6361 tctcagcgat ctgtctattt cgttcatcca tagttgcctg actccccgtc gtgtagataa
     6421 ctacgatacg ggagggctta ccatctggcc ccagtgctgc aatgataccg cgagacccac
     6481 gctcaccggc tccagattta tcagcaataa accagccagc cggaagggcc gagcgcagaa
     6541 gtggtcctgc aactttatcc gcctccatcc agtctattaa ttgttgccgg gaagctagag
     6601 taagtagttc gccagttaat agtttgcgca acgttgttgc cattgctaca ggcatcgtgg
     6661 tgtcacgctc gtcgtttggt atggcttcat tcagctccgg ttcccaacga tcaaggcgag
     6721 ttacatgatc ccccatgttg tgcaaaaaag cggttagctc cttcggtcct ccgatcgttg
     6781 tcagaagtaa gttggccgca gtgttatcac tcatggttat ggcagcactg cataattctc
     6841 ttactgtcat gccatccgta agatgctttt ctgtgactgg tgagtactca accaagtcat
     6901 tctgagaata gtgtatgcgg cgaccgagtt gctcttgccc ggcgtcaata cgggataata
     6961 ccgcgccaca tagcagaact ttaaaagtgc tcatcattgg aaaacgttct tcggggcgaa
     7021 aactctcaag gatcttaccg ctgttgagat ccagttcgat gtaacccact cgtgcaccca
     7081 actgatcttc agcatctttt actttcacca gcgtttcagg gtgagcaaaa acaggaaggc
     7141 aaaatgccgc aaaaaaggga ataagggcga cacggaaatg ttgaatactc atcctcagga
     7201 ctctcccttt ttcaatatta ttgaagcatt tatcagggtt attgtctcat gagcggatac
     7261 atatttgaat gtatttagaa aaataaacaa ataggggttc cgcgcacatt tccccgaaaa
     7321 gtgccacctg nnnnnnnnnn nnnnnnnnnn nnnnnnnnnn nnnnnnnnnn nnnnnnnnnn
     7381 nnnnnnnnnn nnnnnnnnnn nnnnnnnnnn nnnnnnnnnn nnnnnnnnnn nnnnnnnnnn
     7441 nnnnnnnnnn nnnncnnnnn nnnnnnnnnn nnnnnnnnnn nnnnnnnnnn nnnnnnnnnn
     7501 nnnnnnnnnn nnnnnnnnnn nnnnnnnnnn nnnnnnnnnn nnnnnnannn nnnnnnnnnn
     7561 nnnnnnnnnn nnnnnnnnnn nnnnnnnnnn nnnnnncctt tgacgttgga gtccacgttc
     7621 tttaatagtg gactcttgtt ccaaactgga acaacactca accctatctc ggtctattct
     7681 tttgatttat aagggatttt gccgatttcg gcctattggt taaaaaatga gctgatttaa
     7741 caaaaattta acgcgaattt taacaaaata ttaacgctta caattt
//
