# Supplementary material for: Remodeling Activity of ChAHP Restricts Transcription Factor Access to Chromatin
Source: bioRxiv preprint, doi:10.1101/2025.07.03.662926, version 1 (2025-07-05)
Supplement: Plasmid Genebank files [file 662926_file06.zip › Data S1_PlasmidGenbankFiles/pmb1997_pef1-b_adnp_65-1108-3flagavi.gb]

LOCUS       pMB1997_pEF1-B_ADNP_65- 8209 bp ds-DNA     circular     22-APR-2022
DEFINITION  .
KEYWORDS    "creator:Matyas Flemr" "marker:AmpR"
FEATURES             Location/Qualifiers
     promoter        10..1191
                     /label="EF-1α promoter"
                     /ApEinfo_revcolor="#c6c9d1"
                     /ApEinfo_fwdcolor="#c6c9d1"
     intron          240..1182
                     /label="EF-1α intron A"
                     /ApEinfo_revcolor="#a187be"
                     /ApEinfo_fwdcolor="#a187be"
     primer          1047..1066
                     /label="mb11938"
                     /note="sequence: tgagtgggtggagactgaag"
                     /ApEinfo_revcolor="#b4abac"
                     /ApEinfo_fwdcolor="#b4abac"
     primer          1139..1159
                     /label="mb04620"
                     /note="sequence: tcaagcctcagacagtggttc"
                     /ApEinfo_revcolor="#c7b0e3"
                     /ApEinfo_fwdcolor="#c7b0e3"
     primer          complement(1156..1191)
                     /label="pEF1B_Gib_R"
                     /note="sequence: tcacgacacctgaaatggaagaaaaaaactttgaac"
                     /ApEinfo_revcolor="#d59687"
                     /ApEinfo_fwdcolor="#d59687"
     CDS             1192..1194
                     /label="Translation 1192-1194"
                     /translation="M"
     CDS             1192..4323
                     /label="ADNP"
                     /ApEinfo_revcolor="#b7e6d7"
                     /ApEinfo_fwdcolor="#b7e6d7"
     CDS             1192..4470
                     /label="Translation 1192-4470"
                     /translation="MNQDYRTKPFCCSACPFSSKFFSAYKSHFRNVHSEDFENRILLNCPYCTFNADKKTLETHIKIFHAPNSSAPSSSLSTFKDKNKNDGLKPKQADNVEQAVYYCKKCTYRDPLYEIVRKHIYREHFQHVAAPYIAKAGEKSLNGAVSLGTNAREECNIHCKRCLFMPKSYEALVQHVIEDHERIGYQVTAMIGHTNVVVPRAKPLMLIAPKPQDKKGMGLPPRISSLASGNVRSLPSQQMVNRLSIPKPNLNSTGVNMMSNVHLQQNNYGVKSVGQSYGVGQSVRLGLGGNAPVSIPQQSQSVKQLLPSGNGRSFGLGAEQRPPAAARYSLQTANTSLPPGQVKSPSVSQSQASRVLGQSSSKPPPAATGPPPSNHCATQKWKICTICNELFPENVYSVHFEKEHKAEKVPAVANYIMKIHNFTSKCLYCNRYLPTDTLLNHMLIHGLSCPYCRSTFNDVEKMAAHMRMVHIDEEMGPKTDSTLSFDLTLQQGSHTNIHLLVTTYNLRDAPAESVAYHAQNNAPVPPKPQPKVQEKADVPVKSSPQAAVPYKKDVGKTLCPLCFSILKGPISDALAHHLRERHQVIQTVHPVEKKLTYKCIHCLGVYTSNMTASTITLHLVHCRGVGKTQNGQDKTNAPSRLNQSPGLAPVKRTYEQMEFPLLKKRKLEEDADSPSCFEEKPEEPVVLALDPKGHEDDSYEARKSFLTKYFNKQPYPTRREIEKLAASLWLWKSDIASHFSNKRKKCVRDCEKYKPGVLLGFNMKELNKVKHEMDFDAEWLFENHDEKDSRVNASKTVDKKHNLGKEDDSFSDSFEHLEEESNGSGSPFDPVFEVEPKIPSDNLEEPVPKVIPEGALESEKLDQKEEEEEEEEEDGSKYETIHLTEEPAKLMHDASDSEVDQDDVVEWKDGASPSESGPGSQQISDFEDNTCEMKPGTWSDESSQSEDARSSKPAAKKKATVQDDTEQLKWKNSSYGKVEGFWSKDQSQWENASENAERLPNPQIEWQNSTIDSEDGEQFDSMTDGVADPMHGSLTGVKLSSQQAGSGSGSGSGSGDYKDHDGDYKDHDIDYKDDDDKAGLNDIFEAQKIEWHE"
     CDS             1195..4323
                     /label="Translation 1195-4323"
                     /translation="NQDYRTKPFCCSACPFSSKFFSAYKSHFRNVHSEDFENRILLNCPYCTFNADKKTLETHIKIFHAPNSSAPSSSLSTFKDKNKNDGLKPKQADNVEQAVYYCKKCTYRDPLYEIVRKHIYREHFQHVAAPYIAKAGEKSLNGAVSLGTNAREECNIHCKRCLFMPKSYEALVQHVIEDHERIGYQVTAMIGHTNVVVPRAKPLMLIAPKPQDKKGMGLPPRISSLASGNVRSLPSQQMVNRLSIPKPNLNSTGVNMMSNVHLQQNNYGVKSVGQSYGVGQSVRLGLGGNAPVSIPQQSQSVKQLLPSGNGRSFGLGAEQRPPAAARYSLQTANTSLPPGQVKSPSVSQSQASRVLGQSSSKPPPAATGPPPSNHCATQKWKICTICNELFPENVYSVHFEKEHKAEKVPAVANYIMKIHNFTSKCLYCNRYLPTDTLLNHMLIHGLSCPYCRSTFNDVEKMAAHMRMVHIDEEMGPKTDSTLSFDLTLQQGSHTNIHLLVTTYNLRDAPAESVAYHAQNNAPVPPKPQPKVQEKADVPVKSSPQAAVPYKKDVGKTLCPLCFSILKGPISDALAHHLRERHQVIQTVHPVEKKLTYKCIHCLGVYTSNMTASTITLHLVHCRGVGKTQNGQDKTNAPSRLNQSPGLAPVKRTYEQMEFPLLKKRKLEEDADSPSCFEEKPEEPVVLALDPKGHEDDSYEARKSFLTKYFNKQPYPTRREIEKLAASLWLWKSDIASHFSNKRKKCVRDCEKYKPGVLLGFNMKELNKVKHEMDFDAEWLFENHDEKDSRVNASKTVDKKHNLGKEDDSFSDSFEHLEEESNGSGSPFDPVFEVEPKIPSDNLEEPVPKVIPEGALESEKLDQKEEEEEEEEEDGSKYETIHLTEEPAKLMHDASDSEVDQDDVVEWKDGASPSESGPGSQQISDFEDNTCEMKPGTWSDESSQSEDARSSKPAAKKKATVQDDTEQLKWKNSSYGKVEGFWSKDQSQWENASENAERLPNPQIEWQNSTIDSEDGEQFDSMTDGVADPMHGSLTGVKLSSQQA"
     primer          1406..1425
                     /label="mb08786"
                     /note="sequence: caagtagcagcctcagcact"
                     /ApEinfo_revcolor="#b7e6d7"
                     /ApEinfo_fwdcolor="#b7e6d7"
     primer          2083..2103
                     /label="mb11774"
                     /note="sequence: CAGTCTCAGTCCGTGAAACAG"
                     /ApEinfo_revcolor="#f58a5e"
                     /ApEinfo_fwdcolor="#f58a5e"
     primer          3101..3120
                     /label="mb13923"
                     /note="sequence: CACCTTCTCGGCTCAATCAG"
                     /ApEinfo_revcolor="#9eafd2"
                     /ApEinfo_fwdcolor="#9eafd2"
     primer          3920..3940
                     /label="mb08219"
                     /note="sequence: gtgcttcaccatctgagagtg"
                     /ApEinfo_revcolor="#ff9ccd"
                     /ApEinfo_fwdcolor="#ff9ccd"
     primer          complement(4300..4323)
                     /label="ADNP-4GS_Gib_R"
                     /note="sequence: GCTTCCGCTTCCGCTTCCGCTTCCGGCTTGCTGGCTGCTCAGCTTCAC"
                     /ApEinfo_revcolor="#84b0dc"
                     /ApEinfo_fwdcolor="#84b0dc"
     misc_feature    4330..4353
                     /label="4xGS linker"
                     /ApEinfo_revcolor="#b1ff67"
                     /ApEinfo_fwdcolor="#b1ff67"
     Affinity tag    4357..4422
                     /label="3xFLAG"
                     /ApEinfo_revcolor="#b7e6d7"
                     /ApEinfo_fwdcolor="#b7e6d7"
     CDS             4357..4470
                     /label="Translation 4357-4470"
                     /translation="DYKDHDGDYKDHDIDYKDDDDKAGLNDIFEAQKIEWHE"
     Affinity tag    4426..4470
                     /label="AviTag"
                     /ApEinfo_revcolor="#85dae9"
                     /ApEinfo_fwdcolor="#85dae9"
     CDS             4471..4489
                     /label="Translation 4471-4489"
                     /translation="GR*SAS"
     primer          4471..4490
                     /label="pEF1_Gib_F"
                     /note="sequence: ggccgctgatcagcctcgac"
                     /ApEinfo_revcolor="#ffef86"
                     /ApEinfo_fwdcolor="#ffef86"
     polyA_signal    4490..4714
                     /label="bGH poly(A) signal"
                     /ApEinfo_revcolor="#b4abac"
                     /ApEinfo_fwdcolor="#b4abac"
     primer          complement(4590..4617)
                     /label="mb09945"
                     /note="sequence: cctactcagacaatgcgatgcaatttcc"
                     /ApEinfo_revcolor="#b1ff67"
                     /ApEinfo_fwdcolor="#b1ff67"
     CDS             5194..5592
                     /label="BSD"
                     /ApEinfo_revcolor="#b7e6d7"
                     /ApEinfo_fwdcolor="#b7e6d7"
     polyA_signal    5750..5871
                     /label="SV40 poly(A) signal"
                     /ApEinfo_revcolor="#b4abac"
                     /ApEinfo_fwdcolor="#b4abac"
     rep_origin      complement(5996..6584)
                     /label="ori"
                     /ApEinfo_revcolor="#ffef86"
                     /ApEinfo_fwdcolor="#ffef86"
     CDS             complement(6755..7546)
                     /label="AmpR"
                     /ApEinfo_revcolor="#b7e6d7"
                     /ApEinfo_fwdcolor="#b7e6d7"
     CDS             complement(7547..7615)
                     /label="AmpR"
                     /ApEinfo_revcolor="#b7e6d7"
                     /ApEinfo_fwdcolor="#b7e6d7"
     promoter        complement(7623..7727)
                     /label="AmpR promoter"
                     /ApEinfo_revcolor="#c6c9d1"
                     /ApEinfo_fwdcolor="#c6c9d1"
     rep_origin      7754..8209
                     /label="f1 ori"
                     /ApEinfo_revcolor="#ffef86"
                     /ApEinfo_fwdcolor="#ffef86"
ORIGIN
        1 acgcgtgagg ctccggtgcc cgtcagtggg cagagcgcac atcgcccaca gtccccgaga
       61 agttgggggg aggggtcggc aattgaaccg gtgcctagag aaagtggcgc ggggtaaact
      121 gggaaagtga tgtcgtgtac tggctccgcc tttttcccga gggtggggga gaaccgtata
      181 taagtgcagt agtcgccgtg aacgttcttt ttcgcaacgg gtttgccgcc agaacacagg
      241 taagtgccgt gtgtggttcc cgcgggcctg gcctctttac gggttatggc ccttgcgtgc
      301 cttgaattac ttccacgccc ctggctgcag tacgtgattc ttgatcccga gcttcgggtt
      361 ggaagtgggt gggagagttc gaggccttgc gcttaaggag ccccttcgcc tcgtgcttga
      421 gttgaggcct ggcctgggcg ctggggccgc cgcgtgcgaa tctggtggca ccttcgcgcc
      481 tgtctcgctg ctttcgataa gtctctagcc atttaaaatt tttgatgacc tgctgcgacg
      541 ctttttttct ggcaagatag tcttgtaaat gcgggccaag atctgcacac tggtatttcg
      601 gtttttgggg ccgcgggcgg cgacggggcc cgtgcgtccc agcgcacatg ttcggcgagg
      661 cggggcctgc gagcgcggcc accgagaatc ggacgggggt agtctcaagc tggccggcct
      721 gctctggtgc ctggcctcgc gccgccgtgt atcgccccgc cctgggcggc aaggctggcc
      781 cggtcggcac cagttgcgtg agcggaaaga tggccgcttc ccggccctgc tgcagggagc
      841 tcaaaatgga ggacgcggcg ctcgggagag cgggcgggtg agtcacccac acaaaggaaa
      901 agggcctttc cgtcctcagc cgtcgcttca tgtgactcca cggagtaccg ggcgccgtcc
      961 aggcacctcg attagttctc gagcttttgg agtacgtcgt ctttaggttg gggggagggg
     1021 ttttatgcga tggagtttcc ccacactgag tgggtggaga ctgaagttag gccagcttgg
     1081 cacttgatgt aattctcctt ggaatttgcc ctttttgagt ttggatcttg gttcattctc
     1141 aagcctcaga cagtggttca aagttttttt cttccatttc aggtgtcgtg aatgAATCAG
     1201 GACTATCGGA CAAAACCTTT TTGCTGCAGT GCTTGTCCGT TTTCCTCAAA ATTCTTCTCT
     1261 GCCTACAAAA GTCATTTCCG GAATGTCCAT AGTGAAGACT TTGAAAATAG GATTCTCCTT
     1321 AACTGCCCTT ACTGTACCTT CAATGCAGAT AAAAAGACTT TGGAAACACA CATTAAAATA
     1381 TTTCATGCTC CAAACTCCAG CGCACCAAGT AGCAGCCTCA GCACTTTCAA AGATAAAAAC
     1441 AAAAACGATG GCCTTAAACC TAAGCAGGCT GACAATGTAG AGCAAGCCGT GTATTACTGC
     1501 AAGAAGTGCA CTTACCGAGA CCCTCTCTAC GAGATCGTCA GGAAGCACAT CTACAGGGAA
     1561 CATTTTCAAC ACGTGGCAGC ACCCTACATA GCAAAAGCAG GAGAAAAATC ACTCAATGGT
     1621 GCAGTCTCCC TGGGCACAAA TGCCCGAGAG GAGTGTAACA TCCACTGCAA GCGATGCCTT
     1681 TTCATGCCCA AGTCCTATGA AGCTTTGGTA CAGCATGTCA TTGAGGACCA TGAACGGATA
     1741 GGCTATCAGG TCACTGCCAT GATCGGACAC ACAAATGTTG TAGTTCCCCG AGCCAAGCCC
     1801 TTGATGCTGA TAGCTCCCAA ACCTCAAGAC AAAAAGGGCA TGGGACTCCC ACCACGAATC
     1861 AGCTCCCTTG CTTCTGGAAA TGTCCGGTCG TTGCCATCAC AGCAGATGGT AAACCGATTG
     1921 TCAATACCAA AGCCCAACTT AAATTCAACG GGAGTCAACA TGATGTCCAA TGTTCACCTG
     1981 CAGCAAAACA ACTATGGAGT CAAATCTGTG GGCCAGAGCT ATGGTGTTGG CCAGTCAGTG
     2041 AGGCTGGGAC TAGGTGGCAA TGCTCCAGTT TCCATCCCTC AACAGTCTCA GTCCGTGAAA
     2101 CAGTTACTTC CAAGTGGGAA TGGGAGGTCT TTTGGGCTAG GTGCTGAGCA GAGGCCCCCA
     2161 GCAGCAGCCA GGTACTCCCT GCAGACTGCC AACACCTCTC TACCCCCAGG CCAAGTGAAG
     2221 TCTCCCTCTG TGTCTCAGTC ACAGGCATCT AGAGTATTAG GTCAGTCCAG TTCTAAACCT
     2281 CCACCAGCCG CCACAGGCCC TCCTCCAAGC AACCACTGTG CCACTCAGAA GTGGAAAATC
     2341 TGTACAATCT GTAACGAGCT TTTCCCTGAG AATGTCTATA GCGTTCACTT CGAAAAGGAG
     2401 CATAAAGCTG AGAAAGTCCC AGCCGTAGCT AACTACATTA TGAAAATACA CAATTTTACT
     2461 AGCAAATGCC TCTACTGTAA TCGCTATTTG CCTACAGATA CCCTACTCAA CCATATGTTA
     2521 ATTCATGGTC TGTCTTGTCC GTATTGCCGT TCCACCTTCA ATGATGTAGA GAAGATGGCA
     2581 GCACACATGC GAATGGTTCA TATTGATGAA GAGATGGGGC CTAAAACGGA TTCTACTTTG
     2641 AGCTTTGATT TGACATTGCA ACAGGGCAGT CACACCAACA TTCATCTCCT GGTGACCACA
     2701 TACAACCTGA GGGATGCCCC GGCTGAATCA GTTGCTTACC ATGCCCAAAA TAATGCCCCA
     2761 GTTCCTCCAA AGCCACAACC AAAAGTTCAG GAAAAAGCAG ATGTCCCGGT TAAAAGTTCA
     2821 CCTCAAGCTG CAGTGCCCTA TAAAAAAGAT GTTGGGAAGA CCCTTTGCCC TCTTTGCTTT
     2881 TCAATACTAA AAGGACCCAT ATCTGATGCA CTTGCACATC ATTTACGAGA AAGACACCAA
     2941 GTTATTCAGA CAGTTCATCC GGTTGAGAAA AAGCTAACTT ACAAATGTAT CCATTGCCTT
     3001 GGTGTGTATA CTAGCAACAT GACAGCCTCA ACCATCACTC TGCATCTAGT CCACTGCAGG
     3061 GGTGTTGGAA AAACCCAGAA TGGCCAGGAC AAGACAAACG CACCTTCTCG GCTCAATCAG
     3121 TCTCCAGGCC TGGCCCCTGT GAAGCGCACG TATGAGCAGA TGGAGTTTCC ACTGCTAAAA
     3181 AAGCGGAAGC TGGAGGAGGA TGCTGATTCC CCTAGCTGCT TTGAAGAGAA GCCAGAAGAG
     3241 CCTGTTGTTT TAGCTTTAGA CCCCAAGGGT CATGAAGATG ATTCTTATGA GGCTAGGAAA
     3301 AGCTTTCTCA CAAAGTACTT CAACAAACAG CCCTATCCCA CCAGGAGAGA AATTGAGAAG
     3361 TTAGCTGCCA GTCTATGGCT ATGGAAGAGT GACATTGCCT CCCATTTCAG TAACAAGAGG
     3421 AAGAAGTGTG TCCGCGACTG TGAAAAGTAC AAGCCTGGTG TGCTGCTAGG TTTTAACATG
     3481 AAAGAATTAA ATAAAGTCAA ACACGAGATG GATTTTGATG CTGAGTGGCT GTTTGAAAAT
     3541 CACGATGAGA AAGACTCAAG AGTCAATGCT AGCAAGACTG TTGACAAAAA GCATAACCTT
     3601 GGGAAAGAAG ATGATAGCTT CTCAGATAGT TTTGAACATT TGGAAGAAGA ATCCAATGGA
     3661 AGCGGGAGTC CTTTTGACCC TGTCTTTGAA GTTGAGCCTA AAATTCCCAG TGATAATTTA
     3721 GAGGAGCCTG TACCGAAGGT TATTCCGGAA GGTGCTTTGG AATCTGAGAA GCTAGACCAA
     3781 AAAgaggagg aggaggagga ggaggaggag gaTGGTTCAA AATATGAAAC TATCCATTTG
     3841 ACTGAGGAAC CAGCCAAATT AATGCATGAT GCCTCTGATA GTGAGGTAGA CCAAGATGAT
     3901 GTAGTTGAGT GGAAAGATGG TGCTTCACCA TCTGAGAGTG GGCCTGGTTC CCAACAAATC
     3961 TCAGACTTTG AGGATAATAC ATGTGAAATG AAACCAGGAA CCTGGTCTGA TGAGTCTTCC
     4021 CAGAGTGAAG ATGCAAGGAG CAGTAAGCCA GCTGCCaaaa aaaaGGCTAC AGTGCAAGAT
     4081 GACACAGAGC AGTTAAAATG GAAGAATAGT TCCTATGGAA AAGTTGAAGG GTTTTGGTCC
     4141 AAGGACCAGT CACAGTGGGA AAATGCATCT GAGAATGCAG AGCGCTTACC AAACCCACAG
     4201 ATTGAGTGGC AGAATAGCAC AATTGACAGT GAGGACGGGG AGCAGTTTGA CAGCATGACT
     4261 GACGGAGTTG CTGATCCCAT GCATGGCAGC TTAACTGGAG TGAAGCTGAG CAGCCAGCAA
     4321 GCCggatccG GAAGCGGAAG CGGAAGCGGA AGCggagact ataaggacca cgacggagac
     4381 tacaaggatc atgatattga ttacaaagac gatgacgata aggctGGCCT GAACGACATC
     4441 TTCGAGGCTC AGAAAATCGA ATGGCACGAA ggccgctgat cagcctcgac tgtgccttct
     4501 agttgccagc catctgttgt ttgcccctcc cccgtgcctt ccttgaccct ggaaggtgcc
     4561 actcccactg tcctttccta ataaaatgag gaaattgcat cgcattgtct gagtaggtgt
     4621 cattctattc tggggggtgg ggtggggcag gacagcaagg gggaggattg ggaagacaat
     4681 agcaggcatg ctggggatgc ggtgggctct atggcttctg aggcggaaag aacccggtag
     4741 gcgccaaccg gctccgttct ttggtggccc cttcgcgcca ccttctactc ctcccctagt
     4801 caggaagttc ccccccgccc cgcagctcgc gtcgtgcagg acgtgacaaa tggaagtagc
     4861 acgtctcact agtctcgtgc agatggacag caccgctgag caatggaagc gggtaggcct
     4921 ttggggcagc ggccaatagc agctttgctc cttcgctttc tgggctcaga ggctgggaag
     4981 gggtgggtcc gggggcgggc tcaggggcgg gctcaggggc ggggcgggcg cccgaaggtc
     5041 ctccggaggc ccggcattct gcacgcttca aaagcgcacg tctgccgcgc tgttctcctc
     5101 ttcctcatct ccgggccttt cgacctgcag cccaagctag catcggcata gtatatcggc
     5161 atagtataat acgacaaggt gaggaactaa accatggcca agcctttgtc tcaagaagaa
     5221 tccaccctca ttgaaagagc aacggctaca atcaacagca tccccatctc tgaagactac
     5281 agcgtcgcca gcgcagctct ctctagcgac ggccgcatct tcactggtgt caatgtatat
     5341 cattttactg ggggaccttg tgcagaactc gtggtgctgg gcactgctgc tgctgcggca
     5401 gctggcaacc tgacttgtat cgtcgcgatc ggaaatgaga acaggggcat cttgagcccc
     5461 tgcggacggt gccgacaggt gcttctcgat ctgcatcctg ggatcaaagc catagtgaag
     5521 gacagtgatg gacagccgac ggcagttggg attcgtgaat tgctgccctc tggttatgtg
     5581 tgggagggct aagcacttcg tggccgagga gcaggactga cacgtgctac gagatttcga
     5641 ttccaccgcc gccttctatg aaaggttggg cttcggaatc gttttccggg acgccggctg
     5701 gatgatcctc cagcgcgggg atctcatgct ggagttcttc gcccacccca acttgtttat
     5761 tgcagcttat aatggttaca aataaagcaa tagcatcaca aatttcacaa ataaagcatt
     5821 tttttcactg cattctagtt gtggtttgtc caaactcatc aatgtatctt atcatgtctg
     5881 tatgcatggc ggtaatacgg ttatccacag aatcagggga taacgcagga aagaacatgt
     5941 gagcaaaagg ccagcaaaag gccaggaacc gtaaaaaggc cgcgttgctg gcgtttttcc
     6001 ataggctccg cccccctgac gagcatcaca aaaatcgacg ctcaagtcag aggtggcgaa
     6061 acccgacagg actataaaga taccaggcgt ttccccctgg aagctccctc gtgcgctctc
     6121 ctgttccgac cctgccgctt accggatacc tgtccgcctt tctcccttcg ggaagcgtgg
     6181 cgctttctca tagctcacgc tgtaggtatc tcagttcggt gtaggtcgtt cgctccaagc
     6241 tgggctgtgt gcacgaaccc cccgttcagc ccgaccgctg cgccttatcc ggtaactatc
     6301 gtcttgagtc caacccggta agacacgact tatcgccact ggcagcagcc actggtaaca
     6361 ggattagcag agcgaggtat gtaggcggtg ctacagagtt cttgaagtgg tggcctaact
     6421 acggctacac tagaaggaca gtatttggta tctgcgctct gctgaagcca gttaccttcg
     6481 gaaaaagagt tggtagctct tgatccggca aacaaaccac cgctggtagc ggtggttttt
     6541 ttgtttgcaa gcagcagatt acgcgcagaa aaaaaggatc tcaagaagat cctttgatct
     6601 tttctacggg gtctgacgct cagtggaacg aaaactcacg ttaagggatt ttggtcatga
     6661 gattatcaaa aaggatcttc acctagatcc ttttaaatta aaaatgaagt tttaaatcaa
     6721 tctaaagtat atatgagtaa cctgaggctg acagttacca atgcttaatc agtgaggcac
     6781 ctatctcagc gatctgtcta tttcgttcat ccatagttgc ctgactcccc gtcgtgtaga
     6841 taactacgat acgggagggc ttaccatctg gccccagtgc tgcaatgata ccgcgagacc
     6901 cacgctcacc ggctccagat ttatcagcaa taaaccagcc agccggaagg gccgagcgca
     6961 gaagtggtcc tgcaacttta tccgcctcca tccagtctat taattgttgc cgggaagcta
     7021 gagtaagtag ttcgccagtt aatagtttgc gcaacgttgt tgccattgct acaggcatcg
     7081 tggtgtcacg ctcgtcgttt ggtatggctt cattcagctc cggttcccaa cgatcaaggc
     7141 gagttacatg atcccccatg ttgtgcaaaa aagcggttag ctccttcggt cctccgatcg
     7201 ttgtcagaag taagttggcc gcagtgttat cactcatggt tatggcagca ctgcataatt
     7261 ctcttactgt catgccatcc gtaagatgct tttctgtgac tggtgagtac tcaaccaagt
     7321 cattctgaga atagtgtatg cggcgaccga gttgctcttg cccggcgtca atacgggata
     7381 ataccgcgcc acatagcaga actttaaaag tgctcatcat tggaaaacgt tcttcggggc
     7441 gaaaactctc aaggatctta ccgctgttga gatccagttc gatgtaaccc actcgtgcac
     7501 ccaactgatc ttcagcatct tttactttca ccagcgtttc agggtgagca aaaacaggaa
     7561 ggcaaaatgc cgcaaaaaag ggaataaggg cgacacggaa atgttgaata ctcatcctca
     7621 ggactctccc tttttcaata ttattgaagc atttatcagg gttattgtct catgagcgga
     7681 tacatatttg aatgtattta gaaaaataaa caaatagggg ttccgcgcac atttccccga
     7741 aaagtgccac ctgnnnnnnn nnnnnnnnnn nnnnnnnnnn nnnnnnnnnn nnnnnnnnnn
     7801 nnnnnnnnnn nnnnnnnnnn nnnnnnnnnn nnnnnnnnnn nnnnnnnnnn nnnnnnnnnn
     7861 nnnnnnnnnn nnnnnnncnn nnnnnnnnnn nnnnnnnnnn nnnnnnnnnn nnnnnnnnnn
     7921 nnnnnnnnnn nnnnnnnnnn nnnnnnnnnn nnnnnnnnnn nnnnnnnnna nnnnnnnnnn
     7981 nnnnnnnnnn nnnnnnnnnn nnnnnnnnnn nnnnnnnnnc ctttgacgtt ggagtccacg
     8041 ttctttaata gtggactctt gttccaaact ggaacaacac tcaaccctat ctcggtctat
     8101 tcttttgatt tataagggat tttgccgatt tcggcctatt ggttaaaaaa tgagctgatt
     8161 taacaaaaat ttaacgcgaa ttttaacaaa atattaacgc ttacaattt
//
