# Supplementary material for: Remodeling Activity of ChAHP Restricts Transcription Factor Access to Chromatin
Source: bioRxiv preprint, doi:10.1101/2025.07.03.662926, version 1 (2025-07-05)
Supplement: Plasmid Genebank files [file 662926_file06.zip › Data S1_PlasmidGenbankFiles/pmb2002_pef1-b_adnp_1-65-3flagavi.gb]

LOCUS       pMB2002_pEF1-B_ADNP_1-6 5280 bp ds-DNA     circular     22-APR-2022
DEFINITION  .
KEYWORDS    "creator:Matyas Flemr" "marker:AmpR"
FEATURES             Location/Qualifiers
     CDS             complement(28..819)
                     /label="AmpR"
                     /ApEinfo_revcolor="#b7e6d7"
                     /ApEinfo_fwdcolor="#b7e6d7"
     CDS             complement(820..888)
                     /label="AmpR"
                     /ApEinfo_revcolor="#b7e6d7"
                     /ApEinfo_fwdcolor="#b7e6d7"
     promoter        complement(896..1000)
                     /label="AmpR promoter"
                     /ApEinfo_revcolor="#c6c9d1"
                     /ApEinfo_fwdcolor="#c6c9d1"
     rep_origin      1027..1482
                     /label="f1 ori"
                     /ApEinfo_revcolor="#ffef86"
                     /ApEinfo_fwdcolor="#ffef86"
     promoter        1492..2673
                     /label="EF-1α promoter"
                     /ApEinfo_revcolor="#c6c9d1"
                     /ApEinfo_fwdcolor="#c6c9d1"
     intron          1722..2664
                     /label="EF-1α intron A"
                     /ApEinfo_revcolor="#a187be"
                     /ApEinfo_fwdcolor="#a187be"
     primer          2529..2548
                     /label="mb11938"
                     /note="sequence: tgagtgggtggagactgaag"
                     /ApEinfo_revcolor="#b4abac"
                     /ApEinfo_fwdcolor="#b4abac"
     primer          2621..2641
                     /label="mb04620"
                     /note="sequence: tcaagcctcagacagtggttc"
                     /ApEinfo_revcolor="#c7b0e3"
                     /ApEinfo_fwdcolor="#c7b0e3"
     primer          complement(2638..2673)
                     /label="pEF1B_Gib_R"
                     /note="sequence: tcacgacacctgaaatggaagaaaaaaactttgaac"
                     /ApEinfo_revcolor="#d59687"
                     /ApEinfo_fwdcolor="#d59687"
     CDS             2674..2676
                     /label="Translation 2674-2676"
                     /translation="M"
     CDS             2674..2871
                     /label="ADNP"
                     /ApEinfo_revcolor="#b7e6d7"
                     /ApEinfo_fwdcolor="#b7e6d7"
     CDS             2674..3018
                     /label="Translation 2674-3018"
                     /translation="MFQLPVNNLGSLRKARKTVKKILSDIGLEYCKEHIEDFKQFEPNDFYLKNTTWEDVGLWDPSLTKNGSGSGSGSGSGDYKDHDGDYKDHDIDYKDDDDKAGLNDIFEAQKIEWHE"
     CDS             2677..2871
                     /label="Translation 2677-2871"
                     /translation="FQLPVNNLGSLRKARKTVKKILSDIGLEYCKEHIEDFKQFEPNDFYLKNTTWEDVGLWDPSLTKN"
     misc_feature    2878..2901
                     /label="4xGS linker"
                     /ApEinfo_revcolor="#b1ff67"
                     /ApEinfo_fwdcolor="#b1ff67"
     Affinity tag    2905..2970
                     /label="3xFLAG"
                     /ApEinfo_revcolor="#b7e6d7"
                     /ApEinfo_fwdcolor="#b7e6d7"
     CDS             2905..3018
                     /label="Translation 2905-3018"
                     /translation="DYKDHDGDYKDHDIDYKDDDDKAGLNDIFEAQKIEWHE"
     Affinity tag    2974..3018
                     /label="AviTag"
                     /ApEinfo_revcolor="#85dae9"
                     /ApEinfo_fwdcolor="#85dae9"
     CDS             3024..3042
                     /label="Translation 3024-3042"
                     /translation="GR*SAS"
     primer          3024..3043
                     /label="pEF1_Gib_F"
                     /note="sequence: ggccgctgatcagcctcgac"
                     /ApEinfo_revcolor="#ffef86"
                     /ApEinfo_fwdcolor="#ffef86"
     polyA_signal    3043..3267
                     /label="bGH poly(A) signal"
                     /ApEinfo_revcolor="#b4abac"
                     /ApEinfo_fwdcolor="#b4abac"
     primer          complement(3143..3170)
                     /label="mb09945"
                     /note="sequence: cctactcagacaatgcgatgcaatttcc"
                     /ApEinfo_revcolor="#b1ff67"
                     /ApEinfo_fwdcolor="#b1ff67"
     CDS             3747..4145
                     /label="BSD"
                     /ApEinfo_revcolor="#b7e6d7"
                     /ApEinfo_fwdcolor="#b7e6d7"
     polyA_signal    4303..4424
                     /label="SV40 poly(A) signal"
                     /ApEinfo_revcolor="#b4abac"
                     /ApEinfo_fwdcolor="#b4abac"
     rep_origin      complement(4549..5137)
                     /label="ori"
                     /ApEinfo_revcolor="#ffef86"
                     /ApEinfo_fwdcolor="#ffef86"
ORIGIN
        1 tatatatgag taacctgagg ctgacagtta ccaatgctta atcagtgagg cacctatctc
       61 agcgatctgt ctatttcgtt catccatagt tgcctgactc cccgtcgtgt agataactac
      121 gatacgggag ggcttaccat ctggccccag tgctgcaatg ataccgcgag acccacgctc
      181 accggctcca gatttatcag caataaacca gccagccgga agggccgagc gcagaagtgg
      241 tcctgcaact ttatccgcct ccatccagtc tattaattgt tgccgggaag ctagagtaag
      301 tagttcgcca gttaatagtt tgcgcaacgt tgttgccatt gctacaggca tcgtggtgtc
      361 acgctcgtcg tttggtatgg cttcattcag ctccggttcc caacgatcaa ggcgagttac
      421 atgatccccc atgttgtgca aaaaagcggt tagctccttc ggtcctccga tcgttgtcag
      481 aagtaagttg gccgcagtgt tatcactcat ggttatggca gcactgcata attctcttac
      541 tgtcatgcca tccgtaagat gcttttctgt gactggtgag tactcaacca agtcattctg
      601 agaatagtgt atgcggcgac cgagttgctc ttgcccggcg tcaatacggg ataataccgc
      661 gccacatagc agaactttaa aagtgctcat cattggaaaa cgttcttcgg ggcgaaaact
      721 ctcaaggatc ttaccgctgt tgagatccag ttcgatgtaa cccactcgtg cacccaactg
      781 atcttcagca tcttttactt tcaccagcgt ttcagggtga gcaaaaacag gaaggcaaaa
      841 tgccgcaaaa aagggaataa gggcgacacg gaaatgttga atactcatcc tcaggactct
      901 ccctttttca atattattga agcatttatc agggttattg tctcatgagc ggatacatat
      961 ttgaatgtat ttagaaaaat aaacaaatag gggttccgcg cacatttccc cgaaaagtgc
     1021 cacctgnnnn nnnnnnnnnn nnnnnnnnnn nnnnnnnnnn nnnnnnnnnn nnnnnnnnnn
     1081 nnnnnnnnnn nnnnnnnnnn nnnnnnnnnn nnnnnnnnnn nnnnnnnnnn nnnnnnnnnn
     1141 nnnnnnnnnn cnnnnnnnnn nnnnnnnnnn nnnnnnnnnn nnnnnnnnnn nnnnnnnnnn
     1201 nnnnnnnnnn nnnnnnnnnn nnnnnnnnnn nnnnnnnnnn nnannnnnnn nnnnnnnnnn
     1261 nnnnnnnnnn nnnnnnnnnn nnnnnnnnnn nncctttgac gttggagtcc acgttcttta
     1321 atagtggact cttgttccaa actggaacaa cactcaaccc tatctcggtc tattcttttg
     1381 atttataagg gattttgccg atttcggcct attggttaaa aaatgagctg atttaacaaa
     1441 aatttaacgc gaattttaac aaaatattaa cgcttacaat ttacgcgtga ggctccggtg
     1501 cccgtcagtg ggcagagcgc acatcgccca cagtccccga gaagttgggg ggaggggtcg
     1561 gcaattgaac cggtgcctag agaaagtggc gcggggtaaa ctgggaaagt gatgtcgtgt
     1621 actggctccg cctttttccc gagggtgggg gagaaccgta tataagtgca gtagtcgccg
     1681 tgaacgttct ttttcgcaac gggtttgccg ccagaacaca ggtaagtgcc gtgtgtggtt
     1741 cccgcgggcc tggcctcttt acgggttatg gcccttgcgt gccttgaatt acttccacgc
     1801 ccctggctgc agtacgtgat tcttgatccc gagcttcggg ttggaagtgg gtgggagagt
     1861 tcgaggcctt gcgcttaagg agccccttcg cctcgtgctt gagttgaggc ctggcctggg
     1921 cgctggggcc gccgcgtgcg aatctggtgg caccttcgcg cctgtctcgc tgctttcgat
     1981 aagtctctag ccatttaaaa tttttgatga cctgctgcga cgcttttttt ctggcaagat
     2041 agtcttgtaa atgcgggcca agatctgcac actggtattt cggtttttgg ggccgcgggc
     2101 ggcgacgggg cccgtgcgtc ccagcgcaca tgttcggcga ggcggggcct gcgagcgcgg
     2161 ccaccgagaa tcggacgggg gtagtctcaa gctggccggc ctgctctggt gcctggcctc
     2221 gcgccgccgt gtatcgcccc gccctgggcg gcaaggctgg cccggtcggc accagttgcg
     2281 tgagcggaaa gatggccgct tcccggccct gctgcaggga gctcaaaatg gaggacgcgg
     2341 cgctcgggag agcgggcggg tgagtcaccc acacaaagga aaagggcctt tccgtcctca
     2401 gccgtcgctt catgtgactc cacggagtac cgggcgccgt ccaggcacct cgattagttc
     2461 tcgagctttt ggagtacgtc gtctttaggt tggggggagg ggttttatgc gatggagttt
     2521 ccccacactg agtgggtgga gactgaagtt aggccagctt ggcacttgat gtaattctcc
     2581 ttggaatttg ccctttttga gtttggatct tggttcattc tcaagcctca gacagtggtt
     2641 caaagttttt ttcttccatt tcaggtgtcg tgaatgTTCC AACTTCCTGT CAACAATCTT
     2701 GGCAGTTTAA GAAAAGCCCG GAAAACTGTG AAAAAAATAC TTAGTGACAT TGGGTTGGAA
     2761 TACTGTAAAG AACATATAGA AGATTTTAAA CAGTTTGAAC CTAATGACTT TTATTTGAAA
     2821 AACACTACAT GGGAGGATGT AGGACTGTGG GACCCTTCTC TTACGAAAAA TggatccGGA
     2881 AGCGGAAGCG GAAGCGGAAG Cggagactat aaggaccacg acggagacta caaggatcat
     2941 gatattgatt acaaagacga tgacgataag gctGGCCTGA ACGACATCTT CGAGGCTCAG
     3001 AAAATCGAAT GGCACGAAta agcggccgct gatcagcctc gactgtgcct tctagttgcc
     3061 agccatctgt tgtttgcccc tcccccgtgc cttccttgac cctggaaggt gccactccca
     3121 ctgtcctttc ctaataaaat gaggaaattg catcgcattg tctgagtagg tgtcattcta
     3181 ttctgggggg tggggtgggg caggacagca agggggagga ttgggaagac aatagcaggc
     3241 atgctgggga tgcggtgggc tctatggctt ctgaggcgga aagaacccgg taggcgccaa
     3301 ccggctccgt tctttggtgg ccccttcgcg ccaccttcta ctcctcccct agtcaggaag
     3361 ttcccccccg ccccgcagct cgcgtcgtgc aggacgtgac aaatggaagt agcacgtctc
     3421 actagtctcg tgcagatgga cagcaccgct gagcaatgga agcgggtagg cctttggggc
     3481 agcggccaat agcagctttg ctccttcgct ttctgggctc agaggctggg aaggggtggg
     3541 tccgggggcg ggctcagggg cgggctcagg ggcggggcgg gcgcccgaag gtcctccgga
     3601 ggcccggcat tctgcacgct tcaaaagcgc acgtctgccg cgctgttctc ctcttcctca
     3661 tctccgggcc tttcgacctg cagcccaagc tagcatcggc atagtatatc ggcatagtat
     3721 aatacgacaa ggtgaggaac taaaccatgg ccaagccttt gtctcaagaa gaatccaccc
     3781 tcattgaaag agcaacggct acaatcaaca gcatccccat ctctgaagac tacagcgtcg
     3841 ccagcgcagc tctctctagc gacggccgca tcttcactgg tgtcaatgta tatcatttta
     3901 ctgggggacc ttgtgcagaa ctcgtggtgc tgggcactgc tgctgctgcg gcagctggca
     3961 acctgacttg tatcgtcgcg atcggaaatg agaacagggg catcttgagc ccctgcggac
     4021 ggtgccgaca ggtgcttctc gatctgcatc ctgggatcaa agccatagtg aaggacagtg
     4081 atggacagcc gacggcagtt gggattcgtg aattgctgcc ctctggttat gtgtgggagg
     4141 gctaagcact tcgtggccga ggagcaggac tgacacgtgc tacgagattt cgattccacc
     4201 gccgccttct atgaaaggtt gggcttcgga atcgttttcc gggacgccgg ctggatgatc
     4261 ctccagcgcg gggatctcat gctggagttc ttcgcccacc ccaacttgtt tattgcagct
     4321 tataatggtt acaaataaag caatagcatc acaaatttca caaataaagc atttttttca
     4381 ctgcattcta gttgtggttt gtccaaactc atcaatgtat cttatcatgt ctgtatgcat
     4441 ggcggtaata cggttatcca cagaatcagg ggataacgca ggaaagaaca tgtgagcaaa
     4501 aggccagcaa aaggccagga accgtaaaaa ggccgcgttg ctggcgtttt tccataggct
     4561 ccgcccccct gacgagcatc acaaaaatcg acgctcaagt cagaggtggc gaaacccgac
     4621 aggactataa agataccagg cgtttccccc tggaagctcc ctcgtgcgct ctcctgttcc
     4681 gaccctgccg cttaccggat acctgtccgc ctttctccct tcgggaagcg tggcgctttc
     4741 tcatagctca cgctgtaggt atctcagttc ggtgtaggtc gttcgctcca agctgggctg
     4801 tgtgcacgaa ccccccgttc agcccgaccg ctgcgcctta tccggtaact atcgtcttga
     4861 gtccaacccg gtaagacacg acttatcgcc actggcagca gccactggta acaggattag
     4921 cagagcgagg tatgtaggcg gtgctacaga gttcttgaag tggtggccta actacggcta
     4981 cactagaagg acagtatttg gtatctgcgc tctgctgaag ccagttacct tcggaaaaag
     5041 agttggtagc tcttgatccg gcaaacaaac caccgctggt agcggtggtt tttttgtttg
     5101 caagcagcag attacgcgca gaaaaaaagg atctcaagaa gatcctttga tcttttctac
     5161 ggggtctgac gctcagtgga acgaaaactc acgttaaggg attttggtca tgagattatc
     5221 aaaaaggatc ttcacctaga tccttttaaa ttaaaaatga agttttaaat caatctaaag
//
