# Supplementary material for: Remodeling Activity of ChAHP Restricts Transcription Factor Access to Chromatin
Source: bioRxiv preprint, doi:10.1101/2025.07.03.662926, version 1 (2025-07-05)
Supplement: Plasmid Genebank files [file 662926_file06.zip › Data S1_PlasmidGenbankFiles/pmb1995_pef1-b_adnp-3flagavi.gb]

LOCUS       pMB1995_pEF1-B_ADNP-3FL 8397 bp ds-DNA     circular     20-NOV-2024
DEFINITION  .
KEYWORDS    "creator:Matyas Flemr" "marker:AmpR"
FEATURES             Location/Qualifiers
     promoter        10..1191
                     /label="EF-1α promoter"
                     /ApEinfo_revcolor="#c6c9d1"
                     /ApEinfo_fwdcolor="#c6c9d1"
     intron          240..1182
                     /label="EF-1α intron A"
                     /ApEinfo_revcolor="#a187be"
                     /ApEinfo_fwdcolor="#a187be"
     primer          1047..1066
                     /label="mb11938"
                     /note="sequence: tgagtgggtggagactgaag"
                     /ApEinfo_revcolor="#b4abac"
                     /ApEinfo_fwdcolor="#b4abac"
     primer          1139..1159
                     /label="mb04620"
                     /note="sequence: tcaagcctcagacagtggttc"
                     /ApEinfo_revcolor="#c7b0e3"
                     /ApEinfo_fwdcolor="#c7b0e3"
     primer          complement(1156..1191)
                     /label="pEF1B_Gib_R"
                     /note="sequence: tcacgacacctgaaatggaagaaaaaaactttgaac"
                     /ApEinfo_revcolor="#d59687"
                     /ApEinfo_fwdcolor="#d59687"
     primer          1160..1242
                     /label="pEF1B-ADNP_L9-4GS_Gib_F"
                     /note="sequence: gtttttttcttccatttcaggtgtcgtgaatgatgTTCCAACTTCCTGTCAACAATCTTGGAAGCGGAAGCGGAAGCGGAAGC"
                     /ApEinfo_revcolor="#84b0dc"
                     /ApEinfo_fwdcolor="#84b0dc"
     primer          1163..1209
                     /label="pEF1-ADNP_Gib_F"
                     /note="sequence: gtttttttcttccatttcaggtgtcgtgaatgTTCCAACTTCCTGTC"
                     /ApEinfo_revcolor="#d6b295"
                     /ApEinfo_fwdcolor="#d6b295"
     primer          1184..1238
                     /label="ADNP_L9_pEF1B_Gib_F"
                     /note="sequence: gtttttttcttccatttcaggtgtcgtgaatgCTTGGCAGTTTAAGAAAAGCCCG"
                     /ApEinfo_revcolor="#d59687"
                     /ApEinfo_fwdcolor="#d59687"
     CDS             1192..4515
                     /label="ADNP"
                     /ApEinfo_revcolor="#b7e6d7"
                     /ApEinfo_fwdcolor="#b7e6d7"
     CDS             1192..4653
                     /label="Translation 1192-4653"
                     /translation="MFQLPVNNLGSLRKARKTVKKILSDIGLEYCKEHIEDFKQFEPNDFYLKNTTWEDVGLWDPSLTKNQDYRTKPFCCSACPFSSKFFSAYKSHFRNVHSEDFENRILLNCPYCTFNADKKTLETHIKIFHAPNSSAPSSSLSTFKDKNKNDGLKPKQADNVEQAVYYCKKCTYRDPLYEIVRKHIYREHFQHVAAPYIAKAGEKSLNGAVSLGTNAREECNIHCKRCLFMPKSYEALVQHVIEDHERIGYQVTAMIGHTNVVVPRAKPLMLIAPKPQDKKGMGLPPRISSLASGNVRSLPSQQMVNRLSIPKPNLNSTGVNMMSNVHLQQNNYGVKSVGQSYGVGQSVRLGLGGNAPVSIPQQSQSVKQLLPSGNGRSFGLGAEQRPPAAARYSLQTANTSLPPGQVKSPSVSQSQASRVLGQSSSKPPPAATGPPPSNHCATQKWKICTICNELFPENVYSVHFEKEHKAEKVPAVANYIMKIHNFTSKCLYCNRYLPTDTLLNHMLIHGLSCPYCRSTFNDVEKMAAHMRMVHIDEEMGPKTDSTLSFDLTLQQGSHTNIHLLVTTYNLRDAPAESVAYHAQNNAPVPPKPQPKVQEKADVPVKSSPQAAVPYKKDVGKTLCPLCFSILKGPISDALAHHLRERHQVIQTVHPVEKKLTYKCIHCLGVYTSNMTASTITLHLVHCRGVGKTQNGQDKTNAPSRLNQSPGLAPVKRTYEQMEFPLLKKRKLEEDADSPSCFEEKPEEPVVLALDPKGHEDDSYEARKSFLTKYFNKQPYPTRREIEKLAASLWLWKSDIASHFSNKRKKCVRDCEKYKPGVLLGFNMKELNKVKHEMDFDAEWLFENHDEKDSRVNASKTVDKKHNLGKEDDSFSDSFEHLEEESNGSGSPFDPVFEVEPKIPSDNLEEPVPKVIPEGALESEKLDQKEEEEEEEEEDGSKYETIHLTEEPAKLMHDASDSEVDQDDVVEWKDGASPSESGPGSQQISDFEDNTCEMKPGTWSDESSQSEDARSSKPAAKKKATVQDDTEQLKWKNSSYGKVEGFWSKDQSQWENASENAERLPNPQIEWQNSTIDSEDGEQFDSMTDGVADPMHGSLTGVKLSSQQAGSGSGSGSDYKDHDGDYKDHDIDYKDDDDKAGLNDIFEAQKIEWHE"
     primer          complement(1201..1248)
                     /label="ADNP_RKARK13AAAAA_R"
                     /note="sequence: CACAGTTGCCCCGGCAGCTGCTAAACTGCCAAGATTGTTGACAGGAAG"
                     /ApEinfo_revcolor="#ffef86"
                     /ApEinfo_fwdcolor="#ffef86"
     primer          complement(1201..1250)
                     /label="ADNP_RKT16AAA_R"
                     /note="sequence: ttCACgcttgccccGGCTTTTCTTAAACTGCCAAGATTGTTGACAGGAAG"
                     /ApEinfo_revcolor="#ffef86"
                     /ApEinfo_fwdcolor="#ffef86"
     primer          1214..1272
                     /label="ADNP_V19_pEF1B_Gib_F"
                     /note="sequence: gtttttttcttccatttcaggtgtcgtgaatgGTGAAAAAAATACTTAGTGACATTGGG"
                     /ApEinfo_revcolor="#ffef86"
                     /ApEinfo_fwdcolor="#ffef86"
     primer          1223..1270
                     /label="ADNP_RKARK13AAAAA_F"
                     /note="sequence: GTTTAGCAGCTGCCGGGGCAACTGTGAAAAAAATACTTAGTGACATTG"
                     /ApEinfo_revcolor="#84b0dc"
                     /ApEinfo_fwdcolor="#84b0dc"
     primer          1229..1270
                     /label="ADNP_RKT16AAA_F"
                     /note="sequence: GAAAAGCCgcggcagctGTGAAAAAAATACTTAGTGACATTG"
                     /ApEinfo_revcolor="#d6b295"
                     /ApEinfo_fwdcolor="#d6b295"
     primer          1250..1309
                     /label="ADNP_C31_pEF1B_Gib_F"
                     /note="sequence: gtttttttcttccatttcaggtgtcgtgaatgTGTAAAGAACATATAGAAGATTTTAAAC"
                     /ApEinfo_revcolor="#d59687"
                     /ApEinfo_fwdcolor="#d59687"
     primer          1321..1350
                     /label="ADNP_N43_pEF1B_Gib_F"
                     /note="sequence: gtttttttcttccatttcaggtgtcgtgaatgAATGACTTTTATTTGAAAAACACTACATGG"
                     /ApEinfo_revcolor="#b1ff67"
                     /ApEinfo_fwdcolor="#b1ff67"
     primer          complement(1321..1351)
                     /label="ADNP_N43_4GS_R"
                     /note="sequence: GGAAGCGGAAGCGGAAGCGGAAGCCCATGTAGTGTTTTTCAAATAAAAGTCATT"
                     /ApEinfo_revcolor="#b4abac"
                     /ApEinfo_fwdcolor="#b4abac"
     primer          1355..1408
                     /label="ADNP_N65_pEF1B_Gib_F"
                     /note="sequence: gtttttttcttccatttcaggtgtcgtgaatgAATCAGGACTATCGGACAAAAC"
                     /ApEinfo_revcolor="#85dae9"
                     /ApEinfo_fwdcolor="#85dae9"
     primer          complement(1365..1389)
                     /label="ADNP_N65_4GS_Gib_R"
                     /note="sequence: GCTTCCGCTTCCGCTTCCGCTTCCATTTTTCGTAAGAGAAGGGTCCCAC"
                     /ApEinfo_revcolor="#85dae9"
                     /ApEinfo_fwdcolor="#85dae9"
     primer          complement(1390..1436)
                     /label="ADNP_CSAC76ASAA_R"
                     /note="sequence: GAAAACGGagcAGCACTagcGCAAAAAGGTTTTGTCCGATAGTCCTG"
                     /ApEinfo_revcolor="#d6b295"
                     /ApEinfo_fwdcolor="#d6b295"
     primer          1409..1458
                     /label="ADNP_CSAC76ASAA_F"
                     /note="sequence: CTTTTTGCgctAGTGCTgctCCGTTTTCCTCAAAATTCTTCTCTGCCTAC"
                     /ApEinfo_revcolor="#b7e6d7"
                     /ApEinfo_fwdcolor="#b7e6d7"
     primer          complement(1476..1533)
                     /label="ADNP_CPYC109APYA_R"
                     /note="sequence: GAAGGTagcGTAAGGagcGTTAAGGAGAATCCTATTTTCAAAGTCTTCACTATGGACA"
                     /ApEinfo_revcolor="#ff9ccd"
                     /ApEinfo_fwdcolor="#ff9ccd"
     primer          1510..1561
                     /label="ADNP_CPYC109APYA_F"
                     /note="sequence: CTTAACgctCCTTACgctACCTTCAATGCAGATAAAAAGACTTTGGAAACAC"
                     /ApEinfo_revcolor="#f8d3a9"
                     /ApEinfo_fwdcolor="#f8d3a9"
     primer          complement(1563..1592)
                     /label="ADNP_S133_4GS_Gib_R"
                     /note="sequence: GCTTCCGCTTCCGCTTCCGCTTCCGGAGTTTGGAGCATGAAATATTTTAATG"
                     /ApEinfo_revcolor="#b4abac"
                     /ApEinfo_fwdcolor="#b4abac"
     primer          1591..1608
                     /label="ADNP_S133_pEF1B_Gib_F"
                     /note="sequence: gtttttttcttccatttcaggtgtcgtgaatgAGCGCACCAAGTAGCAGC"
                     /ApEinfo_revcolor="#f8d3a9"
                     /ApEinfo_fwdcolor="#f8d3a9"
     primer          1598..1617
                     /label="mb08786"
                     /note="sequence: caagtagcagcctcagcact"
                     /ApEinfo_revcolor="#b7e6d7"
                     /ApEinfo_fwdcolor="#b7e6d7"
     primer          complement(1660..1707)
                     /label="ADNP_CKKC167AKKA_R"
                     /note="sequence: GTAAGTagcCTTCTTagcGTAATACACGGCTTGCTCTACATTGTCAGC"
                     /ApEinfo_revcolor="#d59687"
                     /ApEinfo_fwdcolor="#d59687"
     primer          1683..1728
                     /label="ADNP_CKKC167AKKA_F"
                     /note="sequence: GTATTACgctAAGAAGgctACTTACCGAGACCCTCTCTACGAGATC"
                     /ApEinfo_revcolor="#c6c9d1"
                     /ApEinfo_fwdcolor="#c6c9d1"
     primer          complement(1790..1815)
                     /label="ADNP_G206_4GS_Gib_R"
                     /note="sequence: GCTTCCGCTTCCGCTTCCGCTTCCACCATTGAGTGATTTTTCTCCTG"
                     /ApEinfo_revcolor="#faac61"
                     /ApEinfo_fwdcolor="#faac61"
     primer          complement(1829..1875)
                     /label="ADNP_CKRC223AKRA_R"
                     /note="sequence: GAAAAGagcTCGCTTagcGTGGATGTTACACTCCTCTCGGGCATTTG"
                     /ApEinfo_revcolor="#9eafd2"
                     /ApEinfo_fwdcolor="#9eafd2"
     primer          1851..1899
                     /label="ADNP_CKRC223AKRA_F"
                     /note="sequence: CATCCACgctAAGCGAgctCTTTTCATGCCCAAGTCCTATGAAGCTTTG"
                     /ApEinfo_revcolor="#b4abac"
                     /ApEinfo_fwdcolor="#b4abac"
     primer          complement(1995..2022)
                     /label="mb12985"
                     /note="sequence: GTCTTGAGGTTTGGGAGCTATCAGCATC"
                     /ApEinfo_revcolor="#faac61"
                     /ApEinfo_fwdcolor="#faac61"
     primer          2275..2295
                     /label="mb11774"
                     /note="sequence: CAGTCTCAGTCCGTGAAACAG"
                     /ApEinfo_revcolor="#f58a5e"
                     /ApEinfo_fwdcolor="#f58a5e"
     primer          complement(2506..2550)
                     /label="ADNP_CTIC448ATIA_R"
                     /note="sequence: CTCGTTagcGATTGTagcGATTTTCCACTTCTGAGTGGCACAGTG"
                     /ApEinfo_revcolor="#f58a5e"
                     /ApEinfo_fwdcolor="#f58a5e"
     primer          2526..2574
                     /label="ADNP_CTIC448ATIA_F"
                     /note="sequence: GAAAATCgctACAAtCgcTAACGAGCTTTTCCCTGAGAATGTCTATAGC"
                     /ApEinfo_revcolor="#d6b295"
                     /ApEinfo_fwdcolor="#d6b295"
     primer          complement(2616..2675)
                     /label="ADNP_CLYC490ALYA_R"
                     /note="sequence: CGATTagcGTAGAGagcTTTGCTAGTAAAATTGTGTATTTTCATAATGTAGTTAGCTACG"
                     /ApEinfo_revcolor="#75c6a9"
                     /ApEinfo_fwdcolor="#75c6a9"
     primer          2654..2700
                     /label="ADNP_CLYC490ALYA_F"
                     /note="sequence: GCAAAgctCTCTACgctAATCGCTATTTGCCTACAGATACCCTACTC"
                     /ApEinfo_revcolor="#d59687"
                     /ApEinfo_fwdcolor="#d59687"
     primer          complement(2694..2745)
                     /label="ADNP_CPYC513APYA_R"
                     /note="sequence: GGAACGagcATACGGagcAGACAGACCATGAATTAACATATGGTTGAGTAGG"
                     /ApEinfo_revcolor="#b1ff67"
                     /ApEinfo_fwdcolor="#b1ff67"
     primer          2722..2770
                     /label="ADNP_CPYC513APYA_F"
                     /note="sequence: CTGTCTgctCCGTATgctCGTTCCACCTTCAATGATGTAGAGAAGATGG"
                     /ApEinfo_revcolor="#b4abac"
                     /ApEinfo_fwdcolor="#b4abac"
     primer          complement(3025..3079)
                     /label="ADNP_CPLC623APLA_R"
                     /note="sequence: GTATTGAAAAagcAAGAGGagcAAGGGTCTTCCCAACATCTTTTTTATAGGGCAC"
                     /ApEinfo_revcolor="#ffef86"
                     /ApEinfo_fwdcolor="#ffef86"
     primer          3051..3106
                     /label="ADNP_CPLC623APLA_F"
                     /note="sequence: GACCCTTgctCCTCTTgctTTTTCAATACTAAAAGGACCCATATCTGATGCACTTG"
                     /ApEinfo_revcolor="#c7b0e3"
                     /ApEinfo_fwdcolor="#c7b0e3"
     primer          complement(3143..3196)
                     /label="ADNP_CIHC663AIHA_R"
                     /note="sequence: CACCAAGagcATGGATagcTTTGTAAGTTAGCTTTTTCTCAACCGGATGAACTG"
                     /ApEinfo_revcolor="#ff9ccd"
                     /ApEinfo_fwdcolor="#ff9ccd"
     primer          3170..3218
                     /label="ADNP_CIHC663AIHA_F"
                     /note="sequence: CTTACAAAgctATCCATgctCTTGGTGTGTATACTAGCAACATGACAGC"
                     /ApEinfo_revcolor="#faac61"
                     /ApEinfo_fwdcolor="#faac61"
     primer          3293..3312
                     /label="mb13923"
                     /note="sequence: CACCTTCTCGGCTCAATCAG"
                     /ApEinfo_revcolor="#9eafd2"
                     /ApEinfo_fwdcolor="#9eafd2"
     primer          complement(3331..3351)
                     /label="mb11749"
                     /note="sequence: ctgctcatacgtgcgcttcac"
                     /ApEinfo_revcolor="#ffef86"
                     /ApEinfo_fwdcolor="#ffef86"
     primer          complement(3460..3501)
                     /label="ADNP_RKS766AAA_R"
                     /note="sequence: GAGAAAtgcagctgcAGCCTCATAAGAATCATCTTCATGACC"
                     /ApEinfo_revcolor="#ffef86"
                     /ApEinfo_fwdcolor="#ffef86"
     primer          3481..3522
                     /label="ADNP_RKS766AAA_F"
                     /note="sequence: GAGGCTgcagctgcaTTTCTCACAAAGTACTTCAACAAACAG"
                     /ApEinfo_revcolor="#d6b295"
                     /ApEinfo_fwdcolor="#d6b295"
     primer          complement(3606..3630)
                     /label="mb11709"
                     /note="sequence: GTCGCGGACACACTTCTTCCTCTTG"
                     /ApEinfo_revcolor="#f8d3a9"
                     /ApEinfo_fwdcolor="#f8d3a9"
     primer          4112..4132
                     /label="mb08219"
                     /note="sequence: gtgcttcaccatctgagagtg"
                     /ApEinfo_revcolor="#ff9ccd"
                     /ApEinfo_fwdcolor="#ff9ccd"
     primer          complement(4492..4515)
                     /label="ADNP-4GS_Gib_R"
                     /note="sequence: GCTTCCGCTTCCGCTTCCGCTTCCGGCTTGCTGGCTGCTCAGCTTCAC"
                     /ApEinfo_revcolor="#84b0dc"
                     /ApEinfo_fwdcolor="#84b0dc"
     misc_feature    4516..4539
                     /label="4xGS linker"
                     /ApEinfo_revcolor="#b1ff67"
                     /ApEinfo_fwdcolor="#b1ff67"
     Affinity tag    4540..4605
                     /label="3xFLAG"
                     /ApEinfo_revcolor="#b7e6d7"
                     /ApEinfo_fwdcolor="#b7e6d7"
     Affinity tag    4609..4653
                     /label="AviTag"
                     /ApEinfo_revcolor="#85dae9"
                     /ApEinfo_fwdcolor="#85dae9"
     CDS             4659..4677
                     /label="Translation 4659-4677"
                     /translation="GR*SAS"
     primer          4659..4678
                     /label="pEF1_Gib_F"
                     /note="sequence: ggccgctgatcagcctcgac"
                     /ApEinfo_revcolor="#ffef86"
                     /ApEinfo_fwdcolor="#ffef86"
     polyA_signal    4678..4902
                     /label="bGH poly(A) signal"
                     /ApEinfo_revcolor="#b4abac"
                     /ApEinfo_fwdcolor="#b4abac"
     primer          complement(4778..4805)
                     /label="mb09945"
                     /note="sequence: cctactcagacaatgcgatgcaatttcc"
                     /ApEinfo_revcolor="#b1ff67"
                     /ApEinfo_fwdcolor="#b1ff67"
     CDS             5382..5780
                     /label="BSD"
                     /ApEinfo_revcolor="#b7e6d7"
                     /ApEinfo_fwdcolor="#b7e6d7"
     polyA_signal    5938..6059
                     /label="SV40 poly(A) signal"
                     /ApEinfo_revcolor="#b4abac"
                     /ApEinfo_fwdcolor="#b4abac"
     rep_origin      complement(6184..6772)
                     /label="ori"
                     /ApEinfo_revcolor="#ffef86"
                     /ApEinfo_fwdcolor="#ffef86"
     CDS             complement(6943..7734)
                     /label="AmpR"
                     /ApEinfo_revcolor="#b7e6d7"
                     /ApEinfo_fwdcolor="#b7e6d7"
     CDS             complement(7735..7803)
                     /label="AmpR"
                     /ApEinfo_revcolor="#b7e6d7"
                     /ApEinfo_fwdcolor="#b7e6d7"
     promoter        complement(7811..7915)
                     /label="AmpR promoter"
                     /ApEinfo_revcolor="#c6c9d1"
                     /ApEinfo_fwdcolor="#c6c9d1"
     rep_origin      7942..8397
                     /label="f1 ori"
                     /ApEinfo_revcolor="#ffef86"
                     /ApEinfo_fwdcolor="#ffef86"
ORIGIN
        1 acgcgtgagg ctccggtgcc cgtcagtggg cagagcgcac atcgcccaca gtccccgaga
       61 agttgggggg aggggtcggc aattgaaccg gtgcctagag aaagtggcgc ggggtaaact
      121 gggaaagtga tgtcgtgtac tggctccgcc tttttcccga gggtggggga gaaccgtata
      181 taagtgcagt agtcgccgtg aacgttcttt ttcgcaacgg gtttgccgcc agaacacagg
      241 taagtgccgt gtgtggttcc cgcgggcctg gcctctttac gggttatggc ccttgcgtgc
      301 cttgaattac ttccacgccc ctggctgcag tacgtgattc ttgatcccga gcttcgggtt
      361 ggaagtgggt gggagagttc gaggccttgc gcttaaggag ccccttcgcc tcgtgcttga
      421 gttgaggcct ggcctgggcg ctggggccgc cgcgtgcgaa tctggtggca ccttcgcgcc
      481 tgtctcgctg ctttcgataa gtctctagcc atttaaaatt tttgatgacc tgctgcgacg
      541 ctttttttct ggcaagatag tcttgtaaat gcgggccaag atctgcacac tggtatttcg
      601 gtttttgggg ccgcgggcgg cgacggggcc cgtgcgtccc agcgcacatg ttcggcgagg
      661 cggggcctgc gagcgcggcc accgagaatc ggacgggggt agtctcaagc tggccggcct
      721 gctctggtgc ctggcctcgc gccgccgtgt atcgccccgc cctgggcggc aaggctggcc
      781 cggtcggcac cagttgcgtg agcggaaaga tggccgcttc ccggccctgc tgcagggagc
      841 tcaaaatgga ggacgcggcg ctcgggagag cgggcgggtg agtcacccac acaaaggaaa
      901 agggcctttc cgtcctcagc cgtcgcttca tgtgactcca cggagtaccg ggcgccgtcc
      961 aggcacctcg attagttctc gagcttttgg agtacgtcgt ctttaggttg gggggagggg
     1021 ttttatgcga tggagtttcc ccacactgag tgggtggaga ctgaagttag gccagcttgg
     1081 cacttgatgt aattctcctt ggaatttgcc ctttttgagt ttggatcttg gttcattctc
     1141 aagcctcaga cagtggttca aagttttttt cttccatttc aggtgtcgtg aatgTTCCAA
     1201 CTTCCTGTCA ACAATCTTGG CAGTTTAAGA AAAGCCCGGA AAACTGTGAA AAAAATACTT
     1261 AGTGACATTG GGTTGGAATA CTGTAAAGAA CATATAGAAG ATTTTAAACA GTTTGAACCT
     1321 AATGACTTTT ATTTGAAAAA CACTACATGG GAGGATGTAG GACTGTGGGA CCCTTCTCTT
     1381 ACGAAAAATC AGGACTATCG GACAAAACCT TTTTGCTGCA GTGCTTGTCC GTTTTCCTCA
     1441 AAATTCTTCT CTGCCTACAA AAGTCATTTC CGGAATGTCC ATAGTGAAGA CTTTGAAAAT
     1501 AGGATTCTCC TTAACTGCCC TTACTGTACC TTCAATGCAG ATAAAAAGAC TTTGGAAACA
     1561 CACATTAAAA TATTTCATGC TCCAAACTCC AGCGCACCAA GTAGCAGCCT CAGCACTTTC
     1621 AAAGATAAAA ACAAAAACGA TGGCCTTAAA CCTAAGCAGG CTGACAATGT AGAGCAAGCC
     1681 GTGTATTACT GCAAGAAGTG CACTTACCGA GACCCTCTCT ACGAGATCGT CAGGAAGCAC
     1741 ATCTACAGGG AACATTTTCA ACACGTGGCA GCACCCTACA TAGCAAAAGC AGGAGAAAAA
     1801 TCACTCAATG GTGCAGTCTC CCTGGGCACA AATGCCCGAG AGGAGTGTAA CATCCACTGC
     1861 AAGCGATGCC TTTTCATGCC CAAGTCCTAT GAAGCTTTGG TACAGCATGT CATTGAGGAC
     1921 CATGAACGGA TAGGCTATCA GGTCACTGCC ATGATCGGAC ACACAAATGT TGTAGTTCCC
     1981 CGAGCCAAGC CCTTGATGCT GATAGCTCCC AAACCTCAAG ACAAAAAGGG CATGGGACTC
     2041 CCACCACGAA TCAGCTCCCT TGCTTCTGGA AATGTCCGGT CGTTGCCATC ACAGCAGATG
     2101 GTAAACCGAT TGTCAATACC AAAGCCCAAC TTAAATTCAA CGGGAGTCAA CATGATGTCC
     2161 AATGTTCACC TGCAGCAAAA CAACTATGGA GTCAAATCTG TGGGCCAGAG CTATGGTGTT
     2221 GGCCAGTCAG TGAGGCTGGG ACTAGGTGGC AATGCTCCAG TTTCCATCCC TCAACAGTCT
     2281 CAGTCCGTGA AACAGTTACT TCCAAGTGGG AATGGGAGGT CTTTTGGGCT AGGTGCTGAG
     2341 CAGAGGCCCC CAGCAGCAGC CAGGTACTCC CTGCAGACTG CCAACACCTC TCTACCCCCA
     2401 GGCCAAGTGA AGTCTCCCTC TGTGTCTCAG TCACAGGCAT CTAGAGTATT AGGTCAGTCC
     2461 AGTTCTAAAC CTCCACCAGC CGCCACAGGC CCTCCTCCAA GCAACCACTG TGCCACTCAG
     2521 AAGTGGAAAA TCTGTACAAT CTGTAACGAG CTTTTCCCTG AGAATGTCTA TAGCGTTCAC
     2581 TTCGAAAAGG AGCATAAAGC TGAGAAAGTC CCAGCCGTAG CTAACTACAT TATGAAAATA
     2641 CACAATTTTA CTAGCAAATG CCTCTACTGT AATCGCTATT TGCCTACAGA TACCCTACTC
     2701 AACCATATGT TAATTCATGG TCTGTCTTGT CCGTATTGCC GTTCCACCTT CAATGATGTA
     2761 GAGAAGATGG CAGCACACAT GCGAATGGTT CATATTGATG AAGAGATGGG GCCTAAAACG
     2821 GATTCTACTT TGAGCTTTGA TTTGACATTG CAACAGGGCA GTCACACCAA CATTCATCTC
     2881 CTGGTGACCA CATACAACCT GAGGGATGCC CCGGCTGAAT CAGTTGCTTA CCATGCCCAA
     2941 AATAATGCCC CAGTTCCTCC AAAGCCACAA CCAAAAGTTC AGGAAAAAGC AGATGTCCCG
     3001 GTTAAAAGTT CACCTCAAGC TGCAGTGCCC TATAAAAAAG ATGTTGGGAA GACCCTTTGC
     3061 CCTCTTTGCT TTTCAATACT AAAAGGACCC ATATCTGATG CACTTGCACA TCATTTACGA
     3121 GAAAGACACC AAGTTATTCA GACAGTTCAT CCGGTTGAGA AAAAGCTAAC TTACAAATGT
     3181 ATCCATTGCC TTGGTGTGTA TACTAGCAAC ATGACAGCCT CAACCATCAC TCTGCATCTA
     3241 GTCCACTGCA GGGGTGTTGG AAAAACCCAG AATGGCCAGG ACAAGACAAA CGCACCTTCT
     3301 CGGCTCAATC AGTCTCCAGG CCTGGCCCCT GTGAAGCGCA CGTATGAGCA GATGGAGTTT
     3361 CCACTGCTAA AAAAGCGGAA GCTGGAGGAG GATGCTGATT CCCCTAGCTG CTTTGAAGAG
     3421 AAGCCAGAAG AGCCTGTTGT TTTAGCTTTA GACCCCAAGG GTCATGAAGA TGATTCTTAT
     3481 GAGGCTAGGA AAAGCTTTCT CACAAAGTAC TTCAACAAAC AGCCCTATCC CACCAGGAGA
     3541 GAAATTGAGA AGTTAGCTGC CAGTCTATGG CTATGGAAGA GTGACATTGC CTCCCATTTC
     3601 AGTAACAAGA GGAAGAAGTG TGTCCGCGAC TGTGAAAAGT ACAAGCCTGG TGTGCTGCTA
     3661 GGTTTTAACA TGAAAGAATT AAATAAAGTC AAACACGAGA TGGATTTTGA TGCTGAGTGG
     3721 CTGTTTGAAA ATCACGATGA GAAAGACTCA AGAGTCAATG CTAGCAAGAC TGTTGACAAA
     3781 AAGCATAACC TTGGGAAAGA AGATGATAGC TTCTCAGATA GTTTTGAACA TTTGGAAGAA
     3841 GAATCCAATG GAAGCGGGAG TCCTTTTGAC CCTGTCTTTG AAGTTGAGCC TAAAATTCCC
     3901 AGTGATAATT TAGAGGAGCC TGTACCGAAG GTTATTCCGG AAGGTGCTTT GGAATCTGAG
     3961 AAGCTAGACC AAAAAgagga ggaggaggag gaggaggagg aggaTGGTTC AAAATATGAA
     4021 ACTATCCATT TGACTGAGGA ACCAGCCAAA TTAATGCATG ATGCCTCTGA TAGTGAGGTA
     4081 GACCAAGATG ATGTAGTTGA GTGGAAAGAT GGTGCTTCAC CATCTGAGAG TGGGCCTGGT
     4141 TCCCAACAAA TCTCAGACTT TGAGGATAAT ACATGTGAAA TGAAACCAGG AACCTGGTCT
     4201 GATGAGTCTT CCCAGAGTGA AGATGCAAGG AGCAGTAAGC CAGCTGCCaa aaaaaaGGCT
     4261 ACAGTGCAAG ATGACACAGA GCAGTTAAAA TGGAAGAATA GTTCCTATGG AAAAGTTGAA
     4321 GGGTTTTGGT CCAAGGACCA GTCACAGTGG GAAAATGCAT CTGAGAATGC AGAGCGCTTA
     4381 CCAAACCCAC AGATTGAGTG GCAGAATAGC ACAATTGACA GTGAGGACGG GGAGCAGTTT
     4441 GACAGCATGA CTGACGGAGT TGCTGATCCC ATGCATGGCA GCTTAACTGG AGTGAAGCTG
     4501 AGCAGCCAGC AAGCCGGAAG CGGAAGCGGA AGCGGAAGCg actataagga ccacgacgga
     4561 gactacaagg atcatgatat tgattacaaa gacgatgacg ataaggctGG CCTGAACGAC
     4621 ATCTTCGAGG CTCAGAAAAT CGAATGGCAC GAAtaagcgg ccgctgatca gcctcgactg
     4681 tgccttctag ttgccagcca tctgttgttt gcccctcccc cgtgccttcc ttgaccctgg
     4741 aaggtgccac tcccactgtc ctttcctaat aaaatgagga aattgcatcg cattgtctga
     4801 gtaggtgtca ttctattctg gggggtgggg tggggcagga cagcaagggg gaggattggg
     4861 aagacaatag caggcatgct ggggatgcgg tgggctctat ggcttctgag gcggaaagaa
     4921 cccggtaggc gccaaccggc tccgttcttt ggtggcccct tcgcgccacc ttctactcct
     4981 cccctagtca ggaagttccc ccccgccccg cagctcgcgt cgtgcaggac gtgacaaatg
     5041 gaagtagcac gtctcactag tctcgtgcag atggacagca ccgctgagca atggaagcgg
     5101 gtaggccttt ggggcagcgg ccaatagcag ctttgctcct tcgctttctg ggctcagagg
     5161 ctgggaaggg gtgggtccgg gggcgggctc aggggcgggc tcaggggcgg ggcgggcgcc
     5221 cgaaggtcct ccggaggccc ggcattctgc acgcttcaaa agcgcacgtc tgccgcgctg
     5281 ttctcctctt cctcatctcc gggcctttcg acctgcagcc caagctagca tcggcatagt
     5341 atatcggcat agtataatac gacaaggtga ggaactaaac catggccaag cctttgtctc
     5401 aagaagaatc caccctcatt gaaagagcaa cggctacaat caacagcatc cccatctctg
     5461 aagactacag cgtcgccagc gcagctctct ctagcgacgg ccgcatcttc actggtgtca
     5521 atgtatatca ttttactggg ggaccttgtg cagaactcgt ggtgctgggc actgctgctg
     5581 ctgcggcagc tggcaacctg acttgtatcg tcgcgatcgg aaatgagaac aggggcatct
     5641 tgagcccctg cggacggtgc cgacaggtgc ttctcgatct gcatcctggg atcaaagcca
     5701 tagtgaagga cagtgatgga cagccgacgg cagttgggat tcgtgaattg ctgccctctg
     5761 gttatgtgtg ggagggctaa gcacttcgtg gccgaggagc aggactgaca cgtgctacga
     5821 gatttcgatt ccaccgccgc cttctatgaa aggttgggct tcggaatcgt tttccgggac
     5881 gccggctgga tgatcctcca gcgcggggat ctcatgctgg agttcttcgc ccaccccaac
     5941 ttgtttattg cagcttataa tggttacaaa taaagcaata gcatcacaaa tttcacaaat
     6001 aaagcatttt tttcactgca ttctagttgt ggtttgtcca aactcatcaa tgtatcttat
     6061 catgtctgta tgcatggcgg taatacggtt atccacagaa tcaggggata acgcaggaaa
     6121 gaacatgtga gcaaaaggcc agcaaaaggc caggaaccgt aaaaaggccg cgttgctggc
     6181 gtttttccat aggctccgcc cccctgacga gcatcacaaa aatcgacgct caagtcagag
     6241 gtggcgaaac ccgacaggac tataaagata ccaggcgttt ccccctggaa gctccctcgt
     6301 gcgctctcct gttccgaccc tgccgcttac cggatacctg tccgcctttc tcccttcggg
     6361 aagcgtggcg ctttctcata gctcacgctg taggtatctc agttcggtgt aggtcgttcg
     6421 ctccaagctg ggctgtgtgc acgaaccccc cgttcagccc gaccgctgcg ccttatccgg
     6481 taactatcgt cttgagtcca acccggtaag acacgactta tcgccactgg cagcagccac
     6541 tggtaacagg attagcagag cgaggtatgt aggcggtgct acagagttct tgaagtggtg
     6601 gcctaactac ggctacacta gaaggacagt atttggtatc tgcgctctgc tgaagccagt
     6661 taccttcgga aaaagagttg gtagctcttg atccggcaaa caaaccaccg ctggtagcgg
     6721 tggttttttt gtttgcaagc agcagattac gcgcagaaaa aaaggatctc aagaagatcc
     6781 tttgatcttt tctacggggt ctgacgctca gtggaacgaa aactcacgtt aagggatttt
     6841 ggtcatgaga ttatcaaaaa ggatcttcac ctagatcctt ttaaattaaa aatgaagttt
     6901 taaatcaatc taaagtatat atgagtaacc tgaggctgac agttaccaat gcttaatcag
     6961 tgaggcacct atctcagcga tctgtctatt tcgttcatcc atagttgcct gactccccgt
     7021 cgtgtagata actacgatac gggagggctt accatctggc cccagtgctg caatgatacc
     7081 gcgagaccca cgctcaccgg ctccagattt atcagcaata aaccagccag ccggaagggc
     7141 cgagcgcaga agtggtcctg caactttatc cgcctccatc cagtctatta attgttgccg
     7201 ggaagctaga gtaagtagtt cgccagttaa tagtttgcgc aacgttgttg ccattgctac
     7261 aggcatcgtg gtgtcacgct cgtcgtttgg tatggcttca ttcagctccg gttcccaacg
     7321 atcaaggcga gttacatgat cccccatgtt gtgcaaaaaa gcggttagct ccttcggtcc
     7381 tccgatcgtt gtcagaagta agttggccgc agtgttatca ctcatggtta tggcagcact
     7441 gcataattct cttactgtca tgccatccgt aagatgcttt tctgtgactg gtgagtactc
     7501 aaccaagtca ttctgagaat agtgtatgcg gcgaccgagt tgctcttgcc cggcgtcaat
     7561 acgggataat accgcgccac atagcagaac tttaaaagtg ctcatcattg gaaaacgttc
     7621 ttcggggcga aaactctcaa ggatcttacc gctgttgaga tccagttcga tgtaacccac
     7681 tcgtgcaccc aactgatctt cagcatcttt tactttcacc agcgtttcag ggtgagcaaa
     7741 aacaggaagg caaaatgccg caaaaaaggg aataagggcg acacggaaat gttgaatact
     7801 catcctcagg actctccctt tttcaatatt attgaagcat ttatcagggt tattgtctca
     7861 tgagcggata catatttgaa tgtatttaga aaaataaaca aataggggtt ccgcgcacat
     7921 ttccccgaaa agtgccacct gnnnnnnnnn nnnnnnnnnn nnnnnnnnnn nnnnnnnnnn
     7981 nnnnnnnnnn nnnnnnnnnn nnnnnnnnnn nnnnnnnnnn nnnnnnnnnn nnnnnnnnnn
     8041 nnnnnnnnnn nnnnnnnnnn nnnnncnnnn nnnnnnnnnn nnnnnnnnnn nnnnnnnnnn
     8101 nnnnnnnnnn nnnnnnnnnn nnnnnnnnnn nnnnnnnnnn nnnnnnnnnn nnnnnnnann
     8161 nnnnnnnnnn nnnnnnnnnn nnnnnnnnnn nnnnnnnnnn nnnnnnncct ttgacgttgg
     8221 agtccacgtt ctttaatagt ggactcttgt tccaaactgg aacaacactc aaccctatct
     8281 cggtctattc ttttgattta taagggattt tgccgatttc ggcctattgg ttaaaaaatg
     8341 agctgattta acaaaaattt aacgcgaatt ttaacaaaat attaacgctt acaattt
//
