# Supplementary material for: Remodeling Activity of ChAHP Restricts Transcription Factor Access to Chromatin
Source: bioRxiv preprint, doi:10.1101/2025.07.03.662926, version 1 (2025-07-05)
Supplement: Plasmid Genebank files [file 662926_file06.zip › Data S1_PlasmidGenbankFiles/pjs44_pblu-nt_Avi3FLAG-brf1.gb]

LOCUS       Copy_of_pJLS4_pJS44_pBl 3410 bp ds-DNA     circular     02-JUN-2025
DEFINITION  .
KEYWORDS    "creator:NCBI Entrez" "marker:AmpR"
COMMENT     pBluescript II KS(-) vector DNA, phagemid excised from lambda ZAPII
FEATURES             Location/Qualifiers
     rep_origin      4..459
                     /label="f1 ori"
                     /ApEinfo_revcolor="#ffef86"
                     /ApEinfo_fwdcolor="#ffef86"
     primer          112..130
                     /label="mb04826"
                     /note="sequence: CCTTTCTCGCCACGTTCGC"
                     /ApEinfo_revcolor="#f8d3a9"
                     /ApEinfo_fwdcolor="#f8d3a9"
     primer          222..241
                     /label="mb08804"
                     /note="sequence: GGTGATGGTTCACGTAGTGG"
                     /ApEinfo_revcolor="#ff9ccd"
                     /ApEinfo_fwdcolor="#ff9ccd"
     primer          265..290
                     /label="mb04248"
                     /note="sequence: TTCGCCCTTTGACGTTGGAGTCCACG"
                     /ApEinfo_revcolor="#75c6a9"
                     /ApEinfo_fwdcolor="#75c6a9"
     primer          473..491
                     /label="mb11255"
                     /note="sequence: Aggctgcgcaactgttggg"
                     /ApEinfo_revcolor="#d59687"
                     /ApEinfo_fwdcolor="#d59687"
     primer          complement(488..505)
                     /label="mb11298"
                     /note="sequence: CACCGATCGCCCTTCCCA"
                     /ApEinfo_revcolor="#f8d3a9"
                     /ApEinfo_fwdcolor="#f8d3a9"
     primer          503..524
                     /label="mb11275"
                     /note="sequence: gtgcgggcctcttcgctattac"
                     /ApEinfo_revcolor="#84b0dc"
                     /ApEinfo_fwdcolor="#84b0dc"
     primer          complement(536..557)
                     /label="mb14932"
                     /note="sequence: gccttgcagcacatcccccttt"
                     /ApEinfo_revcolor="#84b0dc"
                     /ApEinfo_fwdcolor="#84b0dc"
     primer          548..567
                     /label="pUCM13-52"
                     /note="sequence: GCTGCAAGGCGATTAAGTTG"
                     /ApEinfo_revcolor="#f7977a"
                     /ApEinfo_fwdcolor="#f7977a"
     primer          557..576
                     /label="mb03472"
                     /note="sequence: CGATTAAGTTGGGTAACGCC"
                     /ApEinfo_revcolor="#f58a5e"
                     /ApEinfo_fwdcolor="#f58a5e"
     primer          580..596
                     /label="M13-40"
                     /note="sequence: GTTTTCCCAGTCACGAC"
                     /ApEinfo_revcolor="#f7977a"
                     /ApEinfo_fwdcolor="#f7977a"
     primer          582..600
                     /label="mb07188"
                     /note="sequence: TTTCCCAGTCACGACGTTG"
                     /ApEinfo_revcolor="#d59687"
                     /ApEinfo_fwdcolor="#d59687"
     primer          585..607
                     /label="mb08818"
                     /note="sequence: CCCAGTCACGACGTTGTAAAACG"
                     /ApEinfo_revcolor="#85dae9"
                     /ApEinfo_fwdcolor="#85dae9"
     primer          585..607
                     /label="mb01305"
                     /note="sequence: CCCAGTCACGACGTTGTAAAACG"
                     /ApEinfo_revcolor="#84b0dc"
                     /ApEinfo_fwdcolor="#84b0dc"
     primer          599..615
                     /label="M13"
                     /note="sequence: TGTAAAACGACGGCCAG"
                     /ApEinfo_revcolor="#f7977a"
                     /ApEinfo_fwdcolor="#f7977a"
     primer          600..615
                     /label="mb01691"
                     /note="sequence: GTAAAACGACGGCCAG"
                     /ApEinfo_revcolor="#b4abac"
                     /ApEinfo_fwdcolor="#b4abac"
     primer_bind     600..616
                     /label="M13 fwd"
                     /ApEinfo_revcolor="#a020f0"
                     /ApEinfo_fwdcolor="#a020f0"
     promoter        626..644
                     /label="T7 promoter"
                     /ApEinfo_revcolor="#c6c9d1"
                     /ApEinfo_fwdcolor="#c6c9d1"
     primer          complement(666..683)
                     /label="mb14247"
                     /note="sequence: TTCTAGAGCGGCCGCCAC"
                     /ApEinfo_revcolor="#faac61"
                     /ApEinfo_fwdcolor="#faac61"
     primer_bind     677..693
                     /label="SK primer"
                     /ApEinfo_revcolor="#a020f0"
                     /ApEinfo_fwdcolor="#a020f0"
     primer          complement(697..718)
                     /label="mb02603"
                     /note="sequence: GATATCGAATTCCTGCAGCCCG"
                     /ApEinfo_revcolor="#b1ff67"
                     /ApEinfo_fwdcolor="#b1ff67"
     misc_feature    697..1228
                     /label="gBlock"
                     /ApEinfo_revcolor="#b7e6d7"
                     /ApEinfo_fwdcolor="#b7e6d7"
     misc_feature    719..888
                     /label="Brf1_HL"
                     /ApEinfo_revcolor="#ff9ccd"
                     /ApEinfo_fwdcolor="#ff9ccd"
     misc_feature    851..853
                     /label="PAM"
                     /ApEinfo_revcolor="#c7b0e3"
                     /ApEinfo_fwdcolor="#c7b0e3"
     CDS             886..888
                     /label="Translation 886-888"
                     /translation="M"
     misc_feature    889..906
                     /label="mb11810"
                     /ApEinfo_revcolor="#d6b295"
                     /ApEinfo_fwdcolor="#d6b295"
     misc_feature    889..954
                     /label="Avi FLAG"
                     /ApEinfo_revcolor="#c6c9d1"
                     /ApEinfo_fwdcolor="#c6c9d1"
     misc_feature    889..954
                     /label="3XFLAG"
                     /ApEinfo_revcolor="#b1ff67"
                     /ApEinfo_fwdcolor="#b1ff67"
     misc_feature    889..1014
                     /label="gBlock"
                     /ApEinfo_revcolor="#b1ff67"
                     /ApEinfo_fwdcolor="#b1ff67"
     CDS             889..1014
                     /label="Translation 889-1014"
                     /translation="DYKDHDGDYKDHDIDYKDDDDKSGLNDIFEAQKIEWHEAGSG"
     misc_feature    958..1002
                     /label="Avi Tag"
                     /ApEinfo_revcolor="#9eafd2"
                     /ApEinfo_fwdcolor="#9eafd2"
     primer          961..982
                     /label="mb05112"
                     /note="sequence: CTGAACGACATCTTCGAGGCTC"
                     /ApEinfo_revcolor="#b4abac"
                     /ApEinfo_fwdcolor="#b4abac"
     primer          complement(961..982)
                     /label="mb05113"
                     /note="sequence: GAGCCTCGAAGATGTCGTTCAG"
                     /ApEinfo_revcolor="#d6b295"
                     /ApEinfo_fwdcolor="#d6b295"
     primer          975..996
                     /label="mb13970"
                     /note="sequence: CGAGGCTCAGAAAATCGAATGG"
                     /ApEinfo_revcolor="#b7e6d7"
                     /ApEinfo_fwdcolor="#b7e6d7"
     primer          985..1003
                     /label="mb07678"
                     /note="sequence: AAAATCGAATGGCACGAAG"
                     /ApEinfo_revcolor="#b4abac"
                     /ApEinfo_fwdcolor="#b4abac"
     misc_feature    1015..1195
                     /label="Brf1-exon1"
                     /ApEinfo_revcolor="#b1ff67"
                     /ApEinfo_fwdcolor="#b1ff67"
     CDS             1015..1195
                     /label="Translation 1015-1195"
                     /translation="TGRVCRGCGGTDIELDAARGDAVCTGCGSVLEDNIIVSEVQFVENSGGGSSAVGQFVSLD"
     misc_feature    1015..1204
                     /label="Brf1_HR"
                     /ApEinfo_revcolor="#b7e6d7"
                     /ApEinfo_fwdcolor="#b7e6d7"
     primer          1051..1070
                     /label="pJLS_II_BRF1-Nt_gRNA2"
                     /note="sequence: ATCGAGTTGGATGCGGCGCG"
                     /ApEinfo_revcolor="#f58a5e"
                     /ApEinfo_fwdcolor="#f58a5e"
     promoter        complement(1222..1240)
                     /label="T3 promoter"
                     /ApEinfo_revcolor="#c6c9d1"
                     /ApEinfo_fwdcolor="#c6c9d1"
     primer          complement(1260..1279)
                     /label="mb00600"
                     /note="sequence: CACAGGAAACAGCTATGACC"
                     /ApEinfo_revcolor="#c7b0e3"
                     /ApEinfo_fwdcolor="#c7b0e3"
     primer_bind     complement(1261..1277)
                     /label="M13 rev"
                     /ApEinfo_revcolor="#a020f0"
                     /ApEinfo_fwdcolor="#a020f0"
     primer          complement(1274..1296)
                     /label="mb01306"
                     /note="sequence: AGCGGATAACAATTTCACACAGG"
                     /ApEinfo_revcolor="#b4abac"
                     /ApEinfo_fwdcolor="#b4abac"
     primer          complement(1274..1296)
                     /label="mb08819"
                     /note="sequence: AGCGGATAACAATTTCACACAGG"
                     /ApEinfo_revcolor="#c7b0e3"
                     /ApEinfo_fwdcolor="#c7b0e3"
     primer          complement(1275..1294)
                     /label="LacOp-for"
                     /note="sequence: CGGATAACAATTTCACACAG"
                     /ApEinfo_revcolor="#f7977a"
                     /ApEinfo_fwdcolor="#f7977a"
     primer          complement(1277..1305)
                     /label="mb09442"
                     /note="sequence: ggaattgtgagcggataacaatttcacac"
                     /ApEinfo_revcolor="#c7b0e3"
                     /ApEinfo_fwdcolor="#c7b0e3"
     protein_bind    1285..1301
                     /label="lac operator"
                     /ApEinfo_revcolor="#31849b"
                     /ApEinfo_fwdcolor="#31849b"
     primer          complement(1289..1306)
                     /label="mb05747"
                     /note="sequence: TGGAATTGTGAGCGGATA"
                     /ApEinfo_revcolor="#b4abac"
                     /ApEinfo_fwdcolor="#b4abac"
     primer          complement(1292..1309)
                     /label="mb04585"
                     /note="sequence: GTGTGGAATTGTGAGCGG"
                     /ApEinfo_revcolor="#b4abac"
                     /ApEinfo_fwdcolor="#b4abac"
     primer          complement(1299..1322)
                     /label="mb00769"
                     /note="sequence: cggctcgtatgttgtgtggaattg"
                     /ApEinfo_revcolor="#9eafd2"
                     /ApEinfo_fwdcolor="#9eafd2"
     promoter        complement(1309..1315)
                     /label="lac promoter"
                     /ApEinfo_revcolor="#c6c9d1"
                     /ApEinfo_fwdcolor="#c6c9d1"
     primer          complement(1309..1328)
                     /label="pUCM13-rev-157"
                     /note="sequence: TGCTTCCGGCTCGTATGTTG"
                     /ApEinfo_revcolor="#f7977a"
                     /ApEinfo_fwdcolor="#f7977a"
     promoter        complement(1316..1333)
                     /label="lac promoter"
                     /ApEinfo_revcolor="#c6c9d1"
                     /ApEinfo_fwdcolor="#c6c9d1"
     promoter        complement(1334..1339)
                     /label="lac promoter"
                     /ApEinfo_revcolor="#c6c9d1"
                     /ApEinfo_fwdcolor="#c6c9d1"
     primer          complement(1340..1358)
                     /label="mb11256"
                     /note="sequence: Ctcattaggcaccccaggc"
                     /ApEinfo_revcolor="#c6c9d1"
                     /ApEinfo_fwdcolor="#c6c9d1"
     primer          1345..1367
                     /label="mb10596"
                     /note="sequence: gggtgcctaatgagtgagctaac"
                     /ApEinfo_revcolor="#b7e6d7"
                     /ApEinfo_fwdcolor="#b7e6d7"
     primer          complement(1429..1452)
                     /label="mb09324"
                     /note="sequence: GCGCGTTGGCCGATTCATTAATGC"
                     /ApEinfo_revcolor="#c6c9d1"
                     /ApEinfo_fwdcolor="#c6c9d1"
     primer          complement(1433..1452)
                     /label="mb06245"
                     /note="sequence: gcgcgttggccgattcatta"
                     /ApEinfo_revcolor="#faac61"
                     /ApEinfo_fwdcolor="#faac61"
     primer          complement(1453..1474)
                     /label="mb14925"
                     /note="sequence: aatacgcaaaccgcctctcccc"
                     /ApEinfo_revcolor="#d6b295"
                     /ApEinfo_fwdcolor="#d6b295"
     primer          complement(1542..1567)
                     /label="mb05607"
                     /note="sequence: CCGTATTACCGCCTTTGAGTGAGCTG"
                     /ApEinfo_revcolor="#b1ff67"
                     /ApEinfo_fwdcolor="#b1ff67"
     primer          1606..1628
                     /label="mb04827"
                     /note="sequence: GTGAGCAAAAGGCCAGCAAAAGG"
                     /ApEinfo_revcolor="#c7b0e3"
                     /ApEinfo_fwdcolor="#c7b0e3"
     rep_origin      complement(1663..2251)
                     /label="ori"
                     /ApEinfo_revcolor="#ffef86"
                     /ApEinfo_fwdcolor="#ffef86"
     primer          1684..1713
                     /label="mb11821"
                     /note="sequence: tgacgagcatcacaaaaatcgacgctcaag"
                     /ApEinfo_revcolor="#9eafd2"
                     /ApEinfo_fwdcolor="#9eafd2"
     primer          complement(1684..1713)
                     /label="mb11822"
                     /note="sequence: cttgagcgtcgatttttgtgatgctcgtca"
                     /ApEinfo_revcolor="#d6b295"
                     /ApEinfo_fwdcolor="#d6b295"
     primer          complement(1844..1865)
                     /label="mb11061"
                     /note="sequence: gtgagctatgagaaagcgccac"
                     /ApEinfo_revcolor="#f8d3a9"
                     /ApEinfo_fwdcolor="#f8d3a9"
     primer          1974..1993
                     /label="mb08809"
                     /note="sequence: AGTCCAACCCGGTAAGACAC"
                     /ApEinfo_revcolor="#d59687"
                     /ApEinfo_fwdcolor="#d59687"
     primer          complement(2072..2091)
                     /label="mb08808"
                     /note="sequence: CCGTAGTTAGGCCACCACTT"
                     /ApEinfo_revcolor="#f58a5e"
                     /ApEinfo_fwdcolor="#f58a5e"
     primer          complement(2213..2231)
                     /label="mb10832"
                     /note="sequence: GCGTAATCTGCTGCTTGCA"
                     /ApEinfo_revcolor="#ff9ccd"
                     /ApEinfo_fwdcolor="#ff9ccd"
     primer          complement(2312..2329)
                     /label="mb06246"
                     /note="sequence: tctcatgaccaaaatccc"
                     /ApEinfo_revcolor="#84b0dc"
                     /ApEinfo_fwdcolor="#84b0dc"
     CDS             complement(2422..3213)
                     /label="AmpR"
                     /ApEinfo_revcolor="#b7e6d7"
                     /ApEinfo_fwdcolor="#b7e6d7"
     primer          complement(2426..2448)
                     /label="mb10833"
                     /note="sequence: GGTGCCTCACTGATTAAGCATTG"
                     /ApEinfo_revcolor="#9eafd2"
                     /ApEinfo_fwdcolor="#9eafd2"
     primer          complement(2442..2464)
                     /label="mb14934"
                     /note="sequence: acagatcgctgagataggtgcct"
                     /ApEinfo_revcolor="#ffef86"
                     /ApEinfo_fwdcolor="#ffef86"
     primer          complement(2472..2491)
                     /label="AmpStop"
                     /note="sequence: TCAGGCAACTATGGATGAAC"
                     /ApEinfo_revcolor="#f7977a"
                     /ApEinfo_fwdcolor="#f7977a"
     primer          2674..2693
                     /label="mb03893"
                     /note="sequence: TTGCCGGGAAGCTAGAGTAA"
                     /ApEinfo_revcolor="#d59687"
                     /ApEinfo_fwdcolor="#d59687"
     primer          complement(2807..2826)
                     /label="mb03892"
                     /note="sequence: ATGGGGGATCATGTAACTCG"
                     /ApEinfo_revcolor="#ff9ccd"
                     /ApEinfo_fwdcolor="#ff9ccd"
     primer          complement(2843..2862)
                     /label="mb10831"
                     /note="sequence: GGAGGACCGAAGGAGCTAAC"
                     /ApEinfo_revcolor="#85dae9"
                     /ApEinfo_fwdcolor="#85dae9"
     primer          2873..2892
                     /label="mb08807"
                     /note="sequence: AGAAGTAAGTTGGCCGCAGT"
                     /ApEinfo_revcolor="#d59687"
                     /ApEinfo_fwdcolor="#d59687"
     primer          complement(2994..3013)
                     /label="mb08806"
                     /note="sequence: TCGCCGCATACACTATTCTC"
                     /ApEinfo_revcolor="#f58a5e"
                     /ApEinfo_fwdcolor="#f58a5e"
     primer          3167..3186
                     /label="mb01176"
                     /note="sequence: CCCAACTGATCTTCAGCATC"
                     /ApEinfo_revcolor="#f58a5e"
                     /ApEinfo_fwdcolor="#f58a5e"
     primer          complement(3192..3215)
                     /label="mb01203"
                     /note="sequence: CTCACCCAGAAACGCTGGTGAAAG"
                     /ApEinfo_revcolor="#ff9ccd"
                     /ApEinfo_fwdcolor="#ff9ccd"
     primer          complement(3208..3231)
                     /label="mb14933"
                     /note="sequence: tgccttcctgtttttgctcaccca"
                     /ApEinfo_revcolor="#f8d3a9"
                     /ApEinfo_fwdcolor="#f8d3a9"
     CDS             complement(3214..3282)
                     /label="AmpR"
                     /ApEinfo_revcolor="#b7e6d7"
                     /ApEinfo_fwdcolor="#b7e6d7"
     primer          3218..3237
                     /label="AmpStart"
                     /note="sequence: AAAACAGGAAGGCAAAATGC"
                     /ApEinfo_revcolor="#f7977a"
                     /ApEinfo_fwdcolor="#f7977a"
     primer          3244..3263
                     /label="mb03154"
                     /note="sequence: AAAGGGAATAAGGGCGACAC"
                     /ApEinfo_revcolor="#c7b0e3"
                     /ApEinfo_fwdcolor="#c7b0e3"
     primer          3252..3270
                     /label="mb04584"
                     /note="sequence: TAAGGGCGACACGGAAATG"
                     /ApEinfo_revcolor="#b7e6d7"
                     /ApEinfo_fwdcolor="#b7e6d7"
     promoter        complement(3283..3387)
                     /label="AmpR promoter"
                     /ApEinfo_revcolor="#c6c9d1"
                     /ApEinfo_fwdcolor="#c6c9d1"
ORIGIN
        1 ctgnnnnnnn nnnnnnnnnn nnnnnnnnnn nnnnnnnnnn nnnnnnnnnn nnnnnnnnnn
       61 nnnnnnnnnn nnnnnnnnnn nnnnnnnnnn nnnnnnnnnn nnnnnnnnnn nnnnnnnnnn
      121 nnnnnnncnn nnnnnnnnnn nnnnnnnnnn nnnnnnnnnn nnnnnnnnnn nnnnnnnnnn
      181 nnnnnnnnnn nnnnnnnnnn nnnnnnnnnn nnnnnnnnna nnnnnnnnnn nnnnnnnnnn
      241 nnnnnnnnnn nnnnnnnnnn nnnnnnnnnc ctttgacgtt ggagtccacg ttctttaata
      301 gtggactctt gttccaaact ggaacaacac tcaaccctat ctcggtctat tcttttgatt
      361 tataagggat tttgccgatt tcggcctatt ggttaaaaaa tgagctgatt taacaaaaat
      421 ttaacgcgaa ttttaacaaa atattaacgc ttacaatttc cattcgccat tcaggctgcg
      481 caactgttgg gaagggcgat cggtgcgggc ctcttcgcta ttacgccagc tggcgaaagg
      541 gggatgtgct gcaaggcgat taagttgggt aacgccaggg ttttcccagt cacgacgttg
      601 taaaacgacg gccagtgagc gcgcgtaata cgactcacta tagggcgaat tggagctcca
      661 ccgcggtggc ggccgctcta gaactagtgg atcccccggg ctgcaggaat tcgatatcAC
      721 GCGCTGGGCG AATCTGCCGC GACGAATCGG CAGGCGTGGC GCCGGCGGCC TCGCGAGAGT
      781 GCGGCGCAGA CGGAGGCGGC GCGACGGGCC TTGCGGGCTG AGGGCCGCGG GCGGAGAGCG
      841 GACTGCTGAG CaGCTGGGGG GCCGGTGGGG CCCCGCGGCT CCACCATGga ctataaggac
      901 cacgacggag actacaagga tcatgatatt gattacaaag acgatgacga taagAGCGGC
      961 CTGAACGACA TCTTCGAGGC TCAGAAAATC GAATGGCACG AAgctGGAAG TggtACGGGC
     1021 CGCGTCTGCC GCGGCTGCGG CGGCACGGAC ATtGAGTTaG ATGCaGCaCG CGGCGATGCG
     1081 GTGTGCACGG GCTGCGGCTC GGTGCTCGAG GACAACATCA TCGTGTCCGA GGTGCAGTTC
     1141 GTGGAGAACA GCGGCGGCGG CTCGTCGGCG GTCGGCCAGT TCGTGTCGCT GGACGGTGAG
     1201 TTCTggtacc agcttttgtt ccctttagtg agggttaatt TcgAgcttgg cgtaatcatg
     1261 gtcatagctg tttcctgtgt gaaattgtta tccgctcaca attccacaca acatacgagc
     1321 cggaagcata aagtgtaaag cctggggtgc ctaatgagtg agctaactca cattaattgc
     1381 gttgcgctca ctgcccgctt tccagtcggg aaacctgtcg tgccagctgc attaatgaat
     1441 cggccaacgc gcggggagag gcggtttgcg tattgggcgc tcttccgctt cctcgctcac
     1501 tgactcgctg cgctcggtcg ttcggctgcg gcgagcggta tcagctcact caaaggcggt
     1561 aatacggtta tccacagaat caggggataa cgcaggaaag aacatgtgag caaaaggcca
     1621 gcaaaaggcc aggaaccgta aaaaggccgc gttgctggcg tttttccata ggctccgccc
     1681 ccctgacgag catcacaaaa atcgacgctc aagtcagagg tggcgaaacc cgacaggact
     1741 ataaagatac caggcgtttc cccctggaag ctccctcgtg cgctctcctg ttccgaccct
     1801 gccgcttacc ggatacctgt ccgcctttct cccttcggga agcgtggcgc tttctcatag
     1861 ctcacgctgt aggtatctca gttcggtgta ggtcgttcgc tccaagctgg gctgtgtgca
     1921 cgaacccccc gttcagcccg accgctgcgc cttatccggt aactatcgtc ttgagtccaa
     1981 cccggtaaga cacgacttat cgccactggc agcagccact ggtaacagga ttagcagagc
     2041 gaggtatgta ggcggtgcta cagagttctt gaagtggtgg cctaactacg gctacactag
     2101 aaggacagta tttggtatct gcgctctgct gaagccagtt accttcggaa aaagagttgg
     2161 tagctcttga tccggcaaac aaaccaccgc tggtagcggt ggtttttttg tttgcaagca
     2221 gcagattacg cgcagaaaaa aaggatctca agaagatcct ttgatctttt ctacggggtc
     2281 tgacgctcag tggaacgaaa actcacgtta agggattttg gtcatgagat tatcaaaaag
     2341 gatcttcacc tagatccttt taaattaaaa atgaagtttt aaatcaatct aaagtatata
     2401 tgagtaaact tggtctgaca gttaccaatg cttaatcagt gaggcaccta tctcagcgat
     2461 ctgtctattt cgttcatcca tagttgcctg actccccgtc gtgtagataa ctacgatacg
     2521 ggagggctta ccatctggcc ccagtgctgc aatgataccg cgagacccac gctcaccggc
     2581 tccagattta tcagcaataa accagccagc cggaagggcc gagcgcagaa gtggtcctgc
     2641 aactttatcc gcctccatcc agtctattaa ttgttgccgg gaagctagag taagtagttc
     2701 gccagttaat agtttgcgca acgttgttgc cattgctaca ggcatcgtgg tgtcacgctc
     2761 gtcgtttggt atggcttcat tcagctccgg ttcccaacga tcaaggcgag ttacatgatc
     2821 ccccatgttg tgcaaaaaag cggttagctc cttcggtcct ccgatcgttg tcagaagtaa
     2881 gttggccgca gtgttatcac tcatggttat ggcagcactg cataattctc ttactgtcat
     2941 gccatccgta agatgctttt ctgtgactgg tgagtactca accaagtcat tctgagaata
     3001 gtgtatgcgg cgaccgagtt gctcttgccc ggcgtcaata cgggataata ccgcgccaca
     3061 tagcagaact ttaaaagtgc tcatcattgg aaaacgttct tcggggcgaa aactctcaag
     3121 gatcttaccg ctgttgagat ccagttcgat gtaacccact cgtgcaccca actgatcttc
     3181 agcatctttt actttcacca gcgtttctgg gtgagcaaaa acaggaaggc aaaatgccgc
     3241 aaaaaaggga ataagggcga cacggaaatg ttgaatactc atactcttcc tttttcaata
     3301 ttattgaagc atttatcagg gttattgtct catgagcgga tacatatttg aatgtattta
     3361 gaaaaataaa caaatagggg ttccgcgcac atttccccga aaagtgccac
//
