# Supplementary material for: Remodeling Activity of ChAHP Restricts Transcription Factor Access to Chromatin
Source: bioRxiv preprint, doi:10.1101/2025.07.03.662926, version 1 (2025-07-05)
Supplement: Plasmid Genebank files [file 662926_file06.zip › Data S1_PlasmidGenbankFiles/pmb2003_pef1-b_adnp_1-43-3flagavi.gb]

LOCUS       pMB2003_pEF1-B_ADNP_1-4 5214 bp ds-DNA     circular     22-APR-2022
DEFINITION  .
KEYWORDS    "creator:Matyas Flemr" "marker:AmpR"
FEATURES             Location/Qualifiers
     promoter        10..1191
                     /label="EF-1α promoter"
                     /ApEinfo_revcolor="#c6c9d1"
                     /ApEinfo_fwdcolor="#c6c9d1"
     intron          240..1182
                     /label="EF-1α intron A"
                     /ApEinfo_revcolor="#a187be"
                     /ApEinfo_fwdcolor="#a187be"
     primer          1047..1066
                     /label="mb11938"
                     /note="sequence: tgagtgggtggagactgaag"
                     /ApEinfo_revcolor="#b4abac"
                     /ApEinfo_fwdcolor="#b4abac"
     primer          1139..1159
                     /label="mb04620"
                     /note="sequence: tcaagcctcagacagtggttc"
                     /ApEinfo_revcolor="#c7b0e3"
                     /ApEinfo_fwdcolor="#c7b0e3"
     primer          complement(1156..1191)
                     /label="pEF1B_Gib_R"
                     /note="sequence: tcacgacacctgaaatggaagaaaaaaactttgaac"
                     /ApEinfo_revcolor="#d59687"
                     /ApEinfo_fwdcolor="#d59687"
     CDS             1192..1194
                     /label="Translation 1192-1194"
                     /translation="M"
     CDS             1192..1323
                     /label="ADNP"
                     /ApEinfo_revcolor="#b7e6d7"
                     /ApEinfo_fwdcolor="#b7e6d7"
     CDS             1192..1470
                     /label="Translation 1192-1470"
                     /translation="MFQLPVNNLGSLRKARKTVKKILSDIGLEYCKEHIEDFKQFEPNGSGSGSGSGSGDYKDHDGDYKDHDIDYKDDDDKAGLNDIFEAQKIEWHE"
     CDS             1195..1323
                     /label="Translation 1195-1323"
                     /translation="FQLPVNNLGSLRKARKTVKKILSDIGLEYCKEHIEDFKQFEPN"
     misc_feature    1330..1353
                     /label="4xGS linker"
                     /ApEinfo_revcolor="#b1ff67"
                     /ApEinfo_fwdcolor="#b1ff67"
     Affinity tag    1357..1422
                     /label="3xFLAG"
                     /ApEinfo_revcolor="#b7e6d7"
                     /ApEinfo_fwdcolor="#b7e6d7"
     CDS             1357..1470
                     /label="Translation 1357-1470"
                     /translation="DYKDHDGDYKDHDIDYKDDDDKAGLNDIFEAQKIEWHE"
     Affinity tag    1426..1470
                     /label="AviTag"
                     /ApEinfo_revcolor="#85dae9"
                     /ApEinfo_fwdcolor="#85dae9"
     CDS             1476..1494
                     /label="Translation 1476-1494"
                     /translation="GR*SAS"
     primer          1476..1495
                     /label="pEF1_Gib_F"
                     /note="sequence: ggccgctgatcagcctcgac"
                     /ApEinfo_revcolor="#ffef86"
                     /ApEinfo_fwdcolor="#ffef86"
     polyA_signal    1495..1719
                     /label="bGH poly(A) signal"
                     /ApEinfo_revcolor="#b4abac"
                     /ApEinfo_fwdcolor="#b4abac"
     primer          complement(1595..1622)
                     /label="mb09945"
                     /note="sequence: cctactcagacaatgcgatgcaatttcc"
                     /ApEinfo_revcolor="#b1ff67"
                     /ApEinfo_fwdcolor="#b1ff67"
     CDS             2199..2597
                     /label="BSD"
                     /ApEinfo_revcolor="#b7e6d7"
                     /ApEinfo_fwdcolor="#b7e6d7"
     polyA_signal    2755..2876
                     /label="SV40 poly(A) signal"
                     /ApEinfo_revcolor="#b4abac"
                     /ApEinfo_fwdcolor="#b4abac"
     rep_origin      complement(3001..3589)
                     /label="ori"
                     /ApEinfo_revcolor="#ffef86"
                     /ApEinfo_fwdcolor="#ffef86"
     CDS             complement(3760..4551)
                     /label="AmpR"
                     /ApEinfo_revcolor="#b7e6d7"
                     /ApEinfo_fwdcolor="#b7e6d7"
     CDS             complement(4552..4620)
                     /label="AmpR"
                     /ApEinfo_revcolor="#b7e6d7"
                     /ApEinfo_fwdcolor="#b7e6d7"
     promoter        complement(4628..4732)
                     /label="AmpR promoter"
                     /ApEinfo_revcolor="#c6c9d1"
                     /ApEinfo_fwdcolor="#c6c9d1"
     rep_origin      4759..5214
                     /label="f1 ori"
                     /ApEinfo_revcolor="#ffef86"
                     /ApEinfo_fwdcolor="#ffef86"
ORIGIN
        1 acgcgtgagg ctccggtgcc cgtcagtggg cagagcgcac atcgcccaca gtccccgaga
       61 agttgggggg aggggtcggc aattgaaccg gtgcctagag aaagtggcgc ggggtaaact
      121 gggaaagtga tgtcgtgtac tggctccgcc tttttcccga gggtggggga gaaccgtata
      181 taagtgcagt agtcgccgtg aacgttcttt ttcgcaacgg gtttgccgcc agaacacagg
      241 taagtgccgt gtgtggttcc cgcgggcctg gcctctttac gggttatggc ccttgcgtgc
      301 cttgaattac ttccacgccc ctggctgcag tacgtgattc ttgatcccga gcttcgggtt
      361 ggaagtgggt gggagagttc gaggccttgc gcttaaggag ccccttcgcc tcgtgcttga
      421 gttgaggcct ggcctgggcg ctggggccgc cgcgtgcgaa tctggtggca ccttcgcgcc
      481 tgtctcgctg ctttcgataa gtctctagcc atttaaaatt tttgatgacc tgctgcgacg
      541 ctttttttct ggcaagatag tcttgtaaat gcgggccaag atctgcacac tggtatttcg
      601 gtttttgggg ccgcgggcgg cgacggggcc cgtgcgtccc agcgcacatg ttcggcgagg
      661 cggggcctgc gagcgcggcc accgagaatc ggacgggggt agtctcaagc tggccggcct
      721 gctctggtgc ctggcctcgc gccgccgtgt atcgccccgc cctgggcggc aaggctggcc
      781 cggtcggcac cagttgcgtg agcggaaaga tggccgcttc ccggccctgc tgcagggagc
      841 tcaaaatgga ggacgcggcg ctcgggagag cgggcgggtg agtcacccac acaaaggaaa
      901 agggcctttc cgtcctcagc cgtcgcttca tgtgactcca cggagtaccg ggcgccgtcc
      961 aggcacctcg attagttctc gagcttttgg agtacgtcgt ctttaggttg gggggagggg
     1021 ttttatgcga tggagtttcc ccacactgag tgggtggaga ctgaagttag gccagcttgg
     1081 cacttgatgt aattctcctt ggaatttgcc ctttttgagt ttggatcttg gttcattctc
     1141 aagcctcaga cagtggttca aagttttttt cttccatttc aggtgtcgtg aatgTTCCAA
     1201 CTTCCTGTCA ACAATCTTGG CAGTTTAAGA AAAGCCCGGA AAACTGTGAA AAAAATACTT
     1261 AGTGACATTG GGTTGGAATA CTGTAAAGAA CATATAGAAG ATTTTAAACA GTTTGAACCT
     1321 AATggatccG GAAGCGGAAG CGGAAGCGGA AGCggagact ataaggacca cgacggagac
     1381 tacaaggatc atgatattga ttacaaagac gatgacgata aggctGGCCT GAACGACATC
     1441 TTCGAGGCTC AGAAAATCGA ATGGCACGAA taagcggccg ctgatcagcc tcgactgtgc
     1501 cttctagttg ccagccatct gttgtttgcc cctcccccgt gccttccttg accctggaag
     1561 gtgccactcc cactgtcctt tcctaataaa atgaggaaat tgcatcgcat tgtctgagta
     1621 ggtgtcattc tattctgggg ggtggggtgg ggcaggacag caagggggag gattgggaag
     1681 acaatagcag gcatgctggg gatgcggtgg gctctatggc ttctgaggcg gaaagaaccc
     1741 ggtaggcgcc aaccggctcc gttctttggt ggccccttcg cgccaccttc tactcctccc
     1801 ctagtcagga agttcccccc cgccccgcag ctcgcgtcgt gcaggacgtg acaaatggaa
     1861 gtagcacgtc tcactagtct cgtgcagatg gacagcaccg ctgagcaatg gaagcgggta
     1921 ggcctttggg gcagcggcca atagcagctt tgctccttcg ctttctgggc tcagaggctg
     1981 ggaaggggtg ggtccggggg cgggctcagg ggcgggctca ggggcggggc gggcgcccga
     2041 aggtcctccg gaggcccggc attctgcacg cttcaaaagc gcacgtctgc cgcgctgttc
     2101 tcctcttcct catctccggg cctttcgacc tgcagcccaa gctagcatcg gcatagtata
     2161 tcggcatagt ataatacgac aaggtgagga actaaaccat ggccaagcct ttgtctcaag
     2221 aagaatccac cctcattgaa agagcaacgg ctacaatcaa cagcatcccc atctctgaag
     2281 actacagcgt cgccagcgca gctctctcta gcgacggccg catcttcact ggtgtcaatg
     2341 tatatcattt tactggggga ccttgtgcag aactcgtggt gctgggcact gctgctgctg
     2401 cggcagctgg caacctgact tgtatcgtcg cgatcggaaa tgagaacagg ggcatcttga
     2461 gcccctgcgg acggtgccga caggtgcttc tcgatctgca tcctgggatc aaagccatag
     2521 tgaaggacag tgatggacag ccgacggcag ttgggattcg tgaattgctg ccctctggtt
     2581 atgtgtggga gggctaagca cttcgtggcc gaggagcagg actgacacgt gctacgagat
     2641 ttcgattcca ccgccgcctt ctatgaaagg ttgggcttcg gaatcgtttt ccgggacgcc
     2701 ggctggatga tcctccagcg cggggatctc atgctggagt tcttcgccca ccccaacttg
     2761 tttattgcag cttataatgg ttacaaataa agcaatagca tcacaaattt cacaaataaa
     2821 gcattttttt cactgcattc tagttgtggt ttgtccaaac tcatcaatgt atcttatcat
     2881 gtctgtatgc atggcggtaa tacggttatc cacagaatca ggggataacg caggaaagaa
     2941 catgtgagca aaaggccagc aaaaggccag gaaccgtaaa aaggccgcgt tgctggcgtt
     3001 tttccatagg ctccgccccc ctgacgagca tcacaaaaat cgacgctcaa gtcagaggtg
     3061 gcgaaacccg acaggactat aaagatacca ggcgtttccc cctggaagct ccctcgtgcg
     3121 ctctcctgtt ccgaccctgc cgcttaccgg atacctgtcc gcctttctcc cttcgggaag
     3181 cgtggcgctt tctcatagct cacgctgtag gtatctcagt tcggtgtagg tcgttcgctc
     3241 caagctgggc tgtgtgcacg aaccccccgt tcagcccgac cgctgcgcct tatccggtaa
     3301 ctatcgtctt gagtccaacc cggtaagaca cgacttatcg ccactggcag cagccactgg
     3361 taacaggatt agcagagcga ggtatgtagg cggtgctaca gagttcttga agtggtggcc
     3421 taactacggc tacactagaa ggacagtatt tggtatctgc gctctgctga agccagttac
     3481 cttcggaaaa agagttggta gctcttgatc cggcaaacaa accaccgctg gtagcggtgg
     3541 tttttttgtt tgcaagcagc agattacgcg cagaaaaaaa ggatctcaag aagatccttt
     3601 gatcttttct acggggtctg acgctcagtg gaacgaaaac tcacgttaag ggattttggt
     3661 catgagatta tcaaaaagga tcttcaccta gatcctttta aattaaaaat gaagttttaa
     3721 atcaatctaa agtatatatg agtaacctga ggctgacagt taccaatgct taatcagtga
     3781 ggcacctatc tcagcgatct gtctatttcg ttcatccata gttgcctgac tccccgtcgt
     3841 gtagataact acgatacggg agggcttacc atctggcccc agtgctgcaa tgataccgcg
     3901 agacccacgc tcaccggctc cagatttatc agcaataaac cagccagccg gaagggccga
     3961 gcgcagaagt ggtcctgcaa ctttatccgc ctccatccag tctattaatt gttgccggga
     4021 agctagagta agtagttcgc cagttaatag tttgcgcaac gttgttgcca ttgctacagg
     4081 catcgtggtg tcacgctcgt cgtttggtat ggcttcattc agctccggtt cccaacgatc
     4141 aaggcgagtt acatgatccc ccatgttgtg caaaaaagcg gttagctcct tcggtcctcc
     4201 gatcgttgtc agaagtaagt tggccgcagt gttatcactc atggttatgg cagcactgca
     4261 taattctctt actgtcatgc catccgtaag atgcttttct gtgactggtg agtactcaac
     4321 caagtcattc tgagaatagt gtatgcggcg accgagttgc tcttgcccgg cgtcaatacg
     4381 ggataatacc gcgccacata gcagaacttt aaaagtgctc atcattggaa aacgttcttc
     4441 ggggcgaaaa ctctcaagga tcttaccgct gttgagatcc agttcgatgt aacccactcg
     4501 tgcacccaac tgatcttcag catcttttac tttcaccagc gtttcagggt gagcaaaaac
     4561 aggaaggcaa aatgccgcaa aaaagggaat aagggcgaca cggaaatgtt gaatactcat
     4621 cctcaggact ctcccttttt caatattatt gaagcattta tcagggttat tgtctcatga
     4681 gcggatacat atttgaatgt atttagaaaa ataaacaaat aggggttccg cgcacatttc
     4741 cccgaaaagt gccacctgnn nnnnnnnnnn nnnnnnnnnn nnnnnnnnnn nnnnnnnnnn
     4801 nnnnnnnnnn nnnnnnnnnn nnnnnnnnnn nnnnnnnnnn nnnnnnnnnn nnnnnnnnnn
     4861 nnnnnnnnnn nnnnnnnnnn nncnnnnnnn nnnnnnnnnn nnnnnnnnnn nnnnnnnnnn
     4921 nnnnnnnnnn nnnnnnnnnn nnnnnnnnnn nnnnnnnnnn nnnnnnnnnn nnnnannnnn
     4981 nnnnnnnnnn nnnnnnnnnn nnnnnnnnnn nnnnnnnnnn nnnncctttg acgttggagt
     5041 ccacgttctt taatagtgga ctcttgttcc aaactggaac aacactcaac cctatctcgg
     5101 tctattcttt tgatttataa gggattttgc cgatttcggc ctattggtta aaaaatgagc
     5161 tgatttaaca aaaatttaac gcgaatttta acaaaatatt aacgcttaca attt
//
