# Supplementary material for: Remodeling Activity of ChAHP Restricts Transcription Factor Access to Chromatin
Source: bioRxiv preprint, doi:10.1101/2025.07.03.662926, version 1 (2025-07-05)
Supplement: Plasmid Genebank files [file 662926_file06.zip › Data S1_PlasmidGenbankFiles/pmb1998_pef1-b_adnp_133-1108-3flagavi.gb]

LOCUS       pMB1998_pEF1-B_ADNP_133 8010 bp ds-DNA     circular     22-APR-2022
DEFINITION  .
KEYWORDS    "creator:Matyas Flemr" "marker:AmpR"
FEATURES             Location/Qualifiers
     promoter        10..1191
                     /label="EF-1α promoter"
                     /ApEinfo_revcolor="#c6c9d1"
                     /ApEinfo_fwdcolor="#c6c9d1"
     intron          240..1182
                     /label="EF-1α intron A"
                     /ApEinfo_revcolor="#a187be"
                     /ApEinfo_fwdcolor="#a187be"
     primer          1047..1066
                     /label="mb11938"
                     /note="sequence: tgagtgggtggagactgaag"
                     /ApEinfo_revcolor="#b4abac"
                     /ApEinfo_fwdcolor="#b4abac"
     primer          1139..1159
                     /label="mb04620"
                     /note="sequence: tcaagcctcagacagtggttc"
                     /ApEinfo_revcolor="#c7b0e3"
                     /ApEinfo_fwdcolor="#c7b0e3"
     primer          complement(1156..1191)
                     /label="pEF1B_Gib_R"
                     /note="sequence: tcacgacacctgaaatggaagaaaaaaactttgaac"
                     /ApEinfo_revcolor="#d59687"
                     /ApEinfo_fwdcolor="#d59687"
     CDS             1192..1194
                     /label="Translation 1192-1194"
                     /translation="M"
     CDS             1192..4119
                     /label="ADNP"
                     /ApEinfo_revcolor="#b7e6d7"
                     /ApEinfo_fwdcolor="#b7e6d7"
     CDS             1192..4266
                     /label="Translation 1192-4266"
                     /translation="MSAPSSSLSTFKDKNKNDGLKPKQADNVEQAVYYCKKCTYRDPLYEIVRKHIYREHFQHVAAPYIAKAGEKSLNGAVSLGTNAREECNIHCKRCLFMPKSYEALVQHVIEDHERIGYQVTAMIGHTNVVVPRAKPLMLIAPKPQDKKGMGLPPRISSLASGNVRSLPSQQMVNRLSIPKPNLNSTGVNMMSNVHLQQNNYGVKSVGQSYGVGQSVRLGLGGNAPVSIPQQSQSVKQLLPSGNGRSFGLGAEQRPPAAARYSLQTANTSLPPGQVKSPSVSQSQASRVLGQSSSKPPPAATGPPPSNHCATQKWKICTICNELFPENVYSVHFEKEHKAEKVPAVANYIMKIHNFTSKCLYCNRYLPTDTLLNHMLIHGLSCPYCRSTFNDVEKMAAHMRMVHIDEEMGPKTDSTLSFDLTLQQGSHTNIHLLVTTYNLRDAPAESVAYHAQNNAPVPPKPQPKVQEKADVPVKSSPQAAVPYKKDVGKTLCPLCFSILKGPISDALAHHLRERHQVIQTVHPVEKKLTYKCIHCLGVYTSNMTASTITLHLVHCRGVGKTQNGQDKTNAPSRLNQSPGLAPVKRTYEQMEFPLLKKRKLEEDADSPSCFEEKPEEPVVLALDPKGHEDDSYEARKSFLTKYFNKQPYPTRREIEKLAASLWLWKSDIASHFSNKRKKCVRDCEKYKPGVLLGFNMKELNKVKHEMDFDAEWLFENHDEKDSRVNASKTVDKKHNLGKEDDSFSDSFEHLEEESNGSGSPFDPVFEVEPKIPSDNLEEPVPKVIPEGALESEKLDQKEEEEEEEEEDGSKYETIHLTEEPAKLMHDASDSEVDQDDVVEWKDGASPSESGPGSQQISDFEDNTCEMKPGTWSDESSQSEDARSSKPAAKKKATVQDDTEQLKWKNSSYGKVEGFWSKDQSQWENASENAERLPNPQIEWQNSTIDSEDGEQFDSMTDGVADPMHGSLTGVKLSSQQAGSGSGSGSGSGDYKDHDGDYKDHDIDYKDDDDKAGLNDIFEAQKIEWHE"
     CDS             1195..4119
                     /label="Translation 1195-4119"
                     /translation="SAPSSSLSTFKDKNKNDGLKPKQADNVEQAVYYCKKCTYRDPLYEIVRKHIYREHFQHVAAPYIAKAGEKSLNGAVSLGTNAREECNIHCKRCLFMPKSYEALVQHVIEDHERIGYQVTAMIGHTNVVVPRAKPLMLIAPKPQDKKGMGLPPRISSLASGNVRSLPSQQMVNRLSIPKPNLNSTGVNMMSNVHLQQNNYGVKSVGQSYGVGQSVRLGLGGNAPVSIPQQSQSVKQLLPSGNGRSFGLGAEQRPPAAARYSLQTANTSLPPGQVKSPSVSQSQASRVLGQSSSKPPPAATGPPPSNHCATQKWKICTICNELFPENVYSVHFEKEHKAEKVPAVANYIMKIHNFTSKCLYCNRYLPTDTLLNHMLIHGLSCPYCRSTFNDVEKMAAHMRMVHIDEEMGPKTDSTLSFDLTLQQGSHTNIHLLVTTYNLRDAPAESVAYHAQNNAPVPPKPQPKVQEKADVPVKSSPQAAVPYKKDVGKTLCPLCFSILKGPISDALAHHLRERHQVIQTVHPVEKKLTYKCIHCLGVYTSNMTASTITLHLVHCRGVGKTQNGQDKTNAPSRLNQSPGLAPVKRTYEQMEFPLLKKRKLEEDADSPSCFEEKPEEPVVLALDPKGHEDDSYEARKSFLTKYFNKQPYPTRREIEKLAASLWLWKSDIASHFSNKRKKCVRDCEKYKPGVLLGFNMKELNKVKHEMDFDAEWLFENHDEKDSRVNASKTVDKKHNLGKEDDSFSDSFEHLEEESNGSGSPFDPVFEVEPKIPSDNLEEPVPKVIPEGALESEKLDQKEEEEEEEEEDGSKYETIHLTEEPAKLMHDASDSEVDQDDVVEWKDGASPSESGPGSQQISDFEDNTCEMKPGTWSDESSQSEDARSSKPAAKKKATVQDDTEQLKWKNSSYGKVEGFWSKDQSQWENASENAERLPNPQIEWQNSTIDSEDGEQFDSMTDGVADPMHGSLTGVKLSSQQA"
     primer          1202..1221
                     /label="mb08786"
                     /note="sequence: caagtagcagcctcagcact"
                     /ApEinfo_revcolor="#b7e6d7"
                     /ApEinfo_fwdcolor="#b7e6d7"
     primer          1879..1899
                     /label="mb11774"
                     /note="sequence: CAGTCTCAGTCCGTGAAACAG"
                     /ApEinfo_revcolor="#f58a5e"
                     /ApEinfo_fwdcolor="#f58a5e"
     primer          2897..2916
                     /label="mb13923"
                     /note="sequence: CACCTTCTCGGCTCAATCAG"
                     /ApEinfo_revcolor="#9eafd2"
                     /ApEinfo_fwdcolor="#9eafd2"
     primer          3716..3736
                     /label="mb08219"
                     /note="sequence: gtgcttcaccatctgagagtg"
                     /ApEinfo_revcolor="#ff9ccd"
                     /ApEinfo_fwdcolor="#ff9ccd"
     primer          complement(4096..4119)
                     /label="ADNP-4GS_Gib_R"
                     /note="sequence: GCTTCCGCTTCCGCTTCCGCTTCCGGCTTGCTGGCTGCTCAGCTTCAC"
                     /ApEinfo_revcolor="#84b0dc"
                     /ApEinfo_fwdcolor="#84b0dc"
     misc_feature    4126..4149
                     /label="4xGS linker"
                     /ApEinfo_revcolor="#b1ff67"
                     /ApEinfo_fwdcolor="#b1ff67"
     Affinity tag    4153..4218
                     /label="3xFLAG"
                     /ApEinfo_revcolor="#b7e6d7"
                     /ApEinfo_fwdcolor="#b7e6d7"
     CDS             4153..4266
                     /label="Translation 4153-4266"
                     /translation="DYKDHDGDYKDHDIDYKDDDDKAGLNDIFEAQKIEWHE"
     Affinity tag    4222..4266
                     /label="AviTag"
                     /ApEinfo_revcolor="#85dae9"
                     /ApEinfo_fwdcolor="#85dae9"
     CDS             4272..4290
                     /label="Translation 4272-4290"
                     /translation="GR*SAS"
     primer          4272..4291
                     /label="pEF1_Gib_F"
                     /note="sequence: ggccgctgatcagcctcgac"
                     /ApEinfo_revcolor="#ffef86"
                     /ApEinfo_fwdcolor="#ffef86"
     polyA_signal    4291..4515
                     /label="bGH poly(A) signal"
                     /ApEinfo_revcolor="#b4abac"
                     /ApEinfo_fwdcolor="#b4abac"
     primer          complement(4391..4418)
                     /label="mb09945"
                     /note="sequence: cctactcagacaatgcgatgcaatttcc"
                     /ApEinfo_revcolor="#b1ff67"
                     /ApEinfo_fwdcolor="#b1ff67"
     CDS             4995..5393
                     /label="BSD"
                     /ApEinfo_revcolor="#b7e6d7"
                     /ApEinfo_fwdcolor="#b7e6d7"
     polyA_signal    5551..5672
                     /label="SV40 poly(A) signal"
                     /ApEinfo_revcolor="#b4abac"
                     /ApEinfo_fwdcolor="#b4abac"
     rep_origin      complement(5797..6385)
                     /label="ori"
                     /ApEinfo_revcolor="#ffef86"
                     /ApEinfo_fwdcolor="#ffef86"
     CDS             complement(6556..7347)
                     /label="AmpR"
                     /ApEinfo_revcolor="#b7e6d7"
                     /ApEinfo_fwdcolor="#b7e6d7"
     CDS             complement(7348..7416)
                     /label="AmpR"
                     /ApEinfo_revcolor="#b7e6d7"
                     /ApEinfo_fwdcolor="#b7e6d7"
     promoter        complement(7424..7528)
                     /label="AmpR promoter"
                     /ApEinfo_revcolor="#c6c9d1"
                     /ApEinfo_fwdcolor="#c6c9d1"
     rep_origin      7555..8010
                     /label="f1 ori"
                     /ApEinfo_revcolor="#ffef86"
                     /ApEinfo_fwdcolor="#ffef86"
ORIGIN
        1 acgcgtgagg ctccggtgcc cgtcagtggg cagagcgcac atcgcccaca gtccccgaga
       61 agttgggggg aggggtcggc aattgaaccg gtgcctagag aaagtggcgc ggggtaaact
      121 gggaaagtga tgtcgtgtac tggctccgcc tttttcccga gggtggggga gaaccgtata
      181 taagtgcagt agtcgccgtg aacgttcttt ttcgcaacgg gtttgccgcc agaacacagg
      241 taagtgccgt gtgtggttcc cgcgggcctg gcctctttac gggttatggc ccttgcgtgc
      301 cttgaattac ttccacgccc ctggctgcag tacgtgattc ttgatcccga gcttcgggtt
      361 ggaagtgggt gggagagttc gaggccttgc gcttaaggag ccccttcgcc tcgtgcttga
      421 gttgaggcct ggcctgggcg ctggggccgc cgcgtgcgaa tctggtggca ccttcgcgcc
      481 tgtctcgctg ctttcgataa gtctctagcc atttaaaatt tttgatgacc tgctgcgacg
      541 ctttttttct ggcaagatag tcttgtaaat gcgggccaag atctgcacac tggtatttcg
      601 gtttttgggg ccgcgggcgg cgacggggcc cgtgcgtccc agcgcacatg ttcggcgagg
      661 cggggcctgc gagcgcggcc accgagaatc ggacgggggt agtctcaagc tggccggcct
      721 gctctggtgc ctggcctcgc gccgccgtgt atcgccccgc cctgggcggc aaggctggcc
      781 cggtcggcac cagttgcgtg agcggaaaga tggccgcttc ccggccctgc tgcagggagc
      841 tcaaaatgga ggacgcggcg ctcgggagag cgggcgggtg agtcacccac acaaaggaaa
      901 agggcctttc cgtcctcagc cgtcgcttca tgtgactcca cggagtaccg ggcgccgtcc
      961 aggcacctcg attagttctc gagcttttgg agtacgtcgt ctttaggttg gggggagggg
     1021 ttttatgcga tggagtttcc ccacactgag tgggtggaga ctgaagttag gccagcttgg
     1081 cacttgatgt aattctcctt ggaatttgcc ctttttgagt ttggatcttg gttcattctc
     1141 aagcctcaga cagtggttca aagttttttt cttccatttc aggtgtcgtg aatgAGCGCA
     1201 CCAAGTAGCA GCCTCAGCAC TTTCAAAGAT AAAAACAAAA ACGATGGCCT TAAACCTAAG
     1261 CAGGCTGACA ATGTAGAGCA AGCCGTGTAT TACTGCAAGA AGTGCACTTA CCGAGACCCT
     1321 CTCTACGAGA TCGTCAGGAA GCACATCTAC AGGGAACATT TTCAACACGT GGCAGCACCC
     1381 TACATAGCAA AAGCAGGAGA AAAATCACTC AATGGTGCAG TCTCCCTGGG CACAAATGCC
     1441 CGAGAGGAGT GTAACATCCA CTGCAAGCGA TGCCTTTTCA TGCCCAAGTC CTATGAAGCT
     1501 TTGGTACAGC ATGTCATTGA GGACCATGAA CGGATAGGCT ATCAGGTCAC TGCCATGATC
     1561 GGACACACAA ATGTTGTAGT TCCCCGAGCC AAGCCCTTGA TGCTGATAGC TCCCAAACCT
     1621 CAAGACAAAA AGGGCATGGG ACTCCCACCA CGAATCAGCT CCCTTGCTTC TGGAAATGTC
     1681 CGGTCGTTGC CATCACAGCA GATGGTAAAC CGATTGTCAA TACCAAAGCC CAACTTAAAT
     1741 TCAACGGGAG TCAACATGAT GTCCAATGTT CACCTGCAGC AAAACAACTA TGGAGTCAAA
     1801 TCTGTGGGCC AGAGCTATGG TGTTGGCCAG TCAGTGAGGC TGGGACTAGG TGGCAATGCT
     1861 CCAGTTTCCA TCCCTCAACA GTCTCAGTCC GTGAAACAGT TACTTCCAAG TGGGAATGGG
     1921 AGGTCTTTTG GGCTAGGTGC TGAGCAGAGG CCCCCAGCAG CAGCCAGGTA CTCCCTGCAG
     1981 ACTGCCAACA CCTCTCTACC CCCAGGCCAA GTGAAGTCTC CCTCTGTGTC TCAGTCACAG
     2041 GCATCTAGAG TATTAGGTCA GTCCAGTTCT AAACCTCCAC CAGCCGCCAC AGGCCCTCCT
     2101 CCAAGCAACC ACTGTGCCAC TCAGAAGTGG AAAATCTGTA CAATCTGTAA CGAGCTTTTC
     2161 CCTGAGAATG TCTATAGCGT TCACTTCGAA AAGGAGCATA AAGCTGAGAA AGTCCCAGCC
     2221 GTAGCTAACT ACATTATGAA AATACACAAT TTTACTAGCA AATGCCTCTA CTGTAATCGC
     2281 TATTTGCCTA CAGATACCCT ACTCAACCAT ATGTTAATTC ATGGTCTGTC TTGTCCGTAT
     2341 TGCCGTTCCA CCTTCAATGA TGTAGAGAAG ATGGCAGCAC ACATGCGAAT GGTTCATATT
     2401 GATGAAGAGA TGGGGCCTAA AACGGATTCT ACTTTGAGCT TTGATTTGAC ATTGCAACAG
     2461 GGCAGTCACA CCAACATTCA TCTCCTGGTG ACCACATACA ACCTGAGGGA TGCCCCGGCT
     2521 GAATCAGTTG CTTACCATGC CCAAAATAAT GCCCCAGTTC CTCCAAAGCC ACAACCAAAA
     2581 GTTCAGGAAA AAGCAGATGT CCCGGTTAAA AGTTCACCTC AAGCTGCAGT GCCCTATAAA
     2641 AAAGATGTTG GGAAGACCCT TTGCCCTCTT TGCTTTTCAA TACTAAAAGG ACCCATATCT
     2701 GATGCACTTG CACATCATTT ACGAGAAAGA CACCAAGTTA TTCAGACAGT TCATCCGGTT
     2761 GAGAAAAAGC TAACTTACAA ATGTATCCAT TGCCTTGGTG TGTATACTAG CAACATGACA
     2821 GCCTCAACCA TCACTCTGCA TCTAGTCCAC TGCAGGGGTG TTGGAAAAAC CCAGAATGGC
     2881 CAGGACAAGA CAAACGCACC TTCTCGGCTC AATCAGTCTC CAGGCCTGGC CCCTGTGAAG
     2941 CGCACGTATG AGCAGATGGA GTTTCCACTG CTAAAAAAGC GGAAGCTGGA GGAGGATGCT
     3001 GATTCCCCTA GCTGCTTTGA AGAGAAGCCA GAAGAGCCTG TTGTTTTAGC TTTAGACCCC
     3061 AAGGGTCATG AAGATGATTC TTATGAGGCT AGGAAAAGCT TTCTCACAAA GTACTTCAAC
     3121 AAACAGCCCT ATCCCACCAG GAGAGAAATT GAGAAGTTAG CTGCCAGTCT ATGGCTATGG
     3181 AAGAGTGACA TTGCCTCCCA TTTCAGTAAC AAGAGGAAGA AGTGTGTCCG CGACTGTGAA
     3241 AAGTACAAGC CTGGTGTGCT GCTAGGTTTT AACATGAAAG AATTAAATAA AGTCAAACAC
     3301 GAGATGGATT TTGATGCTGA GTGGCTGTTT GAAAATCACG ATGAGAAAGA CTCAAGAGTC
     3361 AATGCTAGCA AGACTGTTGA CAAAAAGCAT AACCTTGGGA AAGAAGATGA TAGCTTCTCA
     3421 GATAGTTTTG AACATTTGGA AGAAGAATCC AATGGAAGCG GGAGTCCTTT TGACCCTGTC
     3481 TTTGAAGTTG AGCCTAAAAT TCCCAGTGAT AATTTAGAGG AGCCTGTACC GAAGGTTATT
     3541 CCGGAAGGTG CTTTGGAATC TGAGAAGCTA GACCAAAAAg aggaggagga ggaggaggag
     3601 gaggaggaTG GTTCAAAATA TGAAACTATC CATTTGACTG AGGAACCAGC CAAATTAATG
     3661 CATGATGCCT CTGATAGTGA GGTAGACCAA GATGATGTAG TTGAGTGGAA AGATGGTGCT
     3721 TCACCATCTG AGAGTGGGCC TGGTTCCCAA CAAATCTCAG ACTTTGAGGA TAATACATGT
     3781 GAAATGAAAC CAGGAACCTG GTCTGATGAG TCTTCCCAGA GTGAAGATGC AAGGAGCAGT
     3841 AAGCCAGCTG CCaaaaaaaa GGCTACAGTG CAAGATGACA CAGAGCAGTT AAAATGGAAG
     3901 AATAGTTCCT ATGGAAAAGT TGAAGGGTTT TGGTCCAAGG ACCAGTCACA GTGGGAAAAT
     3961 GCATCTGAGA ATGCAGAGCG CTTACCAAAC CCACAGATTG AGTGGCAGAA TAGCACAATT
     4021 GACAGTGAGG ACGGGGAGCA GTTTGACAGC ATGACTGACG GAGTTGCTGA TCCCATGCAT
     4081 GGCAGCTTAA CTGGAGTGAA GCTGAGCAGC CAGCAAGCCg gatccGGAAG CGGAAGCGGA
     4141 AGCGGAAGCg gagactataa ggaccacgac ggagactaca aggatcatga tattgattac
     4201 aaagacgatg acgataaggc tGGCCTGAAC GACATCTTCG AGGCTCAGAA AATCGAATGG
     4261 CACGAATAAG Cggccgctga tcagcctcga ctgtgccttc tagttgccag ccatctgttg
     4321 tttgcccctc ccccgtgcct tccttgaccc tggaaggtgc cactcccact gtcctttcct
     4381 aataaaatga ggaaattgca tcgcattgtc tgagtaggtg tcattctatt ctggggggtg
     4441 gggtggggca ggacagcaag ggggaggatt gggaagacaa tagcaggcat gctggggatg
     4501 cggtgggctc tatggcttct gaggcggaaa gaacccggta ggcgccaacc ggctccgttc
     4561 tttggtggcc ccttcgcgcc accttctact cctcccctag tcaggaagtt cccccccgcc
     4621 ccgcagctcg cgtcgtgcag gacgtgacaa atggaagtag cacgtctcac tagtctcgtg
     4681 cagatggaca gcaccgctga gcaatggaag cgggtaggcc tttggggcag cggccaatag
     4741 cagctttgct ccttcgcttt ctgggctcag aggctgggaa ggggtgggtc cgggggcggg
     4801 ctcaggggcg ggctcagggg cggggcgggc gcccgaaggt cctccggagg cccggcattc
     4861 tgcacgcttc aaaagcgcac gtctgccgcg ctgttctcct cttcctcatc tccgggcctt
     4921 tcgacctgca gcccaagcta gcatcggcat agtatatcgg catagtataa tacgacaagg
     4981 tgaggaacta aaccatggcc aagcctttgt ctcaagaaga atccaccctc attgaaagag
     5041 caacggctac aatcaacagc atccccatct ctgaagacta cagcgtcgcc agcgcagctc
     5101 tctctagcga cggccgcatc ttcactggtg tcaatgtata tcattttact gggggacctt
     5161 gtgcagaact cgtggtgctg ggcactgctg ctgctgcggc agctggcaac ctgacttgta
     5221 tcgtcgcgat cggaaatgag aacaggggca tcttgagccc ctgcggacgg tgccgacagg
     5281 tgcttctcga tctgcatcct gggatcaaag ccatagtgaa ggacagtgat ggacagccga
     5341 cggcagttgg gattcgtgaa ttgctgccct ctggttatgt gtgggagggc taagcacttc
     5401 gtggccgagg agcaggactg acacgtgcta cgagatttcg attccaccgc cgccttctat
     5461 gaaaggttgg gcttcggaat cgttttccgg gacgccggct ggatgatcct ccagcgcggg
     5521 gatctcatgc tggagttctt cgcccacccc aacttgttta ttgcagctta taatggttac
     5581 aaataaagca atagcatcac aaatttcaca aataaagcat ttttttcact gcattctagt
     5641 tgtggtttgt ccaaactcat caatgtatct tatcatgtct gtatgcatgg cggtaatacg
     5701 gttatccaca gaatcagggg ataacgcagg aaagaacatg tgagcaaaag gccagcaaaa
     5761 ggccaggaac cgtaaaaagg ccgcgttgct ggcgtttttc cataggctcc gcccccctga
     5821 cgagcatcac aaaaatcgac gctcaagtca gaggtggcga aacccgacag gactataaag
     5881 ataccaggcg tttccccctg gaagctccct cgtgcgctct cctgttccga ccctgccgct
     5941 taccggatac ctgtccgcct ttctcccttc gggaagcgtg gcgctttctc atagctcacg
     6001 ctgtaggtat ctcagttcgg tgtaggtcgt tcgctccaag ctgggctgtg tgcacgaacc
     6061 ccccgttcag cccgaccgct gcgccttatc cggtaactat cgtcttgagt ccaacccggt
     6121 aagacacgac ttatcgccac tggcagcagc cactggtaac aggattagca gagcgaggta
     6181 tgtaggcggt gctacagagt tcttgaagtg gtggcctaac tacggctaca ctagaaggac
     6241 agtatttggt atctgcgctc tgctgaagcc agttaccttc ggaaaaagag ttggtagctc
     6301 ttgatccggc aaacaaacca ccgctggtag cggtggtttt tttgtttgca agcagcagat
     6361 tacgcgcaga aaaaaaggat ctcaagaaga tcctttgatc ttttctacgg ggtctgacgc
     6421 tcagtggaac gaaaactcac gttaagggat tttggtcatg agattatcaa aaaggatctt
     6481 cacctagatc cttttaaatt aaaaatgaag ttttaaatca atctaaagta tatatgagta
     6541 acctgaggct gacagttacc aatgcttaat cagtgaggca cctatctcag cgatctgtct
     6601 atttcgttca tccatagttg cctgactccc cgtcgtgtag ataactacga tacgggaggg
     6661 cttaccatct ggccccagtg ctgcaatgat accgcgagac ccacgctcac cggctccaga
     6721 tttatcagca ataaaccagc cagccggaag ggccgagcgc agaagtggtc ctgcaacttt
     6781 atccgcctcc atccagtcta ttaattgttg ccgggaagct agagtaagta gttcgccagt
     6841 taatagtttg cgcaacgttg ttgccattgc tacaggcatc gtggtgtcac gctcgtcgtt
     6901 tggtatggct tcattcagct ccggttccca acgatcaagg cgagttacat gatcccccat
     6961 gttgtgcaaa aaagcggtta gctccttcgg tcctccgatc gttgtcagaa gtaagttggc
     7021 cgcagtgtta tcactcatgg ttatggcagc actgcataat tctcttactg tcatgccatc
     7081 cgtaagatgc ttttctgtga ctggtgagta ctcaaccaag tcattctgag aatagtgtat
     7141 gcggcgaccg agttgctctt gcccggcgtc aatacgggat aataccgcgc cacatagcag
     7201 aactttaaaa gtgctcatca ttggaaaacg ttcttcgggg cgaaaactct caaggatctt
     7261 accgctgttg agatccagtt cgatgtaacc cactcgtgca cccaactgat cttcagcatc
     7321 ttttactttc accagcgttt cagggtgagc aaaaacagga aggcaaaatg ccgcaaaaaa
     7381 gggaataagg gcgacacgga aatgttgaat actcatcctc aggactctcc ctttttcaat
     7441 attattgaag catttatcag ggttattgtc tcatgagcgg atacatattt gaatgtattt
     7501 agaaaaataa acaaataggg gttccgcgca catttccccg aaaagtgcca cctgnnnnnn
     7561 nnnnnnnnnn nnnnnnnnnn nnnnnnnnnn nnnnnnnnnn nnnnnnnnnn nnnnnnnnnn
     7621 nnnnnnnnnn nnnnnnnnnn nnnnnnnnnn nnnnnnnnnn nnnnnnnnnn nnnnnnnncn
     7681 nnnnnnnnnn nnnnnnnnnn nnnnnnnnnn nnnnnnnnnn nnnnnnnnnn nnnnnnnnnn
     7741 nnnnnnnnnn nnnnnnnnnn nnnnnnnnnn annnnnnnnn nnnnnnnnnn nnnnnnnnnn
     7801 nnnnnnnnnn nnnnnnnnnn cctttgacgt tggagtccac gttctttaat agtggactct
     7861 tgttccaaac tggaacaaca ctcaacccta tctcggtcta ttcttttgat ttataaggga
     7921 ttttgccgat ttcggcctat tggttaaaaa atgagctgat ttaacaaaaa tttaacgcga
     7981 attttaacaa aatattaacg cttacaattt
//
