# Supplementary material for: Remodeling Activity of ChAHP Restricts Transcription Factor Access to Chromatin
Source: bioRxiv preprint, doi:10.1101/2025.07.03.662926, version 1 (2025-07-05)
Supplement: Plasmid Genebank files [file 662926_file06.zip › Data S1_PlasmidGenbankFiles/pmb2000_pef1-b_adnp_1-206-3flagavi.gb]

LOCUS       pMB2000_pEF1-B_ADNP_1-2 5703 bp ds-DNA     circular     22-APR-2022
DEFINITION  .
KEYWORDS    "creator:Matyas Flemr" "marker:AmpR"
FEATURES             Location/Qualifiers
     promoter        10..1191
                     /label="EF-1α promoter"
                     /ApEinfo_revcolor="#c6c9d1"
                     /ApEinfo_fwdcolor="#c6c9d1"
     intron          240..1182
                     /label="EF-1α intron A"
                     /ApEinfo_revcolor="#a187be"
                     /ApEinfo_fwdcolor="#a187be"
     primer          1047..1066
                     /label="mb11938"
                     /note="sequence: tgagtgggtggagactgaag"
                     /ApEinfo_revcolor="#b4abac"
                     /ApEinfo_fwdcolor="#b4abac"
     primer          1139..1159
                     /label="mb04620"
                     /note="sequence: tcaagcctcagacagtggttc"
                     /ApEinfo_revcolor="#c7b0e3"
                     /ApEinfo_fwdcolor="#c7b0e3"
     primer          complement(1156..1191)
                     /label="pEF1B_Gib_R"
                     /note="sequence: tcacgacacctgaaatggaagaaaaaaactttgaac"
                     /ApEinfo_revcolor="#d59687"
                     /ApEinfo_fwdcolor="#d59687"
     CDS             1192..1194
                     /label="Translation 1192-1194"
                     /translation="M"
     CDS             1192..1809
                     /label="ADNP"
                     /ApEinfo_revcolor="#b7e6d7"
                     /ApEinfo_fwdcolor="#b7e6d7"
     CDS             1192..1959
                     /label="Translation 1192-1959"
                     /translation="MFQLPVNNLGSLRKARKTVKKILSDIGLEYCKEHIEDFKQFEPNDFYLKNTTWEDVGLWDPSLTKNQDYRTKPFCCSACPFSSKFFSAYKSHFRNVHSEDFENRILLNCPYCTFNADKKTLETHIKIFHAPNSSAPSSSLSTFKDKNKNDGLKPKQADNVEQAVYYCKKCTYRDPLYEIVRKHIYREHFQHVAAPYIAKAGEKSLNGGSGSGSGSGSGDYKDHDGDYKDHDIDYKDDDDKAGLNDIFEAQKIEWHE"
     CDS             1195..1809
                     /label="Translation 1195-1809"
                     /translation="FQLPVNNLGSLRKARKTVKKILSDIGLEYCKEHIEDFKQFEPNDFYLKNTTWEDVGLWDPSLTKNQDYRTKPFCCSACPFSSKFFSAYKSHFRNVHSEDFENRILLNCPYCTFNADKKTLETHIKIFHAPNSSAPSSSLSTFKDKNKNDGLKPKQADNVEQAVYYCKKCTYRDPLYEIVRKHIYREHFQHVAAPYIAKAGEKSLN"
     primer          1598..1617
                     /label="mb08786"
                     /note="sequence: caagtagcagcctcagcact"
                     /ApEinfo_revcolor="#b7e6d7"
                     /ApEinfo_fwdcolor="#b7e6d7"
     misc_feature    1819..1842
                     /label="4xGS linker"
                     /ApEinfo_revcolor="#b1ff67"
                     /ApEinfo_fwdcolor="#b1ff67"
     Affinity tag    1846..1911
                     /label="3xFLAG"
                     /ApEinfo_revcolor="#b7e6d7"
                     /ApEinfo_fwdcolor="#b7e6d7"
     CDS             1846..1959
                     /label="Translation 1846-1959"
                     /translation="DYKDHDGDYKDHDIDYKDDDDKAGLNDIFEAQKIEWHE"
     Affinity tag    1915..1959
                     /label="AviTag"
                     /ApEinfo_revcolor="#85dae9"
                     /ApEinfo_fwdcolor="#85dae9"
     CDS             1965..1983
                     /label="Translation 1965-1983"
                     /translation="GR*SAS"
     primer          1965..1984
                     /label="pEF1_Gib_F"
                     /note="sequence: ggccgctgatcagcctcgac"
                     /ApEinfo_revcolor="#ffef86"
                     /ApEinfo_fwdcolor="#ffef86"
     polyA_signal    1984..2208
                     /label="bGH poly(A) signal"
                     /ApEinfo_revcolor="#b4abac"
                     /ApEinfo_fwdcolor="#b4abac"
     primer          complement(2084..2111)
                     /label="mb09945"
                     /note="sequence: cctactcagacaatgcgatgcaatttcc"
                     /ApEinfo_revcolor="#b1ff67"
                     /ApEinfo_fwdcolor="#b1ff67"
     CDS             2688..3086
                     /label="BSD"
                     /ApEinfo_revcolor="#b7e6d7"
                     /ApEinfo_fwdcolor="#b7e6d7"
     polyA_signal    3244..3365
                     /label="SV40 poly(A) signal"
                     /ApEinfo_revcolor="#b4abac"
                     /ApEinfo_fwdcolor="#b4abac"
     rep_origin      complement(3490..4078)
                     /label="ori"
                     /ApEinfo_revcolor="#ffef86"
                     /ApEinfo_fwdcolor="#ffef86"
     CDS             complement(4249..5040)
                     /label="AmpR"
                     /ApEinfo_revcolor="#b7e6d7"
                     /ApEinfo_fwdcolor="#b7e6d7"
     CDS             complement(5041..5109)
                     /label="AmpR"
                     /ApEinfo_revcolor="#b7e6d7"
                     /ApEinfo_fwdcolor="#b7e6d7"
     promoter        complement(5117..5221)
                     /label="AmpR promoter"
                     /ApEinfo_revcolor="#c6c9d1"
                     /ApEinfo_fwdcolor="#c6c9d1"
     rep_origin      5248..5703
                     /label="f1 ori"
                     /ApEinfo_revcolor="#ffef86"
                     /ApEinfo_fwdcolor="#ffef86"
ORIGIN
        1 acgcgtgagg ctccggtgcc cgtcagtggg cagagcgcac atcgcccaca gtccccgaga
       61 agttgggggg aggggtcggc aattgaaccg gtgcctagag aaagtggcgc ggggtaaact
      121 gggaaagtga tgtcgtgtac tggctccgcc tttttcccga gggtggggga gaaccgtata
      181 taagtgcagt agtcgccgtg aacgttcttt ttcgcaacgg gtttgccgcc agaacacagg
      241 taagtgccgt gtgtggttcc cgcgggcctg gcctctttac gggttatggc ccttgcgtgc
      301 cttgaattac ttccacgccc ctggctgcag tacgtgattc ttgatcccga gcttcgggtt
      361 ggaagtgggt gggagagttc gaggccttgc gcttaaggag ccccttcgcc tcgtgcttga
      421 gttgaggcct ggcctgggcg ctggggccgc cgcgtgcgaa tctggtggca ccttcgcgcc
      481 tgtctcgctg ctttcgataa gtctctagcc atttaaaatt tttgatgacc tgctgcgacg
      541 ctttttttct ggcaagatag tcttgtaaat gcgggccaag atctgcacac tggtatttcg
      601 gtttttgggg ccgcgggcgg cgacggggcc cgtgcgtccc agcgcacatg ttcggcgagg
      661 cggggcctgc gagcgcggcc accgagaatc ggacgggggt agtctcaagc tggccggcct
      721 gctctggtgc ctggcctcgc gccgccgtgt atcgccccgc cctgggcggc aaggctggcc
      781 cggtcggcac cagttgcgtg agcggaaaga tggccgcttc ccggccctgc tgcagggagc
      841 tcaaaatgga ggacgcggcg ctcgggagag cgggcgggtg agtcacccac acaaaggaaa
      901 agggcctttc cgtcctcagc cgtcgcttca tgtgactcca cggagtaccg ggcgccgtcc
      961 aggcacctcg attagttctc gagcttttgg agtacgtcgt ctttaggttg gggggagggg
     1021 ttttatgcga tggagtttcc ccacactgag tgggtggaga ctgaagttag gccagcttgg
     1081 cacttgatgt aattctcctt ggaatttgcc ctttttgagt ttggatcttg gttcattctc
     1141 aagcctcaga cagtggttca aagttttttt cttccatttc aggtgtcgtg aatgTTCCAA
     1201 CTTCCTGTCA ACAATCTTGG CAGTTTAAGA AAAGCCCGGA AAACTGTGAA AAAAATACTT
     1261 AGTGACATTG GGTTGGAATA CTGTAAAGAA CATATAGAAG ATTTTAAACA GTTTGAACCT
     1321 AATGACTTTT ATTTGAAAAA CACTACATGG GAGGATGTAG GACTGTGGGA CCCTTCTCTT
     1381 ACGAAAAATC AGGACTATCG GACAAAACCT TTTTGCTGCA GTGCTTGTCC GTTTTCCTCA
     1441 AAATTCTTCT CTGCCTACAA AAGTCATTTC CGGAATGTCC ATAGTGAAGA CTTTGAAAAT
     1501 AGGATTCTCC TTAACTGCCC TTACTGTACC TTCAATGCAG ATAAAAAGAC TTTGGAAACA
     1561 CACATTAAAA TATTTCATGC TCCAAACTCC AGCGCACCAA GTAGCAGCCT CAGCACTTTC
     1621 AAAGATAAAA ACAAAAACGA TGGCCTTAAA CCTAAGCAGG CTGACAATGT AGAGCAAGCC
     1681 GTGTATTACT GCAAGAAGTG CACTTACCGA GACCCTCTCT ACGAGATCGT CAGGAAGCAC
     1741 ATCTACAGGG AACATTTTCA ACACGTGGCA GCACCCTACA TAGCAAAAGC AGGAGAAAAA
     1801 TCACTCAATG GTggatccGG AAGCGGAAGC GGAAGCGGAA GCggagacta taaggaccac
     1861 gacggagact acaaggatca tgatattgat tacaaagacg atgacgataa ggctGGCCTG
     1921 AACGACATCT TCGAGGCTCA GAAAATCGAA TGGCACGAAt aagcggccgc tgatcagcct
     1981 cgactgtgcc ttctagttgc cagccatctg ttgtttgccc ctcccccgtg ccttccttga
     2041 ccctggaagg tgccactccc actgtccttt cctaataaaa tgaggaaatt gcatcgcatt
     2101 gtctgagtag gtgtcattct attctggggg gtggggtggg gcaggacagc aagggggagg
     2161 attgggaaga caatagcagg catgctgggg atgcggtggg ctctatggct tctgaggcgg
     2221 aaagaacccg gtaggcgcca accggctccg ttctttggtg gccccttcgc gccaccttct
     2281 actcctcccc tagtcaggaa gttccccccc gccccgcagc tcgcgtcgtg caggacgtga
     2341 caaatggaag tagcacgtct cactagtctc gtgcagatgg acagcaccgc tgagcaatgg
     2401 aagcgggtag gcctttgggg cagcggccaa tagcagcttt gctccttcgc tttctgggct
     2461 cagaggctgg gaaggggtgg gtccgggggc gggctcaggg gcgggctcag gggcggggcg
     2521 ggcgcccgaa ggtcctccgg aggcccggca ttctgcacgc ttcaaaagcg cacgtctgcc
     2581 gcgctgttct cctcttcctc atctccgggc ctttcgacct gcagcccaag ctagcatcgg
     2641 catagtatat cggcatagta taatacgaca aggtgaggaa ctaaaccatg gccaagcctt
     2701 tgtctcaaga agaatccacc ctcattgaaa gagcaacggc tacaatcaac agcatcccca
     2761 tctctgaaga ctacagcgtc gccagcgcag ctctctctag cgacggccgc atcttcactg
     2821 gtgtcaatgt atatcatttt actgggggac cttgtgcaga actcgtggtg ctgggcactg
     2881 ctgctgctgc ggcagctggc aacctgactt gtatcgtcgc gatcggaaat gagaacaggg
     2941 gcatcttgag cccctgcgga cggtgccgac aggtgcttct cgatctgcat cctgggatca
     3001 aagccatagt gaaggacagt gatggacagc cgacggcagt tgggattcgt gaattgctgc
     3061 cctctggtta tgtgtgggag ggctaagcac ttcgtggccg aggagcagga ctgacacgtg
     3121 ctacgagatt tcgattccac cgccgccttc tatgaaaggt tgggcttcgg aatcgttttc
     3181 cgggacgccg gctggatgat cctccagcgc ggggatctca tgctggagtt cttcgcccac
     3241 cccaacttgt ttattgcagc ttataatggt tacaaataaa gcaatagcat cacaaatttc
     3301 acaaataaag catttttttc actgcattct agttgtggtt tgtccaaact catcaatgta
     3361 tcttatcatg tctgtatgca tggcggtaat acggttatcc acagaatcag gggataacgc
     3421 aggaaagaac atgtgagcaa aaggccagca aaaggccagg aaccgtaaaa aggccgcgtt
     3481 gctggcgttt ttccataggc tccgcccccc tgacgagcat cacaaaaatc gacgctcaag
     3541 tcagaggtgg cgaaacccga caggactata aagataccag gcgtttcccc ctggaagctc
     3601 cctcgtgcgc tctcctgttc cgaccctgcc gcttaccgga tacctgtccg cctttctccc
     3661 ttcgggaagc gtggcgcttt ctcatagctc acgctgtagg tatctcagtt cggtgtaggt
     3721 cgttcgctcc aagctgggct gtgtgcacga accccccgtt cagcccgacc gctgcgcctt
     3781 atccggtaac tatcgtcttg agtccaaccc ggtaagacac gacttatcgc cactggcagc
     3841 agccactggt aacaggatta gcagagcgag gtatgtaggc ggtgctacag agttcttgaa
     3901 gtggtggcct aactacggct acactagaag gacagtattt ggtatctgcg ctctgctgaa
     3961 gccagttacc ttcggaaaaa gagttggtag ctcttgatcc ggcaaacaaa ccaccgctgg
     4021 tagcggtggt ttttttgttt gcaagcagca gattacgcgc agaaaaaaag gatctcaaga
     4081 agatcctttg atcttttcta cggggtctga cgctcagtgg aacgaaaact cacgttaagg
     4141 gattttggtc atgagattat caaaaaggat cttcacctag atccttttaa attaaaaatg
     4201 aagttttaaa tcaatctaaa gtatatatga gtaacctgag gctgacagtt accaatgctt
     4261 aatcagtgag gcacctatct cagcgatctg tctatttcgt tcatccatag ttgcctgact
     4321 ccccgtcgtg tagataacta cgatacggga gggcttacca tctggcccca gtgctgcaat
     4381 gataccgcga gacccacgct caccggctcc agatttatca gcaataaacc agccagccgg
     4441 aagggccgag cgcagaagtg gtcctgcaac tttatccgcc tccatccagt ctattaattg
     4501 ttgccgggaa gctagagtaa gtagttcgcc agttaatagt ttgcgcaacg ttgttgccat
     4561 tgctacaggc atcgtggtgt cacgctcgtc gtttggtatg gcttcattca gctccggttc
     4621 ccaacgatca aggcgagtta catgatcccc catgttgtgc aaaaaagcgg ttagctcctt
     4681 cggtcctccg atcgttgtca gaagtaagtt ggccgcagtg ttatcactca tggttatggc
     4741 agcactgcat aattctctta ctgtcatgcc atccgtaaga tgcttttctg tgactggtga
     4801 gtactcaacc aagtcattct gagaatagtg tatgcggcga ccgagttgct cttgcccggc
     4861 gtcaatacgg gataataccg cgccacatag cagaacttta aaagtgctca tcattggaaa
     4921 acgttcttcg gggcgaaaac tctcaaggat cttaccgctg ttgagatcca gttcgatgta
     4981 acccactcgt gcacccaact gatcttcagc atcttttact ttcaccagcg tttcagggtg
     5041 agcaaaaaca ggaaggcaaa atgccgcaaa aaagggaata agggcgacac ggaaatgttg
     5101 aatactcatc ctcaggactc tccctttttc aatattattg aagcatttat cagggttatt
     5161 gtctcatgag cggatacata tttgaatgta tttagaaaaa taaacaaata ggggttccgc
     5221 gcacatttcc ccgaaaagtg ccacctgnnn nnnnnnnnnn nnnnnnnnnn nnnnnnnnnn
     5281 nnnnnnnnnn nnnnnnnnnn nnnnnnnnnn nnnnnnnnnn nnnnnnnnnn nnnnnnnnnn
     5341 nnnnnnnnnn nnnnnnnnnn nnnnnnnnnn ncnnnnnnnn nnnnnnnnnn nnnnnnnnnn
     5401 nnnnnnnnnn nnnnnnnnnn nnnnnnnnnn nnnnnnnnnn nnnnnnnnnn nnnnnnnnnn
     5461 nnnannnnnn nnnnnnnnnn nnnnnnnnnn nnnnnnnnnn nnnnnnnnnn nnncctttga
     5521 cgttggagtc cacgttcttt aatagtggac tcttgttcca aactggaaca acactcaacc
     5581 ctatctcggt ctattctttt gatttataag ggattttgcc gatttcggcc tattggttaa
     5641 aaaatgagct gatttaacaa aaatttaacg cgaattttaa caaaatatta acgcttacaa
     5701 ttt
//
