# Supplementary material for: Remodeling Activity of ChAHP Restricts Transcription Factor Access to Chromatin
Source: bioRxiv preprint, doi:10.1101/2025.07.03.662926, version 1 (2025-07-05)
Supplement: Plasmid Genebank files [file 662926_file06.zip › Data S1_PlasmidGenbankFiles/pmb2024_pef1-b_adnp_19-1108-3flagavi.gb]

LOCUS       pMB2024_pEF1-B_ADNP_19- 8346 bp ds-DNA     circular     22-APR-2022
DEFINITION  .
KEYWORDS    "creator:Matyas Flemr" "marker:AmpR"
FEATURES             Location/Qualifiers
     promoter        10..1191
                     /label="EF-1α promoter"
                     /ApEinfo_revcolor="#c6c9d1"
                     /ApEinfo_fwdcolor="#c6c9d1"
     intron          240..1182
                     /label="EF-1α intron A"
                     /ApEinfo_revcolor="#a187be"
                     /ApEinfo_fwdcolor="#a187be"
     primer          1047..1066
                     /label="mb11938"
                     /note="sequence: tgagtgggtggagactgaag"
                     /ApEinfo_revcolor="#b4abac"
                     /ApEinfo_fwdcolor="#b4abac"
     primer          1139..1159
                     /label="mb04620"
                     /note="sequence: tcaagcctcagacagtggttc"
                     /ApEinfo_revcolor="#c7b0e3"
                     /ApEinfo_fwdcolor="#c7b0e3"
     primer          complement(1156..1191)
                     /label="pEF1B_Gib_R"
                     /note="sequence: tcacgacacctgaaatggaagaaaaaaactttgaac"
                     /ApEinfo_revcolor="#d59687"
                     /ApEinfo_fwdcolor="#d59687"
     primer          1163..1221
                     /label="ADNP_V19_pEF1B_Gib_F"
                     /note="sequence: gtttttttcttccatttcaggtgtcgtgaatgGTGAAAAAAATACTTAGTGACATTGGG"
                     /ApEinfo_revcolor="#ffef86"
                     /ApEinfo_fwdcolor="#ffef86"
     primer          1172..1219
                     /label="ADNP_RKARK13AAAAA_F"
                     /note="sequence: GTTTAGCAGCTGCCGGGGCAACTGTGAAAAAAATACTTAGTGACATTG"
                     /ApEinfo_revcolor="#84b0dc"
                     /ApEinfo_fwdcolor="#84b0dc"
     primer          1178..1219
                     /label="ADNP_RKT16AAA_F"
                     /note="sequence: GAAAAGCCgcggcagctGTGAAAAAAATACTTAGTGACATTG"
                     /ApEinfo_revcolor="#d6b295"
                     /ApEinfo_fwdcolor="#d6b295"
     CDS             1192..4464
                     /label="ADNP"
                     /ApEinfo_revcolor="#b7e6d7"
                     /ApEinfo_fwdcolor="#b7e6d7"
     CDS             1192..4602
                     /label="Translation 1192-4602"
                     /translation="MVKKILSDIGLEYCKEHIEDFKQFEPNDFYLKNTTWEDVGLWDPSLTKNQDYRTKPFCCSACPFSSKFFSAYKSHFRNVHSEDFENRILLNCPYCTFNADKKTLETHIKIFHAPNSSAPSSSLSTFKDKNKNDGLKPKQADNVEQAVYYCKKCTYRDPLYEIVRKHIYREHFQHVAAPYIAKAGEKSLNGAVSLGTNAREECNIHCKRCLFMPKSYEALVQHVIEDHERIGYQVTAMIGHTNVVVPRAKPLMLIAPKPQDKKGMGLPPRISSLASGNVRSLPSQQMVNRLSIPKPNLNSTGVNMMSNVHLQQNNYGVKSVGQSYGVGQSVRLGLGGNAPVSIPQQSQSVKQLLPSGNGRSFGLGAEQRPPAAARYSLQTANTSLPPGQVKSPSVSQSQASRVLGQSSSKPPPAATGPPPSNHCATQKWKICTICNELFPENVYSVHFEKEHKAEKVPAVANYIMKIHNFTSKCLYCNRYLPTDTLLNHMLIHGLSCPYCRSTFNDVEKMAAHMRMVHIDEEMGPKTDSTLSFDLTLQQGSHTNIHLLVTTYNLRDAPAESVAYHAQNNAPVPPKPQPKVQEKADVPVKSSPQAAVPYKKDVGKTLCPLCFSILKGPISDALAHHLRERHQVIQTVHPVEKKLTYKCIHCLGVYTSNMTASTITLHLVHCRGVGKTQNGQDKTNAPSRLNQSPGLAPVKRTYEQMEFPLLKKRKLEEDADSPSCFEEKPEEPVVLALDPKGHEDDSYEARKSFLTKYFNKQPYPTRREIEKLAASLWLWKSDIASHFSNKRKKCVRDCEKYKPGVLLGFNMKELNKVKHEMDFDAEWLFENHDEKDSRVNASKTVDKKHNLGKEDDSFSDSFEHLEEESNGSGSPFDPVFEVEPKIPSDNLEEPVPKVIPEGALESEKLDQKEEEEEEEEEDGSKYETIHLTEEPAKLMHDASDSEVDQDDVVEWKDGASPSESGPGSQQISDFEDNTCEMKPGTWSDESSQSEDARSSKPAAKKKATVQDDTEQLKWKNSSYGKVEGFWSKDQSQWENASENAERLPNPQIEWQNSTIDSEDGEQFDSMTDGVADPMHGSLTGVKLSSQQAGSGSGSGSDYKDHDGDYKDHDIDYKDDDDKAGLNDIFEAQKIEWHE"
     primer          1199..1258
                     /label="ADNP_C31_pEF1B_Gib_F"
                     /note="sequence: gtttttttcttccatttcaggtgtcgtgaatgTGTAAAGAACATATAGAAGATTTTAAAC"
                     /ApEinfo_revcolor="#d59687"
                     /ApEinfo_fwdcolor="#d59687"
     primer          1270..1299
                     /label="ADNP_N43_pEF1B_Gib_F"
                     /note="sequence: gtttttttcttccatttcaggtgtcgtgaatgAATGACTTTTATTTGAAAAACACTACATGG"
                     /ApEinfo_revcolor="#b1ff67"
                     /ApEinfo_fwdcolor="#b1ff67"
     primer          complement(1270..1300)
                     /label="ADNP_N43_4GS_R"
                     /note="sequence: GGAAGCGGAAGCGGAAGCGGAAGCCCATGTAGTGTTTTTCAAATAAAAGTCATT"
                     /ApEinfo_revcolor="#b4abac"
                     /ApEinfo_fwdcolor="#b4abac"
     primer          1304..1357
                     /label="ADNP_N65_pEF1B_Gib_F"
                     /note="sequence: gtttttttcttccatttcaggtgtcgtgaatgAATCAGGACTATCGGACAAAAC"
                     /ApEinfo_revcolor="#85dae9"
                     /ApEinfo_fwdcolor="#85dae9"
     primer          complement(1314..1338)
                     /label="ADNP_N65_4GS_Gib_R"
                     /note="sequence: GCTTCCGCTTCCGCTTCCGCTTCCATTTTTCGTAAGAGAAGGGTCCCAC"
                     /ApEinfo_revcolor="#85dae9"
                     /ApEinfo_fwdcolor="#85dae9"
     primer          complement(1339..1385)
                     /label="ADNP_CSAC76ASAA_R"
                     /note="sequence: GAAAACGGagcAGCACTagcGCAAAAAGGTTTTGTCCGATAGTCCTG"
                     /ApEinfo_revcolor="#d6b295"
                     /ApEinfo_fwdcolor="#d6b295"
     primer          1358..1407
                     /label="ADNP_CSAC76ASAA_F"
                     /note="sequence: CTTTTTGCgctAGTGCTgctCCGTTTTCCTCAAAATTCTTCTCTGCCTAC"
                     /ApEinfo_revcolor="#b7e6d7"
                     /ApEinfo_fwdcolor="#b7e6d7"
     primer          complement(1438..1495)
                     /label="ADNP_CPYC109APYA_R"
                     /note="sequence: GAAGGTagcGTAAGGagcGTTAAGGAGAATCCTATTTTCAAAGTCTTCACTATGGACA"
                     /ApEinfo_revcolor="#ff9ccd"
                     /ApEinfo_fwdcolor="#ff9ccd"
     primer          1453..1504
                     /label="ADNP_CPYC109APYA_F"
                     /note="sequence: CTTAACgctCCTTACgctACCTTCAATGCAGATAAAAAGACTTTGGAAACAC"
                     /ApEinfo_revcolor="#f8d3a9"
                     /ApEinfo_fwdcolor="#f8d3a9"
     primer          complement(1512..1541)
                     /label="ADNP_S133_4GS_Gib_R"
                     /note="sequence: GCTTCCGCTTCCGCTTCCGCTTCCGGAGTTTGGAGCATGAAATATTTTAATG"
                     /ApEinfo_revcolor="#b4abac"
                     /ApEinfo_fwdcolor="#b4abac"
     primer          1540..1557
                     /label="ADNP_S133_pEF1B_Gib_F"
                     /note="sequence: gtttttttcttccatttcaggtgtcgtgaatgAGCGCACCAAGTAGCAGC"
                     /ApEinfo_revcolor="#f8d3a9"
                     /ApEinfo_fwdcolor="#f8d3a9"
     primer          1547..1566
                     /label="mb08786"
                     /note="sequence: caagtagcagcctcagcact"
                     /ApEinfo_revcolor="#b7e6d7"
                     /ApEinfo_fwdcolor="#b7e6d7"
     primer          complement(1614..1661)
                     /label="ADNP_CKKC167AKKA_R"
                     /note="sequence: GTAAGTagcCTTCTTagcGTAATACACGGCTTGCTCTACATTGTCAGC"
                     /ApEinfo_revcolor="#d59687"
                     /ApEinfo_fwdcolor="#d59687"
     primer          1632..1677
                     /label="ADNP_CKKC167AKKA_F"
                     /note="sequence: GTATTACgctAAGAAGgctACTTACCGAGACCCTCTCTACGAGATC"
                     /ApEinfo_revcolor="#c6c9d1"
                     /ApEinfo_fwdcolor="#c6c9d1"
     primer          complement(1739..1764)
                     /label="ADNP_G206_4GS_Gib_R"
                     /note="sequence: GCTTCCGCTTCCGCTTCCGCTTCCACCATTGAGTGATTTTTCTCCTG"
                     /ApEinfo_revcolor="#faac61"
                     /ApEinfo_fwdcolor="#faac61"
     primer          complement(1786..1832)
                     /label="ADNP_CKRC223AKRA_R"
                     /note="sequence: GAAAAGagcTCGCTTagcGTGGATGTTACACTCCTCTCGGGCATTTG"
                     /ApEinfo_revcolor="#9eafd2"
                     /ApEinfo_fwdcolor="#9eafd2"
     primer          1792..1840
                     /label="ADNP_CKRC223AKRA_F"
                     /note="sequence: CATCCACgctAAGCGAgctCTTTTCATGCCCAAGTCCTATGAAGCTTTG"
                     /ApEinfo_revcolor="#b4abac"
                     /ApEinfo_fwdcolor="#b4abac"
     primer          2224..2244
                     /label="mb11774"
                     /note="sequence: CAGTCTCAGTCCGTGAAACAG"
                     /ApEinfo_revcolor="#f58a5e"
                     /ApEinfo_fwdcolor="#f58a5e"
     primer          complement(2461..2505)
                     /label="ADNP_CTIC448ATIA_R"
                     /note="sequence: CTCGTTagcGATTGTagcGATTTTCCACTTCTGAGTGGCACAGTG"
                     /ApEinfo_revcolor="#f58a5e"
                     /ApEinfo_fwdcolor="#f58a5e"
     primer          2467..2515
                     /label="ADNP_CTIC448ATIA_F"
                     /note="sequence: GAAAATCgctACAAtCgcTAACGAGCTTTTCCCTGAGAATGTCTATAGC"
                     /ApEinfo_revcolor="#d6b295"
                     /ApEinfo_fwdcolor="#d6b295"
     primer          complement(2583..2642)
                     /label="ADNP_CLYC490ALYA_R"
                     /note="sequence: CGATTagcGTAGAGagcTTTGCTAGTAAAATTGTGTATTTTCATAATGTAGTTAGCTACG"
                     /ApEinfo_revcolor="#75c6a9"
                     /ApEinfo_fwdcolor="#75c6a9"
     primer          2596..2642
                     /label="ADNP_CLYC490ALYA_F"
                     /note="sequence: GCAAAgctCTCTACgctAATCGCTATTTGCCTACAGATACCCTACTC"
                     /ApEinfo_revcolor="#d59687"
                     /ApEinfo_fwdcolor="#d59687"
     primer          complement(2653..2704)
                     /label="ADNP_CPYC513APYA_R"
                     /note="sequence: GGAACGagcATACGGagcAGACAGACCATGAATTAACATATGGTTGAGTAGG"
                     /ApEinfo_revcolor="#b1ff67"
                     /ApEinfo_fwdcolor="#b1ff67"
     primer          2662..2710
                     /label="ADNP_CPYC513APYA_F"
                     /note="sequence: CTGTCTgctCCGTATgctCGTTCCACCTTCAATGATGTAGAGAAGATGG"
                     /ApEinfo_revcolor="#b4abac"
                     /ApEinfo_fwdcolor="#b4abac"
     primer          complement(2979..3033)
                     /label="ADNP_CPLC623APLA_R"
                     /note="sequence: GTATTGAAAAagcAAGAGGagcAAGGGTCTTCCCAACATCTTTTTTATAGGGCAC"
                     /ApEinfo_revcolor="#ffef86"
                     /ApEinfo_fwdcolor="#ffef86"
     primer          2989..3044
                     /label="ADNP_CPLC623APLA_F"
                     /note="sequence: GACCCTTgctCCTCTTgctTTTTCAATACTAAAAGGACCCATATCTGATGCACTTG"
                     /ApEinfo_revcolor="#c7b0e3"
                     /ApEinfo_fwdcolor="#c7b0e3"
     primer          complement(3106..3159)
                     /label="ADNP_CIHC663AIHA_R"
                     /note="sequence: CACCAAGagcATGGATagcTTTGTAAGTTAGCTTTTTCTCAACCGGATGAACTG"
                     /ApEinfo_revcolor="#ff9ccd"
                     /ApEinfo_fwdcolor="#ff9ccd"
     primer          3111..3159
                     /label="ADNP_CIHC663AIHA_F"
                     /note="sequence: CTTACAAAgctATCCATgctCTTGGTGTGTATACTAGCAACATGACAGC"
                     /ApEinfo_revcolor="#faac61"
                     /ApEinfo_fwdcolor="#faac61"
     primer          3242..3261
                     /label="mb13923"
                     /note="sequence: CACCTTCTCGGCTCAATCAG"
                     /ApEinfo_revcolor="#9eafd2"
                     /ApEinfo_fwdcolor="#9eafd2"
     primer          complement(3409..3450)
                     /label="ADNP_RKS766AAA_R"
                     /note="sequence: GAGAAAtgcagctgcAGCCTCATAAGAATCATCTTCATGACC"
                     /ApEinfo_revcolor="#ffef86"
                     /ApEinfo_fwdcolor="#ffef86"
     primer          3430..3471
                     /label="ADNP_RKS766AAA_F"
                     /note="sequence: GAGGCTgcagctgcaTTTCTCACAAAGTACTTCAACAAACAG"
                     /ApEinfo_revcolor="#d6b295"
                     /ApEinfo_fwdcolor="#d6b295"
     primer          4061..4081
                     /label="mb08219"
                     /note="sequence: gtgcttcaccatctgagagtg"
                     /ApEinfo_revcolor="#ff9ccd"
                     /ApEinfo_fwdcolor="#ff9ccd"
     primer          complement(4441..4464)
                     /label="ADNP-4GS_Gib_R"
                     /note="sequence: GCTTCCGCTTCCGCTTCCGCTTCCGGCTTGCTGGCTGCTCAGCTTCAC"
                     /ApEinfo_revcolor="#84b0dc"
                     /ApEinfo_fwdcolor="#84b0dc"
     misc_feature    4465..4488
                     /label="4xGS linker"
                     /ApEinfo_revcolor="#b1ff67"
                     /ApEinfo_fwdcolor="#b1ff67"
     Affinity tag    4489..4554
                     /label="3xFLAG"
                     /ApEinfo_revcolor="#b7e6d7"
                     /ApEinfo_fwdcolor="#b7e6d7"
     Affinity tag    4558..4602
                     /label="AviTag"
                     /ApEinfo_revcolor="#85dae9"
                     /ApEinfo_fwdcolor="#85dae9"
     CDS             4608..4626
                     /label="Translation 4608-4626"
                     /translation="GR*SAS"
     primer          4608..4627
                     /label="pEF1_Gib_F"
                     /note="sequence: ggccgctgatcagcctcgac"
                     /ApEinfo_revcolor="#ffef86"
                     /ApEinfo_fwdcolor="#ffef86"
     polyA_signal    4627..4851
                     /label="bGH poly(A) signal"
                     /ApEinfo_revcolor="#b4abac"
                     /ApEinfo_fwdcolor="#b4abac"
     primer          complement(4727..4754)
                     /label="mb09945"
                     /note="sequence: cctactcagacaatgcgatgcaatttcc"
                     /ApEinfo_revcolor="#b1ff67"
                     /ApEinfo_fwdcolor="#b1ff67"
     CDS             5331..5729
                     /label="BSD"
                     /ApEinfo_revcolor="#b7e6d7"
                     /ApEinfo_fwdcolor="#b7e6d7"
     polyA_signal    5887..6008
                     /label="SV40 poly(A) signal"
                     /ApEinfo_revcolor="#b4abac"
                     /ApEinfo_fwdcolor="#b4abac"
     rep_origin      complement(6133..6721)
                     /label="ori"
                     /ApEinfo_revcolor="#ffef86"
                     /ApEinfo_fwdcolor="#ffef86"
     CDS             complement(6892..7683)
                     /label="AmpR"
                     /ApEinfo_revcolor="#b7e6d7"
                     /ApEinfo_fwdcolor="#b7e6d7"
     CDS             complement(7684..7752)
                     /label="AmpR"
                     /ApEinfo_revcolor="#b7e6d7"
                     /ApEinfo_fwdcolor="#b7e6d7"
     promoter        complement(7760..7864)
                     /label="AmpR promoter"
                     /ApEinfo_revcolor="#c6c9d1"
                     /ApEinfo_fwdcolor="#c6c9d1"
     rep_origin      7891..8346
                     /label="f1 ori"
                     /ApEinfo_revcolor="#ffef86"
                     /ApEinfo_fwdcolor="#ffef86"
ORIGIN
        1 acgcgtgagg ctccggtgcc cgtcagtggg cagagcgcac atcgcccaca gtccccgaga
       61 agttgggggg aggggtcggc aattgaaccg gtgcctagag aaagtggcgc ggggtaaact
      121 gggaaagtga tgtcgtgtac tggctccgcc tttttcccga gggtggggga gaaccgtata
      181 taagtgcagt agtcgccgtg aacgttcttt ttcgcaacgg gtttgccgcc agaacacagg
      241 taagtgccgt gtgtggttcc cgcgggcctg gcctctttac gggttatggc ccttgcgtgc
      301 cttgaattac ttccacgccc ctggctgcag tacgtgattc ttgatcccga gcttcgggtt
      361 ggaagtgggt gggagagttc gaggccttgc gcttaaggag ccccttcgcc tcgtgcttga
      421 gttgaggcct ggcctgggcg ctggggccgc cgcgtgcgaa tctggtggca ccttcgcgcc
      481 tgtctcgctg ctttcgataa gtctctagcc atttaaaatt tttgatgacc tgctgcgacg
      541 ctttttttct ggcaagatag tcttgtaaat gcgggccaag atctgcacac tggtatttcg
      601 gtttttgggg ccgcgggcgg cgacggggcc cgtgcgtccc agcgcacatg ttcggcgagg
      661 cggggcctgc gagcgcggcc accgagaatc ggacgggggt agtctcaagc tggccggcct
      721 gctctggtgc ctggcctcgc gccgccgtgt atcgccccgc cctgggcggc aaggctggcc
      781 cggtcggcac cagttgcgtg agcggaaaga tggccgcttc ccggccctgc tgcagggagc
      841 tcaaaatgga ggacgcggcg ctcgggagag cgggcgggtg agtcacccac acaaaggaaa
      901 agggcctttc cgtcctcagc cgtcgcttca tgtgactcca cggagtaccg ggcgccgtcc
      961 aggcacctcg attagttctc gagcttttgg agtacgtcgt ctttaggttg gggggagggg
     1021 ttttatgcga tggagtttcc ccacactgag tgggtggaga ctgaagttag gccagcttgg
     1081 cacttgatgt aattctcctt ggaatttgcc ctttttgagt ttggatcttg gttcattctc
     1141 aagcctcaga cagtggttca aagttttttt cttccatttc aggtgtcgtg aatgGTGAAA
     1201 AAAATACTTA GTGACATTGG GTTGGAATAC TGTAAAGAAC ATATAGAAGA TTTTAAACAG
     1261 TTTGAACCTA ATGACTTTTA TTTGAAAAAC ACTACATGGG AGGATGTAGG ACTGTGGGAC
     1321 CCTTCTCTTA CGAAAAATCA GGACTATCGG ACAAAACCTT TTTGCTGCAG TGCTTGTCCG
     1381 TTTTCCTCAA AATTCTTCTC TGCCTACAAA AGTCATTTCC GGAATGTCCA TAGTGAAGAC
     1441 TTTGAAAATA GGATTCTCCT TAACTGCCCT TACTGTACCT TCAATGCAGA TAAAAAGACT
     1501 TTGGAAACAC ACATTAAAAT ATTTCATGCT CCAAACTCCA GCGCACCAAG TAGCAGCCTC
     1561 AGCACTTTCA AAGATAAAAA CAAAAACGAT GGCCTTAAAC CTAAGCAGGC TGACAATGTA
     1621 GAGCAAGCCG TGTATTACTG CAAGAAGTGC ACTTACCGAG ACCCTCTCTA CGAGATCGTC
     1681 AGGAAGCACA TCTACAGGGA ACATTTTCAA CACGTGGCAG CACCCTACAT AGCAAAAGCA
     1741 GGAGAAAAAT CACTCAATGG TGCAGTCTCC CTGGGCACAA ATGCCCGAGA GGAGTGTAAC
     1801 ATCCACTGCA AGCGATGCCT TTTCATGCCC AAGTCCTATG AAGCTTTGGT ACAGCATGTC
     1861 ATTGAGGACC ATGAACGGAT AGGCTATCAG GTCACTGCCA TGATCGGACA CACAAATGTT
     1921 GTAGTTCCCC GAGCCAAGCC CTTGATGCTG ATAGCTCCCA AACCTCAAGA CAAAAAGGGC
     1981 ATGGGACTCC CACCACGAAT CAGCTCCCTT GCTTCTGGAA ATGTCCGGTC GTTGCCATCA
     2041 CAGCAGATGG TAAACCGATT GTCAATACCA AAGCCCAACT TAAATTCAAC GGGAGTCAAC
     2101 ATGATGTCCA ATGTTCACCT GCAGCAAAAC AACTATGGAG TCAAATCTGT GGGCCAGAGC
     2161 TATGGTGTTG GCCAGTCAGT GAGGCTGGGA CTAGGTGGCA ATGCTCCAGT TTCCATCCCT
     2221 CAACAGTCTC AGTCCGTGAA ACAGTTACTT CCAAGTGGGA ATGGGAGGTC TTTTGGGCTA
     2281 GGTGCTGAGC AGAGGCCCCC AGCAGCAGCC AGGTACTCCC TGCAGACTGC CAACACCTCT
     2341 CTACCCCCAG GCCAAGTGAA GTCTCCCTCT GTGTCTCAGT CACAGGCATC TAGAGTATTA
     2401 GGTCAGTCCA GTTCTAAACC TCCACCAGCC GCCACAGGCC CTCCTCCAAG CAACCACTGT
     2461 GCCACTCAGA AGTGGAAAAT CTGTACAATC TGTAACGAGC TTTTCCCTGA GAATGTCTAT
     2521 AGCGTTCACT TCGAAAAGGA GCATAAAGCT GAGAAAGTCC CAGCCGTAGC TAACTACATT
     2581 ATGAAAATAC ACAATTTTAC TAGCAAATGC CTCTACTGTA ATCGCTATTT GCCTACAGAT
     2641 ACCCTACTCA ACCATATGTT AATTCATGGT CTGTCTTGTC CGTATTGCCG TTCCACCTTC
     2701 AATGATGTAG AGAAGATGGC AGCACACATG CGAATGGTTC ATATTGATGA AGAGATGGGG
     2761 CCTAAAACGG ATTCTACTTT GAGCTTTGAT TTGACATTGC AACAGGGCAG TCACACCAAC
     2821 ATTCATCTCC TGGTGACCAC ATACAACCTG AGGGATGCCC CGGCTGAATC AGTTGCTTAC
     2881 CATGCCCAAA ATAATGCCCC AGTTCCTCCA AAGCCACAAC CAAAAGTTCA GGAAAAAGCA
     2941 GATGTCCCGG TTAAAAGTTC ACCTCAAGCT GCAGTGCCCT ATAAAAAAGA TGTTGGGAAG
     3001 ACCCTTTGCC CTCTTTGCTT TTCAATACTA AAAGGACCCA TATCTGATGC ACTTGCACAT
     3061 CATTTACGAG AAAGACACCA AGTTATTCAG ACAGTTCATC CGGTTGAGAA AAAGCTAACT
     3121 TACAAATGTA TCCATTGCCT TGGTGTGTAT ACTAGCAACA TGACAGCCTC AACCATCACT
     3181 CTGCATCTAG TCCACTGCAG GGGTGTTGGA AAAACCCAGA ATGGCCAGGA CAAGACAAAC
     3241 GCACCTTCTC GGCTCAATCA GTCTCCAGGC CTGGCCCCTG TGAAGCGCAC GTATGAGCAG
     3301 ATGGAGTTTC CACTGCTAAA AAAGCGGAAG CTGGAGGAGG ATGCTGATTC CCCTAGCTGC
     3361 TTTGAAGAGA AGCCAGAAGA GCCTGTTGTT TTAGCTTTAG ACCCCAAGGG TCATGAAGAT
     3421 GATTCTTATG AGGCTAGGAA AAGCTTTCTC ACAAAGTACT TCAACAAACA GCCCTATCCC
     3481 ACCAGGAGAG AAATTGAGAA GTTAGCTGCC AGTCTATGGC TATGGAAGAG TGACATTGCC
     3541 TCCCATTTCA GTAACAAGAG GAAGAAGTGT GTCCGCGACT GTGAAAAGTA CAAGCCTGGT
     3601 GTGCTGCTAG GTTTTAACAT GAAAGAATTA AATAAAGTCA AACACGAGAT GGATTTTGAT
     3661 GCTGAGTGGC TGTTTGAAAA TCACGATGAG AAAGACTCAA GAGTCAATGC TAGCAAGACT
     3721 GTTGACAAAA AGCATAACCT TGGGAAAGAA GATGATAGCT TCTCAGATAG TTTTGAACAT
     3781 TTGGAAGAAG AATCCAATGG AAGCGGGAGT CCTTTTGACC CTGTCTTTGA AGTTGAGCCT
     3841 AAAATTCCCA GTGATAATTT AGAGGAGCCT GTACCGAAGG TTATTCCGGA AGGTGCTTTG
     3901 GAATCTGAGA AGCTAGACCA AAAAgaggag gaggaggagg aggaggagga ggaTGGTTCA
     3961 AAATATGAAA CTATCCATTT GACTGAGGAA CCAGCCAAAT TAATGCATGA TGCCTCTGAT
     4021 AGTGAGGTAG ACCAAGATGA TGTAGTTGAG TGGAAAGATG GTGCTTCACC ATCTGAGAGT
     4081 GGGCCTGGTT CCCAACAAAT CTCAGACTTT GAGGATAATA CATGTGAAAT GAAACCAGGA
     4141 ACCTGGTCTG ATGAGTCTTC CCAGAGTGAA GATGCAAGGA GCAGTAAGCC AGCTGCCaaa
     4201 aaaaaGGCTA CAGTGCAAGA TGACACAGAG CAGTTAAAAT GGAAGAATAG TTCCTATGGA
     4261 AAAGTTGAAG GGTTTTGGTC CAAGGACCAG TCACAGTGGG AAAATGCATC TGAGAATGCA
     4321 GAGCGCTTAC CAAACCCACA GATTGAGTGG CAGAATAGCA CAATTGACAG TGAGGACGGG
     4381 GAGCAGTTTG ACAGCATGAC TGACGGAGTT GCTGATCCCA TGCATGGCAG CTTAACTGGA
     4441 GTGAAGCTGA GCAGCCAGCA AGCCGGAAGC GGAAGCGGAA GCGGAAGCga ctataaggac
     4501 cacgacggag actacaagga tcatgatatt gattacaaag acgatgacga taaggctGGC
     4561 CTGAACGACA TCTTCGAGGC TCAGAAAATC GAATGGCACG AAtaagcggc cgctgatcag
     4621 cctcgactgt gccttctagt tgccagccat ctgttgtttg cccctccccc gtgccttcct
     4681 tgaccctgga aggtgccact cccactgtcc tttcctaata aaatgaggaa attgcatcgc
     4741 attgtctgag taggtgtcat tctattctgg ggggtggggt ggggcaggac agcaaggggg
     4801 aggattggga agacaatagc aggcatgctg gggatgcggt gggctctatg gcttctgagg
     4861 cggaaagaac ccggtaggcg ccaaccggct ccgttctttg gtggcccctt cgcgccacct
     4921 tctactcctc ccctagtcag gaagttcccc cccgccccgc agctcgcgtc gtgcaggacg
     4981 tgacaaatgg aagtagcacg tctcactagt ctcgtgcaga tggacagcac cgctgagcaa
     5041 tggaagcggg taggcctttg gggcagcggc caatagcagc tttgctcctt cgctttctgg
     5101 gctcagaggc tgggaagggg tgggtccggg ggcgggctca ggggcgggct caggggcggg
     5161 gcgggcgccc gaaggtcctc cggaggcccg gcattctgca cgcttcaaaa gcgcacgtct
     5221 gccgcgctgt tctcctcttc ctcatctccg ggcctttcga cctgcagccc aagctagcat
     5281 cggcatagta tatcggcata gtataatacg acaaggtgag gaactaaacc atggccaagc
     5341 ctttgtctca agaagaatcc accctcattg aaagagcaac ggctacaatc aacagcatcc
     5401 ccatctctga agactacagc gtcgccagcg cagctctctc tagcgacggc cgcatcttca
     5461 ctggtgtcaa tgtatatcat tttactgggg gaccttgtgc agaactcgtg gtgctgggca
     5521 ctgctgctgc tgcggcagct ggcaacctga cttgtatcgt cgcgatcgga aatgagaaca
     5581 ggggcatctt gagcccctgc ggacggtgcc gacaggtgct tctcgatctg catcctggga
     5641 tcaaagccat agtgaaggac agtgatggac agccgacggc agttgggatt cgtgaattgc
     5701 tgccctctgg ttatgtgtgg gagggctaag cacttcgtgg ccgaggagca ggactgacac
     5761 gtgctacgag atttcgattc caccgccgcc ttctatgaaa ggttgggctt cggaatcgtt
     5821 ttccgggacg ccggctggat gatcctccag cgcggggatc tcatgctgga gttcttcgcc
     5881 caccccaact tgtttattgc agcttataat ggttacaaat aaagcaatag catcacaaat
     5941 ttcacaaata aagcattttt ttcactgcat tctagttgtg gtttgtccaa actcatcaat
     6001 gtatcttatc atgtctgtat gcatggcggt aatacggtta tccacagaat caggggataa
     6061 cgcaggaaag aacatgtgag caaaaggcca gcaaaaggcc aggaaccgta aaaaggccgc
     6121 gttgctggcg tttttccata ggctccgccc ccctgacgag catcacaaaa atcgacgctc
     6181 aagtcagagg tggcgaaacc cgacaggact ataaagatac caggcgtttc cccctggaag
     6241 ctccctcgtg cgctctcctg ttccgaccct gccgcttacc ggatacctgt ccgcctttct
     6301 cccttcggga agcgtggcgc tttctcatag ctcacgctgt aggtatctca gttcggtgta
     6361 ggtcgttcgc tccaagctgg gctgtgtgca cgaacccccc gttcagcccg accgctgcgc
     6421 cttatccggt aactatcgtc ttgagtccaa cccggtaaga cacgacttat cgccactggc
     6481 agcagccact ggtaacagga ttagcagagc gaggtatgta ggcggtgcta cagagttctt
     6541 gaagtggtgg cctaactacg gctacactag aaggacagta tttggtatct gcgctctgct
     6601 gaagccagtt accttcggaa aaagagttgg tagctcttga tccggcaaac aaaccaccgc
     6661 tggtagcggt ggtttttttg tttgcaagca gcagattacg cgcagaaaaa aaggatctca
     6721 agaagatcct ttgatctttt ctacggggtc tgacgctcag tggaacgaaa actcacgtta
     6781 agggattttg gtcatgagat tatcaaaaag gatcttcacc tagatccttt taaattaaaa
     6841 atgaagtttt aaatcaatct aaagtatata tgagtaacct gaggctgaca gttaccaatg
     6901 cttaatcagt gaggcaccta tctcagcgat ctgtctattt cgttcatcca tagttgcctg
     6961 actccccgtc gtgtagataa ctacgatacg ggagggctta ccatctggcc ccagtgctgc
     7021 aatgataccg cgagacccac gctcaccggc tccagattta tcagcaataa accagccagc
     7081 cggaagggcc gagcgcagaa gtggtcctgc aactttatcc gcctccatcc agtctattaa
     7141 ttgttgccgg gaagctagag taagtagttc gccagttaat agtttgcgca acgttgttgc
     7201 cattgctaca ggcatcgtgg tgtcacgctc gtcgtttggt atggcttcat tcagctccgg
     7261 ttcccaacga tcaaggcgag ttacatgatc ccccatgttg tgcaaaaaag cggttagctc
     7321 cttcggtcct ccgatcgttg tcagaagtaa gttggccgca gtgttatcac tcatggttat
     7381 ggcagcactg cataattctc ttactgtcat gccatccgta agatgctttt ctgtgactgg
     7441 tgagtactca accaagtcat tctgagaata gtgtatgcgg cgaccgagtt gctcttgccc
     7501 ggcgtcaata cgggataata ccgcgccaca tagcagaact ttaaaagtgc tcatcattgg
     7561 aaaacgttct tcggggcgaa aactctcaag gatcttaccg ctgttgagat ccagttcgat
     7621 gtaacccact cgtgcaccca actgatcttc agcatctttt actttcacca gcgtttcagg
     7681 gtgagcaaaa acaggaaggc aaaatgccgc aaaaaaggga ataagggcga cacggaaatg
     7741 ttgaatactc atcctcagga ctctcccttt ttcaatatta ttgaagcatt tatcagggtt
     7801 attgtctcat gagcggatac atatttgaat gtatttagaa aaataaacaa ataggggttc
     7861 cgcgcacatt tccccgaaaa gtgccacctg nnnnnnnnnn nnnnnnnnnn nnnnnnnnnn
     7921 nnnnnnnnnn nnnnnnnnnn nnnnnnnnnn nnnnnnnnnn nnnnnnnnnn nnnnnnnnnn
     7981 nnnnnnnnnn nnnnnnnnnn nnnnnnnnnn nnnncnnnnn nnnnnnnnnn nnnnnnnnnn
     8041 nnnnnnnnnn nnnnnnnnnn nnnnnnnnnn nnnnnnnnnn nnnnnnnnnn nnnnnnnnnn
     8101 nnnnnnannn nnnnnnnnnn nnnnnnnnnn nnnnnnnnnn nnnnnnnnnn nnnnnncctt
     8161 tgacgttgga gtccacgttc tttaatagtg gactcttgtt ccaaactgga acaacactca
     8221 accctatctc ggtctattct tttgatttat aagggatttt gccgatttcg gcctattggt
     8281 taaaaaatga gctgatttaa caaaaattta acgcgaattt taacaaaata ttaacgctta
     8341 caattt
//
