# Supplementary material for: Remodeling Activity of ChAHP Restricts Transcription Factor Access to Chromatin
Source: bioRxiv preprint, doi:10.1101/2025.07.03.662926, version 1 (2025-07-05)
Supplement: Plasmid Genebank files [file 662926_file06.zip › Data S1_PlasmidGenbankFiles/pmb2025_pef1-b_adnp_31-1108-3flagavi.gb]

LOCUS       pMB2025_pEF1-B_ADNP_31- 8310 bp ds-DNA     circular     22-APR-2022
DEFINITION  .
KEYWORDS    "creator:Matyas Flemr" "marker:AmpR"
FEATURES             Location/Qualifiers
     promoter        10..1191
                     /label="EF-1α promoter"
                     /ApEinfo_revcolor="#c6c9d1"
                     /ApEinfo_fwdcolor="#c6c9d1"
     intron          240..1182
                     /label="EF-1α intron A"
                     /ApEinfo_revcolor="#a187be"
                     /ApEinfo_fwdcolor="#a187be"
     primer          1047..1066
                     /label="mb11938"
                     /note="sequence: tgagtgggtggagactgaag"
                     /ApEinfo_revcolor="#b4abac"
                     /ApEinfo_fwdcolor="#b4abac"
     primer          1139..1159
                     /label="mb04620"
                     /note="sequence: tcaagcctcagacagtggttc"
                     /ApEinfo_revcolor="#c7b0e3"
                     /ApEinfo_fwdcolor="#c7b0e3"
     primer          complement(1156..1191)
                     /label="pEF1B_Gib_R"
                     /note="sequence: tcacgacacctgaaatggaagaaaaaaactttgaac"
                     /ApEinfo_revcolor="#d59687"
                     /ApEinfo_fwdcolor="#d59687"
     primer          1163..1222
                     /label="ADNP_C31_pEF1B_Gib_F"
                     /note="sequence: gtttttttcttccatttcaggtgtcgtgaatgTGTAAAGAACATATAGAAGATTTTAAAC"
                     /ApEinfo_revcolor="#d59687"
                     /ApEinfo_fwdcolor="#d59687"
     CDS             1192..4428
                     /label="ADNP"
                     /ApEinfo_revcolor="#b7e6d7"
                     /ApEinfo_fwdcolor="#b7e6d7"
     CDS             1192..4566
                     /label="Translation 1192-4566"
                     /translation="MCKEHIEDFKQFEPNDFYLKNTTWEDVGLWDPSLTKNQDYRTKPFCCSACPFSSKFFSAYKSHFRNVHSEDFENRILLNCPYCTFNADKKTLETHIKIFHAPNSSAPSSSLSTFKDKNKNDGLKPKQADNVEQAVYYCKKCTYRDPLYEIVRKHIYREHFQHVAAPYIAKAGEKSLNGAVSLGTNAREECNIHCKRCLFMPKSYEALVQHVIEDHERIGYQVTAMIGHTNVVVPRAKPLMLIAPKPQDKKGMGLPPRISSLASGNVRSLPSQQMVNRLSIPKPNLNSTGVNMMSNVHLQQNNYGVKSVGQSYGVGQSVRLGLGGNAPVSIPQQSQSVKQLLPSGNGRSFGLGAEQRPPAAARYSLQTANTSLPPGQVKSPSVSQSQASRVLGQSSSKPPPAATGPPPSNHCATQKWKICTICNELFPENVYSVHFEKEHKAEKVPAVANYIMKIHNFTSKCLYCNRYLPTDTLLNHMLIHGLSCPYCRSTFNDVEKMAAHMRMVHIDEEMGPKTDSTLSFDLTLQQGSHTNIHLLVTTYNLRDAPAESVAYHAQNNAPVPPKPQPKVQEKADVPVKSSPQAAVPYKKDVGKTLCPLCFSILKGPISDALAHHLRERHQVIQTVHPVEKKLTYKCIHCLGVYTSNMTASTITLHLVHCRGVGKTQNGQDKTNAPSRLNQSPGLAPVKRTYEQMEFPLLKKRKLEEDADSPSCFEEKPEEPVVLALDPKGHEDDSYEARKSFLTKYFNKQPYPTRREIEKLAASLWLWKSDIASHFSNKRKKCVRDCEKYKPGVLLGFNMKELNKVKHEMDFDAEWLFENHDEKDSRVNASKTVDKKHNLGKEDDSFSDSFEHLEEESNGSGSPFDPVFEVEPKIPSDNLEEPVPKVIPEGALESEKLDQKEEEEEEEEEDGSKYETIHLTEEPAKLMHDASDSEVDQDDVVEWKDGASPSESGPGSQQISDFEDNTCEMKPGTWSDESSQSEDARSSKPAAKKKATVQDDTEQLKWKNSSYGKVEGFWSKDQSQWENASENAERLPNPQIEWQNSTIDSEDGEQFDSMTDGVADPMHGSLTGVKLSSQQAGSGSGSGSDYKDHDGDYKDHDIDYKDDDDKAGLNDIFEAQKIEWHE"
     primer          1234..1263
                     /label="ADNP_N43_pEF1B_Gib_F"
                     /note="sequence: gtttttttcttccatttcaggtgtcgtgaatgAATGACTTTTATTTGAAAAACACTACATGG"
                     /ApEinfo_revcolor="#b1ff67"
                     /ApEinfo_fwdcolor="#b1ff67"
     primer          complement(1234..1264)
                     /label="ADNP_N43_4GS_R"
                     /note="sequence: GGAAGCGGAAGCGGAAGCGGAAGCCCATGTAGTGTTTTTCAAATAAAAGTCATT"
                     /ApEinfo_revcolor="#b4abac"
                     /ApEinfo_fwdcolor="#b4abac"
     primer          1268..1321
                     /label="ADNP_N65_pEF1B_Gib_F"
                     /note="sequence: gtttttttcttccatttcaggtgtcgtgaatgAATCAGGACTATCGGACAAAAC"
                     /ApEinfo_revcolor="#85dae9"
                     /ApEinfo_fwdcolor="#85dae9"
     primer          complement(1278..1302)
                     /label="ADNP_N65_4GS_Gib_R"
                     /note="sequence: GCTTCCGCTTCCGCTTCCGCTTCCATTTTTCGTAAGAGAAGGGTCCCAC"
                     /ApEinfo_revcolor="#85dae9"
                     /ApEinfo_fwdcolor="#85dae9"
     primer          complement(1303..1349)
                     /label="ADNP_CSAC76ASAA_R"
                     /note="sequence: GAAAACGGagcAGCACTagcGCAAAAAGGTTTTGTCCGATAGTCCTG"
                     /ApEinfo_revcolor="#d6b295"
                     /ApEinfo_fwdcolor="#d6b295"
     primer          1322..1371
                     /label="ADNP_CSAC76ASAA_F"
                     /note="sequence: CTTTTTGCgctAGTGCTgctCCGTTTTCCTCAAAATTCTTCTCTGCCTAC"
                     /ApEinfo_revcolor="#b7e6d7"
                     /ApEinfo_fwdcolor="#b7e6d7"
     primer          complement(1402..1459)
                     /label="ADNP_CPYC109APYA_R"
                     /note="sequence: GAAGGTagcGTAAGGagcGTTAAGGAGAATCCTATTTTCAAAGTCTTCACTATGGACA"
                     /ApEinfo_revcolor="#ff9ccd"
                     /ApEinfo_fwdcolor="#ff9ccd"
     primer          1417..1468
                     /label="ADNP_CPYC109APYA_F"
                     /note="sequence: CTTAACgctCCTTACgctACCTTCAATGCAGATAAAAAGACTTTGGAAACAC"
                     /ApEinfo_revcolor="#f8d3a9"
                     /ApEinfo_fwdcolor="#f8d3a9"
     primer          complement(1476..1505)
                     /label="ADNP_S133_4GS_Gib_R"
                     /note="sequence: GCTTCCGCTTCCGCTTCCGCTTCCGGAGTTTGGAGCATGAAATATTTTAATG"
                     /ApEinfo_revcolor="#b4abac"
                     /ApEinfo_fwdcolor="#b4abac"
     primer          1504..1521
                     /label="ADNP_S133_pEF1B_Gib_F"
                     /note="sequence: gtttttttcttccatttcaggtgtcgtgaatgAGCGCACCAAGTAGCAGC"
                     /ApEinfo_revcolor="#f8d3a9"
                     /ApEinfo_fwdcolor="#f8d3a9"
     primer          1511..1530
                     /label="mb08786"
                     /note="sequence: caagtagcagcctcagcact"
                     /ApEinfo_revcolor="#b7e6d7"
                     /ApEinfo_fwdcolor="#b7e6d7"
     primer          complement(1578..1625)
                     /label="ADNP_CKKC167AKKA_R"
                     /note="sequence: GTAAGTagcCTTCTTagcGTAATACACGGCTTGCTCTACATTGTCAGC"
                     /ApEinfo_revcolor="#d59687"
                     /ApEinfo_fwdcolor="#d59687"
     primer          1596..1641
                     /label="ADNP_CKKC167AKKA_F"
                     /note="sequence: GTATTACgctAAGAAGgctACTTACCGAGACCCTCTCTACGAGATC"
                     /ApEinfo_revcolor="#c6c9d1"
                     /ApEinfo_fwdcolor="#c6c9d1"
     primer          complement(1703..1728)
                     /label="ADNP_G206_4GS_Gib_R"
                     /note="sequence: GCTTCCGCTTCCGCTTCCGCTTCCACCATTGAGTGATTTTTCTCCTG"
                     /ApEinfo_revcolor="#faac61"
                     /ApEinfo_fwdcolor="#faac61"
     primer          complement(1750..1796)
                     /label="ADNP_CKRC223AKRA_R"
                     /note="sequence: GAAAAGagcTCGCTTagcGTGGATGTTACACTCCTCTCGGGCATTTG"
                     /ApEinfo_revcolor="#9eafd2"
                     /ApEinfo_fwdcolor="#9eafd2"
     primer          1756..1804
                     /label="ADNP_CKRC223AKRA_F"
                     /note="sequence: CATCCACgctAAGCGAgctCTTTTCATGCCCAAGTCCTATGAAGCTTTG"
                     /ApEinfo_revcolor="#b4abac"
                     /ApEinfo_fwdcolor="#b4abac"
     primer          2188..2208
                     /label="mb11774"
                     /note="sequence: CAGTCTCAGTCCGTGAAACAG"
                     /ApEinfo_revcolor="#f58a5e"
                     /ApEinfo_fwdcolor="#f58a5e"
     primer          complement(2425..2469)
                     /label="ADNP_CTIC448ATIA_R"
                     /note="sequence: CTCGTTagcGATTGTagcGATTTTCCACTTCTGAGTGGCACAGTG"
                     /ApEinfo_revcolor="#f58a5e"
                     /ApEinfo_fwdcolor="#f58a5e"
     primer          2431..2479
                     /label="ADNP_CTIC448ATIA_F"
                     /note="sequence: GAAAATCgctACAAtCgcTAACGAGCTTTTCCCTGAGAATGTCTATAGC"
                     /ApEinfo_revcolor="#d6b295"
                     /ApEinfo_fwdcolor="#d6b295"
     primer          complement(2547..2606)
                     /label="ADNP_CLYC490ALYA_R"
                     /note="sequence: CGATTagcGTAGAGagcTTTGCTAGTAAAATTGTGTATTTTCATAATGTAGTTAGCTACG"
                     /ApEinfo_revcolor="#75c6a9"
                     /ApEinfo_fwdcolor="#75c6a9"
     primer          2560..2606
                     /label="ADNP_CLYC490ALYA_F"
                     /note="sequence: GCAAAgctCTCTACgctAATCGCTATTTGCCTACAGATACCCTACTC"
                     /ApEinfo_revcolor="#d59687"
                     /ApEinfo_fwdcolor="#d59687"
     primer          complement(2617..2668)
                     /label="ADNP_CPYC513APYA_R"
                     /note="sequence: GGAACGagcATACGGagcAGACAGACCATGAATTAACATATGGTTGAGTAGG"
                     /ApEinfo_revcolor="#b1ff67"
                     /ApEinfo_fwdcolor="#b1ff67"
     primer          2626..2674
                     /label="ADNP_CPYC513APYA_F"
                     /note="sequence: CTGTCTgctCCGTATgctCGTTCCACCTTCAATGATGTAGAGAAGATGG"
                     /ApEinfo_revcolor="#b4abac"
                     /ApEinfo_fwdcolor="#b4abac"
     primer          complement(2943..2997)
                     /label="ADNP_CPLC623APLA_R"
                     /note="sequence: GTATTGAAAAagcAAGAGGagcAAGGGTCTTCCCAACATCTTTTTTATAGGGCAC"
                     /ApEinfo_revcolor="#ffef86"
                     /ApEinfo_fwdcolor="#ffef86"
     primer          2953..3008
                     /label="ADNP_CPLC623APLA_F"
                     /note="sequence: GACCCTTgctCCTCTTgctTTTTCAATACTAAAAGGACCCATATCTGATGCACTTG"
                     /ApEinfo_revcolor="#c7b0e3"
                     /ApEinfo_fwdcolor="#c7b0e3"
     primer          complement(3070..3123)
                     /label="ADNP_CIHC663AIHA_R"
                     /note="sequence: CACCAAGagcATGGATagcTTTGTAAGTTAGCTTTTTCTCAACCGGATGAACTG"
                     /ApEinfo_revcolor="#ff9ccd"
                     /ApEinfo_fwdcolor="#ff9ccd"
     primer          3075..3123
                     /label="ADNP_CIHC663AIHA_F"
                     /note="sequence: CTTACAAAgctATCCATgctCTTGGTGTGTATACTAGCAACATGACAGC"
                     /ApEinfo_revcolor="#faac61"
                     /ApEinfo_fwdcolor="#faac61"
     primer          3206..3225
                     /label="mb13923"
                     /note="sequence: CACCTTCTCGGCTCAATCAG"
                     /ApEinfo_revcolor="#9eafd2"
                     /ApEinfo_fwdcolor="#9eafd2"
     primer          complement(3373..3414)
                     /label="ADNP_RKS766AAA_R"
                     /note="sequence: GAGAAAtgcagctgcAGCCTCATAAGAATCATCTTCATGACC"
                     /ApEinfo_revcolor="#ffef86"
                     /ApEinfo_fwdcolor="#ffef86"
     primer          3394..3435
                     /label="ADNP_RKS766AAA_F"
                     /note="sequence: GAGGCTgcagctgcaTTTCTCACAAAGTACTTCAACAAACAG"
                     /ApEinfo_revcolor="#d6b295"
                     /ApEinfo_fwdcolor="#d6b295"
     primer          4025..4045
                     /label="mb08219"
                     /note="sequence: gtgcttcaccatctgagagtg"
                     /ApEinfo_revcolor="#ff9ccd"
                     /ApEinfo_fwdcolor="#ff9ccd"
     primer          complement(4405..4428)
                     /label="ADNP-4GS_Gib_R"
                     /note="sequence: GCTTCCGCTTCCGCTTCCGCTTCCGGCTTGCTGGCTGCTCAGCTTCAC"
                     /ApEinfo_revcolor="#84b0dc"
                     /ApEinfo_fwdcolor="#84b0dc"
     misc_feature    4429..4452
                     /label="4xGS linker"
                     /ApEinfo_revcolor="#b1ff67"
                     /ApEinfo_fwdcolor="#b1ff67"
     Affinity tag    4453..4518
                     /label="3xFLAG"
                     /ApEinfo_revcolor="#b7e6d7"
                     /ApEinfo_fwdcolor="#b7e6d7"
     Affinity tag    4522..4566
                     /label="AviTag"
                     /ApEinfo_revcolor="#85dae9"
                     /ApEinfo_fwdcolor="#85dae9"
     CDS             4572..4590
                     /label="Translation 4572-4590"
                     /translation="GR*SAS"
     primer          4572..4591
                     /label="pEF1_Gib_F"
                     /note="sequence: ggccgctgatcagcctcgac"
                     /ApEinfo_revcolor="#ffef86"
                     /ApEinfo_fwdcolor="#ffef86"
     polyA_signal    4591..4815
                     /label="bGH poly(A) signal"
                     /ApEinfo_revcolor="#b4abac"
                     /ApEinfo_fwdcolor="#b4abac"
     primer          complement(4691..4718)
                     /label="mb09945"
                     /note="sequence: cctactcagacaatgcgatgcaatttcc"
                     /ApEinfo_revcolor="#b1ff67"
                     /ApEinfo_fwdcolor="#b1ff67"
     CDS             5295..5693
                     /label="BSD"
                     /ApEinfo_revcolor="#b7e6d7"
                     /ApEinfo_fwdcolor="#b7e6d7"
     polyA_signal    5851..5972
                     /label="SV40 poly(A) signal"
                     /ApEinfo_revcolor="#b4abac"
                     /ApEinfo_fwdcolor="#b4abac"
     rep_origin      complement(6097..6685)
                     /label="ori"
                     /ApEinfo_revcolor="#ffef86"
                     /ApEinfo_fwdcolor="#ffef86"
     CDS             complement(6856..7647)
                     /label="AmpR"
                     /ApEinfo_revcolor="#b7e6d7"
                     /ApEinfo_fwdcolor="#b7e6d7"
     CDS             complement(7648..7716)
                     /label="AmpR"
                     /ApEinfo_revcolor="#b7e6d7"
                     /ApEinfo_fwdcolor="#b7e6d7"
     promoter        complement(7724..7828)
                     /label="AmpR promoter"
                     /ApEinfo_revcolor="#c6c9d1"
                     /ApEinfo_fwdcolor="#c6c9d1"
     rep_origin      7855..8310
                     /label="f1 ori"
                     /ApEinfo_revcolor="#ffef86"
                     /ApEinfo_fwdcolor="#ffef86"
ORIGIN
        1 acgcgtgagg ctccggtgcc cgtcagtggg cagagcgcac atcgcccaca gtccccgaga
       61 agttgggggg aggggtcggc aattgaaccg gtgcctagag aaagtggcgc ggggtaaact
      121 gggaaagtga tgtcgtgtac tggctccgcc tttttcccga gggtggggga gaaccgtata
      181 taagtgcagt agtcgccgtg aacgttcttt ttcgcaacgg gtttgccgcc agaacacagg
      241 taagtgccgt gtgtggttcc cgcgggcctg gcctctttac gggttatggc ccttgcgtgc
      301 cttgaattac ttccacgccc ctggctgcag tacgtgattc ttgatcccga gcttcgggtt
      361 ggaagtgggt gggagagttc gaggccttgc gcttaaggag ccccttcgcc tcgtgcttga
      421 gttgaggcct ggcctgggcg ctggggccgc cgcgtgcgaa tctggtggca ccttcgcgcc
      481 tgtctcgctg ctttcgataa gtctctagcc atttaaaatt tttgatgacc tgctgcgacg
      541 ctttttttct ggcaagatag tcttgtaaat gcgggccaag atctgcacac tggtatttcg
      601 gtttttgggg ccgcgggcgg cgacggggcc cgtgcgtccc agcgcacatg ttcggcgagg
      661 cggggcctgc gagcgcggcc accgagaatc ggacgggggt agtctcaagc tggccggcct
      721 gctctggtgc ctggcctcgc gccgccgtgt atcgccccgc cctgggcggc aaggctggcc
      781 cggtcggcac cagttgcgtg agcggaaaga tggccgcttc ccggccctgc tgcagggagc
      841 tcaaaatgga ggacgcggcg ctcgggagag cgggcgggtg agtcacccac acaaaggaaa
      901 agggcctttc cgtcctcagc cgtcgcttca tgtgactcca cggagtaccg ggcgccgtcc
      961 aggcacctcg attagttctc gagcttttgg agtacgtcgt ctttaggttg gggggagggg
     1021 ttttatgcga tggagtttcc ccacactgag tgggtggaga ctgaagttag gccagcttgg
     1081 cacttgatgt aattctcctt ggaatttgcc ctttttgagt ttggatcttg gttcattctc
     1141 aagcctcaga cagtggttca aagttttttt cttccatttc aggtgtcgtg aatgTGTAAA
     1201 GAACATATAG AAGATTTTAA ACAGTTTGAA CCTAATGACT TTTATTTGAA AAACACTACA
     1261 TGGGAGGATG TAGGACTGTG GGACCCTTCT CTTACGAAAA ATCAGGACTA TCGGACAAAA
     1321 CCTTTTTGCT GCAGTGCTTG TCCGTTTTCC TCAAAATTCT TCTCTGCCTA CAAAAGTCAT
     1381 TTCCGGAATG TCCATAGTGA AGACTTTGAA AATAGGATTC TCCTTAACTG CCCTTACTGT
     1441 ACCTTCAATG CAGATAAAAA GACTTTGGAA ACACACATTA AAATATTTCA TGCTCCAAAC
     1501 TCCAGCGCAC CAAGTAGCAG CCTCAGCACT TTCAAAGATA AAAACAAAAA CGATGGCCTT
     1561 AAACCTAAGC AGGCTGACAA TGTAGAGCAA GCCGTGTATT ACTGCAAGAA GTGCACTTAC
     1621 CGAGACCCTC TCTACGAGAT CGTCAGGAAG CACATCTACA GGGAACATTT TCAACACGTG
     1681 GCAGCACCCT ACATAGCAAA AGCAGGAGAA AAATCACTCA ATGGTGCAGT CTCCCTGGGC
     1741 ACAAATGCCC GAGAGGAGTG TAACATCCAC TGCAAGCGAT GCCTTTTCAT GCCCAAGTCC
     1801 TATGAAGCTT TGGTACAGCA TGTCATTGAG GACCATGAAC GGATAGGCTA TCAGGTCACT
     1861 GCCATGATCG GACACACAAA TGTTGTAGTT CCCCGAGCCA AGCCCTTGAT GCTGATAGCT
     1921 CCCAAACCTC AAGACAAAAA GGGCATGGGA CTCCCACCAC GAATCAGCTC CCTTGCTTCT
     1981 GGAAATGTCC GGTCGTTGCC ATCACAGCAG ATGGTAAACC GATTGTCAAT ACCAAAGCCC
     2041 AACTTAAATT CAACGGGAGT CAACATGATG TCCAATGTTC ACCTGCAGCA AAACAACTAT
     2101 GGAGTCAAAT CTGTGGGCCA GAGCTATGGT GTTGGCCAGT CAGTGAGGCT GGGACTAGGT
     2161 GGCAATGCTC CAGTTTCCAT CCCTCAACAG TCTCAGTCCG TGAAACAGTT ACTTCCAAGT
     2221 GGGAATGGGA GGTCTTTTGG GCTAGGTGCT GAGCAGAGGC CCCCAGCAGC AGCCAGGTAC
     2281 TCCCTGCAGA CTGCCAACAC CTCTCTACCC CCAGGCCAAG TGAAGTCTCC CTCTGTGTCT
     2341 CAGTCACAGG CATCTAGAGT ATTAGGTCAG TCCAGTTCTA AACCTCCACC AGCCGCCACA
     2401 GGCCCTCCTC CAAGCAACCA CTGTGCCACT CAGAAGTGGA AAATCTGTAC AATCTGTAAC
     2461 GAGCTTTTCC CTGAGAATGT CTATAGCGTT CACTTCGAAA AGGAGCATAA AGCTGAGAAA
     2521 GTCCCAGCCG TAGCTAACTA CATTATGAAA ATACACAATT TTACTAGCAA ATGCCTCTAC
     2581 TGTAATCGCT ATTTGCCTAC AGATACCCTA CTCAACCATA TGTTAATTCA TGGTCTGTCT
     2641 TGTCCGTATT GCCGTTCCAC CTTCAATGAT GTAGAGAAGA TGGCAGCACA CATGCGAATG
     2701 GTTCATATTG ATGAAGAGAT GGGGCCTAAA ACGGATTCTA CTTTGAGCTT TGATTTGACA
     2761 TTGCAACAGG GCAGTCACAC CAACATTCAT CTCCTGGTGA CCACATACAA CCTGAGGGAT
     2821 GCCCCGGCTG AATCAGTTGC TTACCATGCC CAAAATAATG CCCCAGTTCC TCCAAAGCCA
     2881 CAACCAAAAG TTCAGGAAAA AGCAGATGTC CCGGTTAAAA GTTCACCTCA AGCTGCAGTG
     2941 CCCTATAAAA AAGATGTTGG GAAGACCCTT TGCCCTCTTT GCTTTTCAAT ACTAAAAGGA
     3001 CCCATATCTG ATGCACTTGC ACATCATTTA CGAGAAAGAC ACCAAGTTAT TCAGACAGTT
     3061 CATCCGGTTG AGAAAAAGCT AACTTACAAA TGTATCCATT GCCTTGGTGT GTATACTAGC
     3121 AACATGACAG CCTCAACCAT CACTCTGCAT CTAGTCCACT GCAGGGGTGT TGGAAAAACC
     3181 CAGAATGGCC AGGACAAGAC AAACGCACCT TCTCGGCTCA ATCAGTCTCC AGGCCTGGCC
     3241 CCTGTGAAGC GCACGTATGA GCAGATGGAG TTTCCACTGC TAAAAAAGCG GAAGCTGGAG
     3301 GAGGATGCTG ATTCCCCTAG CTGCTTTGAA GAGAAGCCAG AAGAGCCTGT TGTTTTAGCT
     3361 TTAGACCCCA AGGGTCATGA AGATGATTCT TATGAGGCTA GGAAAAGCTT TCTCACAAAG
     3421 TACTTCAACA AACAGCCCTA TCCCACCAGG AGAGAAATTG AGAAGTTAGC TGCCAGTCTA
     3481 TGGCTATGGA AGAGTGACAT TGCCTCCCAT TTCAGTAACA AGAGGAAGAA GTGTGTCCGC
     3541 GACTGTGAAA AGTACAAGCC TGGTGTGCTG CTAGGTTTTA ACATGAAAGA ATTAAATAAA
     3601 GTCAAACACG AGATGGATTT TGATGCTGAG TGGCTGTTTG AAAATCACGA TGAGAAAGAC
     3661 TCAAGAGTCA ATGCTAGCAA GACTGTTGAC AAAAAGCATA ACCTTGGGAA AGAAGATGAT
     3721 AGCTTCTCAG ATAGTTTTGA ACATTTGGAA GAAGAATCCA ATGGAAGCGG GAGTCCTTTT
     3781 GACCCTGTCT TTGAAGTTGA GCCTAAAATT CCCAGTGATA ATTTAGAGGA GCCTGTACCG
     3841 AAGGTTATTC CGGAAGGTGC TTTGGAATCT GAGAAGCTAG ACCAAAAAga ggaggaggag
     3901 gaggaggagg aggaggaTGG TTCAAAATAT GAAACTATCC ATTTGACTGA GGAACCAGCC
     3961 AAATTAATGC ATGATGCCTC TGATAGTGAG GTAGACCAAG ATGATGTAGT TGAGTGGAAA
     4021 GATGGTGCTT CACCATCTGA GAGTGGGCCT GGTTCCCAAC AAATCTCAGA CTTTGAGGAT
     4081 AATACATGTG AAATGAAACC AGGAACCTGG TCTGATGAGT CTTCCCAGAG TGAAGATGCA
     4141 AGGAGCAGTA AGCCAGCTGC CaaaaaaaaG GCTACAGTGC AAGATGACAC AGAGCAGTTA
     4201 AAATGGAAGA ATAGTTCCTA TGGAAAAGTT GAAGGGTTTT GGTCCAAGGA CCAGTCACAG
     4261 TGGGAAAATG CATCTGAGAA TGCAGAGCGC TTACCAAACC CACAGATTGA GTGGCAGAAT
     4321 AGCACAATTG ACAGTGAGGA CGGGGAGCAG TTTGACAGCA TGACTGACGG AGTTGCTGAT
     4381 CCCATGCATG GCAGCTTAAC TGGAGTGAAG CTGAGCAGCC AGCAAGCCGG AAGCGGAAGC
     4441 GGAAGCGGAA GCgactataa ggaccacgac ggagactaca aggatcatga tattgattac
     4501 aaagacgatg acgataaggc tGGCCTGAAC GACATCTTCG AGGCTCAGAA AATCGAATGG
     4561 CACGAAtaag cggccgctga tcagcctcga ctgtgccttc tagttgccag ccatctgttg
     4621 tttgcccctc ccccgtgcct tccttgaccc tggaaggtgc cactcccact gtcctttcct
     4681 aataaaatga ggaaattgca tcgcattgtc tgagtaggtg tcattctatt ctggggggtg
     4741 gggtggggca ggacagcaag ggggaggatt gggaagacaa tagcaggcat gctggggatg
     4801 cggtgggctc tatggcttct gaggcggaaa gaacccggta ggcgccaacc ggctccgttc
     4861 tttggtggcc ccttcgcgcc accttctact cctcccctag tcaggaagtt cccccccgcc
     4921 ccgcagctcg cgtcgtgcag gacgtgacaa atggaagtag cacgtctcac tagtctcgtg
     4981 cagatggaca gcaccgctga gcaatggaag cgggtaggcc tttggggcag cggccaatag
     5041 cagctttgct ccttcgcttt ctgggctcag aggctgggaa ggggtgggtc cgggggcggg
     5101 ctcaggggcg ggctcagggg cggggcgggc gcccgaaggt cctccggagg cccggcattc
     5161 tgcacgcttc aaaagcgcac gtctgccgcg ctgttctcct cttcctcatc tccgggcctt
     5221 tcgacctgca gcccaagcta gcatcggcat agtatatcgg catagtataa tacgacaagg
     5281 tgaggaacta aaccatggcc aagcctttgt ctcaagaaga atccaccctc attgaaagag
     5341 caacggctac aatcaacagc atccccatct ctgaagacta cagcgtcgcc agcgcagctc
     5401 tctctagcga cggccgcatc ttcactggtg tcaatgtata tcattttact gggggacctt
     5461 gtgcagaact cgtggtgctg ggcactgctg ctgctgcggc agctggcaac ctgacttgta
     5521 tcgtcgcgat cggaaatgag aacaggggca tcttgagccc ctgcggacgg tgccgacagg
     5581 tgcttctcga tctgcatcct gggatcaaag ccatagtgaa ggacagtgat ggacagccga
     5641 cggcagttgg gattcgtgaa ttgctgccct ctggttatgt gtgggagggc taagcacttc
     5701 gtggccgagg agcaggactg acacgtgcta cgagatttcg attccaccgc cgccttctat
     5761 gaaaggttgg gcttcggaat cgttttccgg gacgccggct ggatgatcct ccagcgcggg
     5821 gatctcatgc tggagttctt cgcccacccc aacttgttta ttgcagctta taatggttac
     5881 aaataaagca atagcatcac aaatttcaca aataaagcat ttttttcact gcattctagt
     5941 tgtggtttgt ccaaactcat caatgtatct tatcatgtct gtatgcatgg cggtaatacg
     6001 gttatccaca gaatcagggg ataacgcagg aaagaacatg tgagcaaaag gccagcaaaa
     6061 ggccaggaac cgtaaaaagg ccgcgttgct ggcgtttttc cataggctcc gcccccctga
     6121 cgagcatcac aaaaatcgac gctcaagtca gaggtggcga aacccgacag gactataaag
     6181 ataccaggcg tttccccctg gaagctccct cgtgcgctct cctgttccga ccctgccgct
     6241 taccggatac ctgtccgcct ttctcccttc gggaagcgtg gcgctttctc atagctcacg
     6301 ctgtaggtat ctcagttcgg tgtaggtcgt tcgctccaag ctgggctgtg tgcacgaacc
     6361 ccccgttcag cccgaccgct gcgccttatc cggtaactat cgtcttgagt ccaacccggt
     6421 aagacacgac ttatcgccac tggcagcagc cactggtaac aggattagca gagcgaggta
     6481 tgtaggcggt gctacagagt tcttgaagtg gtggcctaac tacggctaca ctagaaggac
     6541 agtatttggt atctgcgctc tgctgaagcc agttaccttc ggaaaaagag ttggtagctc
     6601 ttgatccggc aaacaaacca ccgctggtag cggtggtttt tttgtttgca agcagcagat
     6661 tacgcgcaga aaaaaaggat ctcaagaaga tcctttgatc ttttctacgg ggtctgacgc
     6721 tcagtggaac gaaaactcac gttaagggat tttggtcatg agattatcaa aaaggatctt
     6781 cacctagatc cttttaaatt aaaaatgaag ttttaaatca atctaaagta tatatgagta
     6841 acctgaggct gacagttacc aatgcttaat cagtgaggca cctatctcag cgatctgtct
     6901 atttcgttca tccatagttg cctgactccc cgtcgtgtag ataactacga tacgggaggg
     6961 cttaccatct ggccccagtg ctgcaatgat accgcgagac ccacgctcac cggctccaga
     7021 tttatcagca ataaaccagc cagccggaag ggccgagcgc agaagtggtc ctgcaacttt
     7081 atccgcctcc atccagtcta ttaattgttg ccgggaagct agagtaagta gttcgccagt
     7141 taatagtttg cgcaacgttg ttgccattgc tacaggcatc gtggtgtcac gctcgtcgtt
     7201 tggtatggct tcattcagct ccggttccca acgatcaagg cgagttacat gatcccccat
     7261 gttgtgcaaa aaagcggtta gctccttcgg tcctccgatc gttgtcagaa gtaagttggc
     7321 cgcagtgtta tcactcatgg ttatggcagc actgcataat tctcttactg tcatgccatc
     7381 cgtaagatgc ttttctgtga ctggtgagta ctcaaccaag tcattctgag aatagtgtat
     7441 gcggcgaccg agttgctctt gcccggcgtc aatacgggat aataccgcgc cacatagcag
     7501 aactttaaaa gtgctcatca ttggaaaacg ttcttcgggg cgaaaactct caaggatctt
     7561 accgctgttg agatccagtt cgatgtaacc cactcgtgca cccaactgat cttcagcatc
     7621 ttttactttc accagcgttt cagggtgagc aaaaacagga aggcaaaatg ccgcaaaaaa
     7681 gggaataagg gcgacacgga aatgttgaat actcatcctc aggactctcc ctttttcaat
     7741 attattgaag catttatcag ggttattgtc tcatgagcgg atacatattt gaatgtattt
     7801 agaaaaataa acaaataggg gttccgcgca catttccccg aaaagtgcca cctgnnnnnn
     7861 nnnnnnnnnn nnnnnnnnnn nnnnnnnnnn nnnnnnnnnn nnnnnnnnnn nnnnnnnnnn
     7921 nnnnnnnnnn nnnnnnnnnn nnnnnnnnnn nnnnnnnnnn nnnnnnnnnn nnnnnnnncn
     7981 nnnnnnnnnn nnnnnnnnnn nnnnnnnnnn nnnnnnnnnn nnnnnnnnnn nnnnnnnnnn
     8041 nnnnnnnnnn nnnnnnnnnn nnnnnnnnnn annnnnnnnn nnnnnnnnnn nnnnnnnnnn
     8101 nnnnnnnnnn nnnnnnnnnn cctttgacgt tggagtccac gttctttaat agtggactct
     8161 tgttccaaac tggaacaaca ctcaacccta tctcggtcta ttcttttgat ttataaggga
     8221 ttttgccgat ttcggcctat tggttaaaaa atgagctgat ttaacaaaaa tttaacgcga
     8281 attttaacaa aatattaacg cttacaattt
//
